# Supplementary material for: Whole genome sequencing data and analysis of a rifampicin-resistant Mycobacterium tuberculosis strain SBH162 from Sabah, Malaysia
Source: Data Brief. 2019 Aug 28;26:104445. doi: 10.1016/j.dib.2019.104445 (PMC6743026; doi:10.1016/j.dib.2019.104445)
Supplement: Multimedia component 2 [file mmc2.zip › dib_104445_Supplementary data 2.gbk]

Supplementary data 2: Genbank of the annoatated file

LOCUS       SMOE01000001             211 bp    DNA     linear   BCT 26-MAR-2019
DEFINITION  Mycobacterium tuberculosis strain SBH162 Contig1, whole genome
            shotgun sequence.
ACCESSION   SMOE01000001 SMOE01000000
VERSION     SMOE01000001.1
DBLINK      BioProject: PRJNA524470
            BioSample: SAMN11026786
KEYWORDS    WGS.
SOURCE      Mycobacterium tuberculosis
  ORGANISM  Mycobacterium tuberculosis
            Bacteria; Actinobacteria; Corynebacteriales; Mycobacteriaceae;
            Mycobacterium; Mycobacterium tuberculosis complex.
REFERENCE   1  (bases 1 to 211)
  AUTHORS   Jani,J., Mustapha,Z.A., Jamal,N., Stanis,C.S., Chin,K.L., Avoi,R.,
            Naing,O.T., Rick Ong,T.H., Gantul,V. and Ahmed,K.
  TITLE     Whole Genome Sequencing Of Rifampicin Resistance of Mycobacterium
            tuberculosis strain SBH162 in Sabah, Malaysia
  JOURNAL   Unpublished
REFERENCE   2  (bases 1 to 211)
  AUTHORS   Jani,J., Mustapha,Z.A., Jamal,N., Stanis,C.S., Chin,K.L., Avoi,R.,
            Naing,O.T., Rick Ong,T.H., Gantul,V. and Ahmed,K.
  TITLE     Direct Submission
  JOURNAL   Submitted (08-MAR-2019) Tuberculosis, Borneo Medical and Health
            Research Centre, Jalan UMS, Kota Kinabalu, Sabah 88400, Malaysia
COMMENT     Bacteria and source DNA available from SBH162.
            Annotation was added by the NCBI Prokaryotic Genome Annotation
            Pipeline (released 2013). Information about the Pipeline can be
            found here: https://www.ncbi.nlm.nih.gov/genome/annotation_prok/
            
            ##Genome-Assembly-Data-START##
            Assembly Method        :: SPAdes v. FEB-2019
            Genome Representation  :: Full
            Expected Final Version :: Yes
            Genome Coverage        :: 332.0x
            Sequencing Technology  :: Illumina HiSeq
            ##Genome-Assembly-Data-END##
            
            ##Genome-Annotation-Data-START##
            Annotation Provider               :: NCBI
            Annotation Date                   :: 03/11/2019 20:54:20
            Annotation Pipeline               :: NCBI Prokaryotic Genome
                                                 Annotation Pipeline
            Annotation Method                 :: Best-placed reference protein
                                                 set; GeneMarkS-2+
            Annotation Software revision      :: 4.8
            Features Annotated                :: Gene; CDS; rRNA; tRNA; ncRNA;
                                                 repeat_region
            Genes (total)                     :: 4,306
            CDSs (total)                      :: 4,254
            Genes (coding)                    :: 4,147
            CDSs (with protein)               :: 4,147
            Genes (RNA)                       :: 52
            rRNAs                             :: 1, 1, 2 (5S, 16S, 23S)
            complete rRNAs                    :: 1, 1, 1 (5S, 16S, 23S)
            partial rRNAs                     :: 1 (23S)
            tRNAs                             :: 45
            ncRNAs                            :: 3
            Pseudo Genes (total)              :: 107
            CDSs (without protein)            :: 107
            Pseudo Genes (ambiguous residues) :: 0 of 107
            Pseudo Genes (frameshifted)       :: 49 of 107
            Pseudo Genes (incomplete)         :: 65 of 107
            Pseudo Genes (internal stop)      :: 19 of 107
            Pseudo Genes (multiple problems)  :: 21 of 107
            CRISPR Arrays                     :: 2
            ##Genome-Annotation-Data-END##
FEATURES             Location/Qualifiers
     source          1..211
                     /organism="Mycobacterium tuberculosis"
                     /mol_type="genomic DNA"
                     /submitter_seqid="Contig1"
                     /strain="SBH162"
                     /isolation_source="sputum"
                     /host="Homo sapiens"
                     /db_xref="taxon:1773"
                     /country="Malaysia: Sabah"
                     /lat_lon="5.980 N 116.07 E"
                     /collection_date="2018"
                     /collected_by="Jaeyres"
                     /note="genotype: Lineage 4"
     gene            complement(<1..125)
                     /locus_tag="EZX46_00005"
     CDS             complement(<1..125)
                     /locus_tag="EZX46_00005"
                     /inference="COORDINATES: similar to AA
                     sequence:RefSeq:YP_177812.1"
                     /note="Derived by automated computational analysis using
                     gene prediction method: Protein Homology."
                     /codon_start=1
                     /transl_table=11
                     /product="PE family protein"
                     /protein_id="TFB35164.1"
                     /translation="MSLVIVAPETVAAAALDVARIGSSIGAANAAAAGSTTSVLAA"
ORIGIN      
        1 gcggccagca cgctggtggt cgaccccgcc gccgccgcat tggccgcgcc gatcgatgac
       61 ccgatgcgcg ccacatctaa ggctgcggcc gccaccgtct ccggggccac gatcaccaac
      121 gacatcacag acctcccgcc acgcccctgc cccttcggca ggtcacactc ctgccagata
      181 agggtcgcgc cgccaccttg tccgattcca g
//
LOCUS       SMOE01000002             217 bp    DNA     linear   BCT 26-MAR-2019
DEFINITION  Mycobacterium tuberculosis strain SBH162 Contig2, whole genome
            shotgun sequence.
ACCESSION   SMOE01000002 SMOE01000000
VERSION     SMOE01000002.1
DBLINK      BioProject: PRJNA524470
            BioSample: SAMN11026786
KEYWORDS    WGS.
SOURCE      Mycobacterium tuberculosis
  ORGANISM  Mycobacterium tuberculosis
            Bacteria; Actinobacteria; Corynebacteriales; Mycobacteriaceae;
            Mycobacterium; Mycobacterium tuberculosis complex.
REFERENCE   1  (bases 1 to 217)
  AUTHORS   Jani,J., Mustapha,Z.A., Jamal,N., Stanis,C.S., Chin,K.L., Avoi,R.,
            Naing,O.T., Rick Ong,T.H., Gantul,V. and Ahmed,K.
  TITLE     Whole Genome Sequencing Of Rifampicin Resistance of Mycobacterium
            tuberculosis strain SBH162 in Sabah, Malaysia
  JOURNAL   Unpublished
REFERENCE   2  (bases 1 to 217)
  AUTHORS   Jani,J., Mustapha,Z.A., Jamal,N., Stanis,C.S., Chin,K.L., Avoi,R.,
            Naing,O.T., Rick Ong,T.H., Gantul,V. and Ahmed,K.
  TITLE     Direct Submission
  JOURNAL   Submitted (08-MAR-2019) Tuberculosis, Borneo Medical and Health
            Research Centre, Jalan UMS, Kota Kinabalu, Sabah 88400, Malaysia
COMMENT     Bacteria and source DNA available from SBH162.
            Annotation was added by the NCBI Prokaryotic Genome Annotation
            Pipeline (released 2013). Information about the Pipeline can be
            found here: https://www.ncbi.nlm.nih.gov/genome/annotation_prok/
            
            ##Genome-Assembly-Data-START##
            Assembly Method        :: SPAdes v. FEB-2019
            Genome Representation  :: Full
            Expected Final Version :: Yes
            Genome Coverage        :: 332.0x
            Sequencing Technology  :: Illumina HiSeq
            ##Genome-Assembly-Data-END##
            
            ##Genome-Annotation-Data-START##
            Annotation Provider               :: NCBI
            Annotation Date                   :: 03/11/2019 20:54:20
            Annotation Pipeline               :: NCBI Prokaryotic Genome
                                                 Annotation Pipeline
            Annotation Method                 :: Best-placed reference protein
                                                 set; GeneMarkS-2+
            Annotation Software revision      :: 4.8
            Features Annotated                :: Gene; CDS; rRNA; tRNA; ncRNA;
                                                 repeat_region
            Genes (total)                     :: 4,306
            CDSs (total)                      :: 4,254
            Genes (coding)                    :: 4,147
            CDSs (with protein)               :: 4,147
            Genes (RNA)                       :: 52
            rRNAs                             :: 1, 1, 2 (5S, 16S, 23S)
            complete rRNAs                    :: 1, 1, 1 (5S, 16S, 23S)
            partial rRNAs                     :: 1 (23S)
            tRNAs                             :: 45
            ncRNAs                            :: 3
            Pseudo Genes (total)              :: 107
            CDSs (without protein)            :: 107
            Pseudo Genes (ambiguous residues) :: 0 of 107
            Pseudo Genes (frameshifted)       :: 49 of 107
            Pseudo Genes (incomplete)         :: 65 of 107
            Pseudo Genes (internal stop)      :: 19 of 107
            Pseudo Genes (multiple problems)  :: 21 of 107
            CRISPR Arrays                     :: 2
            ##Genome-Annotation-Data-END##
FEATURES             Location/Qualifiers
     source          1..217
                     /organism="Mycobacterium tuberculosis"
                     /mol_type="genomic DNA"
                     /submitter_seqid="Contig2"
                     /strain="SBH162"
                     /isolation_source="sputum"
                     /host="Homo sapiens"
                     /db_xref="taxon:1773"
                     /country="Malaysia: Sabah"
                     /lat_lon="5.980 N 116.07 E"
                     /collection_date="2018"
                     /collected_by="Jaeyres"
                     /note="genotype: Lineage 4"
     gene            <1..>217
                     /locus_tag="EZX46_00010"
     CDS             <1..>217
                     /locus_tag="EZX46_00010"
                     /inference="COORDINATES: similar to AA
                     sequence:RefSeq:NP_217344.1"
                     /note="Derived by automated computational analysis using
                     gene prediction method: Protein Homology."
                     /codon_start=1
                     /transl_table=11
                     /product="DUF1802 family protein"
                     /protein_id="TFB35163.1"
                     /translation="LDAIEDLHIWTAESVRADRLDFRPKHRLAVLVVSAIPLAEPVRL
                     ARTPEYGGCTSWVQLPVTPTLAAPVHDE"
ORIGIN      
        1 ctggacgcca tcgaggatct gcacatctgg accgccgagt cggtgcgcgc cgaccggctc
       61 gactttcggc ccaagcatcg gctggccgtg ctggtggtct cggcgatccc gctggccgag
      121 ccggtccggc tggcgcgtac gcccgagtac ggcggttgca ccagctgggt gcagctgccg
      181 gtgacgccga cgttggcggc gccggtgcac gacgagg
//
LOCUS       SMOE01000003             219 bp    DNA     linear   BCT 26-MAR-2019
DEFINITION  Mycobacterium tuberculosis strain SBH162 Contig3, whole genome
            shotgun sequence.
ACCESSION   SMOE01000003 SMOE01000000
VERSION     SMOE01000003.1
DBLINK      BioProject: PRJNA524470
            BioSample: SAMN11026786
KEYWORDS    WGS.
SOURCE      Mycobacterium tuberculosis
  ORGANISM  Mycobacterium tuberculosis
            Bacteria; Actinobacteria; Corynebacteriales; Mycobacteriaceae;
            Mycobacterium; Mycobacterium tuberculosis complex.
REFERENCE   1  (bases 1 to 219)
  AUTHORS   Jani,J., Mustapha,Z.A., Jamal,N., Stanis,C.S., Chin,K.L., Avoi,R.,
            Naing,O.T., Rick Ong,T.H., Gantul,V. and Ahmed,K.
  TITLE     Whole Genome Sequencing Of Rifampicin Resistance of Mycobacterium
            tuberculosis strain SBH162 in Sabah, Malaysia
  JOURNAL   Unpublished
REFERENCE   2  (bases 1 to 219)
  AUTHORS   Jani,J., Mustapha,Z.A., Jamal,N., Stanis,C.S., Chin,K.L., Avoi,R.,
            Naing,O.T., Rick Ong,T.H., Gantul,V. and Ahmed,K.
  TITLE     Direct Submission
  JOURNAL   Submitted (08-MAR-2019) Tuberculosis, Borneo Medical and Health
            Research Centre, Jalan UMS, Kota Kinabalu, Sabah 88400, Malaysia
COMMENT     Bacteria and source DNA available from SBH162.
            Annotation was added by the NCBI Prokaryotic Genome Annotation
            Pipeline (released 2013). Information about the Pipeline can be
            found here: https://www.ncbi.nlm.nih.gov/genome/annotation_prok/
            
            ##Genome-Assembly-Data-START##
            Assembly Method        :: SPAdes v. FEB-2019
            Genome Representation  :: Full
            Expected Final Version :: Yes
            Genome Coverage        :: 332.0x
            Sequencing Technology  :: Illumina HiSeq
            ##Genome-Assembly-Data-END##
            
            ##Genome-Annotation-Data-START##
            Annotation Provider               :: NCBI
            Annotation Date                   :: 03/11/2019 20:54:20
            Annotation Pipeline               :: NCBI Prokaryotic Genome
                                                 Annotation Pipeline
            Annotation Method                 :: Best-placed reference protein
                                                 set; GeneMarkS-2+
            Annotation Software revision      :: 4.8
            Features Annotated                :: Gene; CDS; rRNA; tRNA; ncRNA;
                                                 repeat_region
            Genes (total)                     :: 4,306
            CDSs (total)                      :: 4,254
            Genes (coding)                    :: 4,147
            CDSs (with protein)               :: 4,147
            Genes (RNA)                       :: 52
            rRNAs                             :: 1, 1, 2 (5S, 16S, 23S)
            complete rRNAs                    :: 1, 1, 1 (5S, 16S, 23S)
            partial rRNAs                     :: 1 (23S)
            tRNAs                             :: 45
            ncRNAs                            :: 3
            Pseudo Genes (total)              :: 107
            CDSs (without protein)            :: 107
            Pseudo Genes (ambiguous residues) :: 0 of 107
            Pseudo Genes (frameshifted)       :: 49 of 107
            Pseudo Genes (incomplete)         :: 65 of 107
            Pseudo Genes (internal stop)      :: 19 of 107
            Pseudo Genes (multiple problems)  :: 21 of 107
            CRISPR Arrays                     :: 2
            ##Genome-Annotation-Data-END##
FEATURES             Location/Qualifiers
     source          1..219
                     /organism="Mycobacterium tuberculosis"
                     /mol_type="genomic DNA"
                     /submitter_seqid="Contig3"
                     /strain="SBH162"
                     /isolation_source="sputum"
                     /host="Homo sapiens"
                     /db_xref="taxon:1773"
                     /country="Malaysia: Sabah"
                     /lat_lon="5.980 N 116.07 E"
                     /collection_date="2018"
                     /collected_by="Jaeyres"
                     /note="genotype: Lineage 4"
     gene            <1..>219
                     /locus_tag="EZX46_00015"
     CDS             <1..>219
                     /locus_tag="EZX46_00015"
                     /inference="COORDINATES: similar to AA
                     sequence:RefSeq:YP_009357429.1"
                     /note="Derived by automated computational analysis using
                     gene prediction method: Protein Homology."
                     /codon_start=2
                     /transl_table=11
                     /product="DUF222 domain-containing protein"
                     /protein_id="TFB35162.1"
                     /translation="SEEELGGTLCCALANRLRITKPDAARRIADAADLGPRRALTGEP
                     LAPQLTATATAQRQGLIGEAHVKVIRAL"
ORIGIN      
        1 cagcgaggaa gaactgggcg gcacgctgtg ctgcgcgctg gccaaccggt tacgcatcac
       61 caagcccgac gccgcccggc gcatcgccga cgccgccgat ctcggacctc gtcgagcact
      121 caccggtgaa ccgctagccc cacagttgac cgccaccgcc accgcccaac gccagggcct
      181 gatcggcgag gcgcacgtca aagtgattcg cgccctttt
//
LOCUS       SMOE01000004             220 bp    DNA     linear   BCT 26-MAR-2019
DEFINITION  Mycobacterium tuberculosis strain SBH162 Contig4, whole genome
            shotgun sequence.
ACCESSION   SMOE01000004 SMOE01000000
VERSION     SMOE01000004.1
DBLINK      BioProject: PRJNA524470
            BioSample: SAMN11026786
KEYWORDS    WGS.
SOURCE      Mycobacterium tuberculosis
  ORGANISM  Mycobacterium tuberculosis
            Bacteria; Actinobacteria; Corynebacteriales; Mycobacteriaceae;
            Mycobacterium; Mycobacterium tuberculosis complex.
REFERENCE   1  (bases 1 to 220)
  AUTHORS   Jani,J., Mustapha,Z.A., Jamal,N., Stanis,C.S., Chin,K.L., Avoi,R.,
            Naing,O.T., Rick Ong,T.H., Gantul,V. and Ahmed,K.
  TITLE     Whole Genome Sequencing Of Rifampicin Resistance of Mycobacterium
            tuberculosis strain SBH162 in Sabah, Malaysia
  JOURNAL   Unpublished
REFERENCE   2  (bases 1 to 220)
  AUTHORS   Jani,J., Mustapha,Z.A., Jamal,N., Stanis,C.S., Chin,K.L., Avoi,R.,
            Naing,O.T., Rick Ong,T.H., Gantul,V. and Ahmed,K.
  TITLE     Direct Submission
  JOURNAL   Submitted (08-MAR-2019) Tuberculosis, Borneo Medical and Health
            Research Centre, Jalan UMS, Kota Kinabalu, Sabah 88400, Malaysia
COMMENT     Bacteria and source DNA available from SBH162.
            Annotation was added by the NCBI Prokaryotic Genome Annotation
            Pipeline (released 2013). Information about the Pipeline can be
            found here: https://www.ncbi.nlm.nih.gov/genome/annotation_prok/
            
            ##Genome-Assembly-Data-START##
            Assembly Method        :: SPAdes v. FEB-2019
            Genome Representation  :: Full
            Expected Final Version :: Yes
            Genome Coverage        :: 332.0x
            Sequencing Technology  :: Illumina HiSeq
            ##Genome-Assembly-Data-END##
            
            ##Genome-Annotation-Data-START##
            Annotation Provider               :: NCBI
            Annotation Date                   :: 03/11/2019 20:54:20
            Annotation Pipeline               :: NCBI Prokaryotic Genome
                                                 Annotation Pipeline
            Annotation Method                 :: Best-placed reference protein
                                                 set; GeneMarkS-2+
            Annotation Software revision      :: 4.8
            Features Annotated                :: Gene; CDS; rRNA; tRNA; ncRNA;
                                                 repeat_region
            Genes (total)                     :: 4,306
            CDSs (total)                      :: 4,254
            Genes (coding)                    :: 4,147
            CDSs (with protein)               :: 4,147
            Genes (RNA)                       :: 52
            rRNAs                             :: 1, 1, 2 (5S, 16S, 23S)
            complete rRNAs                    :: 1, 1, 1 (5S, 16S, 23S)
            partial rRNAs                     :: 1 (23S)
            tRNAs                             :: 45
            ncRNAs                            :: 3
            Pseudo Genes (total)              :: 107
            CDSs (without protein)            :: 107
            Pseudo Genes (ambiguous residues) :: 0 of 107
            Pseudo Genes (frameshifted)       :: 49 of 107
            Pseudo Genes (incomplete)         :: 65 of 107
            Pseudo Genes (internal stop)      :: 19 of 107
            Pseudo Genes (multiple problems)  :: 21 of 107
            CRISPR Arrays                     :: 2
            ##Genome-Annotation-Data-END##
FEATURES             Location/Qualifiers
     source          1..220
                     /organism="Mycobacterium tuberculosis"
                     /mol_type="genomic DNA"
                     /submitter_seqid="Contig4"
                     /strain="SBH162"
                     /isolation_source="sputum"
                     /host="Homo sapiens"
                     /db_xref="taxon:1773"
                     /country="Malaysia: Sabah"
                     /lat_lon="5.980 N 116.07 E"
                     /collection_date="2018"
                     /collected_by="Jaeyres"
                     /note="genotype: Lineage 4"
     gene            complement(<1..>220)
                     /locus_tag="EZX46_00020"
     CDS             complement(<1..>220)
                     /locus_tag="EZX46_00020"
                     /inference="COORDINATES: similar to AA
                     sequence:RefSeq:YP_177833.1"
                     /note="Derived by automated computational analysis using
                     gene prediction method: Protein Homology."
                     /codon_start=2
                     /transl_table=11
                     /product="PPE family protein"
                     /protein_id="TFB35161.1"
                     /translation="SASASRLIPFAAPPKTTNSAGVVAQVAAVAAMPGLLQRLSSAAS
                     VSWSNPNDWWLVRLLGSITPTERTTIVRL"
ORIGIN      
        1 caaacgaacg atcgtcgtcc tttccgtggg ggtaatcgag cccagcaacc gcacgagcca
       61 ccaatcattg ggattcgacc agctgaccga tgcagccgac gaaagtcgtt gcagcagtcc
      121 aggcatcgcc gcgaccgcag ccacctgtgc gaccacccca gcggagttgg tggtcttcgg
      181 cggcgccgcg aacggaatca accgcgacgc gctcgccgac
//
LOCUS       SMOE01000005             223 bp    DNA     linear   BCT 26-MAR-2019
DEFINITION  Mycobacterium tuberculosis strain SBH162 Contig5, whole genome
            shotgun sequence.
ACCESSION   SMOE01000005 SMOE01000000
VERSION     SMOE01000005.1
DBLINK      BioProject: PRJNA524470
            BioSample: SAMN11026786
KEYWORDS    WGS.
SOURCE      Mycobacterium tuberculosis
  ORGANISM  Mycobacterium tuberculosis
            Bacteria; Actinobacteria; Corynebacteriales; Mycobacteriaceae;
            Mycobacterium; Mycobacterium tuberculosis complex.
REFERENCE   1  (bases 1 to 223)
  AUTHORS   Jani,J., Mustapha,Z.A., Jamal,N., Stanis,C.S., Chin,K.L., Avoi,R.,
            Naing,O.T., Rick Ong,T.H., Gantul,V. and Ahmed,K.
  TITLE     Whole Genome Sequencing Of Rifampicin Resistance of Mycobacterium
            tuberculosis strain SBH162 in Sabah, Malaysia
  JOURNAL   Unpublished
REFERENCE   2  (bases 1 to 223)
  AUTHORS   Jani,J., Mustapha,Z.A., Jamal,N., Stanis,C.S., Chin,K.L., Avoi,R.,
            Naing,O.T., Rick Ong,T.H., Gantul,V. and Ahmed,K.
  TITLE     Direct Submission
  JOURNAL   Submitted (08-MAR-2019) Tuberculosis, Borneo Medical and Health
            Research Centre, Jalan UMS, Kota Kinabalu, Sabah 88400, Malaysia
COMMENT     Bacteria and source DNA available from SBH162.
            Annotation was added by the NCBI Prokaryotic Genome Annotation
            Pipeline (released 2013). Information about the Pipeline can be
            found here: https://www.ncbi.nlm.nih.gov/genome/annotation_prok/
            
            ##Genome-Assembly-Data-START##
            Assembly Method        :: SPAdes v. FEB-2019
            Genome Representation  :: Full
            Expected Final Version :: Yes
            Genome Coverage        :: 332.0x
            Sequencing Technology  :: Illumina HiSeq
            ##Genome-Assembly-Data-END##
            
            ##Genome-Annotation-Data-START##
            Annotation Provider               :: NCBI
            Annotation Date                   :: 03/11/2019 20:54:20
            Annotation Pipeline               :: NCBI Prokaryotic Genome
                                                 Annotation Pipeline
            Annotation Method                 :: Best-placed reference protein
                                                 set; GeneMarkS-2+
            Annotation Software revision      :: 4.8
            Features Annotated                :: Gene; CDS; rRNA; tRNA; ncRNA;
                                                 repeat_region
            Genes (total)                     :: 4,306
            CDSs (total)                      :: 4,254
            Genes (coding)                    :: 4,147
            CDSs (with protein)               :: 4,147
            Genes (RNA)                       :: 52
            rRNAs                             :: 1, 1, 2 (5S, 16S, 23S)
            complete rRNAs                    :: 1, 1, 1 (5S, 16S, 23S)
            partial rRNAs                     :: 1 (23S)
            tRNAs                             :: 45
            ncRNAs                            :: 3
            Pseudo Genes (total)              :: 107
            CDSs (without protein)            :: 107
            Pseudo Genes (ambiguous residues) :: 0 of 107
            Pseudo Genes (frameshifted)       :: 49 of 107
            Pseudo Genes (incomplete)         :: 65 of 107
            Pseudo Genes (internal stop)      :: 19 of 107
            Pseudo Genes (multiple problems)  :: 21 of 107
            CRISPR Arrays                     :: 2
            ##Genome-Annotation-Data-END##
FEATURES             Location/Qualifiers
     source          1..223
                     /organism="Mycobacterium tuberculosis"
                     /mol_type="genomic DNA"
                     /submitter_seqid="Contig5"
                     /strain="SBH162"
                     /isolation_source="sputum"
                     /host="Homo sapiens"
                     /db_xref="taxon:1773"
                     /country="Malaysia: Sabah"
                     /lat_lon="5.980 N 116.07 E"
                     /collection_date="2018"
                     /collected_by="Jaeyres"
                     /note="genotype: Lineage 4"
     gene            <1..>223
                     /locus_tag="EZX46_00025"
     CDS             <1..>223
                     /locus_tag="EZX46_00025"
                     /inference="COORDINATES: similar to AA
                     sequence:RefSeq:NP_216564.2"
                     /note="Derived by automated computational analysis using
                     gene prediction method: Protein Homology."
                     /codon_start=3
                     /transl_table=11
                     /product="hypothetical protein"
                     /protein_id="TFB35132.1"
                     /translation="SWEALERAGIDPTGLRGSATGVFAGVMTQGYGMFAAEPVEGFRL
                     TGQLSSVASGRVAYVLGLEGPAVSVDTACS"
ORIGIN      
        1 tgtcctggga ggcgttggag cgggccggta tcgatccgac cggattgcgc ggcagcgcca
       61 ccggggtatt cgccggggta atgacgcaag gctacggcat gttcgccgcc gagccggtag
      121 aaggcttccg gctgaccggc caattgtcca gcgtcgcctc gggtcgggtg gcctatgtgc
      181 tggggttgga gggtccggcg gtgtcggtgg atacggcgtg ttc
//
LOCUS       SMOE01000006             235 bp    DNA     linear   BCT 26-MAR-2019
DEFINITION  Mycobacterium tuberculosis strain SBH162 Contig6, whole genome
            shotgun sequence.
ACCESSION   SMOE01000006 SMOE01000000
VERSION     SMOE01000006.1
DBLINK      BioProject: PRJNA524470
            BioSample: SAMN11026786
KEYWORDS    WGS.
SOURCE      Mycobacterium tuberculosis
  ORGANISM  Mycobacterium tuberculosis
            Bacteria; Actinobacteria; Corynebacteriales; Mycobacteriaceae;
            Mycobacterium; Mycobacterium tuberculosis complex.
REFERENCE   1  (bases 1 to 235)
  AUTHORS   Jani,J., Mustapha,Z.A., Jamal,N., Stanis,C.S., Chin,K.L., Avoi,R.,
            Naing,O.T., Rick Ong,T.H., Gantul,V. and Ahmed,K.
  TITLE     Whole Genome Sequencing Of Rifampicin Resistance of Mycobacterium
            tuberculosis strain SBH162 in Sabah, Malaysia
  JOURNAL   Unpublished
REFERENCE   2  (bases 1 to 235)
  AUTHORS   Jani,J., Mustapha,Z.A., Jamal,N., Stanis,C.S., Chin,K.L., Avoi,R.,
            Naing,O.T., Rick Ong,T.H., Gantul,V. and Ahmed,K.
  TITLE     Direct Submission
  JOURNAL   Submitted (08-MAR-2019) Tuberculosis, Borneo Medical and Health
            Research Centre, Jalan UMS, Kota Kinabalu, Sabah 88400, Malaysia
COMMENT     Bacteria and source DNA available from SBH162.
            Annotation was added by the NCBI Prokaryotic Genome Annotation
            Pipeline (released 2013). Information about the Pipeline can be
            found here: https://www.ncbi.nlm.nih.gov/genome/annotation_prok/
            
            ##Genome-Assembly-Data-START##
            Assembly Method        :: SPAdes v. FEB-2019
            Genome Representation  :: Full
            Expected Final Version :: Yes
            Genome Coverage        :: 332.0x
            Sequencing Technology  :: Illumina HiSeq
            ##Genome-Assembly-Data-END##
            
            ##Genome-Annotation-Data-START##
            Annotation Provider               :: NCBI
            Annotation Date                   :: 03/11/2019 20:54:20
            Annotation Pipeline               :: NCBI Prokaryotic Genome
                                                 Annotation Pipeline
            Annotation Method                 :: Best-placed reference protein
                                                 set; GeneMarkS-2+
            Annotation Software revision      :: 4.8
            Features Annotated                :: Gene; CDS; rRNA; tRNA; ncRNA;
                                                 repeat_region
            Genes (total)                     :: 4,306
            CDSs (total)                      :: 4,254
            Genes (coding)                    :: 4,147
            CDSs (with protein)               :: 4,147
            Genes (RNA)                       :: 52
            rRNAs                             :: 1, 1, 2 (5S, 16S, 23S)
            complete rRNAs                    :: 1, 1, 1 (5S, 16S, 23S)
            partial rRNAs                     :: 1 (23S)
            tRNAs                             :: 45
            ncRNAs                            :: 3
            Pseudo Genes (total)              :: 107
            CDSs (without protein)            :: 107
            Pseudo Genes (ambiguous residues) :: 0 of 107
            Pseudo Genes (frameshifted)       :: 49 of 107
            Pseudo Genes (incomplete)         :: 65 of 107
            Pseudo Genes (internal stop)      :: 19 of 107
            Pseudo Genes (multiple problems)  :: 21 of 107
            CRISPR Arrays                     :: 2
            ##Genome-Annotation-Data-END##
FEATURES             Location/Qualifiers
     source          1..235
                     /organism="Mycobacterium tuberculosis"
                     /mol_type="genomic DNA"
                     /submitter_seqid="Contig6"
                     /strain="SBH162"
                     /isolation_source="sputum"
                     /host="Homo sapiens"
                     /db_xref="taxon:1773"
                     /country="Malaysia: Sabah"
                     /lat_lon="5.980 N 116.07 E"
                     /collection_date="2018"
                     /collected_by="Jaeyres"
                     /note="genotype: Lineage 4"
     gene            61..>235
                     /locus_tag="EZX46_00030"
     CDS             61..>235
                     /locus_tag="EZX46_00030"
                     /inference="COORDINATES: similar to AA
                     sequence:RefSeq:NP_215714.1"
                     /note="Derived by automated computational analysis using
                     gene prediction method: Protein Homology."
                     /codon_start=1
                     /transl_table=11
                     /product="type VII secretion protein EsxI"
                     /protein_id="TFB34975.1"
                     /translation="MTINYQFGDVDAHGAMIRAQAGLLEAEHQAIIRDVLTASDFWGG
                     AGSAACQGFITQLG"
ORIGIN      
        1 cagcagctaa cgtcagccgc tgcagcacaa tacttttaca agcgaaggag aacaggttcg
       61 atgaccatca actatcaatt cggggatgtc gacgctcacg gcgccatgat ccgcgctcag
      121 gccgggttgc tggaggccga gcatcaggcc atcattcgtg atgtgttgac cgcgagtgac
      181 ttttggggcg gcgccggttc ggcggcctgc caggggttca ttacccagtt gggcc
//
LOCUS       SMOE01000007             251 bp    DNA     linear   BCT 26-MAR-2019
DEFINITION  Mycobacterium tuberculosis strain SBH162 Contig7, whole genome
            shotgun sequence.
ACCESSION   SMOE01000007 SMOE01000000
VERSION     SMOE01000007.1
DBLINK      BioProject: PRJNA524470
            BioSample: SAMN11026786
KEYWORDS    WGS.
SOURCE      Mycobacterium tuberculosis
  ORGANISM  Mycobacterium tuberculosis
            Bacteria; Actinobacteria; Corynebacteriales; Mycobacteriaceae;
            Mycobacterium; Mycobacterium tuberculosis complex.
REFERENCE   1  (bases 1 to 251)
  AUTHORS   Jani,J., Mustapha,Z.A., Jamal,N., Stanis,C.S., Chin,K.L., Avoi,R.,
            Naing,O.T., Rick Ong,T.H., Gantul,V. and Ahmed,K.
  TITLE     Whole Genome Sequencing Of Rifampicin Resistance of Mycobacterium
            tuberculosis strain SBH162 in Sabah, Malaysia
  JOURNAL   Unpublished
REFERENCE   2  (bases 1 to 251)
  AUTHORS   Jani,J., Mustapha,Z.A., Jamal,N., Stanis,C.S., Chin,K.L., Avoi,R.,
            Naing,O.T., Rick Ong,T.H., Gantul,V. and Ahmed,K.
  TITLE     Direct Submission
  JOURNAL   Submitted (08-MAR-2019) Tuberculosis, Borneo Medical and Health
            Research Centre, Jalan UMS, Kota Kinabalu, Sabah 88400, Malaysia
COMMENT     Bacteria and source DNA available from SBH162.
            Annotation was added by the NCBI Prokaryotic Genome Annotation
            Pipeline (released 2013). Information about the Pipeline can be
            found here: https://www.ncbi.nlm.nih.gov/genome/annotation_prok/
            
            ##Genome-Assembly-Data-START##
            Assembly Method        :: SPAdes v. FEB-2019
            Genome Representation  :: Full
            Expected Final Version :: Yes
            Genome Coverage        :: 332.0x
            Sequencing Technology  :: Illumina HiSeq
            ##Genome-Assembly-Data-END##
            
            ##Genome-Annotation-Data-START##
            Annotation Provider               :: NCBI
            Annotation Date                   :: 03/11/2019 20:54:20
            Annotation Pipeline               :: NCBI Prokaryotic Genome
                                                 Annotation Pipeline
            Annotation Method                 :: Best-placed reference protein
                                                 set; GeneMarkS-2+
            Annotation Software revision      :: 4.8
            Features Annotated                :: Gene; CDS; rRNA; tRNA; ncRNA;
                                                 repeat_region
            Genes (total)                     :: 4,306
            CDSs (total)                      :: 4,254
            Genes (coding)                    :: 4,147
            CDSs (with protein)               :: 4,147
            Genes (RNA)                       :: 52
            rRNAs                             :: 1, 1, 2 (5S, 16S, 23S)
            complete rRNAs                    :: 1, 1, 1 (5S, 16S, 23S)
            partial rRNAs                     :: 1 (23S)
            tRNAs                             :: 45
            ncRNAs                            :: 3
            Pseudo Genes (total)              :: 107
            CDSs (without protein)            :: 107
            Pseudo Genes (ambiguous residues) :: 0 of 107
            Pseudo Genes (frameshifted)       :: 49 of 107
            Pseudo Genes (incomplete)         :: 65 of 107
            Pseudo Genes (internal stop)      :: 19 of 107
            Pseudo Genes (multiple problems)  :: 21 of 107
            CRISPR Arrays                     :: 2
            ##Genome-Annotation-Data-END##
FEATURES             Location/Qualifiers
     source          1..251
                     /organism="Mycobacterium tuberculosis"
                     /mol_type="genomic DNA"
                     /submitter_seqid="Contig7"
                     /strain="SBH162"
                     /isolation_source="sputum"
                     /host="Homo sapiens"
                     /db_xref="taxon:1773"
                     /country="Malaysia: Sabah"
                     /lat_lon="5.980 N 116.07 E"
                     /collection_date="2018"
                     /collected_by="Jaeyres"
                     /note="genotype: Lineage 4"
     gene            complement(<1..>251)
                     /locus_tag="EZX46_00035"
     CDS             complement(<1..>251)
                     /locus_tag="EZX46_00035"
                     /inference="COORDINATES: similar to AA
                     sequence:RefSeq:YP_009357429.1"
                     /note="Derived by automated computational analysis using
                     gene prediction method: Protein Homology."
                     /codon_start=3
                     /transl_table=11
                     /product="DUF222 domain-containing protein"
                     /protein_id="TFB34974.1"
                     /translation="REELVEVFDALDAELDRLDEVSFEVLTTPERLRSLERLECLVRR
                     LPAVGHTLINQLDTQASEEELGGTLCCALANRLRITKPD"
ORIGIN      
        1 gtcgggcttg gtgatgcgta accggttggc cagcgcgcag cacagcgtgc cgcccagttc
       61 ttcctcgctg gcttgggtgt cgagttggtt gatcaacgtg tgcccgaccg ccggtagccg
      121 gcgcaccaag cattccagac gttccagaga ccgcagccgt tccggggtgg tcaacacctc
      181 aaaagacacc tcgtccaagc ggtccagctc ggcatccagc gcatcaaaga cctcgacaag
      241 ctcctcccgg c
//
LOCUS       SMOE01000008             267 bp    DNA     linear   BCT 26-MAR-2019
DEFINITION  Mycobacterium tuberculosis strain SBH162 Contig8, whole genome
            shotgun sequence.
ACCESSION   SMOE01000008 SMOE01000000
VERSION     SMOE01000008.1
DBLINK      BioProject: PRJNA524470
            BioSample: SAMN11026786
KEYWORDS    WGS.
SOURCE      Mycobacterium tuberculosis
  ORGANISM  Mycobacterium tuberculosis
            Bacteria; Actinobacteria; Corynebacteriales; Mycobacteriaceae;
            Mycobacterium; Mycobacterium tuberculosis complex.
REFERENCE   1  (bases 1 to 267)
  AUTHORS   Jani,J., Mustapha,Z.A., Jamal,N., Stanis,C.S., Chin,K.L., Avoi,R.,
            Naing,O.T., Rick Ong,T.H., Gantul,V. and Ahmed,K.
  TITLE     Whole Genome Sequencing Of Rifampicin Resistance of Mycobacterium
            tuberculosis strain SBH162 in Sabah, Malaysia
  JOURNAL   Unpublished
REFERENCE   2  (bases 1 to 267)
  AUTHORS   Jani,J., Mustapha,Z.A., Jamal,N., Stanis,C.S., Chin,K.L., Avoi,R.,
            Naing,O.T., Rick Ong,T.H., Gantul,V. and Ahmed,K.
  TITLE     Direct Submission
  JOURNAL   Submitted (08-MAR-2019) Tuberculosis, Borneo Medical and Health
            Research Centre, Jalan UMS, Kota Kinabalu, Sabah 88400, Malaysia
COMMENT     Bacteria and source DNA available from SBH162.
            Annotation was added by the NCBI Prokaryotic Genome Annotation
            Pipeline (released 2013). Information about the Pipeline can be
            found here: https://www.ncbi.nlm.nih.gov/genome/annotation_prok/
            
            ##Genome-Assembly-Data-START##
            Assembly Method        :: SPAdes v. FEB-2019
            Genome Representation  :: Full
            Expected Final Version :: Yes
            Genome Coverage        :: 332.0x
            Sequencing Technology  :: Illumina HiSeq
            ##Genome-Assembly-Data-END##
            
            ##Genome-Annotation-Data-START##
            Annotation Provider               :: NCBI
            Annotation Date                   :: 03/11/2019 20:54:20
            Annotation Pipeline               :: NCBI Prokaryotic Genome
                                                 Annotation Pipeline
            Annotation Method                 :: Best-placed reference protein
                                                 set; GeneMarkS-2+
            Annotation Software revision      :: 4.8
            Features Annotated                :: Gene; CDS; rRNA; tRNA; ncRNA;
                                                 repeat_region
            Genes (total)                     :: 4,306
            CDSs (total)                      :: 4,254
            Genes (coding)                    :: 4,147
            CDSs (with protein)               :: 4,147
            Genes (RNA)                       :: 52
            rRNAs                             :: 1, 1, 2 (5S, 16S, 23S)
            complete rRNAs                    :: 1, 1, 1 (5S, 16S, 23S)
            partial rRNAs                     :: 1 (23S)
            tRNAs                             :: 45
            ncRNAs                            :: 3
            Pseudo Genes (total)              :: 107
            CDSs (without protein)            :: 107
            Pseudo Genes (ambiguous residues) :: 0 of 107
            Pseudo Genes (frameshifted)       :: 49 of 107
            Pseudo Genes (incomplete)         :: 65 of 107
            Pseudo Genes (internal stop)      :: 19 of 107
            Pseudo Genes (multiple problems)  :: 21 of 107
            CRISPR Arrays                     :: 2
            ##Genome-Annotation-Data-END##
FEATURES             Location/Qualifiers
     source          1..267
                     /organism="Mycobacterium tuberculosis"
                     /mol_type="genomic DNA"
                     /submitter_seqid="Contig8"
                     /strain="SBH162"
                     /isolation_source="sputum"
                     /host="Homo sapiens"
                     /db_xref="taxon:1773"
                     /country="Malaysia: Sabah"
                     /lat_lon="5.980 N 116.07 E"
                     /collection_date="2018"
                     /collected_by="Jaeyres"
                     /note="genotype: Lineage 4"
ORIGIN      
        1 tccgaaatca cacccactcg cgtcaccggc caatcctcgc tggccagtaa cctaaaaatt
       61 tgggagacac gccctagtac tgcagccgtg gatagggatt gctgacgctg gcgtgtctgc
      121 gtgcacgcgg catttggtgg cggcagtcgc tatggcgcgg ctgttttcgc tgtgagcgaa
      181 acgttctgcc tcactgatca ttccgagcct atgacggccc ggttcttgtc agtggtgctt
      241 cgtagaatcc gaggcatgag gtcggac
//
LOCUS       SMOE01000009             272 bp    DNA     linear   BCT 26-MAR-2019
DEFINITION  Mycobacterium tuberculosis strain SBH162 Contig9, whole genome
            shotgun sequence.
ACCESSION   SMOE01000009 SMOE01000000
VERSION     SMOE01000009.1
DBLINK      BioProject: PRJNA524470
            BioSample: SAMN11026786
KEYWORDS    WGS.
SOURCE      Mycobacterium tuberculosis
  ORGANISM  Mycobacterium tuberculosis
            Bacteria; Actinobacteria; Corynebacteriales; Mycobacteriaceae;
            Mycobacterium; Mycobacterium tuberculosis complex.
REFERENCE   1  (bases 1 to 272)
  AUTHORS   Jani,J., Mustapha,Z.A., Jamal,N., Stanis,C.S., Chin,K.L., Avoi,R.,
            Naing,O.T., Rick Ong,T.H., Gantul,V. and Ahmed,K.
  TITLE     Whole Genome Sequencing Of Rifampicin Resistance of Mycobacterium
            tuberculosis strain SBH162 in Sabah, Malaysia
  JOURNAL   Unpublished
REFERENCE   2  (bases 1 to 272)
  AUTHORS   Jani,J., Mustapha,Z.A., Jamal,N., Stanis,C.S., Chin,K.L., Avoi,R.,
            Naing,O.T., Rick Ong,T.H., Gantul,V. and Ahmed,K.
  TITLE     Direct Submission
  JOURNAL   Submitted (08-MAR-2019) Tuberculosis, Borneo Medical and Health
            Research Centre, Jalan UMS, Kota Kinabalu, Sabah 88400, Malaysia
COMMENT     Bacteria and source DNA available from SBH162.
            Annotation was added by the NCBI Prokaryotic Genome Annotation
            Pipeline (released 2013). Information about the Pipeline can be
            found here: https://www.ncbi.nlm.nih.gov/genome/annotation_prok/
            
            ##Genome-Assembly-Data-START##
            Assembly Method        :: SPAdes v. FEB-2019
            Genome Representation  :: Full
            Expected Final Version :: Yes
            Genome Coverage        :: 332.0x
            Sequencing Technology  :: Illumina HiSeq
            ##Genome-Assembly-Data-END##
            
            ##Genome-Annotation-Data-START##
            Annotation Provider               :: NCBI
            Annotation Date                   :: 03/11/2019 20:54:20
            Annotation Pipeline               :: NCBI Prokaryotic Genome
                                                 Annotation Pipeline
            Annotation Method                 :: Best-placed reference protein
                                                 set; GeneMarkS-2+
            Annotation Software revision      :: 4.8
            Features Annotated                :: Gene; CDS; rRNA; tRNA; ncRNA;
                                                 repeat_region
            Genes (total)                     :: 4,306
            CDSs (total)                      :: 4,254
            Genes (coding)                    :: 4,147
            CDSs (with protein)               :: 4,147
            Genes (RNA)                       :: 52
            rRNAs                             :: 1, 1, 2 (5S, 16S, 23S)
            complete rRNAs                    :: 1, 1, 1 (5S, 16S, 23S)
            partial rRNAs                     :: 1 (23S)
            tRNAs                             :: 45
            ncRNAs                            :: 3
            Pseudo Genes (total)              :: 107
            CDSs (without protein)            :: 107
            Pseudo Genes (ambiguous residues) :: 0 of 107
            Pseudo Genes (frameshifted)       :: 49 of 107
            Pseudo Genes (incomplete)         :: 65 of 107
            Pseudo Genes (internal stop)      :: 19 of 107
            Pseudo Genes (multiple problems)  :: 21 of 107
            CRISPR Arrays                     :: 2
            ##Genome-Annotation-Data-END##
FEATURES             Location/Qualifiers
     source          1..272
                     /organism="Mycobacterium tuberculosis"
                     /mol_type="genomic DNA"
                     /submitter_seqid="Contig9"
                     /strain="SBH162"
                     /isolation_source="sputum"
                     /host="Homo sapiens"
                     /db_xref="taxon:1773"
                     /country="Malaysia: Sabah"
                     /lat_lon="5.980 N 116.07 E"
                     /collection_date="2018"
                     /collected_by="Jaeyres"
                     /note="genotype: Lineage 4"
     gene            <1..>272
                     /locus_tag="EZX46_00040"
     CDS             <1..>272
                     /locus_tag="EZX46_00040"
                     /inference="COORDINATES: similar to AA
                     sequence:RefSeq:NP_216564.2"
                     /note="Derived by automated computational analysis using
                     gene prediction method: Protein Homology."
                     /codon_start=1
                     /transl_table=11
                     /product="hypothetical protein"
                     /protein_id="TFB34732.1"
                     /translation="ACSSSLVALHMAVGSLRSGECDLALAGGVTVNATPDIFVEFSRW
                     RGLSPDGRCKAFAAAADGTGFSEGGGMLVLQRLSDARRLGHPVLAVV"
ORIGIN      
        1 gcgtgttcgt cgtcgttggt ggcgttgcat atggcggtgg gatcgctgcg gtcgggggag
       61 tgcgatctgg cgctggccgg cggcgtcacc gtcaacgcca cacccgacat cttcgtggaa
      121 ttcagccgct ggcgcggatt atccccggac gggcgctgca aggcattcgc cgcggcggcc
      181 gacggcaccg gattctccga gggcggtggg atgttggtgc tgcagcggct ttcggatgcg
      241 cggcggttgg gtcatccggt gttggcggtg gt
//
LOCUS       SMOE01000010             273 bp    DNA     linear   BCT 26-MAR-2019
DEFINITION  Mycobacterium tuberculosis strain SBH162 Contig10, whole genome
            shotgun sequence.
ACCESSION   SMOE01000010 SMOE01000000
VERSION     SMOE01000010.1
DBLINK      BioProject: PRJNA524470
            BioSample: SAMN11026786
KEYWORDS    WGS.
SOURCE      Mycobacterium tuberculosis
  ORGANISM  Mycobacterium tuberculosis
            Bacteria; Actinobacteria; Corynebacteriales; Mycobacteriaceae;
            Mycobacterium; Mycobacterium tuberculosis complex.
REFERENCE   1  (bases 1 to 273)
  AUTHORS   Jani,J., Mustapha,Z.A., Jamal,N., Stanis,C.S., Chin,K.L., Avoi,R.,
            Naing,O.T., Rick Ong,T.H., Gantul,V. and Ahmed,K.
  TITLE     Whole Genome Sequencing Of Rifampicin Resistance of Mycobacterium
            tuberculosis strain SBH162 in Sabah, Malaysia
  JOURNAL   Unpublished
REFERENCE   2  (bases 1 to 273)
  AUTHORS   Jani,J., Mustapha,Z.A., Jamal,N., Stanis,C.S., Chin,K.L., Avoi,R.,
            Naing,O.T., Rick Ong,T.H., Gantul,V. and Ahmed,K.
  TITLE     Direct Submission
  JOURNAL   Submitted (08-MAR-2019) Tuberculosis, Borneo Medical and Health
            Research Centre, Jalan UMS, Kota Kinabalu, Sabah 88400, Malaysia
COMMENT     Bacteria and source DNA available from SBH162.
            Annotation was added by the NCBI Prokaryotic Genome Annotation
            Pipeline (released 2013). Information about the Pipeline can be
            found here: https://www.ncbi.nlm.nih.gov/genome/annotation_prok/
            
            ##Genome-Assembly-Data-START##
            Assembly Method        :: SPAdes v. FEB-2019
            Genome Representation  :: Full
            Expected Final Version :: Yes
            Genome Coverage        :: 332.0x
            Sequencing Technology  :: Illumina HiSeq
            ##Genome-Assembly-Data-END##
            
            ##Genome-Annotation-Data-START##
            Annotation Provider               :: NCBI
            Annotation Date                   :: 03/11/2019 20:54:20
            Annotation Pipeline               :: NCBI Prokaryotic Genome
                                                 Annotation Pipeline
            Annotation Method                 :: Best-placed reference protein
                                                 set; GeneMarkS-2+
            Annotation Software revision      :: 4.8
            Features Annotated                :: Gene; CDS; rRNA; tRNA; ncRNA;
                                                 repeat_region
            Genes (total)                     :: 4,306
            CDSs (total)                      :: 4,254
            Genes (coding)                    :: 4,147
            CDSs (with protein)               :: 4,147
            Genes (RNA)                       :: 52
            rRNAs                             :: 1, 1, 2 (5S, 16S, 23S)
            complete rRNAs                    :: 1, 1, 1 (5S, 16S, 23S)
            partial rRNAs                     :: 1 (23S)
            tRNAs                             :: 45
            ncRNAs                            :: 3
            Pseudo Genes (total)              :: 107
            CDSs (without protein)            :: 107
            Pseudo Genes (ambiguous residues) :: 0 of 107
            Pseudo Genes (frameshifted)       :: 49 of 107
            Pseudo Genes (incomplete)         :: 65 of 107
            Pseudo Genes (internal stop)      :: 19 of 107
            Pseudo Genes (multiple problems)  :: 21 of 107
            CRISPR Arrays                     :: 2
            ##Genome-Annotation-Data-END##
FEATURES             Location/Qualifiers
     source          1..273
                     /organism="Mycobacterium tuberculosis"
                     /mol_type="genomic DNA"
                     /submitter_seqid="Contig10"
                     /strain="SBH162"
                     /isolation_source="sputum"
                     /host="Homo sapiens"
                     /db_xref="taxon:1773"
                     /country="Malaysia: Sabah"
                     /lat_lon="5.980 N 116.07 E"
                     /collection_date="2018"
                     /collected_by="Jaeyres"
                     /note="genotype: Lineage 4"
ORIGIN      
        1 gagtttggcg acgaggcgac gtcgttcttt gtcgggatcc atgcgggtgg tgaagtagtc
       61 ggcgccgaga tcctggtaag gccggccggt ggccagcacg tgccaaatga tgacgatcag
      121 cttgtgggcg acggcgatga tcgccttctt gttggcagcg ggactgcgga agccaccgaa
      181 cttgcggacc tggcggcggt agtactcgcg caggtagcca tcggtgcgca cggcggccca
      241 cgcgcactcg accaggaccg gctgcaggtg ctg
//
LOCUS       SMOE01000011             274 bp    DNA     linear   BCT 26-MAR-2019
DEFINITION  Mycobacterium tuberculosis strain SBH162 Contig11, whole genome
            shotgun sequence.
ACCESSION   SMOE01000011 SMOE01000000
VERSION     SMOE01000011.1
DBLINK      BioProject: PRJNA524470
            BioSample: SAMN11026786
KEYWORDS    WGS.
SOURCE      Mycobacterium tuberculosis
  ORGANISM  Mycobacterium tuberculosis
            Bacteria; Actinobacteria; Corynebacteriales; Mycobacteriaceae;
            Mycobacterium; Mycobacterium tuberculosis complex.
REFERENCE   1  (bases 1 to 274)
  AUTHORS   Jani,J., Mustapha,Z.A., Jamal,N., Stanis,C.S., Chin,K.L., Avoi,R.,
            Naing,O.T., Rick Ong,T.H., Gantul,V. and Ahmed,K.
  TITLE     Whole Genome Sequencing Of Rifampicin Resistance of Mycobacterium
            tuberculosis strain SBH162 in Sabah, Malaysia
  JOURNAL   Unpublished
REFERENCE   2  (bases 1 to 274)
  AUTHORS   Jani,J., Mustapha,Z.A., Jamal,N., Stanis,C.S., Chin,K.L., Avoi,R.,
            Naing,O.T., Rick Ong,T.H., Gantul,V. and Ahmed,K.
  TITLE     Direct Submission
  JOURNAL   Submitted (08-MAR-2019) Tuberculosis, Borneo Medical and Health
            Research Centre, Jalan UMS, Kota Kinabalu, Sabah 88400, Malaysia
COMMENT     Bacteria and source DNA available from SBH162.
            Annotation was added by the NCBI Prokaryotic Genome Annotation
            Pipeline (released 2013). Information about the Pipeline can be
            found here: https://www.ncbi.nlm.nih.gov/genome/annotation_prok/
            
            ##Genome-Assembly-Data-START##
            Assembly Method        :: SPAdes v. FEB-2019
            Genome Representation  :: Full
            Expected Final Version :: Yes
            Genome Coverage        :: 332.0x
            Sequencing Technology  :: Illumina HiSeq
            ##Genome-Assembly-Data-END##
            
            ##Genome-Annotation-Data-START##
            Annotation Provider               :: NCBI
            Annotation Date                   :: 03/11/2019 20:54:20
            Annotation Pipeline               :: NCBI Prokaryotic Genome
                                                 Annotation Pipeline
            Annotation Method                 :: Best-placed reference protein
                                                 set; GeneMarkS-2+
            Annotation Software revision      :: 4.8
            Features Annotated                :: Gene; CDS; rRNA; tRNA; ncRNA;
                                                 repeat_region
            Genes (total)                     :: 4,306
            CDSs (total)                      :: 4,254
            Genes (coding)                    :: 4,147
            CDSs (with protein)               :: 4,147
            Genes (RNA)                       :: 52
            rRNAs                             :: 1, 1, 2 (5S, 16S, 23S)
            complete rRNAs                    :: 1, 1, 1 (5S, 16S, 23S)
            partial rRNAs                     :: 1 (23S)
            tRNAs                             :: 45
            ncRNAs                            :: 3
            Pseudo Genes (total)              :: 107
            CDSs (without protein)            :: 107
            Pseudo Genes (ambiguous residues) :: 0 of 107
            Pseudo Genes (frameshifted)       :: 49 of 107
            Pseudo Genes (incomplete)         :: 65 of 107
            Pseudo Genes (internal stop)      :: 19 of 107
            Pseudo Genes (multiple problems)  :: 21 of 107
            CRISPR Arrays                     :: 2
            ##Genome-Annotation-Data-END##
FEATURES             Location/Qualifiers
     source          1..274
                     /organism="Mycobacterium tuberculosis"
                     /mol_type="genomic DNA"
                     /submitter_seqid="Contig11"
                     /strain="SBH162"
                     /isolation_source="sputum"
                     /host="Homo sapiens"
                     /db_xref="taxon:1773"
                     /country="Malaysia: Sabah"
                     /lat_lon="5.980 N 116.07 E"
                     /collection_date="2018"
                     /collected_by="Jaeyres"
                     /note="genotype: Lineage 4"
     gene            complement(<1..>274)
                     /locus_tag="EZX46_00045"
     CDS             complement(<1..>274)
                     /locus_tag="EZX46_00045"
                     /inference="COORDINATES: similar to AA
                     sequence:RefSeq:YP_009357429.1"
                     /note="Derived by automated computational analysis using
                     gene prediction method: Protein Homology."
                     /codon_start=2
                     /transl_table=11
                     /product="DUF222 domain-containing protein"
                     /protein_id="TFB34663.1"
                     /translation="SEEELGGTLCCALANRLRITKPDAALRIADAADLGPRRALTGEP
                     LAPQLTATATAQRQGLIGEAHIKVIRALFRPPARRGGCVHPPGRRSR"
ORIGIN      
        1 tcggcttcgg cggcctggcg ggtggacaca tccaccgcgg cgggcaggtg ggcgaaaaag
       61 ggcgcgaatc actttgatgt gcgcctcgcc gatcaggccc tggcgttggg cggtggcggt
      121 ggcggtcaac tgtggggcta gcggttcgcc ggtgagtgct cgacgaggtc cgagatcggc
      181 ggcgtcggcg atgcgtaggg cggcgtcggg cttggtgatg cgtaaccggt tggccagcgc
      241 gcagcacagc gtgccgccca gttcttcctc gctg
//
LOCUS       SMOE01000012             275 bp    DNA     linear   BCT 26-MAR-2019
DEFINITION  Mycobacterium tuberculosis strain SBH162 Contig12, whole genome
            shotgun sequence.
ACCESSION   SMOE01000012 SMOE01000000
VERSION     SMOE01000012.1
DBLINK      BioProject: PRJNA524470
            BioSample: SAMN11026786
KEYWORDS    WGS.
SOURCE      Mycobacterium tuberculosis
  ORGANISM  Mycobacterium tuberculosis
            Bacteria; Actinobacteria; Corynebacteriales; Mycobacteriaceae;
            Mycobacterium; Mycobacterium tuberculosis complex.
REFERENCE   1  (bases 1 to 275)
  AUTHORS   Jani,J., Mustapha,Z.A., Jamal,N., Stanis,C.S., Chin,K.L., Avoi,R.,
            Naing,O.T., Rick Ong,T.H., Gantul,V. and Ahmed,K.
  TITLE     Whole Genome Sequencing Of Rifampicin Resistance of Mycobacterium
            tuberculosis strain SBH162 in Sabah, Malaysia
  JOURNAL   Unpublished
REFERENCE   2  (bases 1 to 275)
  AUTHORS   Jani,J., Mustapha,Z.A., Jamal,N., Stanis,C.S., Chin,K.L., Avoi,R.,
            Naing,O.T., Rick Ong,T.H., Gantul,V. and Ahmed,K.
  TITLE     Direct Submission
  JOURNAL   Submitted (08-MAR-2019) Tuberculosis, Borneo Medical and Health
            Research Centre, Jalan UMS, Kota Kinabalu, Sabah 88400, Malaysia
COMMENT     Bacteria and source DNA available from SBH162.
            Annotation was added by the NCBI Prokaryotic Genome Annotation
            Pipeline (released 2013). Information about the Pipeline can be
            found here: https://www.ncbi.nlm.nih.gov/genome/annotation_prok/
            
            ##Genome-Assembly-Data-START##
            Assembly Method        :: SPAdes v. FEB-2019
            Genome Representation  :: Full
            Expected Final Version :: Yes
            Genome Coverage        :: 332.0x
            Sequencing Technology  :: Illumina HiSeq
            ##Genome-Assembly-Data-END##
            
            ##Genome-Annotation-Data-START##
            Annotation Provider               :: NCBI
            Annotation Date                   :: 03/11/2019 20:54:20
            Annotation Pipeline               :: NCBI Prokaryotic Genome
                                                 Annotation Pipeline
            Annotation Method                 :: Best-placed reference protein
                                                 set; GeneMarkS-2+
            Annotation Software revision      :: 4.8
            Features Annotated                :: Gene; CDS; rRNA; tRNA; ncRNA;
                                                 repeat_region
            Genes (total)                     :: 4,306
            CDSs (total)                      :: 4,254
            Genes (coding)                    :: 4,147
            CDSs (with protein)               :: 4,147
            Genes (RNA)                       :: 52
            rRNAs                             :: 1, 1, 2 (5S, 16S, 23S)
            complete rRNAs                    :: 1, 1, 1 (5S, 16S, 23S)
            partial rRNAs                     :: 1 (23S)
            tRNAs                             :: 45
            ncRNAs                            :: 3
            Pseudo Genes (total)              :: 107
            CDSs (without protein)            :: 107
            Pseudo Genes (ambiguous residues) :: 0 of 107
            Pseudo Genes (frameshifted)       :: 49 of 107
            Pseudo Genes (incomplete)         :: 65 of 107
            Pseudo Genes (internal stop)      :: 19 of 107
            Pseudo Genes (multiple problems)  :: 21 of 107
            CRISPR Arrays                     :: 2
            ##Genome-Annotation-Data-END##
FEATURES             Location/Qualifiers
     source          1..275
                     /organism="Mycobacterium tuberculosis"
                     /mol_type="genomic DNA"
                     /submitter_seqid="Contig12"
                     /strain="SBH162"
                     /isolation_source="sputum"
                     /host="Homo sapiens"
                     /db_xref="taxon:1773"
                     /country="Malaysia: Sabah"
                     /lat_lon="5.980 N 116.07 E"
                     /collection_date="2018"
                     /collected_by="Jaeyres"
                     /note="genotype: Lineage 4"
ORIGIN      
        1 tggcgaggct ctgtaaaccg gcgactcggt ggcttggact ataggatggc ttgaggttgg
       61 gatcactgtt gcgggatcac ccatgttgat tgggtgtccg cactaagctt ggcatcaata
      121 tggccaccct tggggagcca agggcgtcca ggttgactaa ggaggtgtga accgggccag
      181 gggggaaacc cagcagccaa aagcacccgt gtcgagcagt agtgggatca cgcccgagag
      241 tgtgtggctc gtagtagccc taccaacaca ggcag
//
LOCUS       SMOE01000013             253 bp    DNA     linear   BCT 26-MAR-2019
DEFINITION  Mycobacterium tuberculosis strain SBH162 Contig13, whole genome
            shotgun sequence.
ACCESSION   SMOE01000013 SMOE01000000
VERSION     SMOE01000013.1
DBLINK      BioProject: PRJNA524470
            BioSample: SAMN11026786
KEYWORDS    WGS.
SOURCE      Mycobacterium tuberculosis
  ORGANISM  Mycobacterium tuberculosis
            Bacteria; Actinobacteria; Corynebacteriales; Mycobacteriaceae;
            Mycobacterium; Mycobacterium tuberculosis complex.
REFERENCE   1  (bases 1 to 253)
  AUTHORS   Jani,J., Mustapha,Z.A., Jamal,N., Stanis,C.S., Chin,K.L., Avoi,R.,
            Naing,O.T., Rick Ong,T.H., Gantul,V. and Ahmed,K.
  TITLE     Whole Genome Sequencing Of Rifampicin Resistance of Mycobacterium
            tuberculosis strain SBH162 in Sabah, Malaysia
  JOURNAL   Unpublished
REFERENCE   2  (bases 1 to 253)
  AUTHORS   Jani,J., Mustapha,Z.A., Jamal,N., Stanis,C.S., Chin,K.L., Avoi,R.,
            Naing,O.T., Rick Ong,T.H., Gantul,V. and Ahmed,K.
  TITLE     Direct Submission
  JOURNAL   Submitted (08-MAR-2019) Tuberculosis, Borneo Medical and Health
            Research Centre, Jalan UMS, Kota Kinabalu, Sabah 88400, Malaysia
COMMENT     Bacteria and source DNA available from SBH162.
            Annotation was added by the NCBI Prokaryotic Genome Annotation
            Pipeline (released 2013). Information about the Pipeline can be
            found here: https://www.ncbi.nlm.nih.gov/genome/annotation_prok/
            
            ##Genome-Assembly-Data-START##
            Assembly Method        :: SPAdes v. FEB-2019
            Genome Representation  :: Full
            Expected Final Version :: Yes
            Genome Coverage        :: 332.0x
            Sequencing Technology  :: Illumina HiSeq
            ##Genome-Assembly-Data-END##
            
            ##Genome-Annotation-Data-START##
            Annotation Provider               :: NCBI
            Annotation Date                   :: 03/11/2019 20:54:20
            Annotation Pipeline               :: NCBI Prokaryotic Genome
                                                 Annotation Pipeline
            Annotation Method                 :: Best-placed reference protein
                                                 set; GeneMarkS-2+
            Annotation Software revision      :: 4.8
            Features Annotated                :: Gene; CDS; rRNA; tRNA; ncRNA;
                                                 repeat_region
            Genes (total)                     :: 4,306
            CDSs (total)                      :: 4,254
            Genes (coding)                    :: 4,147
            CDSs (with protein)               :: 4,147
            Genes (RNA)                       :: 52
            rRNAs                             :: 1, 1, 2 (5S, 16S, 23S)
            complete rRNAs                    :: 1, 1, 1 (5S, 16S, 23S)
            partial rRNAs                     :: 1 (23S)
            tRNAs                             :: 45
            ncRNAs                            :: 3
            Pseudo Genes (total)              :: 107
            CDSs (without protein)            :: 107
            Pseudo Genes (ambiguous residues) :: 0 of 107
            Pseudo Genes (frameshifted)       :: 49 of 107
            Pseudo Genes (incomplete)         :: 65 of 107
            Pseudo Genes (internal stop)      :: 19 of 107
            Pseudo Genes (multiple problems)  :: 21 of 107
            CRISPR Arrays                     :: 2
            ##Genome-Annotation-Data-END##
FEATURES             Location/Qualifiers
     source          1..253
                     /organism="Mycobacterium tuberculosis"
                     /mol_type="genomic DNA"
                     /submitter_seqid="Contig13"
                     /strain="SBH162"
                     /isolation_source="sputum"
                     /host="Homo sapiens"
                     /db_xref="taxon:1773"
                     /country="Malaysia: Sabah"
                     /lat_lon="5.980 N 116.07 E"
                     /collection_date="2018"
                     /collected_by="Jaeyres"
                     /note="genotype: Lineage 4"
ORIGIN      
        1 gtttacccta tccacctttt caagggccgg cggtagcgca cgggacacca agcgcttatt
       61 tgcgcggtgc tctacggcga accggtggcg atcgcaacag cgaggattgc tcccaacaga
      121 tcacaatctc acgtatggct gttacggcca acgaccccca ctcaaagtga acgaacttgg
      181 gggcctccag cagcctaaaa aagagaagaa agctcttccc cgggctaccg ccggcgtcgg
      241 cgaacgagta cga
//
LOCUS       SMOE01000014             334 bp    DNA     linear   BCT 26-MAR-2019
DEFINITION  Mycobacterium tuberculosis strain SBH162 Contig14, whole genome
            shotgun sequence.
ACCESSION   SMOE01000014 SMOE01000000
VERSION     SMOE01000014.1
DBLINK      BioProject: PRJNA524470
            BioSample: SAMN11026786
KEYWORDS    WGS.
SOURCE      Mycobacterium tuberculosis
  ORGANISM  Mycobacterium tuberculosis
            Bacteria; Actinobacteria; Corynebacteriales; Mycobacteriaceae;
            Mycobacterium; Mycobacterium tuberculosis complex.
REFERENCE   1  (bases 1 to 334)
  AUTHORS   Jani,J., Mustapha,Z.A., Jamal,N., Stanis,C.S., Chin,K.L., Avoi,R.,
            Naing,O.T., Rick Ong,T.H., Gantul,V. and Ahmed,K.
  TITLE     Whole Genome Sequencing Of Rifampicin Resistance of Mycobacterium
            tuberculosis strain SBH162 in Sabah, Malaysia
  JOURNAL   Unpublished
REFERENCE   2  (bases 1 to 334)
  AUTHORS   Jani,J., Mustapha,Z.A., Jamal,N., Stanis,C.S., Chin,K.L., Avoi,R.,
            Naing,O.T., Rick Ong,T.H., Gantul,V. and Ahmed,K.
  TITLE     Direct Submission
  JOURNAL   Submitted (08-MAR-2019) Tuberculosis, Borneo Medical and Health
            Research Centre, Jalan UMS, Kota Kinabalu, Sabah 88400, Malaysia
COMMENT     Bacteria and source DNA available from SBH162.
            Annotation was added by the NCBI Prokaryotic Genome Annotation
            Pipeline (released 2013). Information about the Pipeline can be
            found here: https://www.ncbi.nlm.nih.gov/genome/annotation_prok/
            
            ##Genome-Assembly-Data-START##
            Assembly Method        :: SPAdes v. FEB-2019
            Genome Representation  :: Full
            Expected Final Version :: Yes
            Genome Coverage        :: 332.0x
            Sequencing Technology  :: Illumina HiSeq
            ##Genome-Assembly-Data-END##
            
            ##Genome-Annotation-Data-START##
            Annotation Provider               :: NCBI
            Annotation Date                   :: 03/11/2019 20:54:20
            Annotation Pipeline               :: NCBI Prokaryotic Genome
                                                 Annotation Pipeline
            Annotation Method                 :: Best-placed reference protein
                                                 set; GeneMarkS-2+
            Annotation Software revision      :: 4.8
            Features Annotated                :: Gene; CDS; rRNA; tRNA; ncRNA;
                                                 repeat_region
            Genes (total)                     :: 4,306
            CDSs (total)                      :: 4,254
            Genes (coding)                    :: 4,147
            CDSs (with protein)               :: 4,147
            Genes (RNA)                       :: 52
            rRNAs                             :: 1, 1, 2 (5S, 16S, 23S)
            complete rRNAs                    :: 1, 1, 1 (5S, 16S, 23S)
            partial rRNAs                     :: 1 (23S)
            tRNAs                             :: 45
            ncRNAs                            :: 3
            Pseudo Genes (total)              :: 107
            CDSs (without protein)            :: 107
            Pseudo Genes (ambiguous residues) :: 0 of 107
            Pseudo Genes (frameshifted)       :: 49 of 107
            Pseudo Genes (incomplete)         :: 65 of 107
            Pseudo Genes (internal stop)      :: 19 of 107
            Pseudo Genes (multiple problems)  :: 21 of 107
            CRISPR Arrays                     :: 2
            ##Genome-Annotation-Data-END##
FEATURES             Location/Qualifiers
     source          1..334
                     /organism="Mycobacterium tuberculosis"
                     /mol_type="genomic DNA"
                     /submitter_seqid="Contig14"
                     /strain="SBH162"
                     /isolation_source="sputum"
                     /host="Homo sapiens"
                     /db_xref="taxon:1773"
                     /country="Malaysia: Sabah"
                     /lat_lon="5.980 N 116.07 E"
                     /collection_date="2018"
                     /collected_by="Jaeyres"
                     /note="genotype: Lineage 4"
     gene            complement(<1..61)
                     /locus_tag="EZX46_00050"
     CDS             complement(<1..61)
                     /locus_tag="EZX46_00050"
                     /inference="COORDINATES: similar to AA
                     sequence:RefSeq:WP_003901659.1"
                     /note="Derived by automated computational analysis using
                     gene prediction method: Protein Homology."
                     /codon_start=1
                     /transl_table=11
                     /product="PE family protein"
                     /protein_id="TFB34488.1"
                     /translation="MSFVLIAPEFVTAAAGDLTN"
     gene            107..>334
                     /locus_tag="EZX46_00055"
     CDS             107..>334
                     /locus_tag="EZX46_00055"
                     /inference="COORDINATES: similar to AA
                     sequence:RefSeq:NP_218030.1"
                     /note="Derived by automated computational analysis using
                     gene prediction method: Protein Homology."
                     /codon_start=1
                     /transl_table=11
                     /product="fatty-acid--CoA ligase"
                     /protein_id="TFB34487.1"
                     /translation="MAASLSENLSCHSSNMCRLSGNAATNLERPGEEPPGDRCTRRQA
                     VRPARTLAKKGNIPVGYYKDEKKTAETFRTIN"
ORIGIN      
        1 gattcgtcag atcccccgcg gctgctgtca cgaattccgg tgcgatcaac acgaacgaca
       61 tgggcgaact cccaaccatc tttgcgccgg tgcaaccacg gccgatatgg cggcatcttt
      121 aagtgagaac cttagttgcc actcatctaa tatgtgccgg ctttctggta atgccgcaac
      181 gaacctggag cgccctgggg aggagccgcc cggcgaccgg tgcaccaggc gccaagcagt
      241 gcgacccgcg cgcacgctcg ccaagaaggg caacattccc gtcggctact acaaggacga
      301 gaagaagacg gccgagacgt tccggacgat taac
//
LOCUS       SMOE01000015             360 bp    DNA     linear   BCT 26-MAR-2019
DEFINITION  Mycobacterium tuberculosis strain SBH162 Contig15, whole genome
            shotgun sequence.
ACCESSION   SMOE01000015 SMOE01000000
VERSION     SMOE01000015.1
DBLINK      BioProject: PRJNA524470
            BioSample: SAMN11026786
KEYWORDS    WGS.
SOURCE      Mycobacterium tuberculosis
  ORGANISM  Mycobacterium tuberculosis
            Bacteria; Actinobacteria; Corynebacteriales; Mycobacteriaceae;
            Mycobacterium; Mycobacterium tuberculosis complex.
REFERENCE   1  (bases 1 to 360)
  AUTHORS   Jani,J., Mustapha,Z.A., Jamal,N., Stanis,C.S., Chin,K.L., Avoi,R.,
            Naing,O.T., Rick Ong,T.H., Gantul,V. and Ahmed,K.
  TITLE     Whole Genome Sequencing Of Rifampicin Resistance of Mycobacterium
            tuberculosis strain SBH162 in Sabah, Malaysia
  JOURNAL   Unpublished
REFERENCE   2  (bases 1 to 360)
  AUTHORS   Jani,J., Mustapha,Z.A., Jamal,N., Stanis,C.S., Chin,K.L., Avoi,R.,
            Naing,O.T., Rick Ong,T.H., Gantul,V. and Ahmed,K.
  TITLE     Direct Submission
  JOURNAL   Submitted (08-MAR-2019) Tuberculosis, Borneo Medical and Health
            Research Centre, Jalan UMS, Kota Kinabalu, Sabah 88400, Malaysia
COMMENT     Bacteria and source DNA available from SBH162.
            Annotation was added by the NCBI Prokaryotic Genome Annotation
            Pipeline (released 2013). Information about the Pipeline can be
            found here: https://www.ncbi.nlm.nih.gov/genome/annotation_prok/
            
            ##Genome-Assembly-Data-START##
            Assembly Method        :: SPAdes v. FEB-2019
            Genome Representation  :: Full
            Expected Final Version :: Yes
            Genome Coverage        :: 332.0x
            Sequencing Technology  :: Illumina HiSeq
            ##Genome-Assembly-Data-END##
            
            ##Genome-Annotation-Data-START##
            Annotation Provider               :: NCBI
            Annotation Date                   :: 03/11/2019 20:54:20
            Annotation Pipeline               :: NCBI Prokaryotic Genome
                                                 Annotation Pipeline
            Annotation Method                 :: Best-placed reference protein
                                                 set; GeneMarkS-2+
            Annotation Software revision      :: 4.8
            Features Annotated                :: Gene; CDS; rRNA; tRNA; ncRNA;
                                                 repeat_region
            Genes (total)                     :: 4,306
            CDSs (total)                      :: 4,254
            Genes (coding)                    :: 4,147
            CDSs (with protein)               :: 4,147
            Genes (RNA)                       :: 52
            rRNAs                             :: 1, 1, 2 (5S, 16S, 23S)
            complete rRNAs                    :: 1, 1, 1 (5S, 16S, 23S)
            partial rRNAs                     :: 1 (23S)
            tRNAs                             :: 45
            ncRNAs                            :: 3
            Pseudo Genes (total)              :: 107
            CDSs (without protein)            :: 107
            Pseudo Genes (ambiguous residues) :: 0 of 107
            Pseudo Genes (frameshifted)       :: 49 of 107
            Pseudo Genes (incomplete)         :: 65 of 107
            Pseudo Genes (internal stop)      :: 19 of 107
            Pseudo Genes (multiple problems)  :: 21 of 107
            CRISPR Arrays                     :: 2
            ##Genome-Annotation-Data-END##
FEATURES             Location/Qualifiers
     source          1..360
                     /organism="Mycobacterium tuberculosis"
                     /mol_type="genomic DNA"
                     /submitter_seqid="Contig15"
                     /strain="SBH162"
                     /isolation_source="sputum"
                     /host="Homo sapiens"
                     /db_xref="taxon:1773"
                     /country="Malaysia: Sabah"
                     /lat_lon="5.980 N 116.07 E"
                     /collection_date="2018"
                     /collected_by="Jaeyres"
                     /note="genotype: Lineage 4"
     gene            2..>360
                     /locus_tag="EZX46_00060"
     CDS             2..>360
                     /locus_tag="EZX46_00060"
                     /inference="COORDINATES: similar to AA
                     sequence:RefSeq:NP_217344.1"
                     /note="Derived by automated computational analysis using
                     gene prediction method: Protein Homology."
                     /codon_start=1
                     /transl_table=11
                     /product="DUF1802 family protein"
                     /protein_id="TFB34335.1"
                     /translation="MTPALKEWSAAVHALLDGRQTVLLRKGGIGEKRFEVAAHEFLLF
                     PTVAHSHAERVRPEHRDLLGPAAADSTDECVLLRAAAKVVAALPVNRPEGLDAIEDLH
                     IWTAESVRADRLDFRPK"
ORIGIN      
        1 ggtgacgcca gcgctgaagg agtggagcgc ggcggtgcac gcgctgctgg acggccggca
       61 gacggtgctg ctgcgtaagg gcgggatcgg cgagaagcgc ttcgaggtgg cggcccacga
      121 gttcttgttg ttcccgacgg tcgcgcacag ccacgccgag cgggttcgcc ccgagcaccg
      181 cgacctgctg ggcccggcgg ccgccgacag caccgacgag tgtgtgctac tgcgggccgc
      241 agcgaaagtt gttgccgcac tgccggttaa ccggccagag ggtctggacg ccatcgagga
      301 tctgcacatc tggaccgccg agtcggtgcg cgccgaccgg ctcgactttc ggcccaagca
//
LOCUS       SMOE01000016             380 bp    DNA     linear   BCT 26-MAR-2019
DEFINITION  Mycobacterium tuberculosis strain SBH162 Contig16, whole genome
            shotgun sequence.
ACCESSION   SMOE01000016 SMOE01000000
VERSION     SMOE01000016.1
DBLINK      BioProject: PRJNA524470
            BioSample: SAMN11026786
KEYWORDS    WGS.
SOURCE      Mycobacterium tuberculosis
  ORGANISM  Mycobacterium tuberculosis
            Bacteria; Actinobacteria; Corynebacteriales; Mycobacteriaceae;
            Mycobacterium; Mycobacterium tuberculosis complex.
REFERENCE   1  (bases 1 to 380)
  AUTHORS   Jani,J., Mustapha,Z.A., Jamal,N., Stanis,C.S., Chin,K.L., Avoi,R.,
            Naing,O.T., Rick Ong,T.H., Gantul,V. and Ahmed,K.
  TITLE     Whole Genome Sequencing Of Rifampicin Resistance of Mycobacterium
            tuberculosis strain SBH162 in Sabah, Malaysia
  JOURNAL   Unpublished
REFERENCE   2  (bases 1 to 380)
  AUTHORS   Jani,J., Mustapha,Z.A., Jamal,N., Stanis,C.S., Chin,K.L., Avoi,R.,
            Naing,O.T., Rick Ong,T.H., Gantul,V. and Ahmed,K.
  TITLE     Direct Submission
  JOURNAL   Submitted (08-MAR-2019) Tuberculosis, Borneo Medical and Health
            Research Centre, Jalan UMS, Kota Kinabalu, Sabah 88400, Malaysia
COMMENT     Bacteria and source DNA available from SBH162.
            Annotation was added by the NCBI Prokaryotic Genome Annotation
            Pipeline (released 2013). Information about the Pipeline can be
            found here: https://www.ncbi.nlm.nih.gov/genome/annotation_prok/
            
            ##Genome-Assembly-Data-START##
            Assembly Method        :: SPAdes v. FEB-2019
            Genome Representation  :: Full
            Expected Final Version :: Yes
            Genome Coverage        :: 332.0x
            Sequencing Technology  :: Illumina HiSeq
            ##Genome-Assembly-Data-END##
            
            ##Genome-Annotation-Data-START##
            Annotation Provider               :: NCBI
            Annotation Date                   :: 03/11/2019 20:54:20
            Annotation Pipeline               :: NCBI Prokaryotic Genome
                                                 Annotation Pipeline
            Annotation Method                 :: Best-placed reference protein
                                                 set; GeneMarkS-2+
            Annotation Software revision      :: 4.8
            Features Annotated                :: Gene; CDS; rRNA; tRNA; ncRNA;
                                                 repeat_region
            Genes (total)                     :: 4,306
            CDSs (total)                      :: 4,254
            Genes (coding)                    :: 4,147
            CDSs (with protein)               :: 4,147
            Genes (RNA)                       :: 52
            rRNAs                             :: 1, 1, 2 (5S, 16S, 23S)
            complete rRNAs                    :: 1, 1, 1 (5S, 16S, 23S)
            partial rRNAs                     :: 1 (23S)
            tRNAs                             :: 45
            ncRNAs                            :: 3
            Pseudo Genes (total)              :: 107
            CDSs (without protein)            :: 107
            Pseudo Genes (ambiguous residues) :: 0 of 107
            Pseudo Genes (frameshifted)       :: 49 of 107
            Pseudo Genes (incomplete)         :: 65 of 107
            Pseudo Genes (internal stop)      :: 19 of 107
            Pseudo Genes (multiple problems)  :: 21 of 107
            CRISPR Arrays                     :: 2
            ##Genome-Annotation-Data-END##
FEATURES             Location/Qualifiers
     source          1..380
                     /organism="Mycobacterium tuberculosis"
                     /mol_type="genomic DNA"
                     /submitter_seqid="Contig16"
                     /strain="SBH162"
                     /isolation_source="sputum"
                     /host="Homo sapiens"
                     /db_xref="taxon:1773"
                     /country="Malaysia: Sabah"
                     /lat_lon="5.980 N 116.07 E"
                     /collection_date="2018"
                     /collected_by="Jaeyres"
                     /note="genotype: Lineage 4"
     gene            <1..>380
                     /locus_tag="EZX46_00065"
     CDS             <1..>380
                     /locus_tag="EZX46_00065"
                     /inference="COORDINATES: similar to AA
                     sequence:RefSeq:NP_216564.2"
                     /note="Derived by automated computational analysis using
                     gene prediction method: Protein Homology."
                     /codon_start=3
                     /transl_table=11
                     /product="polyketide synthase"
                     /protein_id="TFB34334.1"
                     /translation="GQRVLIHAGTGGVGMAAVQLARHLGLEVFATASKGKWDTLRAMG
                     FDDDHISDSRSLEFEDKFRAATGGRGFDVVLDSLAGEFVDASLRLVAPGGVFLEMGKT
                     DIRDPGVIAQQYPGVRYRAFDLFE"
ORIGIN      
        1 cgggccagcg cgtgttgatc catgccggca ccggcggggt gggcatggcg gcggtgcagc
       61 tggctcggca tctggggttg gaggtgttcg cgaccgcgag caagggtaag tgggacacct
      121 tgcgcgccat gggctttgac gacgaccaca tatccgattc acgtagccta gagttcgagg
      181 acaagttccg cgcggccact ggcggtcgag ggttcgacgt ggtgttggac tcgctggccg
      241 gtgaattcgt ggatgcgtcg ctgcgtctgg tggcaccggg tggggtgttc ttggagatgg
      301 gcaagaccga catccgcgac cccggcgtga tcgcccagca gtacccgggc gtgcgctacc
      361 gcgccttcga cctattcgaa
//
LOCUS       SMOE01000017             397 bp    DNA     linear   BCT 26-MAR-2019
DEFINITION  Mycobacterium tuberculosis strain SBH162 Contig17, whole genome
            shotgun sequence.
ACCESSION   SMOE01000017 SMOE01000000
VERSION     SMOE01000017.1
DBLINK      BioProject: PRJNA524470
            BioSample: SAMN11026786
KEYWORDS    WGS.
SOURCE      Mycobacterium tuberculosis
  ORGANISM  Mycobacterium tuberculosis
            Bacteria; Actinobacteria; Corynebacteriales; Mycobacteriaceae;
            Mycobacterium; Mycobacterium tuberculosis complex.
REFERENCE   1  (bases 1 to 397)
  AUTHORS   Jani,J., Mustapha,Z.A., Jamal,N., Stanis,C.S., Chin,K.L., Avoi,R.,
            Naing,O.T., Rick Ong,T.H., Gantul,V. and Ahmed,K.
  TITLE     Whole Genome Sequencing Of Rifampicin Resistance of Mycobacterium
            tuberculosis strain SBH162 in Sabah, Malaysia
  JOURNAL   Unpublished
REFERENCE   2  (bases 1 to 397)
  AUTHORS   Jani,J., Mustapha,Z.A., Jamal,N., Stanis,C.S., Chin,K.L., Avoi,R.,
            Naing,O.T., Rick Ong,T.H., Gantul,V. and Ahmed,K.
  TITLE     Direct Submission
  JOURNAL   Submitted (08-MAR-2019) Tuberculosis, Borneo Medical and Health
            Research Centre, Jalan UMS, Kota Kinabalu, Sabah 88400, Malaysia
COMMENT     Bacteria and source DNA available from SBH162.
            Annotation was added by the NCBI Prokaryotic Genome Annotation
            Pipeline (released 2013). Information about the Pipeline can be
            found here: https://www.ncbi.nlm.nih.gov/genome/annotation_prok/
            
            ##Genome-Assembly-Data-START##
            Assembly Method        :: SPAdes v. FEB-2019
            Genome Representation  :: Full
            Expected Final Version :: Yes
            Genome Coverage        :: 332.0x
            Sequencing Technology  :: Illumina HiSeq
            ##Genome-Assembly-Data-END##
            
            ##Genome-Annotation-Data-START##
            Annotation Provider               :: NCBI
            Annotation Date                   :: 03/11/2019 20:54:20
            Annotation Pipeline               :: NCBI Prokaryotic Genome
                                                 Annotation Pipeline
            Annotation Method                 :: Best-placed reference protein
                                                 set; GeneMarkS-2+
            Annotation Software revision      :: 4.8
            Features Annotated                :: Gene; CDS; rRNA; tRNA; ncRNA;
                                                 repeat_region
            Genes (total)                     :: 4,306
            CDSs (total)                      :: 4,254
            Genes (coding)                    :: 4,147
            CDSs (with protein)               :: 4,147
            Genes (RNA)                       :: 52
            rRNAs                             :: 1, 1, 2 (5S, 16S, 23S)
            complete rRNAs                    :: 1, 1, 1 (5S, 16S, 23S)
            partial rRNAs                     :: 1 (23S)
            tRNAs                             :: 45
            ncRNAs                            :: 3
            Pseudo Genes (total)              :: 107
            CDSs (without protein)            :: 107
            Pseudo Genes (ambiguous residues) :: 0 of 107
            Pseudo Genes (frameshifted)       :: 49 of 107
            Pseudo Genes (incomplete)         :: 65 of 107
            Pseudo Genes (internal stop)      :: 19 of 107
            Pseudo Genes (multiple problems)  :: 21 of 107
            CRISPR Arrays                     :: 2
            ##Genome-Annotation-Data-END##
FEATURES             Location/Qualifiers
     source          1..397
                     /organism="Mycobacterium tuberculosis"
                     /mol_type="genomic DNA"
                     /submitter_seqid="Contig17"
                     /strain="SBH162"
                     /isolation_source="sputum"
                     /host="Homo sapiens"
                     /db_xref="taxon:1773"
                     /country="Malaysia: Sabah"
                     /lat_lon="5.980 N 116.07 E"
                     /collection_date="2018"
                     /collected_by="Jaeyres"
                     /note="genotype: Lineage 4"
     gene            <1..>397
                     /locus_tag="EZX46_00070"
     CDS             <1..>397
                     /locus_tag="EZX46_00070"
                     /inference="COORDINATES: similar to AA
                     sequence:RefSeq:NP_216564.2"
                     /note="Derived by automated computational analysis using
                     gene prediction method: Protein Homology."
                     /codon_start=1
                     /transl_table=11
                     /product="KR domain-containing protein"
                     /protein_id="TFB34333.1"
                     /translation="QVVACDAADRAALAKVIADIPVQHPLSGVIHTAGALDDAVVMSL
                     TPDRVDVVLRSKVDAAWHLHELTRDLDVSAFVMFSSMAGLVGSSGQANYAAANSFLDA
                     LAAHRRAHGLPAISLGWGLWDQASAMTGGL"
ORIGIN      
        1 caggtggtgg cctgtgacgc ggcggatcga gcggcgttgg ccaaggtgat cgccgatatt
       61 ccggttcagc atccattgtc gggcgtgatc cacaccgccg gcgcactcga cgacgcggtg
      121 gtgatgtcac tgacaccgga tcgggtggat gtggtgttgc ggtccaaggt ggacgcggcg
      181 tggcacctgc acgagttgac tcgcgacctg gatgtgtcgg cgtttgtcat gttttcgtcg
      241 atggccgggc tggtcggatc gtcgggccag gccaactatg cggccgccaa ttcgtttttg
      301 gatgcgctgg ccgcccaccg gcgggcccat gggctgccgg ccatctccct gggctggggt
      361 ctgtgggatc aggccagcgc catgaccggc ggcctgg
//
LOCUS       SMOE01000018             424 bp    DNA     linear   BCT 26-MAR-2019
DEFINITION  Mycobacterium tuberculosis strain SBH162 Contig18, whole genome
            shotgun sequence.
ACCESSION   SMOE01000018 SMOE01000000
VERSION     SMOE01000018.1
DBLINK      BioProject: PRJNA524470
            BioSample: SAMN11026786
KEYWORDS    WGS.
SOURCE      Mycobacterium tuberculosis
  ORGANISM  Mycobacterium tuberculosis
            Bacteria; Actinobacteria; Corynebacteriales; Mycobacteriaceae;
            Mycobacterium; Mycobacterium tuberculosis complex.
REFERENCE   1  (bases 1 to 424)
  AUTHORS   Jani,J., Mustapha,Z.A., Jamal,N., Stanis,C.S., Chin,K.L., Avoi,R.,
            Naing,O.T., Rick Ong,T.H., Gantul,V. and Ahmed,K.
  TITLE     Whole Genome Sequencing Of Rifampicin Resistance of Mycobacterium
            tuberculosis strain SBH162 in Sabah, Malaysia
  JOURNAL   Unpublished
REFERENCE   2  (bases 1 to 424)
  AUTHORS   Jani,J., Mustapha,Z.A., Jamal,N., Stanis,C.S., Chin,K.L., Avoi,R.,
            Naing,O.T., Rick Ong,T.H., Gantul,V. and Ahmed,K.
  TITLE     Direct Submission
  JOURNAL   Submitted (08-MAR-2019) Tuberculosis, Borneo Medical and Health
            Research Centre, Jalan UMS, Kota Kinabalu, Sabah 88400, Malaysia
COMMENT     Bacteria and source DNA available from SBH162.
            Annotation was added by the NCBI Prokaryotic Genome Annotation
            Pipeline (released 2013). Information about the Pipeline can be
            found here: https://www.ncbi.nlm.nih.gov/genome/annotation_prok/
            
            ##Genome-Assembly-Data-START##
            Assembly Method        :: SPAdes v. FEB-2019
            Genome Representation  :: Full
            Expected Final Version :: Yes
            Genome Coverage        :: 332.0x
            Sequencing Technology  :: Illumina HiSeq
            ##Genome-Assembly-Data-END##
            
            ##Genome-Annotation-Data-START##
            Annotation Provider               :: NCBI
            Annotation Date                   :: 03/11/2019 20:54:20
            Annotation Pipeline               :: NCBI Prokaryotic Genome
                                                 Annotation Pipeline
            Annotation Method                 :: Best-placed reference protein
                                                 set; GeneMarkS-2+
            Annotation Software revision      :: 4.8
            Features Annotated                :: Gene; CDS; rRNA; tRNA; ncRNA;
                                                 repeat_region
            Genes (total)                     :: 4,306
            CDSs (total)                      :: 4,254
            Genes (coding)                    :: 4,147
            CDSs (with protein)               :: 4,147
            Genes (RNA)                       :: 52
            rRNAs                             :: 1, 1, 2 (5S, 16S, 23S)
            complete rRNAs                    :: 1, 1, 1 (5S, 16S, 23S)
            partial rRNAs                     :: 1 (23S)
            tRNAs                             :: 45
            ncRNAs                            :: 3
            Pseudo Genes (total)              :: 107
            CDSs (without protein)            :: 107
            Pseudo Genes (ambiguous residues) :: 0 of 107
            Pseudo Genes (frameshifted)       :: 49 of 107
            Pseudo Genes (incomplete)         :: 65 of 107
            Pseudo Genes (internal stop)      :: 19 of 107
            Pseudo Genes (multiple problems)  :: 21 of 107
            CRISPR Arrays                     :: 2
            ##Genome-Annotation-Data-END##
FEATURES             Location/Qualifiers
     source          1..424
                     /organism="Mycobacterium tuberculosis"
                     /mol_type="genomic DNA"
                     /submitter_seqid="Contig18"
                     /strain="SBH162"
                     /isolation_source="sputum"
                     /host="Homo sapiens"
                     /db_xref="taxon:1773"
                     /country="Malaysia: Sabah"
                     /lat_lon="5.980 N 116.07 E"
                     /collection_date="2018"
                     /collected_by="Jaeyres"
                     /note="genotype: Lineage 4"
     gene            <1..412
                     /locus_tag="EZX46_00075"
     CDS             <1..412
                     /locus_tag="EZX46_00075"
                     /inference="COORDINATES: similar to AA
                     sequence:RefSeq:YP_009360403.1"
                     /note="Derived by automated computational analysis using
                     gene prediction method: Protein Homology."
                     /codon_start=2
                     /transl_table=11
                     /product="hypothetical protein"
                     /protein_id="TFB34305.1"
                     /translation="GPLLGALAAAVVPGVAGVTGLAGLAAVPAVGAAAGAPAALVGSV
                     APVSGGVVSPQARLVSAVEPAPASTSVSVLASDRGAGALGFVGTAGKESVGQPAGLTV
                     LADEFGDGAPVPMLPGSWGPDLVGVAGDGGLVSV"
ORIGIN      
        1 gggtccgttg ttgggggcgt tggctgctgc ggtggtgccg ggtgtggctg gtgtgacggg
       61 gttggcgggg ttggcggctg tgccggcggt gggtgcggct gctggcgcgc cggcggcgtt
      121 ggtgggcagt gtggcgccgg tgtcgggtgg tgtggtgtcg ccgcaggcgc ggttggtgtc
      181 ggcggtggag ccggctcccg cgagcacgtc ggtgtcggtg ctggcttctg atcggggtgc
      241 tggggcgttg gggtttgttg ggacggctgg caaggagtcg gttgggcagc cggcggggtt
      301 gacggtgttg gccgatgagt ttggtgatgg tgcgccggtg ccgatgctgc cgggcagctg
      361 ggggccggat ttggtcggtg tggccggtga tggggggttg gtgtcagttt gacgatctga
      421 cggc
//
LOCUS       SMOE01000019             428 bp    DNA     linear   BCT 26-MAR-2019
DEFINITION  Mycobacterium tuberculosis strain SBH162 Contig19, whole genome
            shotgun sequence.
ACCESSION   SMOE01000019 SMOE01000000
VERSION     SMOE01000019.1
DBLINK      BioProject: PRJNA524470
            BioSample: SAMN11026786
KEYWORDS    WGS.
SOURCE      Mycobacterium tuberculosis
  ORGANISM  Mycobacterium tuberculosis
            Bacteria; Actinobacteria; Corynebacteriales; Mycobacteriaceae;
            Mycobacterium; Mycobacterium tuberculosis complex.
REFERENCE   1  (bases 1 to 428)
  AUTHORS   Jani,J., Mustapha,Z.A., Jamal,N., Stanis,C.S., Chin,K.L., Avoi,R.,
            Naing,O.T., Rick Ong,T.H., Gantul,V. and Ahmed,K.
  TITLE     Whole Genome Sequencing Of Rifampicin Resistance of Mycobacterium
            tuberculosis strain SBH162 in Sabah, Malaysia
  JOURNAL   Unpublished
REFERENCE   2  (bases 1 to 428)
  AUTHORS   Jani,J., Mustapha,Z.A., Jamal,N., Stanis,C.S., Chin,K.L., Avoi,R.,
            Naing,O.T., Rick Ong,T.H., Gantul,V. and Ahmed,K.
  TITLE     Direct Submission
  JOURNAL   Submitted (08-MAR-2019) Tuberculosis, Borneo Medical and Health
            Research Centre, Jalan UMS, Kota Kinabalu, Sabah 88400, Malaysia
COMMENT     Bacteria and source DNA available from SBH162.
            Annotation was added by the NCBI Prokaryotic Genome Annotation
            Pipeline (released 2013). Information about the Pipeline can be
            found here: https://www.ncbi.nlm.nih.gov/genome/annotation_prok/
            
            ##Genome-Assembly-Data-START##
            Assembly Method        :: SPAdes v. FEB-2019
            Genome Representation  :: Full
            Expected Final Version :: Yes
            Genome Coverage        :: 332.0x
            Sequencing Technology  :: Illumina HiSeq
            ##Genome-Assembly-Data-END##
            
            ##Genome-Annotation-Data-START##
            Annotation Provider               :: NCBI
            Annotation Date                   :: 03/11/2019 20:54:20
            Annotation Pipeline               :: NCBI Prokaryotic Genome
                                                 Annotation Pipeline
            Annotation Method                 :: Best-placed reference protein
                                                 set; GeneMarkS-2+
            Annotation Software revision      :: 4.8
            Features Annotated                :: Gene; CDS; rRNA; tRNA; ncRNA;
                                                 repeat_region
            Genes (total)                     :: 4,306
            CDSs (total)                      :: 4,254
            Genes (coding)                    :: 4,147
            CDSs (with protein)               :: 4,147
            Genes (RNA)                       :: 52
            rRNAs                             :: 1, 1, 2 (5S, 16S, 23S)
            complete rRNAs                    :: 1, 1, 1 (5S, 16S, 23S)
            partial rRNAs                     :: 1 (23S)
            tRNAs                             :: 45
            ncRNAs                            :: 3
            Pseudo Genes (total)              :: 107
            CDSs (without protein)            :: 107
            Pseudo Genes (ambiguous residues) :: 0 of 107
            Pseudo Genes (frameshifted)       :: 49 of 107
            Pseudo Genes (incomplete)         :: 65 of 107
            Pseudo Genes (internal stop)      :: 19 of 107
            Pseudo Genes (multiple problems)  :: 21 of 107
            CRISPR Arrays                     :: 2
            ##Genome-Annotation-Data-END##
FEATURES             Location/Qualifiers
     source          1..428
                     /organism="Mycobacterium tuberculosis"
                     /mol_type="genomic DNA"
                     /submitter_seqid="Contig19"
                     /strain="SBH162"
                     /isolation_source="sputum"
                     /host="Homo sapiens"
                     /db_xref="taxon:1773"
                     /country="Malaysia: Sabah"
                     /lat_lon="5.980 N 116.07 E"
                     /collection_date="2018"
                     /collected_by="Jaeyres"
                     /note="genotype: Lineage 4"
     gene            complement(<1..>428)
                     /locus_tag="EZX46_00080"
     CDS             complement(<1..>428)
                     /locus_tag="EZX46_00080"
                     /inference="COORDINATES: similar to AA
                     sequence:RefSeq:YP_177982.1"
                     /note="Derived by automated computational analysis using
                     gene prediction method: Protein Homology."
                     /codon_start=1
                     /transl_table=11
                     /product="PE family protein"
                     /protein_id="TFB34304.1"
                     /translation="AGGTNGSGGAGGTGGQGGAGGAGGAGADNPTGIGGTGGDGGTGG
                     AAGAGGAGGAAGTGGTGGMIGTTGNAGVGGAGGQGGDGGAGGAGADADQPGATGGTGF
                     AGGAGGAGGAGGSSGAGGTNGSGGAGGTGGQGGAGGAGGAG"
ORIGIN      
        1 ccggccccgc cagcaccccc ggcgccgcct tgtccgccgg tgccgccggc gccgccggag
       61 ccgttggtgc cgccggcacc gctgctaccg ccggccccgc cggccccgcc ggctccaccg
      121 gcgaacccgg tgccgccggt ggcgccgggc tggtcggcgt cggcgccggc cccgccggct
      181 ccgccgtcac cgccttggcc gccggccccg ccgacaccgg cgttgcctgt ggtgccgatc
      241 atgccgccgg tgcctccggt gccggccgct ccgccggccc cgccggctcc ggccgctccg
      301 ccggtgccgc cgtcaccgcc ggtgccgccg atgccggtgg ggttatcggc gccggccccg
      361 ccagcacccc cggcgccgcc ttgtccgccg gtgccgccgg cgccgccgga gccgttggtg
      421 ccgccggc
//
LOCUS       SMOE01000020             429 bp    DNA     linear   BCT 26-MAR-2019
DEFINITION  Mycobacterium tuberculosis strain SBH162 Contig20, whole genome
            shotgun sequence.
ACCESSION   SMOE01000020 SMOE01000000
VERSION     SMOE01000020.1
DBLINK      BioProject: PRJNA524470
            BioSample: SAMN11026786
KEYWORDS    WGS.
SOURCE      Mycobacterium tuberculosis
  ORGANISM  Mycobacterium tuberculosis
            Bacteria; Actinobacteria; Corynebacteriales; Mycobacteriaceae;
            Mycobacterium; Mycobacterium tuberculosis complex.
REFERENCE   1  (bases 1 to 429)
  AUTHORS   Jani,J., Mustapha,Z.A., Jamal,N., Stanis,C.S., Chin,K.L., Avoi,R.,
            Naing,O.T., Rick Ong,T.H., Gantul,V. and Ahmed,K.
  TITLE     Whole Genome Sequencing Of Rifampicin Resistance of Mycobacterium
            tuberculosis strain SBH162 in Sabah, Malaysia
  JOURNAL   Unpublished
REFERENCE   2  (bases 1 to 429)
  AUTHORS   Jani,J., Mustapha,Z.A., Jamal,N., Stanis,C.S., Chin,K.L., Avoi,R.,
            Naing,O.T., Rick Ong,T.H., Gantul,V. and Ahmed,K.
  TITLE     Direct Submission
  JOURNAL   Submitted (08-MAR-2019) Tuberculosis, Borneo Medical and Health
            Research Centre, Jalan UMS, Kota Kinabalu, Sabah 88400, Malaysia
COMMENT     Bacteria and source DNA available from SBH162.
            Annotation was added by the NCBI Prokaryotic Genome Annotation
            Pipeline (released 2013). Information about the Pipeline can be
            found here: https://www.ncbi.nlm.nih.gov/genome/annotation_prok/
            
            ##Genome-Assembly-Data-START##
            Assembly Method        :: SPAdes v. FEB-2019
            Genome Representation  :: Full
            Expected Final Version :: Yes
            Genome Coverage        :: 332.0x
            Sequencing Technology  :: Illumina HiSeq
            ##Genome-Assembly-Data-END##
            
            ##Genome-Annotation-Data-START##
            Annotation Provider               :: NCBI
            Annotation Date                   :: 03/11/2019 20:54:20
            Annotation Pipeline               :: NCBI Prokaryotic Genome
                                                 Annotation Pipeline
            Annotation Method                 :: Best-placed reference protein
                                                 set; GeneMarkS-2+
            Annotation Software revision      :: 4.8
            Features Annotated                :: Gene; CDS; rRNA; tRNA; ncRNA;
                                                 repeat_region
            Genes (total)                     :: 4,306
            CDSs (total)                      :: 4,254
            Genes (coding)                    :: 4,147
            CDSs (with protein)               :: 4,147
            Genes (RNA)                       :: 52
            rRNAs                             :: 1, 1, 2 (5S, 16S, 23S)
            complete rRNAs                    :: 1, 1, 1 (5S, 16S, 23S)
            partial rRNAs                     :: 1 (23S)
            tRNAs                             :: 45
            ncRNAs                            :: 3
            Pseudo Genes (total)              :: 107
            CDSs (without protein)            :: 107
            Pseudo Genes (ambiguous residues) :: 0 of 107
            Pseudo Genes (frameshifted)       :: 49 of 107
            Pseudo Genes (incomplete)         :: 65 of 107
            Pseudo Genes (internal stop)      :: 19 of 107
            Pseudo Genes (multiple problems)  :: 21 of 107
            CRISPR Arrays                     :: 2
            ##Genome-Annotation-Data-END##
FEATURES             Location/Qualifiers
     source          1..429
                     /organism="Mycobacterium tuberculosis"
                     /mol_type="genomic DNA"
                     /submitter_seqid="Contig20"
                     /strain="SBH162"
                     /isolation_source="sputum"
                     /host="Homo sapiens"
                     /db_xref="taxon:1773"
                     /country="Malaysia: Sabah"
                     /lat_lon="5.980 N 116.07 E"
                     /collection_date="2018"
                     /collected_by="Jaeyres"
                     /note="genotype: Lineage 4"
     gene            complement(<1..>429)
                     /locus_tag="EZX46_00085"
     CDS             complement(<1..>429)
                     /locus_tag="EZX46_00085"
                     /inference="COORDINATES: similar to AA
                     sequence:RefSeq:WP_006937382.1"
                     /note="Derived by automated computational analysis using
                     gene prediction method: Protein Homology."
                     /codon_start=2
                     /transl_table=11
                     /product="IS110 family transposase"
                     /protein_id="TFB34303.1"
                     /translation="MRSKIPDLQRALEGRFDDHHALMCRLHLAHLDQLDAMIGALDEQ
                     IEQLMHPFCARRELIASIPGIGVGASATVISEIGADPAAWFPSAEHLASWVRLCPGNH
                     ESAGKRHHGARRTGNQHLQPVLVECAWAAVRTDGYLREYYR"
ORIGIN      
        1 cggtagtact cgcgcaggta gccatcggtg cgcacggcgg cccacgcgca ctcgaccagg
       61 accggctgca ggtgctggtt gcctgtgcgg cgggcaccgt gatggcgttt gccggccgat
      121 tcgtggttgc ccgggcacag ccgcacccac gaggccagat gctcagccga ggggaaccag
      181 gccgccgggt cggcgccgat ttcagagatg accgtcgccg aggcacccac cccgatcccc
      241 gggatcgatg caatcagctc gcgtcgggca caaaagggat gcatcagctg ctcgatctgc
      301 tcgtcgagag caccgatcat cgcatcgagc tgatccagat gagccaggtg caacctacac
      361 atcagggcat ggtgatcatc gaagcgccct tccagcgccc gctgcagatc ggggatcttc
      421 gagcgcata
//
LOCUS       SMOE01000021             434 bp    DNA     linear   BCT 26-MAR-2019
DEFINITION  Mycobacterium tuberculosis strain SBH162 Contig21, whole genome
            shotgun sequence.
ACCESSION   SMOE01000021 SMOE01000000
VERSION     SMOE01000021.1
DBLINK      BioProject: PRJNA524470
            BioSample: SAMN11026786
KEYWORDS    WGS.
SOURCE      Mycobacterium tuberculosis
  ORGANISM  Mycobacterium tuberculosis
            Bacteria; Actinobacteria; Corynebacteriales; Mycobacteriaceae;
            Mycobacterium; Mycobacterium tuberculosis complex.
REFERENCE   1  (bases 1 to 434)
  AUTHORS   Jani,J., Mustapha,Z.A., Jamal,N., Stanis,C.S., Chin,K.L., Avoi,R.,
            Naing,O.T., Rick Ong,T.H., Gantul,V. and Ahmed,K.
  TITLE     Whole Genome Sequencing Of Rifampicin Resistance of Mycobacterium
            tuberculosis strain SBH162 in Sabah, Malaysia
  JOURNAL   Unpublished
REFERENCE   2  (bases 1 to 434)
  AUTHORS   Jani,J., Mustapha,Z.A., Jamal,N., Stanis,C.S., Chin,K.L., Avoi,R.,
            Naing,O.T., Rick Ong,T.H., Gantul,V. and Ahmed,K.
  TITLE     Direct Submission
  JOURNAL   Submitted (08-MAR-2019) Tuberculosis, Borneo Medical and Health
            Research Centre, Jalan UMS, Kota Kinabalu, Sabah 88400, Malaysia
COMMENT     Bacteria and source DNA available from SBH162.
            Annotation was added by the NCBI Prokaryotic Genome Annotation
            Pipeline (released 2013). Information about the Pipeline can be
            found here: https://www.ncbi.nlm.nih.gov/genome/annotation_prok/
            
            ##Genome-Assembly-Data-START##
            Assembly Method        :: SPAdes v. FEB-2019
            Genome Representation  :: Full
            Expected Final Version :: Yes
            Genome Coverage        :: 332.0x
            Sequencing Technology  :: Illumina HiSeq
            ##Genome-Assembly-Data-END##
            
            ##Genome-Annotation-Data-START##
            Annotation Provider               :: NCBI
            Annotation Date                   :: 03/11/2019 20:54:20
            Annotation Pipeline               :: NCBI Prokaryotic Genome
                                                 Annotation Pipeline
            Annotation Method                 :: Best-placed reference protein
                                                 set; GeneMarkS-2+
            Annotation Software revision      :: 4.8
            Features Annotated                :: Gene; CDS; rRNA; tRNA; ncRNA;
                                                 repeat_region
            Genes (total)                     :: 4,306
            CDSs (total)                      :: 4,254
            Genes (coding)                    :: 4,147
            CDSs (with protein)               :: 4,147
            Genes (RNA)                       :: 52
            rRNAs                             :: 1, 1, 2 (5S, 16S, 23S)
            complete rRNAs                    :: 1, 1, 1 (5S, 16S, 23S)
            partial rRNAs                     :: 1 (23S)
            tRNAs                             :: 45
            ncRNAs                            :: 3
            Pseudo Genes (total)              :: 107
            CDSs (without protein)            :: 107
            Pseudo Genes (ambiguous residues) :: 0 of 107
            Pseudo Genes (frameshifted)       :: 49 of 107
            Pseudo Genes (incomplete)         :: 65 of 107
            Pseudo Genes (internal stop)      :: 19 of 107
            Pseudo Genes (multiple problems)  :: 21 of 107
            CRISPR Arrays                     :: 2
            ##Genome-Annotation-Data-END##
FEATURES             Location/Qualifiers
     source          1..434
                     /organism="Mycobacterium tuberculosis"
                     /mol_type="genomic DNA"
                     /submitter_seqid="Contig21"
                     /strain="SBH162"
                     /isolation_source="sputum"
                     /host="Homo sapiens"
                     /db_xref="taxon:1773"
                     /country="Malaysia: Sabah"
                     /lat_lon="5.980 N 116.07 E"
                     /collection_date="2018"
                     /collected_by="Jaeyres"
                     /note="genotype: Lineage 4"
     gene            <1..>434
                     /locus_tag="EZX46_00090"
     CDS             <1..>434
                     /locus_tag="EZX46_00090"
                     /inference="COORDINATES: similar to AA
                     sequence:RefSeq:WP_015287795.1"
                     /note="Derived by automated computational analysis using
                     gene prediction method: Protein Homology."
                     /codon_start=2
                     /transl_table=11
                     /product="HNH endonuclease"
                     /protein_id="TFB34299.1"
                     /translation="IPYAAGGPTHASNLKCYCRTHHLVKTFWGWRDQQLPDGTLILTS
                     PSGHTYVSTPGSALLFPSLCHFSGGIPAPEADPPYDHCDQRTAMMPKRRRTRAQDRAY
                     RIATERRQNHAARQRAQVLTQTAAATDTHGPPPDPNDDPPPF"
ORIGIN      
        1 gatcccgtat gccgctggtg ggcccaccca tgcgtcgaac ctgaaatgtt actgccgtac
       61 ccatcacctg gtgaaaacgt tttggggatg gcgtgatcaa cagctacccg acggcaccct
      121 gattttgacc tccccgtccg ggcataccta tgtcagcacc ccgggcagtg cgctgctgtt
      181 ccccagcttg tgccacttca gcggcggcat cccggcaccg gaagccgacc caccctacga
      241 ccattgcgac cagcgcacag cgatgatgcc caaacgccgg cgcacccgcg cccaagaccg
      301 ggcctatcgc atcgccaccg aacgtcgaca aaaccacgcc gcccgccagc gcgcccaggt
      361 gctcacccag accgccgcgg ccaccgacac ccacggccca ccaccggatc ccaacgacga
      421 cccaccgccg tttt
//
LOCUS       SMOE01000022             452 bp    DNA     linear   BCT 26-MAR-2019
DEFINITION  Mycobacterium tuberculosis strain SBH162 Contig22, whole genome
            shotgun sequence.
ACCESSION   SMOE01000022 SMOE01000000
VERSION     SMOE01000022.1
DBLINK      BioProject: PRJNA524470
            BioSample: SAMN11026786
KEYWORDS    WGS.
SOURCE      Mycobacterium tuberculosis
  ORGANISM  Mycobacterium tuberculosis
            Bacteria; Actinobacteria; Corynebacteriales; Mycobacteriaceae;
            Mycobacterium; Mycobacterium tuberculosis complex.
REFERENCE   1  (bases 1 to 452)
  AUTHORS   Jani,J., Mustapha,Z.A., Jamal,N., Stanis,C.S., Chin,K.L., Avoi,R.,
            Naing,O.T., Rick Ong,T.H., Gantul,V. and Ahmed,K.
  TITLE     Whole Genome Sequencing Of Rifampicin Resistance of Mycobacterium
            tuberculosis strain SBH162 in Sabah, Malaysia
  JOURNAL   Unpublished
REFERENCE   2  (bases 1 to 452)
  AUTHORS   Jani,J., Mustapha,Z.A., Jamal,N., Stanis,C.S., Chin,K.L., Avoi,R.,
            Naing,O.T., Rick Ong,T.H., Gantul,V. and Ahmed,K.
  TITLE     Direct Submission
  JOURNAL   Submitted (08-MAR-2019) Tuberculosis, Borneo Medical and Health
            Research Centre, Jalan UMS, Kota Kinabalu, Sabah 88400, Malaysia
COMMENT     Bacteria and source DNA available from SBH162.
            Annotation was added by the NCBI Prokaryotic Genome Annotation
            Pipeline (released 2013). Information about the Pipeline can be
            found here: https://www.ncbi.nlm.nih.gov/genome/annotation_prok/
            
            ##Genome-Assembly-Data-START##
            Assembly Method        :: SPAdes v. FEB-2019
            Genome Representation  :: Full
            Expected Final Version :: Yes
            Genome Coverage        :: 332.0x
            Sequencing Technology  :: Illumina HiSeq
            ##Genome-Assembly-Data-END##
            
            ##Genome-Annotation-Data-START##
            Annotation Provider               :: NCBI
            Annotation Date                   :: 03/11/2019 20:54:20
            Annotation Pipeline               :: NCBI Prokaryotic Genome
                                                 Annotation Pipeline
            Annotation Method                 :: Best-placed reference protein
                                                 set; GeneMarkS-2+
            Annotation Software revision      :: 4.8
            Features Annotated                :: Gene; CDS; rRNA; tRNA; ncRNA;
                                                 repeat_region
            Genes (total)                     :: 4,306
            CDSs (total)                      :: 4,254
            Genes (coding)                    :: 4,147
            CDSs (with protein)               :: 4,147
            Genes (RNA)                       :: 52
            rRNAs                             :: 1, 1, 2 (5S, 16S, 23S)
            complete rRNAs                    :: 1, 1, 1 (5S, 16S, 23S)
            partial rRNAs                     :: 1 (23S)
            tRNAs                             :: 45
            ncRNAs                            :: 3
            Pseudo Genes (total)              :: 107
            CDSs (without protein)            :: 107
            Pseudo Genes (ambiguous residues) :: 0 of 107
            Pseudo Genes (frameshifted)       :: 49 of 107
            Pseudo Genes (incomplete)         :: 65 of 107
            Pseudo Genes (internal stop)      :: 19 of 107
            Pseudo Genes (multiple problems)  :: 21 of 107
            CRISPR Arrays                     :: 2
            ##Genome-Annotation-Data-END##
FEATURES             Location/Qualifiers
     source          1..452
                     /organism="Mycobacterium tuberculosis"
                     /mol_type="genomic DNA"
                     /submitter_seqid="Contig22"
                     /strain="SBH162"
                     /isolation_source="sputum"
                     /host="Homo sapiens"
                     /db_xref="taxon:1773"
                     /country="Malaysia: Sabah"
                     /lat_lon="5.980 N 116.07 E"
                     /collection_date="2018"
                     /collected_by="Jaeyres"
                     /note="genotype: Lineage 4"
     gene            161..>452
                     /locus_tag="EZX46_00095"
     CDS             161..>452
                     /locus_tag="EZX46_00095"
                     /inference="COORDINATES: similar to AA
                     sequence:RefSeq:WP_015291126.1"
                     /note="Derived by automated computational analysis using
                     gene prediction method: Protein Homology."
                     /codon_start=1
                     /transl_table=11
                     /product="hypothetical protein"
                     /protein_id="TFB34297.1"
                     /translation="MAWVWFQLFVDILGFNIIGFIITLASNAQLLTEFAINASYVAVG
                     LLYAIAGVIDIVVEWVIGNLFGVVPLLGGPLLGALAAAVVPGVAGVTGLAGLA"
ORIGIN      
        1 ggcaccggtc atcgtcaaac ccggcgccaa tgaagccagc aacgccgtgg ccgccgcaac
       61 cataacccca ttcccatggc acgaaattgt acagttttta gaagaaacgt tcgcagcata
      121 tgaccagtat ctgtccgctt tgctttccga actccctgcg gtggcttggg tttggttcca
      181 gctctttgtg gatatcctgg gtttcaacat tattgggttc attattacgt tggcatccaa
      241 tgctcaacta ttgacagagt tcgctatcaa tgcttcttat gttgcggtcg gattattgta
      301 tgccattgcg ggcgttatag acatagttgt cgagtgggtt attgggaatc tgtttggtgt
      361 tgttcccctt ttggggggtc cgttgttggg ggcgttggct gctgcggtgg tgccgggtgt
      421 ggctggtgtg acggggttgg cggggttggc gg
//
LOCUS       SMOE01000023             452 bp    DNA     linear   BCT 26-MAR-2019
DEFINITION  Mycobacterium tuberculosis strain SBH162 Contig23, whole genome
            shotgun sequence.
ACCESSION   SMOE01000023 SMOE01000000
VERSION     SMOE01000023.1
DBLINK      BioProject: PRJNA524470
            BioSample: SAMN11026786
KEYWORDS    WGS.
SOURCE      Mycobacterium tuberculosis
  ORGANISM  Mycobacterium tuberculosis
            Bacteria; Actinobacteria; Corynebacteriales; Mycobacteriaceae;
            Mycobacterium; Mycobacterium tuberculosis complex.
REFERENCE   1  (bases 1 to 452)
  AUTHORS   Jani,J., Mustapha,Z.A., Jamal,N., Stanis,C.S., Chin,K.L., Avoi,R.,
            Naing,O.T., Rick Ong,T.H., Gantul,V. and Ahmed,K.
  TITLE     Whole Genome Sequencing Of Rifampicin Resistance of Mycobacterium
            tuberculosis strain SBH162 in Sabah, Malaysia
  JOURNAL   Unpublished
REFERENCE   2  (bases 1 to 452)
  AUTHORS   Jani,J., Mustapha,Z.A., Jamal,N., Stanis,C.S., Chin,K.L., Avoi,R.,
            Naing,O.T., Rick Ong,T.H., Gantul,V. and Ahmed,K.
  TITLE     Direct Submission
  JOURNAL   Submitted (08-MAR-2019) Tuberculosis, Borneo Medical and Health
            Research Centre, Jalan UMS, Kota Kinabalu, Sabah 88400, Malaysia
COMMENT     Bacteria and source DNA available from SBH162.
            Annotation was added by the NCBI Prokaryotic Genome Annotation
            Pipeline (released 2013). Information about the Pipeline can be
            found here: https://www.ncbi.nlm.nih.gov/genome/annotation_prok/
            
            ##Genome-Assembly-Data-START##
            Assembly Method        :: SPAdes v. FEB-2019
            Genome Representation  :: Full
            Expected Final Version :: Yes
            Genome Coverage        :: 332.0x
            Sequencing Technology  :: Illumina HiSeq
            ##Genome-Assembly-Data-END##
            
            ##Genome-Annotation-Data-START##
            Annotation Provider               :: NCBI
            Annotation Date                   :: 03/11/2019 20:54:20
            Annotation Pipeline               :: NCBI Prokaryotic Genome
                                                 Annotation Pipeline
            Annotation Method                 :: Best-placed reference protein
                                                 set; GeneMarkS-2+
            Annotation Software revision      :: 4.8
            Features Annotated                :: Gene; CDS; rRNA; tRNA; ncRNA;
                                                 repeat_region
            Genes (total)                     :: 4,306
            CDSs (total)                      :: 4,254
            Genes (coding)                    :: 4,147
            CDSs (with protein)               :: 4,147
            Genes (RNA)                       :: 52
            rRNAs                             :: 1, 1, 2 (5S, 16S, 23S)
            complete rRNAs                    :: 1, 1, 1 (5S, 16S, 23S)
            partial rRNAs                     :: 1 (23S)
            tRNAs                             :: 45
            ncRNAs                            :: 3
            Pseudo Genes (total)              :: 107
            CDSs (without protein)            :: 107
            Pseudo Genes (ambiguous residues) :: 0 of 107
            Pseudo Genes (frameshifted)       :: 49 of 107
            Pseudo Genes (incomplete)         :: 65 of 107
            Pseudo Genes (internal stop)      :: 19 of 107
            Pseudo Genes (multiple problems)  :: 21 of 107
            CRISPR Arrays                     :: 2
            ##Genome-Annotation-Data-END##
FEATURES             Location/Qualifiers
     source          1..452
                     /organism="Mycobacterium tuberculosis"
                     /mol_type="genomic DNA"
                     /submitter_seqid="Contig23"
                     /strain="SBH162"
                     /isolation_source="sputum"
                     /host="Homo sapiens"
                     /db_xref="taxon:1773"
                     /country="Malaysia: Sabah"
                     /lat_lon="5.980 N 116.07 E"
                     /collection_date="2018"
                     /collected_by="Jaeyres"
                     /note="genotype: Lineage 4"
     gene            1..73
                     /locus_tag="EZX46_00100"
                     /pseudo
     CDS             1..73
                     /locus_tag="EZX46_00100"
                     /inference="COORDINATES: similar to AA
                     sequence:RefSeq:WP_019256965.1"
                     /note="incomplete; partial in the middle of a contig;
                     missing N-terminus and C-terminus; Derived by automated
                     computational analysis using gene prediction method:
                     Protein Homology."
                     /pseudo
                     /codon_start=2
                     /transl_table=11
                     /product="type VII secretion protein EsxH"
     gene            complement(352..>452)
                     /locus_tag="EZX46_00105"
     CDS             complement(352..>452)
                     /locus_tag="EZX46_00105"
                     /inference="COORDINATES: similar to AA
                     sequence:RefSeq:WP_019256965.1"
                     /note="Derived by automated computational analysis using
                     gene prediction method: Protein Homology."
                     /codon_start=3
                     /transl_table=11
                     /product="type VII secretion protein EsxH"
                     /protein_id="TFB34252.1"
                     /translation="TLNARDQPPAEVSDQRVSGLTGAVHPLSGFWV"
ORIGIN      
        1 gctcaacgcc agagaccagc cgccggctga ggtctcagat cagagagtct ccggactcac
       61 cggggcggtt caaaccgaga ggggacggaa actcggggag ccgatcagcg accaccgcac
      121 cctgtcagtc gtcagaccca aaaccccgag aggggacgga aaccttcagc accaccatca
      181 tccggcgcct cagctcagca tgtcgtcaga cccaaaaccc cgagagggga cggaaaccct
      241 tcgacgccgg attcgtgatc tcttcccgcg gataggtcgt cagacccaaa accccgagag
      301 gggacggaaa ctgccccggc gtttagcgat cacaacacca actaatggtc gtcagaccca
      361 aaaccccgag aggggatgaa ccgccccggt gagtccggag actctctgat ctgagacctc
      421 agccggcggc tggtctctgg cgttgagcgt ag
//
LOCUS       SMOE01000024             455 bp    DNA     linear   BCT 26-MAR-2019
DEFINITION  Mycobacterium tuberculosis strain SBH162 Contig24, whole genome
            shotgun sequence.
ACCESSION   SMOE01000024 SMOE01000000
VERSION     SMOE01000024.1
DBLINK      BioProject: PRJNA524470
            BioSample: SAMN11026786
KEYWORDS    WGS.
SOURCE      Mycobacterium tuberculosis
  ORGANISM  Mycobacterium tuberculosis
            Bacteria; Actinobacteria; Corynebacteriales; Mycobacteriaceae;
            Mycobacterium; Mycobacterium tuberculosis complex.
REFERENCE   1  (bases 1 to 455)
  AUTHORS   Jani,J., Mustapha,Z.A., Jamal,N., Stanis,C.S., Chin,K.L., Avoi,R.,
            Naing,O.T., Rick Ong,T.H., Gantul,V. and Ahmed,K.
  TITLE     Whole Genome Sequencing Of Rifampicin Resistance of Mycobacterium
            tuberculosis strain SBH162 in Sabah, Malaysia
  JOURNAL   Unpublished
REFERENCE   2  (bases 1 to 455)
  AUTHORS   Jani,J., Mustapha,Z.A., Jamal,N., Stanis,C.S., Chin,K.L., Avoi,R.,
            Naing,O.T., Rick Ong,T.H., Gantul,V. and Ahmed,K.
  TITLE     Direct Submission
  JOURNAL   Submitted (08-MAR-2019) Tuberculosis, Borneo Medical and Health
            Research Centre, Jalan UMS, Kota Kinabalu, Sabah 88400, Malaysia
COMMENT     Bacteria and source DNA available from SBH162.
            Annotation was added by the NCBI Prokaryotic Genome Annotation
            Pipeline (released 2013). Information about the Pipeline can be
            found here: https://www.ncbi.nlm.nih.gov/genome/annotation_prok/
            
            ##Genome-Assembly-Data-START##
            Assembly Method        :: SPAdes v. FEB-2019
            Genome Representation  :: Full
            Expected Final Version :: Yes
            Genome Coverage        :: 332.0x
            Sequencing Technology  :: Illumina HiSeq
            ##Genome-Assembly-Data-END##
            
            ##Genome-Annotation-Data-START##
            Annotation Provider               :: NCBI
            Annotation Date                   :: 03/11/2019 20:54:20
            Annotation Pipeline               :: NCBI Prokaryotic Genome
                                                 Annotation Pipeline
            Annotation Method                 :: Best-placed reference protein
                                                 set; GeneMarkS-2+
            Annotation Software revision      :: 4.8
            Features Annotated                :: Gene; CDS; rRNA; tRNA; ncRNA;
                                                 repeat_region
            Genes (total)                     :: 4,306
            CDSs (total)                      :: 4,254
            Genes (coding)                    :: 4,147
            CDSs (with protein)               :: 4,147
            Genes (RNA)                       :: 52
            rRNAs                             :: 1, 1, 2 (5S, 16S, 23S)
            complete rRNAs                    :: 1, 1, 1 (5S, 16S, 23S)
            partial rRNAs                     :: 1 (23S)
            tRNAs                             :: 45
            ncRNAs                            :: 3
            Pseudo Genes (total)              :: 107
            CDSs (without protein)            :: 107
            Pseudo Genes (ambiguous residues) :: 0 of 107
            Pseudo Genes (frameshifted)       :: 49 of 107
            Pseudo Genes (incomplete)         :: 65 of 107
            Pseudo Genes (internal stop)      :: 19 of 107
            Pseudo Genes (multiple problems)  :: 21 of 107
            CRISPR Arrays                     :: 2
            ##Genome-Annotation-Data-END##
FEATURES             Location/Qualifiers
     source          1..455
                     /organism="Mycobacterium tuberculosis"
                     /mol_type="genomic DNA"
                     /submitter_seqid="Contig24"
                     /strain="SBH162"
                     /isolation_source="sputum"
                     /host="Homo sapiens"
                     /db_xref="taxon:1773"
                     /country="Malaysia: Sabah"
                     /lat_lon="5.980 N 116.07 E"
                     /collection_date="2018"
                     /collected_by="Jaeyres"
                     /note="genotype: Lineage 4"
     gene            <1..>455
                     /locus_tag="EZX46_00110"
     CDS             <1..>455
                     /locus_tag="EZX46_00110"
                     /inference="COORDINATES: similar to AA
                     sequence:RefSeq:YP_009360403.1"
                     /note="Derived by automated computational analysis using
                     gene prediction method: Protein Homology."
                     /codon_start=2
                     /transl_table=11
                     /product="PPE family protein"
                     /protein_id="TFB34251.1"
                     /translation="APVIVKPGANEASNAVAAATITPFPFGELAKFLEMAAQAFTEVG
                     ELIMKSAEAWAVGFVELITGLVNFEPWLVLTGMIDMFFATVGFALGVFVLVPLLEFAV
                     VLELAILSIGWIISNIFGAIPVLAGPLLGALAAAVVPGVAGVTGLAGLA"
ORIGIN      
        1 ggcaccggtc atcgtcaaac ccggcgccaa tgaagccagc aacgccgtgg ccgccgcaac
       61 cataacccca ttcccattcg gagaattagc gaagtttttg gaaatggctg cccaagcatt
      121 tacagaggtc ggcgaattga taatgaagag cgccgaagcc tgggctgtgg gattcgtcga
      181 gctgatcacg ggtctggtaa atttcgagcc ttggctcgtc cttaccggga tgatcgatat
      241 gtttttcgcc acggtaggtt ttgcgttagg cgtatttgtt ctggttccgc tattagaatt
      301 cgcggttgtc ttggaactgg cgatactcag tattggttgg attatttcga atatttttgg
      361 cgctattccg gttttggcgg gtccgttgtt gggggcgttg gctgctgcgg tggtgccggg
      421 tgtggctggt gtgacggggt tggcggggtt ggcgg
//
LOCUS       SMOE01000025             500 bp    DNA     linear   BCT 26-MAR-2019
DEFINITION  Mycobacterium tuberculosis strain SBH162 Contig25, whole genome
            shotgun sequence.
ACCESSION   SMOE01000025 SMOE01000000
VERSION     SMOE01000025.1
DBLINK      BioProject: PRJNA524470
            BioSample: SAMN11026786
KEYWORDS    WGS.
SOURCE      Mycobacterium tuberculosis
  ORGANISM  Mycobacterium tuberculosis
            Bacteria; Actinobacteria; Corynebacteriales; Mycobacteriaceae;
            Mycobacterium; Mycobacterium tuberculosis complex.
REFERENCE   1  (bases 1 to 500)
  AUTHORS   Jani,J., Mustapha,Z.A., Jamal,N., Stanis,C.S., Chin,K.L., Avoi,R.,
            Naing,O.T., Rick Ong,T.H., Gantul,V. and Ahmed,K.
  TITLE     Whole Genome Sequencing Of Rifampicin Resistance of Mycobacterium
            tuberculosis strain SBH162 in Sabah, Malaysia
  JOURNAL   Unpublished
REFERENCE   2  (bases 1 to 500)
  AUTHORS   Jani,J., Mustapha,Z.A., Jamal,N., Stanis,C.S., Chin,K.L., Avoi,R.,
            Naing,O.T., Rick Ong,T.H., Gantul,V. and Ahmed,K.
  TITLE     Direct Submission
  JOURNAL   Submitted (08-MAR-2019) Tuberculosis, Borneo Medical and Health
            Research Centre, Jalan UMS, Kota Kinabalu, Sabah 88400, Malaysia
COMMENT     Bacteria and source DNA available from SBH162.
            Annotation was added by the NCBI Prokaryotic Genome Annotation
            Pipeline (released 2013). Information about the Pipeline can be
            found here: https://www.ncbi.nlm.nih.gov/genome/annotation_prok/
            
            ##Genome-Assembly-Data-START##
            Assembly Method        :: SPAdes v. FEB-2019
            Genome Representation  :: Full
            Expected Final Version :: Yes
            Genome Coverage        :: 332.0x
            Sequencing Technology  :: Illumina HiSeq
            ##Genome-Assembly-Data-END##
            
            ##Genome-Annotation-Data-START##
            Annotation Provider               :: NCBI
            Annotation Date                   :: 03/11/2019 20:54:20
            Annotation Pipeline               :: NCBI Prokaryotic Genome
                                                 Annotation Pipeline
            Annotation Method                 :: Best-placed reference protein
                                                 set; GeneMarkS-2+
            Annotation Software revision      :: 4.8
            Features Annotated                :: Gene; CDS; rRNA; tRNA; ncRNA;
                                                 repeat_region
            Genes (total)                     :: 4,306
            CDSs (total)                      :: 4,254
            Genes (coding)                    :: 4,147
            CDSs (with protein)               :: 4,147
            Genes (RNA)                       :: 52
            rRNAs                             :: 1, 1, 2 (5S, 16S, 23S)
            complete rRNAs                    :: 1, 1, 1 (5S, 16S, 23S)
            partial rRNAs                     :: 1 (23S)
            tRNAs                             :: 45
            ncRNAs                            :: 3
            Pseudo Genes (total)              :: 107
            CDSs (without protein)            :: 107
            Pseudo Genes (ambiguous residues) :: 0 of 107
            Pseudo Genes (frameshifted)       :: 49 of 107
            Pseudo Genes (incomplete)         :: 65 of 107
            Pseudo Genes (internal stop)      :: 19 of 107
            Pseudo Genes (multiple problems)  :: 21 of 107
            CRISPR Arrays                     :: 2
            ##Genome-Annotation-Data-END##
FEATURES             Location/Qualifiers
     source          1..500
                     /organism="Mycobacterium tuberculosis"
                     /mol_type="genomic DNA"
                     /submitter_seqid="Contig25"
                     /strain="SBH162"
                     /isolation_source="sputum"
                     /host="Homo sapiens"
                     /db_xref="taxon:1773"
                     /country="Malaysia: Sabah"
                     /lat_lon="5.980 N 116.07 E"
                     /collection_date="2018"
                     /collected_by="Jaeyres"
                     /note="genotype: Lineage 4"
     gene            <1..>500
                     /locus_tag="EZX46_00115"
     CDS             <1..>500
                     /locus_tag="EZX46_00115"
                     /inference="COORDINATES: similar to AA
                     sequence:RefSeq:NP_218030.1"
                     /note="Derived by automated computational analysis using
                     gene prediction method: Protein Homology."
                     /codon_start=3
                     /transl_table=11
                     /product="hypothetical protein"
                     /protein_id="TFB34250.1"
                     /translation="AKKGNIPVGYYKDEKKTAETFRTINGVRYAIPGDYAQVEEDGTV
                     TMLGRGSVSINSGGEKVYPEEVEAALKGHPDVFDALVVGVPDPRYGQQVAAVVQARPG
                     CRPSLAELDSFVRSEIAGYKVPRSLWFVDEVKRSPAGKPDYRWAKEQTEARPADDVHA
                     GHVTSG"
ORIGIN      
        1 tcgccaagaa gggcaacatt cccgtcggct actacaagga cgagaagaag acggccgaga
       61 cgttccggac gattaacggt gtgcgctacg ccattccggg ggactacgcc caagtcgagg
      121 aggacggcac ggtcaccatg ctgggtcgtg gctcggtgtc gatcaacagc ggcggcgaga
      181 aggtctaccc cgaagaggtc gaggccgctt tgaaggggca tcccgacgtg ttcgacgctc
      241 tggtggtcgg ggtgcccgat ccgcgttacg gccagcaggt ggccgccgtg gtgcaggccc
      301 ggccgggttg tcggccgtcg ttggccgagt tggactcgtt cgtgcgctcc gagatcgcgg
      361 gctacaaagt gccgcgcagt ctgtggtttg tcgacgaggt gaagcgttcg cccgccggta
      421 agccggacta ccgctgggcc aaggagcaga ccgaggcgcg gccagccgat gacgtgcatg
      481 cgggacacgt gacgagcggt
//
LOCUS       SMOE01000026             505 bp    DNA     linear   BCT 26-MAR-2019
DEFINITION  Mycobacterium tuberculosis strain SBH162 Contig26, whole genome
            shotgun sequence.
ACCESSION   SMOE01000026 SMOE01000000
VERSION     SMOE01000026.1
DBLINK      BioProject: PRJNA524470
            BioSample: SAMN11026786
KEYWORDS    WGS.
SOURCE      Mycobacterium tuberculosis
  ORGANISM  Mycobacterium tuberculosis
            Bacteria; Actinobacteria; Corynebacteriales; Mycobacteriaceae;
            Mycobacterium; Mycobacterium tuberculosis complex.
REFERENCE   1  (bases 1 to 505)
  AUTHORS   Jani,J., Mustapha,Z.A., Jamal,N., Stanis,C.S., Chin,K.L., Avoi,R.,
            Naing,O.T., Rick Ong,T.H., Gantul,V. and Ahmed,K.
  TITLE     Whole Genome Sequencing Of Rifampicin Resistance of Mycobacterium
            tuberculosis strain SBH162 in Sabah, Malaysia
  JOURNAL   Unpublished
REFERENCE   2  (bases 1 to 505)
  AUTHORS   Jani,J., Mustapha,Z.A., Jamal,N., Stanis,C.S., Chin,K.L., Avoi,R.,
            Naing,O.T., Rick Ong,T.H., Gantul,V. and Ahmed,K.
  TITLE     Direct Submission
  JOURNAL   Submitted (08-MAR-2019) Tuberculosis, Borneo Medical and Health
            Research Centre, Jalan UMS, Kota Kinabalu, Sabah 88400, Malaysia
COMMENT     Bacteria and source DNA available from SBH162.
            Annotation was added by the NCBI Prokaryotic Genome Annotation
            Pipeline (released 2013). Information about the Pipeline can be
            found here: https://www.ncbi.nlm.nih.gov/genome/annotation_prok/
            
            ##Genome-Assembly-Data-START##
            Assembly Method        :: SPAdes v. FEB-2019
            Genome Representation  :: Full
            Expected Final Version :: Yes
            Genome Coverage        :: 332.0x
            Sequencing Technology  :: Illumina HiSeq
            ##Genome-Assembly-Data-END##
            
            ##Genome-Annotation-Data-START##
            Annotation Provider               :: NCBI
            Annotation Date                   :: 03/11/2019 20:54:20
            Annotation Pipeline               :: NCBI Prokaryotic Genome
                                                 Annotation Pipeline
            Annotation Method                 :: Best-placed reference protein
                                                 set; GeneMarkS-2+
            Annotation Software revision      :: 4.8
            Features Annotated                :: Gene; CDS; rRNA; tRNA; ncRNA;
                                                 repeat_region
            Genes (total)                     :: 4,306
            CDSs (total)                      :: 4,254
            Genes (coding)                    :: 4,147
            CDSs (with protein)               :: 4,147
            Genes (RNA)                       :: 52
            rRNAs                             :: 1, 1, 2 (5S, 16S, 23S)
            complete rRNAs                    :: 1, 1, 1 (5S, 16S, 23S)
            partial rRNAs                     :: 1 (23S)
            tRNAs                             :: 45
            ncRNAs                            :: 3
            Pseudo Genes (total)              :: 107
            CDSs (without protein)            :: 107
            Pseudo Genes (ambiguous residues) :: 0 of 107
            Pseudo Genes (frameshifted)       :: 49 of 107
            Pseudo Genes (incomplete)         :: 65 of 107
            Pseudo Genes (internal stop)      :: 19 of 107
            Pseudo Genes (multiple problems)  :: 21 of 107
            CRISPR Arrays                     :: 2
            ##Genome-Annotation-Data-END##
FEATURES             Location/Qualifiers
     source          1..505
                     /organism="Mycobacterium tuberculosis"
                     /mol_type="genomic DNA"
                     /submitter_seqid="Contig26"
                     /strain="SBH162"
                     /isolation_source="sputum"
                     /host="Homo sapiens"
                     /db_xref="taxon:1773"
                     /country="Malaysia: Sabah"
                     /lat_lon="5.980 N 116.07 E"
                     /collection_date="2018"
                     /collected_by="Jaeyres"
                     /note="genotype: Lineage 4"
     gene            <1..>505
                     /locus_tag="EZX46_00120"
     CDS             <1..>505
                     /locus_tag="EZX46_00120"
                     /inference="COORDINATES: similar to AA
                     sequence:RefSeq:NP_216564.2"
                     /note="Derived by automated computational analysis using
                     gene prediction method: Protein Homology."
                     /codon_start=3
                     /transl_table=11
                     /product="KR domain-containing protein"
                     /protein_id="TFB34249.1"
                     /translation="TDIRDPGVIAQQYPGVRYRAFDLFEAGPDRIAQILAELATLFGD
                     GVLRPLPVTTFDVRCAPAALRYLSQARHTGKVVMLMPGSWAAGTVLITGGTGMAGSAV
                     ARHVVARHGVRNLVLVSRRGPDAPGAAELVAELAAAGAQVQVVACDAADRAALAKVIA
                     DIPVQHP"
ORIGIN      
        1 agaccgacat ccgcgacccc ggcgtgatcg cccagcagta cccgggcgtg cgctaccgcg
       61 ccttcgacct attcgaagcg ggaccggacc gcattgcgca gatccttgcc gagctcgcca
      121 cgctgttcgg cgatggggtg ctgcggccgt tgccggtcac cacttttgac gtgcggtgcg
      181 cgcctgcggc gttgcgttat ctgagccagg cgcgccacac cggcaaggtc gtcatgctga
      241 tgcccggctc gtgggcggcg ggcacggtgt tgatcaccgg tggcaccggg atggcgggtt
      301 cggcggtggc ccgtcacgtg gtggctcgtc atggggtgcg caatctggtg ttggtgagcc
      361 ggcgcggccc ggatgctccc ggggctgcgg agctggtggc cgagttggcc gccgccggtg
      421 cgcaggtgca ggtggtggcc tgtgacgcgg cggatcgagc ggcgttggcc aaggtgatcg
      481 ccgatattcc ggttcagcat ccatt
//
LOCUS       SMOE01000027             529 bp    DNA     linear   BCT 26-MAR-2019
DEFINITION  Mycobacterium tuberculosis strain SBH162 Contig27, whole genome
            shotgun sequence.
ACCESSION   SMOE01000027 SMOE01000000
VERSION     SMOE01000027.1
DBLINK      BioProject: PRJNA524470
            BioSample: SAMN11026786
KEYWORDS    WGS.
SOURCE      Mycobacterium tuberculosis
  ORGANISM  Mycobacterium tuberculosis
            Bacteria; Actinobacteria; Corynebacteriales; Mycobacteriaceae;
            Mycobacterium; Mycobacterium tuberculosis complex.
REFERENCE   1  (bases 1 to 529)
  AUTHORS   Jani,J., Mustapha,Z.A., Jamal,N., Stanis,C.S., Chin,K.L., Avoi,R.,
            Naing,O.T., Rick Ong,T.H., Gantul,V. and Ahmed,K.
  TITLE     Whole Genome Sequencing Of Rifampicin Resistance of Mycobacterium
            tuberculosis strain SBH162 in Sabah, Malaysia
  JOURNAL   Unpublished
REFERENCE   2  (bases 1 to 529)
  AUTHORS   Jani,J., Mustapha,Z.A., Jamal,N., Stanis,C.S., Chin,K.L., Avoi,R.,
            Naing,O.T., Rick Ong,T.H., Gantul,V. and Ahmed,K.
  TITLE     Direct Submission
  JOURNAL   Submitted (08-MAR-2019) Tuberculosis, Borneo Medical and Health
            Research Centre, Jalan UMS, Kota Kinabalu, Sabah 88400, Malaysia
COMMENT     Bacteria and source DNA available from SBH162.
            Annotation was added by the NCBI Prokaryotic Genome Annotation
            Pipeline (released 2013). Information about the Pipeline can be
            found here: https://www.ncbi.nlm.nih.gov/genome/annotation_prok/
            
            ##Genome-Assembly-Data-START##
            Assembly Method        :: SPAdes v. FEB-2019
            Genome Representation  :: Full
            Expected Final Version :: Yes
            Genome Coverage        :: 332.0x
            Sequencing Technology  :: Illumina HiSeq
            ##Genome-Assembly-Data-END##
            
            ##Genome-Annotation-Data-START##
            Annotation Provider               :: NCBI
            Annotation Date                   :: 03/11/2019 20:54:20
            Annotation Pipeline               :: NCBI Prokaryotic Genome
                                                 Annotation Pipeline
            Annotation Method                 :: Best-placed reference protein
                                                 set; GeneMarkS-2+
            Annotation Software revision      :: 4.8
            Features Annotated                :: Gene; CDS; rRNA; tRNA; ncRNA;
                                                 repeat_region
            Genes (total)                     :: 4,306
            CDSs (total)                      :: 4,254
            Genes (coding)                    :: 4,147
            CDSs (with protein)               :: 4,147
            Genes (RNA)                       :: 52
            rRNAs                             :: 1, 1, 2 (5S, 16S, 23S)
            complete rRNAs                    :: 1, 1, 1 (5S, 16S, 23S)
            partial rRNAs                     :: 1 (23S)
            tRNAs                             :: 45
            ncRNAs                            :: 3
            Pseudo Genes (total)              :: 107
            CDSs (without protein)            :: 107
            Pseudo Genes (ambiguous residues) :: 0 of 107
            Pseudo Genes (frameshifted)       :: 49 of 107
            Pseudo Genes (incomplete)         :: 65 of 107
            Pseudo Genes (internal stop)      :: 19 of 107
            Pseudo Genes (multiple problems)  :: 21 of 107
            CRISPR Arrays                     :: 2
            ##Genome-Annotation-Data-END##
FEATURES             Location/Qualifiers
     source          1..529
                     /organism="Mycobacterium tuberculosis"
                     /mol_type="genomic DNA"
                     /submitter_seqid="Contig27"
                     /strain="SBH162"
                     /isolation_source="sputum"
                     /host="Homo sapiens"
                     /db_xref="taxon:1773"
                     /country="Malaysia: Sabah"
                     /lat_lon="5.980 N 116.07 E"
                     /collection_date="2018"
                     /collected_by="Jaeyres"
                     /note="genotype: Lineage 4"
     gene            complement(392..>529)
                     /locus_tag="EZX46_00125"
     rRNA            complement(392..>529)
                     /locus_tag="EZX46_00125"
                     /product="23S ribosomal RNA"
ORIGIN      
        1 ccgaccgtag gggacgagtc tcacttaatc gcaggaaaag aggagcctgc tctaaccggt
       61 acaacacccc agccgatatg tcagtcgtat gcagacggtt cggtacggca caccggacgt
      121 ggtttgctct gtatcgagga agctggtgtc caaagggagg ccccccttca agctccgggg
      181 cggcggccca ccgcccccct tgggagggag cggtttggcg ggccgtcgac tgggcctcga
      241 cccccttcga ccgtcagaaa cagccgcgtg acttcccctt gcatgggcac agtccgcccc
      301 ccttggctct cgccgggttc gcgtctaaac tcttcagtct agtaaactcg ccgatccgtt
      361 gcgccgcacg cgatcacgtc gcttaacgct cagcgcggtt tcccccttga gaggctttca
      421 ggggtaaaac ctgccggacg tggctgccct cccctggtgg cctgtcgggc aggaggtgca
      481 ccattggtcc ggacccaccg ttcctctcgt actgggcggg gctcctgtc
//
LOCUS       SMOE01000028             546 bp    DNA     linear   BCT 26-MAR-2019
DEFINITION  Mycobacterium tuberculosis strain SBH162 Contig28, whole genome
            shotgun sequence.
ACCESSION   SMOE01000028 SMOE01000000
VERSION     SMOE01000028.1
DBLINK      BioProject: PRJNA524470
            BioSample: SAMN11026786
KEYWORDS    WGS.
SOURCE      Mycobacterium tuberculosis
  ORGANISM  Mycobacterium tuberculosis
            Bacteria; Actinobacteria; Corynebacteriales; Mycobacteriaceae;
            Mycobacterium; Mycobacterium tuberculosis complex.
REFERENCE   1  (bases 1 to 546)
  AUTHORS   Jani,J., Mustapha,Z.A., Jamal,N., Stanis,C.S., Chin,K.L., Avoi,R.,
            Naing,O.T., Rick Ong,T.H., Gantul,V. and Ahmed,K.
  TITLE     Whole Genome Sequencing Of Rifampicin Resistance of Mycobacterium
            tuberculosis strain SBH162 in Sabah, Malaysia
  JOURNAL   Unpublished
REFERENCE   2  (bases 1 to 546)
  AUTHORS   Jani,J., Mustapha,Z.A., Jamal,N., Stanis,C.S., Chin,K.L., Avoi,R.,
            Naing,O.T., Rick Ong,T.H., Gantul,V. and Ahmed,K.
  TITLE     Direct Submission
  JOURNAL   Submitted (08-MAR-2019) Tuberculosis, Borneo Medical and Health
            Research Centre, Jalan UMS, Kota Kinabalu, Sabah 88400, Malaysia
COMMENT     Bacteria and source DNA available from SBH162.
            Annotation was added by the NCBI Prokaryotic Genome Annotation
            Pipeline (released 2013). Information about the Pipeline can be
            found here: https://www.ncbi.nlm.nih.gov/genome/annotation_prok/
            
            ##Genome-Assembly-Data-START##
            Assembly Method        :: SPAdes v. FEB-2019
            Genome Representation  :: Full
            Expected Final Version :: Yes
            Genome Coverage        :: 332.0x
            Sequencing Technology  :: Illumina HiSeq
            ##Genome-Assembly-Data-END##
            
            ##Genome-Annotation-Data-START##
            Annotation Provider               :: NCBI
            Annotation Date                   :: 03/11/2019 20:54:20
            Annotation Pipeline               :: NCBI Prokaryotic Genome
                                                 Annotation Pipeline
            Annotation Method                 :: Best-placed reference protein
                                                 set; GeneMarkS-2+
            Annotation Software revision      :: 4.8
            Features Annotated                :: Gene; CDS; rRNA; tRNA; ncRNA;
                                                 repeat_region
            Genes (total)                     :: 4,306
            CDSs (total)                      :: 4,254
            Genes (coding)                    :: 4,147
            CDSs (with protein)               :: 4,147
            Genes (RNA)                       :: 52
            rRNAs                             :: 1, 1, 2 (5S, 16S, 23S)
            complete rRNAs                    :: 1, 1, 1 (5S, 16S, 23S)
            partial rRNAs                     :: 1 (23S)
            tRNAs                             :: 45
            ncRNAs                            :: 3
            Pseudo Genes (total)              :: 107
            CDSs (without protein)            :: 107
            Pseudo Genes (ambiguous residues) :: 0 of 107
            Pseudo Genes (frameshifted)       :: 49 of 107
            Pseudo Genes (incomplete)         :: 65 of 107
            Pseudo Genes (internal stop)      :: 19 of 107
            Pseudo Genes (multiple problems)  :: 21 of 107
            CRISPR Arrays                     :: 2
            ##Genome-Annotation-Data-END##
FEATURES             Location/Qualifiers
     source          1..546
                     /organism="Mycobacterium tuberculosis"
                     /mol_type="genomic DNA"
                     /submitter_seqid="Contig28"
                     /strain="SBH162"
                     /isolation_source="sputum"
                     /host="Homo sapiens"
                     /db_xref="taxon:1773"
                     /country="Malaysia: Sabah"
                     /lat_lon="5.980 N 116.07 E"
                     /collection_date="2018"
                     /collected_by="Jaeyres"
                     /note="genotype: Lineage 4"
     gene            complement(<1..>546)
                     /locus_tag="EZX46_00130"
     CDS             complement(<1..>546)
                     /locus_tag="EZX46_00130"
                     /inference="COORDINATES: similar to AA
                     sequence:RefSeq:YP_177833.1"
                     /note="Derived by automated computational analysis using
                     gene prediction method: Protein Homology."
                     /codon_start=3
                     /transl_table=11
                     /product="type VII secretion system ESX-5 target PPE25"
                     /protein_id="TFB34247.1"
                     /translation="DFGALPPEINSGRMYCGPGSGPMLAAAAAWDGVAVELGLAATGY
                     ASVIAELTGAPWVGAASLSMVAAATPYVAWLSQAAARAEQAGMQAAAAAAAYEAAFVM
                     TVPPPVITANRVLVMTLIATNFFGQNSAAIAVAEAQYAEMWAQDAVAMYGYAAASASA
                     SRLIPFAAPPKTTNSAGVVAQ"
ORIGIN      
        1 cctgtgcgac caccccagcg gagttggtgg tcttcggcgg cgccgcgaac ggaatcaacc
       61 gcgacgcgct cgccgacgca gccgcatagc catacatagc aacggcgtct tgcgcccaca
      121 tttcggcgta ctgcgcctca gcgaccgcga tcgccgccga gttctgaccg aaaaaattgg
      181 tcgcaatcag cgtcatcacc aaaacccgat tcgccgtaat caccggcggc ggcaccgtca
      241 tcacaaaagc ggcctcataa gccgccgcgg ccgccgcggc ctgcatcccc gcctgctcgg
      301 cccgcgccgc ggcttggctc agccaggcca catacggcgt ggccgccgcc accatcgaca
      361 acgacgccgc acccacccac ggcgcaccgg tcagctcggc tatcaccgac gcataaccgg
      421 tcgcagccaa ccccaactcc acggccaccc cgtcccaggc cgcggccgca gccagcatcg
      481 gccccgaccc cggaccgcaa tacatacggc ccgaattgat ctccggcggt aacgccccga
      541 agtcca
//
LOCUS       SMOE01000029             562 bp    DNA     linear   BCT 26-MAR-2019
DEFINITION  Mycobacterium tuberculosis strain SBH162 Contig29, whole genome
            shotgun sequence.
ACCESSION   SMOE01000029 SMOE01000000
VERSION     SMOE01000029.1
DBLINK      BioProject: PRJNA524470
            BioSample: SAMN11026786
KEYWORDS    WGS.
SOURCE      Mycobacterium tuberculosis
  ORGANISM  Mycobacterium tuberculosis
            Bacteria; Actinobacteria; Corynebacteriales; Mycobacteriaceae;
            Mycobacterium; Mycobacterium tuberculosis complex.
REFERENCE   1  (bases 1 to 562)
  AUTHORS   Jani,J., Mustapha,Z.A., Jamal,N., Stanis,C.S., Chin,K.L., Avoi,R.,
            Naing,O.T., Rick Ong,T.H., Gantul,V. and Ahmed,K.
  TITLE     Whole Genome Sequencing Of Rifampicin Resistance of Mycobacterium
            tuberculosis strain SBH162 in Sabah, Malaysia
  JOURNAL   Unpublished
REFERENCE   2  (bases 1 to 562)
  AUTHORS   Jani,J., Mustapha,Z.A., Jamal,N., Stanis,C.S., Chin,K.L., Avoi,R.,
            Naing,O.T., Rick Ong,T.H., Gantul,V. and Ahmed,K.
  TITLE     Direct Submission
  JOURNAL   Submitted (08-MAR-2019) Tuberculosis, Borneo Medical and Health
            Research Centre, Jalan UMS, Kota Kinabalu, Sabah 88400, Malaysia
COMMENT     Bacteria and source DNA available from SBH162.
            Annotation was added by the NCBI Prokaryotic Genome Annotation
            Pipeline (released 2013). Information about the Pipeline can be
            found here: https://www.ncbi.nlm.nih.gov/genome/annotation_prok/
            
            ##Genome-Assembly-Data-START##
            Assembly Method        :: SPAdes v. FEB-2019
            Genome Representation  :: Full
            Expected Final Version :: Yes
            Genome Coverage        :: 332.0x
            Sequencing Technology  :: Illumina HiSeq
            ##Genome-Assembly-Data-END##
            
            ##Genome-Annotation-Data-START##
            Annotation Provider               :: NCBI
            Annotation Date                   :: 03/11/2019 20:54:20
            Annotation Pipeline               :: NCBI Prokaryotic Genome
                                                 Annotation Pipeline
            Annotation Method                 :: Best-placed reference protein
                                                 set; GeneMarkS-2+
            Annotation Software revision      :: 4.8
            Features Annotated                :: Gene; CDS; rRNA; tRNA; ncRNA;
                                                 repeat_region
            Genes (total)                     :: 4,306
            CDSs (total)                      :: 4,254
            Genes (coding)                    :: 4,147
            CDSs (with protein)               :: 4,147
            Genes (RNA)                       :: 52
            rRNAs                             :: 1, 1, 2 (5S, 16S, 23S)
            complete rRNAs                    :: 1, 1, 1 (5S, 16S, 23S)
            partial rRNAs                     :: 1 (23S)
            tRNAs                             :: 45
            ncRNAs                            :: 3
            Pseudo Genes (total)              :: 107
            CDSs (without protein)            :: 107
            Pseudo Genes (ambiguous residues) :: 0 of 107
            Pseudo Genes (frameshifted)       :: 49 of 107
            Pseudo Genes (incomplete)         :: 65 of 107
            Pseudo Genes (internal stop)      :: 19 of 107
            Pseudo Genes (multiple problems)  :: 21 of 107
            CRISPR Arrays                     :: 2
            ##Genome-Annotation-Data-END##
FEATURES             Location/Qualifiers
     source          1..562
                     /organism="Mycobacterium tuberculosis"
                     /mol_type="genomic DNA"
                     /submitter_seqid="Contig29"
                     /strain="SBH162"
                     /isolation_source="sputum"
                     /host="Homo sapiens"
                     /db_xref="taxon:1773"
                     /country="Malaysia: Sabah"
                     /lat_lon="5.980 N 116.07 E"
                     /collection_date="2018"
                     /collected_by="Jaeyres"
                     /note="genotype: Lineage 4"
     gene            1..74
                     /locus_tag="EZX46_00135"
                     /pseudo
     CDS             1..74
                     /locus_tag="EZX46_00135"
                     /inference="COORDINATES: similar to AA
                     sequence:RefSeq:WP_003914019.1"
                     /note="incomplete; partial in the middle of a contig;
                     missing N-terminus and C-terminus; Derived by automated
                     computational analysis using gene prediction method:
                     Protein Homology."
                     /pseudo
                     /codon_start=3
                     /transl_table=11
                     /product="transposase"
     gene            complement(71..265)
                     /locus_tag="EZX46_00140"
     CDS             complement(71..265)
                     /locus_tag="EZX46_00140"
                     /inference="COORDINATES: similar to AA
                     sequence:RefSeq:NP_216532.1"
                     /note="Derived by automated computational analysis using
                     gene prediction method: Protein Homology."
                     /codon_start=1
                     /transl_table=11
                     /product="hypothetical protein"
                     /protein_id="TFB34244.1"
                     /translation="MFSEPYPTDGEVMTELGDKFLAALVGTIRDTRFDIADMRNWRPG
                     WFPTMHSRCLSNLIHDRIWA"
     gene            complement(226..522)
                     /locus_tag="EZX46_00145"
     CDS             complement(226..522)
                     /locus_tag="EZX46_00145"
                     /inference="COORDINATES: similar to AA
                     sequence:RefSeq:WP_019283771.1"
                     /note="Derived by automated computational analysis using
                     gene prediction method: Protein Homology."
                     /codon_start=1
                     /transl_table=11
                     /product="hypothetical protein"
                     /protein_id="TFB34245.1"
                     /translation="MPSSPRKEMLGSGSAPAGAKGTRDNEISEPTMETLNGVGREAGE
                     MLGAAGGHRIDRPQTQPARLQPSTRLAAKSHACQRIPVYFPVCFQSLIRPMAKS"
ORIGIN      
        1 cgctcaacgc cagagaccag ccgccggctg aggtctcaga tcagagagtc tccggactca
       61 ccggggcggt tcatgcccag attctgtcgt ggatgaggtt ggacagacac cggctatgca
      121 tggtcggaaa ccatcccggc cgccagttcc gcatgtcggc gatgtcgaag cgcgtatccc
      181 tgatggtgcc aacaagagca gcaaggaact tgtcgccgag ttccgtcatg acttcgccat
      241 cggtcggata aggctctgaa aacataccgg aaaatatacc ggtatccgct gacaagcatg
      301 cgattttgca gctaggcgcg tcgacggttg gagccgtgct ggctgggtct ggggcctatc
      361 tatgcgatgt ccaccagctg ctcccagcat ttcgccggct tcgcggccca cgccgttgag
      421 cgtttccatg gtgggttcgc tgatttcgtt gtctcgtgtg cccttggccc cggcgggggc
      481 ggagccggag ccgagcatct ctttgcgggg tgatgacggc acggccccgg gcgtggattc
      541 gggttggccg gagttgtcag ac
//
LOCUS       SMOE01000030             583 bp    DNA     linear   BCT 26-MAR-2019
DEFINITION  Mycobacterium tuberculosis strain SBH162 Contig30, whole genome
            shotgun sequence.
ACCESSION   SMOE01000030 SMOE01000000
VERSION     SMOE01000030.1
DBLINK      BioProject: PRJNA524470
            BioSample: SAMN11026786
KEYWORDS    WGS.
SOURCE      Mycobacterium tuberculosis
  ORGANISM  Mycobacterium tuberculosis
            Bacteria; Actinobacteria; Corynebacteriales; Mycobacteriaceae;
            Mycobacterium; Mycobacterium tuberculosis complex.
REFERENCE   1  (bases 1 to 583)
  AUTHORS   Jani,J., Mustapha,Z.A., Jamal,N., Stanis,C.S., Chin,K.L., Avoi,R.,
            Naing,O.T., Rick Ong,T.H., Gantul,V. and Ahmed,K.
  TITLE     Whole Genome Sequencing Of Rifampicin Resistance of Mycobacterium
            tuberculosis strain SBH162 in Sabah, Malaysia
  JOURNAL   Unpublished
REFERENCE   2  (bases 1 to 583)
  AUTHORS   Jani,J., Mustapha,Z.A., Jamal,N., Stanis,C.S., Chin,K.L., Avoi,R.,
            Naing,O.T., Rick Ong,T.H., Gantul,V. and Ahmed,K.
  TITLE     Direct Submission
  JOURNAL   Submitted (08-MAR-2019) Tuberculosis, Borneo Medical and Health
            Research Centre, Jalan UMS, Kota Kinabalu, Sabah 88400, Malaysia
COMMENT     Bacteria and source DNA available from SBH162.
            Annotation was added by the NCBI Prokaryotic Genome Annotation
            Pipeline (released 2013). Information about the Pipeline can be
            found here: https://www.ncbi.nlm.nih.gov/genome/annotation_prok/
            
            ##Genome-Assembly-Data-START##
            Assembly Method        :: SPAdes v. FEB-2019
            Genome Representation  :: Full
            Expected Final Version :: Yes
            Genome Coverage        :: 332.0x
            Sequencing Technology  :: Illumina HiSeq
            ##Genome-Assembly-Data-END##
            
            ##Genome-Annotation-Data-START##
            Annotation Provider               :: NCBI
            Annotation Date                   :: 03/11/2019 20:54:20
            Annotation Pipeline               :: NCBI Prokaryotic Genome
                                                 Annotation Pipeline
            Annotation Method                 :: Best-placed reference protein
                                                 set; GeneMarkS-2+
            Annotation Software revision      :: 4.8
            Features Annotated                :: Gene; CDS; rRNA; tRNA; ncRNA;
                                                 repeat_region
            Genes (total)                     :: 4,306
            CDSs (total)                      :: 4,254
            Genes (coding)                    :: 4,147
            CDSs (with protein)               :: 4,147
            Genes (RNA)                       :: 52
            rRNAs                             :: 1, 1, 2 (5S, 16S, 23S)
            complete rRNAs                    :: 1, 1, 1 (5S, 16S, 23S)
            partial rRNAs                     :: 1 (23S)
            tRNAs                             :: 45
            ncRNAs                            :: 3
            Pseudo Genes (total)              :: 107
            CDSs (without protein)            :: 107
            Pseudo Genes (ambiguous residues) :: 0 of 107
            Pseudo Genes (frameshifted)       :: 49 of 107
            Pseudo Genes (incomplete)         :: 65 of 107
            Pseudo Genes (internal stop)      :: 19 of 107
            Pseudo Genes (multiple problems)  :: 21 of 107
            CRISPR Arrays                     :: 2
            ##Genome-Annotation-Data-END##
FEATURES             Location/Qualifiers
     source          1..583
                     /organism="Mycobacterium tuberculosis"
                     /mol_type="genomic DNA"
                     /submitter_seqid="Contig30"
                     /strain="SBH162"
                     /isolation_source="sputum"
                     /host="Homo sapiens"
                     /db_xref="taxon:1773"
                     /country="Malaysia: Sabah"
                     /lat_lon="5.980 N 116.07 E"
                     /collection_date="2018"
                     /collected_by="Jaeyres"
                     /note="genotype: Lineage 4"
     gene            complement(<1..>583)
                     /locus_tag="EZX46_00150"
     CDS             complement(<1..>583)
                     /locus_tag="EZX46_00150"
                     /inference="COORDINATES: similar to AA
                     sequence:RefSeq:NP_215835.1"
                     /note="Derived by automated computational analysis using
                     gene prediction method: Protein Homology."
                     /codon_start=3
                     /transl_table=11
                     /product="adenylate/guanylate cyclase domain-containing
                     protein"
                     /protein_id="TFB34242.1"
                     /translation="LRERERVRDLFGRHVGREVAAAAERERPQLGGEDRHAAVVFVDI
                     VGSTQLVDNQPAAHVVKLLNRFFAIVVNEVDRHHGLINKFAGDAALAIFGAPNRLDRP
                     EDAALAAARAIAERLANEMPEVQAGIGVAAGQIVAGNVGAKQRFEYTVVGKPVNQAAR
                     LCELAKSHPARLLASSDTLHAASETERAHWSLG"
ORIGIN      
        1 tcgcccaaag accaatgggc acgttcggtt tcgctggcag cgtgcagtgt gtccgaggat
       61 gctagcaatc gcgcggggtg tgatttggcc agttcgcaca atcgggccgc ctggttgacc
      121 ggcttgccga ccactgtgta ttcgaatctt tgcttggcgc cgacattgcc ggcgacgatc
      181 tggcctgccg ccaccccgat gccggcttgg acctcgggca tctcgttggc cagccgctcg
      241 gctatggccc gggcggcggc cagcgcggcg tcttcgggac ggtcgaggcg gttcggggct
      301 ccgaagatgg ccagggcggc gtcgcctgcg aacttgttga tcagtccgtg gtgacggtcg
      361 acctcgttga cgacgatcgc gaaaaaccgg ttgaggagct tgaccacgtg ggcggcaggt
      421 tggttgtcca ccagctgggt ggagccgacg atgtcgacga agacgacggc ggcgtggcgg
      481 tcttcgccgc ctagctgtgg tcgttcacgc tcggcggcgg cggcgacttc gcgtccgacg
      541 tggcggccga aaaggtcgcg cacgcgttcg cgctcgcgca ggc
//
LOCUS       SMOE01000031             621 bp    DNA     linear   BCT 26-MAR-2019
DEFINITION  Mycobacterium tuberculosis strain SBH162 Contig31, whole genome
            shotgun sequence.
ACCESSION   SMOE01000031 SMOE01000000
VERSION     SMOE01000031.1
DBLINK      BioProject: PRJNA524470
            BioSample: SAMN11026786
KEYWORDS    WGS.
SOURCE      Mycobacterium tuberculosis
  ORGANISM  Mycobacterium tuberculosis
            Bacteria; Actinobacteria; Corynebacteriales; Mycobacteriaceae;
            Mycobacterium; Mycobacterium tuberculosis complex.
REFERENCE   1  (bases 1 to 621)
  AUTHORS   Jani,J., Mustapha,Z.A., Jamal,N., Stanis,C.S., Chin,K.L., Avoi,R.,
            Naing,O.T., Rick Ong,T.H., Gantul,V. and Ahmed,K.
  TITLE     Whole Genome Sequencing Of Rifampicin Resistance of Mycobacterium
            tuberculosis strain SBH162 in Sabah, Malaysia
  JOURNAL   Unpublished
REFERENCE   2  (bases 1 to 621)
  AUTHORS   Jani,J., Mustapha,Z.A., Jamal,N., Stanis,C.S., Chin,K.L., Avoi,R.,
            Naing,O.T., Rick Ong,T.H., Gantul,V. and Ahmed,K.
  TITLE     Direct Submission
  JOURNAL   Submitted (08-MAR-2019) Tuberculosis, Borneo Medical and Health
            Research Centre, Jalan UMS, Kota Kinabalu, Sabah 88400, Malaysia
COMMENT     Bacteria and source DNA available from SBH162.
            Annotation was added by the NCBI Prokaryotic Genome Annotation
            Pipeline (released 2013). Information about the Pipeline can be
            found here: https://www.ncbi.nlm.nih.gov/genome/annotation_prok/
            
            ##Genome-Assembly-Data-START##
            Assembly Method        :: SPAdes v. FEB-2019
            Genome Representation  :: Full
            Expected Final Version :: Yes
            Genome Coverage        :: 332.0x
            Sequencing Technology  :: Illumina HiSeq
            ##Genome-Assembly-Data-END##
            
            ##Genome-Annotation-Data-START##
            Annotation Provider               :: NCBI
            Annotation Date                   :: 03/11/2019 20:54:20
            Annotation Pipeline               :: NCBI Prokaryotic Genome
                                                 Annotation Pipeline
            Annotation Method                 :: Best-placed reference protein
                                                 set; GeneMarkS-2+
            Annotation Software revision      :: 4.8
            Features Annotated                :: Gene; CDS; rRNA; tRNA; ncRNA;
                                                 repeat_region
            Genes (total)                     :: 4,306
            CDSs (total)                      :: 4,254
            Genes (coding)                    :: 4,147
            CDSs (with protein)               :: 4,147
            Genes (RNA)                       :: 52
            rRNAs                             :: 1, 1, 2 (5S, 16S, 23S)
            complete rRNAs                    :: 1, 1, 1 (5S, 16S, 23S)
            partial rRNAs                     :: 1 (23S)
            tRNAs                             :: 45
            ncRNAs                            :: 3
            Pseudo Genes (total)              :: 107
            CDSs (without protein)            :: 107
            Pseudo Genes (ambiguous residues) :: 0 of 107
            Pseudo Genes (frameshifted)       :: 49 of 107
            Pseudo Genes (incomplete)         :: 65 of 107
            Pseudo Genes (internal stop)      :: 19 of 107
            Pseudo Genes (multiple problems)  :: 21 of 107
            CRISPR Arrays                     :: 2
            ##Genome-Annotation-Data-END##
FEATURES             Location/Qualifiers
     source          1..621
                     /organism="Mycobacterium tuberculosis"
                     /mol_type="genomic DNA"
                     /submitter_seqid="Contig31"
                     /strain="SBH162"
                     /isolation_source="sputum"
                     /host="Homo sapiens"
                     /db_xref="taxon:1773"
                     /country="Malaysia: Sabah"
                     /lat_lon="5.980 N 116.07 E"
                     /collection_date="2018"
                     /collected_by="Jaeyres"
                     /note="genotype: Lineage 4"
     gene            complement(<1..595)
                     /locus_tag="EZX46_00155"
     CDS             complement(<1..595)
                     /locus_tag="EZX46_00155"
                     /inference="COORDINATES: similar to AA
                     sequence:RefSeq:YP_177918.1"
                     /note="Derived by automated computational analysis using
                     gene prediction method: Protein Homology."
                     /codon_start=1
                     /transl_table=11
                     /product="PPE family protein"
                     /protein_id="TFB34240.1"
                     /translation="MTAPVWLASPPEVHSALLSAGPGPGSLQAAAAGWSALSAEYAAV
                     AQELSVVVAAVGAGVWQGPSAELFVAAYVPYVAWLVQASADSAAAAGEHEAAAAGYVC
                     ALAEMPTLPELAANHLTHAVLVATNFFGINTIPIALNEADYVRMWVQAATVMSAYEAV
                     VGAALVATPHTGPAPVIVKPGANEASNAVAAATITPFP"
ORIGIN      
        1 atgggaatgg ggttatggtt gcggcggcca cggcgttgct ggcttcattg gcgccgggtt
       61 tgacgatgac cggtgccggg ccggtgtgtg gtgtggccac cagcgcggca cccaccaccg
      121 cctcataggc gctcatcacg gtggccgcct ggacccacat ccgcacatag tcggcctcgt
      181 tgagcgcgat cgggatcgtg ttgatcccaa agaaattcgt cgccaccaac accgcatgcg
      241 tgaggtggtt ggccgccaac tccggcaacg tcggcatctc cgccaacgca caaacatagc
      301 cagccgccgc ggcctcatgc tcaccggccg ccgccgcgct atccgcactg gcctgcacca
      361 accacgccac atacggcaca taggcggcca caaacaactc agcactggga ccctgccaca
      421 ccccggcccc caccgcggcc accaccacgc tcaactcttg cgccacagcg gcgtactcgg
      481 cgcttaacgc gctccacccc gccgcggccg cctgcaacga acccggcccc ggaccagcac
      541 ttagcagcgc cgaatgcacc tccggcggcg acgccaacca caccggcgcc gtcacaacga
      601 cccacccgaa accagatacg t
//
LOCUS       SMOE01000032             663 bp    DNA     linear   BCT 26-MAR-2019
DEFINITION  Mycobacterium tuberculosis strain SBH162 Contig32, whole genome
            shotgun sequence.
ACCESSION   SMOE01000032 SMOE01000000
VERSION     SMOE01000032.1
DBLINK      BioProject: PRJNA524470
            BioSample: SAMN11026786
KEYWORDS    WGS.
SOURCE      Mycobacterium tuberculosis
  ORGANISM  Mycobacterium tuberculosis
            Bacteria; Actinobacteria; Corynebacteriales; Mycobacteriaceae;
            Mycobacterium; Mycobacterium tuberculosis complex.
REFERENCE   1  (bases 1 to 663)
  AUTHORS   Jani,J., Mustapha,Z.A., Jamal,N., Stanis,C.S., Chin,K.L., Avoi,R.,
            Naing,O.T., Rick Ong,T.H., Gantul,V. and Ahmed,K.
  TITLE     Whole Genome Sequencing Of Rifampicin Resistance of Mycobacterium
            tuberculosis strain SBH162 in Sabah, Malaysia
  JOURNAL   Unpublished
REFERENCE   2  (bases 1 to 663)
  AUTHORS   Jani,J., Mustapha,Z.A., Jamal,N., Stanis,C.S., Chin,K.L., Avoi,R.,
            Naing,O.T., Rick Ong,T.H., Gantul,V. and Ahmed,K.
  TITLE     Direct Submission
  JOURNAL   Submitted (08-MAR-2019) Tuberculosis, Borneo Medical and Health
            Research Centre, Jalan UMS, Kota Kinabalu, Sabah 88400, Malaysia
COMMENT     Bacteria and source DNA available from SBH162.
            Annotation was added by the NCBI Prokaryotic Genome Annotation
            Pipeline (released 2013). Information about the Pipeline can be
            found here: https://www.ncbi.nlm.nih.gov/genome/annotation_prok/
            
            ##Genome-Assembly-Data-START##
            Assembly Method        :: SPAdes v. FEB-2019
            Genome Representation  :: Full
            Expected Final Version :: Yes
            Genome Coverage        :: 332.0x
            Sequencing Technology  :: Illumina HiSeq
            ##Genome-Assembly-Data-END##
            
            ##Genome-Annotation-Data-START##
            Annotation Provider               :: NCBI
            Annotation Date                   :: 03/11/2019 20:54:20
            Annotation Pipeline               :: NCBI Prokaryotic Genome
                                                 Annotation Pipeline
            Annotation Method                 :: Best-placed reference protein
                                                 set; GeneMarkS-2+
            Annotation Software revision      :: 4.8
            Features Annotated                :: Gene; CDS; rRNA; tRNA; ncRNA;
                                                 repeat_region
            Genes (total)                     :: 4,306
            CDSs (total)                      :: 4,254
            Genes (coding)                    :: 4,147
            CDSs (with protein)               :: 4,147
            Genes (RNA)                       :: 52
            rRNAs                             :: 1, 1, 2 (5S, 16S, 23S)
            complete rRNAs                    :: 1, 1, 1 (5S, 16S, 23S)
            partial rRNAs                     :: 1 (23S)
            tRNAs                             :: 45
            ncRNAs                            :: 3
            Pseudo Genes (total)              :: 107
            CDSs (without protein)            :: 107
            Pseudo Genes (ambiguous residues) :: 0 of 107
            Pseudo Genes (frameshifted)       :: 49 of 107
            Pseudo Genes (incomplete)         :: 65 of 107
            Pseudo Genes (internal stop)      :: 19 of 107
            Pseudo Genes (multiple problems)  :: 21 of 107
            CRISPR Arrays                     :: 2
            ##Genome-Annotation-Data-END##
FEATURES             Location/Qualifiers
     source          1..663
                     /organism="Mycobacterium tuberculosis"
                     /mol_type="genomic DNA"
                     /submitter_seqid="Contig32"
                     /strain="SBH162"
                     /isolation_source="sputum"
                     /host="Homo sapiens"
                     /db_xref="taxon:1773"
                     /country="Malaysia: Sabah"
                     /lat_lon="5.980 N 116.07 E"
                     /collection_date="2018"
                     /collected_by="Jaeyres"
                     /note="genotype: Lineage 4"
     gene            <1..>663
                     /locus_tag="EZX46_00160"
     CDS             <1..>663
                     /locus_tag="EZX46_00160"
                     /inference="COORDINATES: similar to AA
                     sequence:RefSeq:YP_009358337.1"
                     /note="Derived by automated computational analysis using
                     gene prediction method: Protein Homology."
                     /codon_start=3
                     /transl_table=11
                     /product="YncE family protein"
                     /protein_id="TFB34238.1"
                     /translation="RFVLALSQAGSTYAVAEAASATPLQQIEQALLGVINTPTEALVG
                     RKLIGDGAHGAPGTGQAGGAGGILWGNGGNGGSGAPGQAGGAGGAAGLIGNGGAGGTG
                     GAVSLARAGTAGGAGRGPVGGIGGAGGVGGAGGAAGAVTTITHASFNDPHGVAVNPGG
                     NVYVTNFGSGTVSVINPATNTVTGSPITIGNGPSGVAVSPVTGLVFVTNFDSNTVSVI
                     DP"
ORIGIN      
        1 aacggttcgt gctggcctta agccaagctg gcagcaccta cgcggtcgcc gaagcggcca
       61 gcgcaacacc gctgcagcag atcgagcagg ccctgttggg ggtgatcaac acgccgactg
      121 aggcgctggt ggggcgcaag ctgatcggtg acggcgccca cggggcgccc ggcaccgggc
      181 aggccggcgg ggccggcggc atcttgtggg gcaacggcgg caatggcggg tcgggggcac
      241 ccggacaggc cggcggcgcc ggcggtgcgg ccgggttgat cggcaacggt ggggccggcg
      301 gcaccggcgg cgcggtcagc ctcgcccgcg ccggcacggc cggcggtgcc ggccgcggcc
      361 cggtcggcgg tatcggcggt gcgggtgggg tcggcggtgc cggtggggcc gccggcgccg
      421 tcaccaccat cacccacgcc agcttcaacg atccgcacgg ggtggcggtc aacccgggcg
      481 gcaacgtcta cgtcaccaat ttcggcagcg gcacggtgtc ggtgatcaac cccgccacca
      541 acaccgtcac cggctccccc atcaccatcg gcaacggtcc aagcggggtg gcggtcagcc
      601 ccgtcaccgg cctggtcttc gtgaccaact tcgacagcaa cacggtgtcg gtgatcgacc
      661 cga
//
LOCUS       SMOE01000033             757 bp    DNA     linear   BCT 26-MAR-2019
DEFINITION  Mycobacterium tuberculosis strain SBH162 Contig33, whole genome
            shotgun sequence.
ACCESSION   SMOE01000033 SMOE01000000
VERSION     SMOE01000033.1
DBLINK      BioProject: PRJNA524470
            BioSample: SAMN11026786
KEYWORDS    WGS.
SOURCE      Mycobacterium tuberculosis
  ORGANISM  Mycobacterium tuberculosis
            Bacteria; Actinobacteria; Corynebacteriales; Mycobacteriaceae;
            Mycobacterium; Mycobacterium tuberculosis complex.
REFERENCE   1  (bases 1 to 757)
  AUTHORS   Jani,J., Mustapha,Z.A., Jamal,N., Stanis,C.S., Chin,K.L., Avoi,R.,
            Naing,O.T., Rick Ong,T.H., Gantul,V. and Ahmed,K.
  TITLE     Whole Genome Sequencing Of Rifampicin Resistance of Mycobacterium
            tuberculosis strain SBH162 in Sabah, Malaysia
  JOURNAL   Unpublished
REFERENCE   2  (bases 1 to 757)
  AUTHORS   Jani,J., Mustapha,Z.A., Jamal,N., Stanis,C.S., Chin,K.L., Avoi,R.,
            Naing,O.T., Rick Ong,T.H., Gantul,V. and Ahmed,K.
  TITLE     Direct Submission
  JOURNAL   Submitted (08-MAR-2019) Tuberculosis, Borneo Medical and Health
            Research Centre, Jalan UMS, Kota Kinabalu, Sabah 88400, Malaysia
COMMENT     Bacteria and source DNA available from SBH162.
            Annotation was added by the NCBI Prokaryotic Genome Annotation
            Pipeline (released 2013). Information about the Pipeline can be
            found here: https://www.ncbi.nlm.nih.gov/genome/annotation_prok/
            
            ##Genome-Assembly-Data-START##
            Assembly Method        :: SPAdes v. FEB-2019
            Genome Representation  :: Full
            Expected Final Version :: Yes
            Genome Coverage        :: 332.0x
            Sequencing Technology  :: Illumina HiSeq
            ##Genome-Assembly-Data-END##
            
            ##Genome-Annotation-Data-START##
            Annotation Provider               :: NCBI
            Annotation Date                   :: 03/11/2019 20:54:20
            Annotation Pipeline               :: NCBI Prokaryotic Genome
                                                 Annotation Pipeline
            Annotation Method                 :: Best-placed reference protein
                                                 set; GeneMarkS-2+
            Annotation Software revision      :: 4.8
            Features Annotated                :: Gene; CDS; rRNA; tRNA; ncRNA;
                                                 repeat_region
            Genes (total)                     :: 4,306
            CDSs (total)                      :: 4,254
            Genes (coding)                    :: 4,147
            CDSs (with protein)               :: 4,147
            Genes (RNA)                       :: 52
            rRNAs                             :: 1, 1, 2 (5S, 16S, 23S)
            complete rRNAs                    :: 1, 1, 1 (5S, 16S, 23S)
            partial rRNAs                     :: 1 (23S)
            tRNAs                             :: 45
            ncRNAs                            :: 3
            Pseudo Genes (total)              :: 107
            CDSs (without protein)            :: 107
            Pseudo Genes (ambiguous residues) :: 0 of 107
            Pseudo Genes (frameshifted)       :: 49 of 107
            Pseudo Genes (incomplete)         :: 65 of 107
            Pseudo Genes (internal stop)      :: 19 of 107
            Pseudo Genes (multiple problems)  :: 21 of 107
            CRISPR Arrays                     :: 2
            ##Genome-Annotation-Data-END##
FEATURES             Location/Qualifiers
     source          1..757
                     /organism="Mycobacterium tuberculosis"
                     /mol_type="genomic DNA"
                     /submitter_seqid="Contig33"
                     /strain="SBH162"
                     /isolation_source="sputum"
                     /host="Homo sapiens"
                     /db_xref="taxon:1773"
                     /country="Malaysia: Sabah"
                     /lat_lon="5.980 N 116.07 E"
                     /collection_date="2018"
                     /collected_by="Jaeyres"
                     /note="genotype: Lineage 4"
     gene            396..710
                     /locus_tag="EZX46_00165"
     CDS             396..710
                     /locus_tag="EZX46_00165"
                     /inference="COORDINATES: similar to AA
                     sequence:RefSeq:YP_177685.1"
                     /note="Derived by automated computational analysis using
                     gene prediction method: Protein Homology."
                     /codon_start=1
                     /transl_table=11
                     /product="PE family protein"
                     /protein_id="TFB34236.1"
                     /translation="MTLRVVPEGLAAASAAVEALTARLAAAHAGAAPAITAVVAPAAD
                     PVSLQSAVGFSALGSEHAAIAGEGVEELGRSGVAVGESGIGYAAGDAVAAATYLVSGG
                     SL"
     gene            677..757
                     /locus_tag="EZX46_00170"
                     /pseudo
     CDS             677..757
                     /locus_tag="EZX46_00170"
                     /inference="COORDINATES: similar to AA
                     sequence:RefSeq:WP_014390458.1"
                     /note="incomplete; partial in the middle of a contig;
                     missing N-terminus and C-terminus; Derived by automated
                     computational analysis using gene prediction method:
                     Protein Homology."
                     /pseudo
                     /codon_start=1
                     /transl_table=11
                     /product="PPE family protein"
ORIGIN      
        1 cactgaccac ctagactgcc acccgaagga tcacgcgagg aaccttcact cgtacaccac
       61 gtccctggcc ttggccgcga ctggctagcc gggcggctgc tcgggtccgc cgatagagac
      121 cgggatgtcg cccgacgacg ggcagccggg ttgcgtggga cggggcgggg gtcgggcagc
      181 ccaagcaacg ggctagtccc cgaatcctac ggagccgtca cctacgccta cgtaatagta
      241 gctatcaata acagttgaca tacgcaacga tctgtgagat caatattgcc tgacgcatgt
      301 caagacaggc gtcaagacag gtgtcaataa ttcgctccgc tggtgacggt aaccggtcgt
      361 gcgggtgtgt gacgcctaag gaaggagtgt gggtggtgac gctgagagtg gttcctgagg
      421 gtttggcggc cgccagtgcg gcggtggagg cgttgaccgc acggctggcc gccgcacacg
      481 ctggcgcggc gccggcgatt acggcggtgg tggcgccggc ggcggatccg gtgtcgttgc
      541 agagtgcggt ggggtttagc gccttaggta gcgagcatgc ggcgatcgcg ggcgaagggg
      601 tcgaggagct gggtcgttcc ggggtcgctg tgggtgagtc tgggatcggt tatgccgccg
      661 gtgatgcggt ggcggcggcg acgtatctgg tttcgggtgg gtcgttgtga cggcgccggt
      721 gtggttggcg tcgccgccgg aggtgcattc ggcgctg
//
LOCUS       SMOE01000034             815 bp    DNA     linear   BCT 26-MAR-2019
DEFINITION  Mycobacterium tuberculosis strain SBH162 Contig34, whole genome
            shotgun sequence.
ACCESSION   SMOE01000034 SMOE01000000
VERSION     SMOE01000034.1
DBLINK      BioProject: PRJNA524470
            BioSample: SAMN11026786
KEYWORDS    WGS.
SOURCE      Mycobacterium tuberculosis
  ORGANISM  Mycobacterium tuberculosis
            Bacteria; Actinobacteria; Corynebacteriales; Mycobacteriaceae;
            Mycobacterium; Mycobacterium tuberculosis complex.
REFERENCE   1  (bases 1 to 815)
  AUTHORS   Jani,J., Mustapha,Z.A., Jamal,N., Stanis,C.S., Chin,K.L., Avoi,R.,
            Naing,O.T., Rick Ong,T.H., Gantul,V. and Ahmed,K.
  TITLE     Whole Genome Sequencing Of Rifampicin Resistance of Mycobacterium
            tuberculosis strain SBH162 in Sabah, Malaysia
  JOURNAL   Unpublished
REFERENCE   2  (bases 1 to 815)
  AUTHORS   Jani,J., Mustapha,Z.A., Jamal,N., Stanis,C.S., Chin,K.L., Avoi,R.,
            Naing,O.T., Rick Ong,T.H., Gantul,V. and Ahmed,K.
  TITLE     Direct Submission
  JOURNAL   Submitted (08-MAR-2019) Tuberculosis, Borneo Medical and Health
            Research Centre, Jalan UMS, Kota Kinabalu, Sabah 88400, Malaysia
COMMENT     Bacteria and source DNA available from SBH162.
            Annotation was added by the NCBI Prokaryotic Genome Annotation
            Pipeline (released 2013). Information about the Pipeline can be
            found here: https://www.ncbi.nlm.nih.gov/genome/annotation_prok/
            
            ##Genome-Assembly-Data-START##
            Assembly Method        :: SPAdes v. FEB-2019
            Genome Representation  :: Full
            Expected Final Version :: Yes
            Genome Coverage        :: 332.0x
            Sequencing Technology  :: Illumina HiSeq
            ##Genome-Assembly-Data-END##
            
            ##Genome-Annotation-Data-START##
            Annotation Provider               :: NCBI
            Annotation Date                   :: 03/11/2019 20:54:20
            Annotation Pipeline               :: NCBI Prokaryotic Genome
                                                 Annotation Pipeline
            Annotation Method                 :: Best-placed reference protein
                                                 set; GeneMarkS-2+
            Annotation Software revision      :: 4.8
            Features Annotated                :: Gene; CDS; rRNA; tRNA; ncRNA;
                                                 repeat_region
            Genes (total)                     :: 4,306
            CDSs (total)                      :: 4,254
            Genes (coding)                    :: 4,147
            CDSs (with protein)               :: 4,147
            Genes (RNA)                       :: 52
            rRNAs                             :: 1, 1, 2 (5S, 16S, 23S)
            complete rRNAs                    :: 1, 1, 1 (5S, 16S, 23S)
            partial rRNAs                     :: 1 (23S)
            tRNAs                             :: 45
            ncRNAs                            :: 3
            Pseudo Genes (total)              :: 107
            CDSs (without protein)            :: 107
            Pseudo Genes (ambiguous residues) :: 0 of 107
            Pseudo Genes (frameshifted)       :: 49 of 107
            Pseudo Genes (incomplete)         :: 65 of 107
            Pseudo Genes (internal stop)      :: 19 of 107
            Pseudo Genes (multiple problems)  :: 21 of 107
            CRISPR Arrays                     :: 2
            ##Genome-Annotation-Data-END##
FEATURES             Location/Qualifiers
     source          1..815
                     /organism="Mycobacterium tuberculosis"
                     /mol_type="genomic DNA"
                     /submitter_seqid="Contig34"
                     /strain="SBH162"
                     /isolation_source="sputum"
                     /host="Homo sapiens"
                     /db_xref="taxon:1773"
                     /country="Malaysia: Sabah"
                     /lat_lon="5.980 N 116.07 E"
                     /collection_date="2018"
                     /collected_by="Jaeyres"
                     /note="genotype: Lineage 4"
     gene            31..>815
                     /locus_tag="EZX46_00175"
     CDS             31..>815
                     /locus_tag="EZX46_00175"
                     /inference="COORDINATES: similar to AA
                     sequence:RefSeq:WP_003909470.1"
                     /note="Derived by automated computational analysis using
                     gene prediction method: Protein Homology."
                     /codon_start=1
                     /transl_table=11
                     /product="HNH endonuclease"
                     /protein_id="TFB34235.1"
                     /translation="MPAAVDVSTRQAAEADLAGKAAQYRPDELARYAQRVMDWLHPDG
                     DLTDTERARKRGITLSNQQYDGMSRLSGYLTPQARATFEAVLAKLAAPGATNPDDHTP
                     VIDTTPDAAAIDRDTRSQAQRNHDGLLAGLRALIASGKLGQHNGLPVSIVVTTTLTDL
                     QTGAGKGFTGGGTLLPMADVIRMTSHAHHYSPASGRYPQAIFDHGTPLALYHTKRLAS
                     PAQRIMLFANDRGCTKPGCDAPAYHSQAHHVTAWTSTGRTDIT"
ORIGIN      
        1 tcaaagtgat tcgcgccctt tttcgcccac ctgcccgccg cggtggatgt gtccacccgc
       61 caggccgccg aagccgacct ggccggcaaa gccgctcaat atcgtcccga cgagctggcc
      121 cgctacgccc agcgggtcat ggactggcta caccccgacg gcgacctcac cgacaccgaa
      181 cgcgcccgca aacgcggcat caccctgagc aaccagcaat acgacggcat gtcacggcta
      241 agtggctacc tgacccccca agcgcgggcc acctttgaag ccgtgctagc caaactggcc
      301 gcccccggcg cgaccaaccc cgacgaccac accccggtca tcgacaccac ccccgatgcg
      361 gccgccatcg accgcgacac ccgcagccaa gcccaacgca accacgacgg gctgctggcc
      421 gggctgcgcg cgctgatcgc ctccgggaaa ctgggccaac acaacggtct tcccgtctcg
      481 atcgtggtca ccaccaccct gaccgacctg caaaccggcg ccggcaaggg cttcaccggc
      541 ggcggcaccc tgctacccat ggccgatgtg atccgcatga ccagccacgc ccaccactac
      601 tcccccgcaa gcgggaggta cccccaggcg atcttcgacc acggcacacc cctggcgctg
      661 tatcacacca aacgcctagc ctccccggcc cagcggatca tgctgttcgc caacgaccgc
      721 ggctgcacca aacccggctg tgacgcaccg gcctaccaca gccaagccca ccacgtcacc
      781 gcctggacca gcaccggacg caccgacatc accga
//
LOCUS       SMOE01000035             909 bp    DNA     linear   BCT 26-MAR-2019
DEFINITION  Mycobacterium tuberculosis strain SBH162 Contig35, whole genome
            shotgun sequence.
ACCESSION   SMOE01000035 SMOE01000000
VERSION     SMOE01000035.1
DBLINK      BioProject: PRJNA524470
            BioSample: SAMN11026786
KEYWORDS    WGS.
SOURCE      Mycobacterium tuberculosis
  ORGANISM  Mycobacterium tuberculosis
            Bacteria; Actinobacteria; Corynebacteriales; Mycobacteriaceae;
            Mycobacterium; Mycobacterium tuberculosis complex.
REFERENCE   1  (bases 1 to 909)
  AUTHORS   Jani,J., Mustapha,Z.A., Jamal,N., Stanis,C.S., Chin,K.L., Avoi,R.,
            Naing,O.T., Rick Ong,T.H., Gantul,V. and Ahmed,K.
  TITLE     Whole Genome Sequencing Of Rifampicin Resistance of Mycobacterium
            tuberculosis strain SBH162 in Sabah, Malaysia
  JOURNAL   Unpublished
REFERENCE   2  (bases 1 to 909)
  AUTHORS   Jani,J., Mustapha,Z.A., Jamal,N., Stanis,C.S., Chin,K.L., Avoi,R.,
            Naing,O.T., Rick Ong,T.H., Gantul,V. and Ahmed,K.
  TITLE     Direct Submission
  JOURNAL   Submitted (08-MAR-2019) Tuberculosis, Borneo Medical and Health
            Research Centre, Jalan UMS, Kota Kinabalu, Sabah 88400, Malaysia
COMMENT     Bacteria and source DNA available from SBH162.
            Annotation was added by the NCBI Prokaryotic Genome Annotation
            Pipeline (released 2013). Information about the Pipeline can be
            found here: https://www.ncbi.nlm.nih.gov/genome/annotation_prok/
            
            ##Genome-Assembly-Data-START##
            Assembly Method        :: SPAdes v. FEB-2019
            Genome Representation  :: Full
            Expected Final Version :: Yes
            Genome Coverage        :: 332.0x
            Sequencing Technology  :: Illumina HiSeq
            ##Genome-Assembly-Data-END##
            
            ##Genome-Annotation-Data-START##
            Annotation Provider               :: NCBI
            Annotation Date                   :: 03/11/2019 20:54:20
            Annotation Pipeline               :: NCBI Prokaryotic Genome
                                                 Annotation Pipeline
            Annotation Method                 :: Best-placed reference protein
                                                 set; GeneMarkS-2+
            Annotation Software revision      :: 4.8
            Features Annotated                :: Gene; CDS; rRNA; tRNA; ncRNA;
                                                 repeat_region
            Genes (total)                     :: 4,306
            CDSs (total)                      :: 4,254
            Genes (coding)                    :: 4,147
            CDSs (with protein)               :: 4,147
            Genes (RNA)                       :: 52
            rRNAs                             :: 1, 1, 2 (5S, 16S, 23S)
            complete rRNAs                    :: 1, 1, 1 (5S, 16S, 23S)
            partial rRNAs                     :: 1 (23S)
            tRNAs                             :: 45
            ncRNAs                            :: 3
            Pseudo Genes (total)              :: 107
            CDSs (without protein)            :: 107
            Pseudo Genes (ambiguous residues) :: 0 of 107
            Pseudo Genes (frameshifted)       :: 49 of 107
            Pseudo Genes (incomplete)         :: 65 of 107
            Pseudo Genes (internal stop)      :: 19 of 107
            Pseudo Genes (multiple problems)  :: 21 of 107
            CRISPR Arrays                     :: 2
            ##Genome-Annotation-Data-END##
FEATURES             Location/Qualifiers
     source          1..909
                     /organism="Mycobacterium tuberculosis"
                     /mol_type="genomic DNA"
                     /submitter_seqid="Contig35"
                     /strain="SBH162"
                     /isolation_source="sputum"
                     /host="Homo sapiens"
                     /db_xref="taxon:1773"
                     /country="Malaysia: Sabah"
                     /lat_lon="5.980 N 116.07 E"
                     /collection_date="2018"
                     /collected_by="Jaeyres"
                     /note="genotype: Lineage 4"
     gene            complement(<1..126)
                     /locus_tag="EZX46_00180"
     CDS             complement(<1..126)
                     /locus_tag="EZX46_00180"
                     /inference="COORDINATES: similar to AA
                     sequence:RefSeq:YP_009359889.1"
                     /note="Derived by automated computational analysis using
                     gene prediction method: Protein Homology."
                     /codon_start=1
                     /transl_table=11
                     /product="hypothetical protein"
                     /protein_id="TFB34233.1"
                     /translation="MRHFLRLTFAGRFEGSRDDRPLLGYDTPTGLTCPYTTPLDVT"
     gene            126..>909
                     /locus_tag="EZX46_00185"
     CDS             126..>909
                     /locus_tag="EZX46_00185"
                     /inference="COORDINATES: similar to AA
                     sequence:RefSeq:NP_215715.1"
                     /note="Derived by automated computational analysis using
                     gene prediction method: Protein Homology."
                     /codon_start=1
                     /transl_table=11
                     /product="IS256-like element IS1081 family transposase"
                     /protein_id="TFB34234.1"
                     /translation="MTSSHLIDTEQLLADQLAQASPDLLRGLLSTFIAALMGAEADAL
                     CGAGYRERSDERSNQRNGYRHRDFDTRAATIDVAIPKLRQGSYFPDWLLQRRKRAERA
                     LTSVVATCYLLGVSTRRMERLVETLGVTKLSKSQVSIMAKELDEAVEAFRTRPLDAGP
                     YTFLAADALVLKVREAGRVVGVHTLIATGVNAEGYREILGIQVTSAEDGAGWLAFFRD
                     LVARGLSGVALVTSDAHAGLVAAIGATLPAAAWQRCRTHYAAN"
ORIGIN      
        1 agttacgtcc aggggtgtgg tgtacgggca ggtaaggccg gtgggcgtgt cgtagcccag
       61 tagtgggcgg tcatcgcgtg atccttcgaa acgaccagca aaagtcaatc gaaggaaatg
      121 acgcaatgac ctcttctcat cttatcgaca ccgagcagct tctggctgac caactcgcac
      181 aggcgagccc ggatctgctg cgcgggctgc tctcgacgtt catcgccgcc ttgatggggg
      241 ctgaagccga cgccctgtgc ggggcgggct accgcgaacg cagcgatgag cggtccaatc
      301 agcgcaacgg ctaccgccac cgtgatttcg acacccgtgc cgcaaccatc gacgtcgcga
      361 tccccaagct gcgccagggc agctatttcc cggactggct gctgcagcgc cgcaagcgag
      421 ctgaacgcgc actgaccagc gtggtggcga cctgctacct gctgggagta tccactcgcc
      481 ggatggagcg cctggtcgaa acacttggtg tgacaaagct ttccaagtcg caagtgtcga
      541 tcatggccaa agagctcgac gaagccgtag aggcgtttcg gacccgcccg ctcgatgccg
      601 gcccgtatac cttcctcgcc gccgacgccc tggtgctcaa ggtgcgcgag gcaggccgcg
      661 tcgtcggagt gcacaccttg atcgccaccg gcgtcaacgc cgagggctac cgagagatcc
      721 tgggcatcca ggtcacctcc gccgaggacg gggccggctg gctggcgttc ttccgcgacc
      781 tggtcgcccg cggcctgtcc ggggtcgcgc tggtcaccag cgacgcccac gccggcctgg
      841 tggccgcgat cggcgccacc ctgcccgcag cggcctggca gcgctgcaga acccactacg
      901 cagccaatc
//
LOCUS       SMOE01000036             917 bp    DNA     linear   BCT 26-MAR-2019
DEFINITION  Mycobacterium tuberculosis strain SBH162 Contig36, whole genome
            shotgun sequence.
ACCESSION   SMOE01000036 SMOE01000000
VERSION     SMOE01000036.1
DBLINK      BioProject: PRJNA524470
            BioSample: SAMN11026786
KEYWORDS    WGS.
SOURCE      Mycobacterium tuberculosis
  ORGANISM  Mycobacterium tuberculosis
            Bacteria; Actinobacteria; Corynebacteriales; Mycobacteriaceae;
            Mycobacterium; Mycobacterium tuberculosis complex.
REFERENCE   1  (bases 1 to 917)
  AUTHORS   Jani,J., Mustapha,Z.A., Jamal,N., Stanis,C.S., Chin,K.L., Avoi,R.,
            Naing,O.T., Rick Ong,T.H., Gantul,V. and Ahmed,K.
  TITLE     Whole Genome Sequencing Of Rifampicin Resistance of Mycobacterium
            tuberculosis strain SBH162 in Sabah, Malaysia
  JOURNAL   Unpublished
REFERENCE   2  (bases 1 to 917)
  AUTHORS   Jani,J., Mustapha,Z.A., Jamal,N., Stanis,C.S., Chin,K.L., Avoi,R.,
            Naing,O.T., Rick Ong,T.H., Gantul,V. and Ahmed,K.
  TITLE     Direct Submission
  JOURNAL   Submitted (08-MAR-2019) Tuberculosis, Borneo Medical and Health
            Research Centre, Jalan UMS, Kota Kinabalu, Sabah 88400, Malaysia
COMMENT     Bacteria and source DNA available from SBH162.
            Annotation was added by the NCBI Prokaryotic Genome Annotation
            Pipeline (released 2013). Information about the Pipeline can be
            found here: https://www.ncbi.nlm.nih.gov/genome/annotation_prok/
            
            ##Genome-Assembly-Data-START##
            Assembly Method        :: SPAdes v. FEB-2019
            Genome Representation  :: Full
            Expected Final Version :: Yes
            Genome Coverage        :: 332.0x
            Sequencing Technology  :: Illumina HiSeq
            ##Genome-Assembly-Data-END##
            
            ##Genome-Annotation-Data-START##
            Annotation Provider               :: NCBI
            Annotation Date                   :: 03/11/2019 20:54:20
            Annotation Pipeline               :: NCBI Prokaryotic Genome
                                                 Annotation Pipeline
            Annotation Method                 :: Best-placed reference protein
                                                 set; GeneMarkS-2+
            Annotation Software revision      :: 4.8
            Features Annotated                :: Gene; CDS; rRNA; tRNA; ncRNA;
                                                 repeat_region
            Genes (total)                     :: 4,306
            CDSs (total)                      :: 4,254
            Genes (coding)                    :: 4,147
            CDSs (with protein)               :: 4,147
            Genes (RNA)                       :: 52
            rRNAs                             :: 1, 1, 2 (5S, 16S, 23S)
            complete rRNAs                    :: 1, 1, 1 (5S, 16S, 23S)
            partial rRNAs                     :: 1 (23S)
            tRNAs                             :: 45
            ncRNAs                            :: 3
            Pseudo Genes (total)              :: 107
            CDSs (without protein)            :: 107
            Pseudo Genes (ambiguous residues) :: 0 of 107
            Pseudo Genes (frameshifted)       :: 49 of 107
            Pseudo Genes (incomplete)         :: 65 of 107
            Pseudo Genes (internal stop)      :: 19 of 107
            Pseudo Genes (multiple problems)  :: 21 of 107
            CRISPR Arrays                     :: 2
            ##Genome-Annotation-Data-END##
FEATURES             Location/Qualifiers
     source          1..917
                     /organism="Mycobacterium tuberculosis"
                     /mol_type="genomic DNA"
                     /submitter_seqid="Contig36"
                     /strain="SBH162"
                     /isolation_source="sputum"
                     /host="Homo sapiens"
                     /db_xref="taxon:1773"
                     /country="Malaysia: Sabah"
                     /lat_lon="5.980 N 116.07 E"
                     /collection_date="2018"
                     /collected_by="Jaeyres"
                     /note="genotype: Lineage 4"
     gene            139..327
                     /locus_tag="EZX46_00190"
                     /pseudo
     CDS             139..327
                     /locus_tag="EZX46_00190"
                     /inference="COORDINATES: similar to AA
                     sequence:RefSeq:WP_006633035.1"
                     /note="internal stop; incomplete; partial in the middle of
                     a contig; missing N-terminus and C-terminus; Derived by
                     automated computational analysis using gene prediction
                     method: Protein Homology."
                     /pseudo
                     /codon_start=2
                     /transl_table=11
                     /product="hypothetical protein"
     gene            complement(678..914)
                     /locus_tag="EZX46_00195"
                     /pseudo
     CDS             complement(678..914)
                     /locus_tag="EZX46_00195"
                     /inference="COORDINATES: similar to AA
                     sequence:RefSeq:WP_003408976.1"
                     /note="incomplete; partial in the middle of a contig;
                     missing C-terminus; Derived by automated computational
                     analysis using gene prediction method: Protein Homology."
                     /pseudo
                     /codon_start=1
                     /transl_table=11
                     /product="PE family protein"
ORIGIN      
        1 ccgccatcgc cggcgtcgcc gccgacccca ccggacgtac cgtgcgggga caagtcctca
       61 ccggctgcgc cggccacacc ctccgcgccg tgtccgccgg caccaccgtg cccgcccacg
      121 cccaacagcc cggccgcacc cccgacaccg ccgtgtccac ccacaccacc gatcgggccg
      181 ggcccgccgg cacctccgtg cccgccggcc ccgtagaggg tcccgcccag gccaccggca
      241 ccaccggtac cgccgacccc gccgggcccg ccgggcccgc cgggcccgcc ggttccgccg
      301 accccgaaca gtccggcgtt gccgccggcc ccgccggttg ccccgcccag caggctctgc
      361 ccgccggccc cgccgactcc accattgccc agcagccagc cgccgctacc cccggcccca
      421 ccggcggcgc cggccccacc ggccccaccg gccccgccgg tgccgaacaa cccggcggcc
      481 ccgccggccc cgccgacttg gccgggcgcg cccgagccgc cggccccacc gttgccccac
      541 aagatcccgc cggccccgcc ggcctgcccg gtgccgggtg ctccagccgc cccatcaccg
      601 atcaacgggc gacccagcaa cgcctgggtg ggcgcattga gggcattgag cacgttgtgc
      661 tccagcgtcg ccaacggtgc ggcgttggtc gcctccgcgc tgacatacga gccgaccgcg
      721 gcgcttaacg tctgcgcaaa tcggtcatga aacgccgcca cctgcgtgct gatcgcctga
      781 tactcccgag catggctgcc aaacagcgtc gcgatcgccg ccgacacctc atcggcgccc
      841 gcggccagca cgctggtggt cgaccccgcc gccgccgcat tggccgcgcc gatcgatgac
      901 ccgatgcgcg ccacatc
//
LOCUS       SMOE01000037             923 bp    DNA     linear   BCT 26-MAR-2019
DEFINITION  Mycobacterium tuberculosis strain SBH162 Contig37, whole genome
            shotgun sequence.
ACCESSION   SMOE01000037 SMOE01000000
VERSION     SMOE01000037.1
DBLINK      BioProject: PRJNA524470
            BioSample: SAMN11026786
KEYWORDS    WGS.
SOURCE      Mycobacterium tuberculosis
  ORGANISM  Mycobacterium tuberculosis
            Bacteria; Actinobacteria; Corynebacteriales; Mycobacteriaceae;
            Mycobacterium; Mycobacterium tuberculosis complex.
REFERENCE   1  (bases 1 to 923)
  AUTHORS   Jani,J., Mustapha,Z.A., Jamal,N., Stanis,C.S., Chin,K.L., Avoi,R.,
            Naing,O.T., Rick Ong,T.H., Gantul,V. and Ahmed,K.
  TITLE     Whole Genome Sequencing Of Rifampicin Resistance of Mycobacterium
            tuberculosis strain SBH162 in Sabah, Malaysia
  JOURNAL   Unpublished
REFERENCE   2  (bases 1 to 923)
  AUTHORS   Jani,J., Mustapha,Z.A., Jamal,N., Stanis,C.S., Chin,K.L., Avoi,R.,
            Naing,O.T., Rick Ong,T.H., Gantul,V. and Ahmed,K.
  TITLE     Direct Submission
  JOURNAL   Submitted (08-MAR-2019) Tuberculosis, Borneo Medical and Health
            Research Centre, Jalan UMS, Kota Kinabalu, Sabah 88400, Malaysia
COMMENT     Bacteria and source DNA available from SBH162.
            Annotation was added by the NCBI Prokaryotic Genome Annotation
            Pipeline (released 2013). Information about the Pipeline can be
            found here: https://www.ncbi.nlm.nih.gov/genome/annotation_prok/
            
            ##Genome-Assembly-Data-START##
            Assembly Method        :: SPAdes v. FEB-2019
            Genome Representation  :: Full
            Expected Final Version :: Yes
            Genome Coverage        :: 332.0x
            Sequencing Technology  :: Illumina HiSeq
            ##Genome-Assembly-Data-END##
            
            ##Genome-Annotation-Data-START##
            Annotation Provider               :: NCBI
            Annotation Date                   :: 03/11/2019 20:54:20
            Annotation Pipeline               :: NCBI Prokaryotic Genome
                                                 Annotation Pipeline
            Annotation Method                 :: Best-placed reference protein
                                                 set; GeneMarkS-2+
            Annotation Software revision      :: 4.8
            Features Annotated                :: Gene; CDS; rRNA; tRNA; ncRNA;
                                                 repeat_region
            Genes (total)                     :: 4,306
            CDSs (total)                      :: 4,254
            Genes (coding)                    :: 4,147
            CDSs (with protein)               :: 4,147
            Genes (RNA)                       :: 52
            rRNAs                             :: 1, 1, 2 (5S, 16S, 23S)
            complete rRNAs                    :: 1, 1, 1 (5S, 16S, 23S)
            partial rRNAs                     :: 1 (23S)
            tRNAs                             :: 45
            ncRNAs                            :: 3
            Pseudo Genes (total)              :: 107
            CDSs (without protein)            :: 107
            Pseudo Genes (ambiguous residues) :: 0 of 107
            Pseudo Genes (frameshifted)       :: 49 of 107
            Pseudo Genes (incomplete)         :: 65 of 107
            Pseudo Genes (internal stop)      :: 19 of 107
            Pseudo Genes (multiple problems)  :: 21 of 107
            CRISPR Arrays                     :: 2
            ##Genome-Annotation-Data-END##
FEATURES             Location/Qualifiers
     source          1..923
                     /organism="Mycobacterium tuberculosis"
                     /mol_type="genomic DNA"
                     /submitter_seqid="Contig37"
                     /strain="SBH162"
                     /isolation_source="sputum"
                     /host="Homo sapiens"
                     /db_xref="taxon:1773"
                     /country="Malaysia: Sabah"
                     /lat_lon="5.980 N 116.07 E"
                     /collection_date="2018"
                     /collected_by="Jaeyres"
                     /note="genotype: Lineage 4"
     gene            <1..>923
                     /locus_tag="EZX46_00200"
     CDS             <1..>923
                     /locus_tag="EZX46_00200"
                     /inference="COORDINATES: similar to AA
                     sequence:RefSeq:NP_216564.2"
                     /note="Derived by automated computational analysis using
                     gene prediction method: Protein Homology."
                     /codon_start=1
                     /transl_table=11
                     /product="type I polyketide synthase"
                     /protein_id="TFB34231.1"
                     /translation="SEGGGMLVLQRLSDARRLGHPVLAVVVGSAVNQDGASNGLTAPN
                     GPSQQRVVRAALANAGLSAAEVDVVEGHGTGTTLGDPIEAQALLATYGQDRGEPGEPL
                     WLGSVKSNMGHTQAAAGVAGVIKMVLAMRHELLPATLHVDVPSPHVDWSAGAVELLTA
                     PRVWPAGARTRRAGVSSFGISGTNAHVIIEAVPVVPRREAGWAGPVVPWVVSAKSESA
                     LRGQAARLAAYVRGDDGLDVADVGWSLAGRSVFEHRAVVVGGDRDRLLAGLDELAGDQ
                     LGGSVVRGTATAAGKTVFVFPGQGSQWLGMG"
ORIGIN      
        1 tccgagggcg gtgggatgtt ggtgctgcag cggctttcgg atgcgcggcg gttgggtcat
       61 ccggtgttgg cggtggtggt cgggtcggcg gttaatcagg atggggcgtc gaatgggttg
      121 accgcgccta atggtccttc gcagcagcgg gtggtgcggg cggcgttggc caatgccggg
      181 ttgagcgcgg ccgaggtgga tgtggtggag gggcatggga ccgggaccac gttgggggat
      241 ccgattgagg ctcaggcgtt gttggccact tatgggcaag atcgggggga gccgggagaa
      301 cctttgtggt tggggtcggt gaagtcgaat atgggtcata cgcaggccgc ggcgggggtg
      361 gccggggtga tcaagatggt gttggcgatg cgccatgagc tgttgccggc gacgttgcac
      421 gtggatgtgc ctagcccgca tgtggattgg tcggcggggg cggtggagtt gttgaccgcg
      481 ccgcgggtgt ggcctgctgg tgctcggacg cgtcgtgcgg gggtgtcgtc gtttgggatt
      541 agtggcacta atgcgcatgt gattatcgag gcggtgccgg tggtgccgcg gcgggaggct
      601 ggttgggcgg ggccggtggt gccgtgggtg gtgtcggcga agtcggagtc ggcgttgcgg
      661 gggcaggcgg ctcggttggc cgcgtacgtg cgtggcgatg atggcctcga tgttgccgat
      721 gtggggtggt cgttggcggg tcgttcggtt tttgagcatc gggcggtggt ggttggcggg
      781 gaccgtgatc ggttgttggc cgggctcgat gagctggcgg gtgaccagtt gggcggctcg
      841 gttgttcggg gcacggcgac tgcggcgggt aagacggtgt tcgtcttccc cggccaaggc
      901 tcccaatggc tgggcatggg aat
//
LOCUS       SMOE01000038             949 bp    DNA     linear   BCT 26-MAR-2019
DEFINITION  Mycobacterium tuberculosis strain SBH162 Contig38, whole genome
            shotgun sequence.
ACCESSION   SMOE01000038 SMOE01000000
VERSION     SMOE01000038.1
DBLINK      BioProject: PRJNA524470
            BioSample: SAMN11026786
KEYWORDS    WGS.
SOURCE      Mycobacterium tuberculosis
  ORGANISM  Mycobacterium tuberculosis
            Bacteria; Actinobacteria; Corynebacteriales; Mycobacteriaceae;
            Mycobacterium; Mycobacterium tuberculosis complex.
REFERENCE   1  (bases 1 to 949)
  AUTHORS   Jani,J., Mustapha,Z.A., Jamal,N., Stanis,C.S., Chin,K.L., Avoi,R.,
            Naing,O.T., Rick Ong,T.H., Gantul,V. and Ahmed,K.
  TITLE     Whole Genome Sequencing Of Rifampicin Resistance of Mycobacterium
            tuberculosis strain SBH162 in Sabah, Malaysia
  JOURNAL   Unpublished
REFERENCE   2  (bases 1 to 949)
  AUTHORS   Jani,J., Mustapha,Z.A., Jamal,N., Stanis,C.S., Chin,K.L., Avoi,R.,
            Naing,O.T., Rick Ong,T.H., Gantul,V. and Ahmed,K.
  TITLE     Direct Submission
  JOURNAL   Submitted (08-MAR-2019) Tuberculosis, Borneo Medical and Health
            Research Centre, Jalan UMS, Kota Kinabalu, Sabah 88400, Malaysia
COMMENT     Bacteria and source DNA available from SBH162.
            Annotation was added by the NCBI Prokaryotic Genome Annotation
            Pipeline (released 2013). Information about the Pipeline can be
            found here: https://www.ncbi.nlm.nih.gov/genome/annotation_prok/
            
            ##Genome-Assembly-Data-START##
            Assembly Method        :: SPAdes v. FEB-2019
            Genome Representation  :: Full
            Expected Final Version :: Yes
            Genome Coverage        :: 332.0x
            Sequencing Technology  :: Illumina HiSeq
            ##Genome-Assembly-Data-END##
            
            ##Genome-Annotation-Data-START##
            Annotation Provider               :: NCBI
            Annotation Date                   :: 03/11/2019 20:54:20
            Annotation Pipeline               :: NCBI Prokaryotic Genome
                                                 Annotation Pipeline
            Annotation Method                 :: Best-placed reference protein
                                                 set; GeneMarkS-2+
            Annotation Software revision      :: 4.8
            Features Annotated                :: Gene; CDS; rRNA; tRNA; ncRNA;
                                                 repeat_region
            Genes (total)                     :: 4,306
            CDSs (total)                      :: 4,254
            Genes (coding)                    :: 4,147
            CDSs (with protein)               :: 4,147
            Genes (RNA)                       :: 52
            rRNAs                             :: 1, 1, 2 (5S, 16S, 23S)
            complete rRNAs                    :: 1, 1, 1 (5S, 16S, 23S)
            partial rRNAs                     :: 1 (23S)
            tRNAs                             :: 45
            ncRNAs                            :: 3
            Pseudo Genes (total)              :: 107
            CDSs (without protein)            :: 107
            Pseudo Genes (ambiguous residues) :: 0 of 107
            Pseudo Genes (frameshifted)       :: 49 of 107
            Pseudo Genes (incomplete)         :: 65 of 107
            Pseudo Genes (internal stop)      :: 19 of 107
            Pseudo Genes (multiple problems)  :: 21 of 107
            CRISPR Arrays                     :: 2
            ##Genome-Annotation-Data-END##
FEATURES             Location/Qualifiers
     source          1..949
                     /organism="Mycobacterium tuberculosis"
                     /mol_type="genomic DNA"
                     /submitter_seqid="Contig38"
                     /strain="SBH162"
                     /isolation_source="sputum"
                     /host="Homo sapiens"
                     /db_xref="taxon:1773"
                     /country="Malaysia: Sabah"
                     /lat_lon="5.980 N 116.07 E"
                     /collection_date="2018"
                     /collected_by="Jaeyres"
                     /note="genotype: Lineage 4"
     gene            <1..364
                     /locus_tag="EZX46_00205"
     CDS             <1..364
                     /locus_tag="EZX46_00205"
                     /inference="COORDINATES: similar to AA
                     sequence:RefSeq:YP_177775.1"
                     /note="Derived by automated computational analysis using
                     gene prediction method: Protein Homology."
                     /codon_start=2
                     /transl_table=11
                     /product="YncE family protein"
                     /protein_id="TFB34227.1"
                     /translation="VAVSPVTGLVFVTNFDSNTVSVIDPNTNTVTGSIPVGTGAYGVA
                     VNPGGNIYVTNQFSNTVSVIDPATNTVTGSPIPVGLDPTGVAVNPVTGVVYVTNSLDD
                     TVSVITGEPARSVCSAAI"
     gene            complement(383..556)
                     /gene="rpmF"
                     /locus_tag="EZX46_00210"
     CDS             complement(383..556)
                     /gene="rpmF"
                     /locus_tag="EZX46_00210"
                     /inference="COORDINATES: similar to AA
                     sequence:RefSeq:YP_177635.1"
                     /note="Derived by automated computational analysis using
                     gene prediction method: Protein Homology."
                     /codon_start=1
                     /transl_table=11
                     /product="50S ribosomal protein L32"
                     /protein_id="TFB34228.1"
                     /translation="MAVPKRRKSRSNTRSRRSQWKAAKTELVGVTVAGHAHKVPRRLL
                     KAARLGLIDFDKR"
     gene            578..772
                     /locus_tag="EZX46_00215"
     CDS             578..772
                     /locus_tag="EZX46_00215"
                     /inference="COORDINATES: similar to AA
                     sequence:RefSeq:NP_215494.2"
                     /note="Derived by automated computational analysis using
                     gene prediction method: Protein Homology."
                     /codon_start=1
                     /transl_table=11
                     /product="hypothetical protein"
                     /protein_id="TFB34229.1"
                     /translation="MGFRTQVGAATIASTMTWRIPVEDGPAQFRAGVGPGRDRQFTVV
                     APMVVGLWDRNRRPGWQWPS"
ORIGIN      
        1 ggtggcggtc agccccgtca ccggcctggt cttcgtgacc aacttcgaca gcaacacggt
       61 gtcggtgatc gacccgaaca ccaacaccgt caccggctcc atccccgtcg gtaccggtgc
      121 gtatggggtg gcggtcaacc caggcggcaa catctacgtc accaaccagt tcagcaacac
      181 ggtgtcggtg atcgacccgg ccaccaacac cgtcaccggc tcccccatcc ccgtcggact
      241 cgacccgaca ggggtggcgg tcaaccccgt caccggcgtg gtctacgtca ctaactctct
      301 cgacgacacg gtgtcggtga tcaccggaga gccggcgcgc tcggtgtgtt cggcggccat
      361 atgatcgtcg gccgccggcg cgtcagcgct tatcgaaatc gatgaggccg agccgggcgg
      421 ccttgagcaa gcgccgaggc accttgtggg cgtgaccggc gacggtcaca ccgaccagct
      481 cggtcttggc ggccttccac tgcgagcgcc ggcttcgggt attcgagcgc gactttctgc
      541 gcttgggcac agccatggtg ggccttcctc ttttggtatg ggcttccgca cgcaggtggg
      601 cgcggcgaca atcgcgtcga caatgacgtg gaggataccg gttgaagacg gcccggccca
      661 attccgggcc ggggttgggc ccgggcgtga ccgtcagttc acggttgtcg ccccgatggt
      721 ggtggggctg tgggacagga atcggcgacc agggtggcaa tggccgagtt gacgccgacg
      781 agttgagcgg tcgcctcacc ggtcgtcgac atggggccgg ttcagtgcgc tgaccggtga
      841 gcgtgagcag cgatttgtgc tgcttaacgc aggagttctc gtccgcgcgg gtttcgcctg
      901 ctgacacacg atgagggcag aaccccaggt gcagtgtgca ccacgttcc
//
LOCUS       SMOE01000039             955 bp    DNA     linear   BCT 26-MAR-2019
DEFINITION  Mycobacterium tuberculosis strain SBH162 Contig39, whole genome
            shotgun sequence.
ACCESSION   SMOE01000039 SMOE01000000
VERSION     SMOE01000039.1
DBLINK      BioProject: PRJNA524470
            BioSample: SAMN11026786
KEYWORDS    WGS.
SOURCE      Mycobacterium tuberculosis
  ORGANISM  Mycobacterium tuberculosis
            Bacteria; Actinobacteria; Corynebacteriales; Mycobacteriaceae;
            Mycobacterium; Mycobacterium tuberculosis complex.
REFERENCE   1  (bases 1 to 955)
  AUTHORS   Jani,J., Mustapha,Z.A., Jamal,N., Stanis,C.S., Chin,K.L., Avoi,R.,
            Naing,O.T., Rick Ong,T.H., Gantul,V. and Ahmed,K.
  TITLE     Whole Genome Sequencing Of Rifampicin Resistance of Mycobacterium
            tuberculosis strain SBH162 in Sabah, Malaysia
  JOURNAL   Unpublished
REFERENCE   2  (bases 1 to 955)
  AUTHORS   Jani,J., Mustapha,Z.A., Jamal,N., Stanis,C.S., Chin,K.L., Avoi,R.,
            Naing,O.T., Rick Ong,T.H., Gantul,V. and Ahmed,K.
  TITLE     Direct Submission
  JOURNAL   Submitted (08-MAR-2019) Tuberculosis, Borneo Medical and Health
            Research Centre, Jalan UMS, Kota Kinabalu, Sabah 88400, Malaysia
COMMENT     Bacteria and source DNA available from SBH162.
            Annotation was added by the NCBI Prokaryotic Genome Annotation
            Pipeline (released 2013). Information about the Pipeline can be
            found here: https://www.ncbi.nlm.nih.gov/genome/annotation_prok/
            
            ##Genome-Assembly-Data-START##
            Assembly Method        :: SPAdes v. FEB-2019
            Genome Representation  :: Full
            Expected Final Version :: Yes
            Genome Coverage        :: 332.0x
            Sequencing Technology  :: Illumina HiSeq
            ##Genome-Assembly-Data-END##
            
            ##Genome-Annotation-Data-START##
            Annotation Provider               :: NCBI
            Annotation Date                   :: 03/11/2019 20:54:20
            Annotation Pipeline               :: NCBI Prokaryotic Genome
                                                 Annotation Pipeline
            Annotation Method                 :: Best-placed reference protein
                                                 set; GeneMarkS-2+
            Annotation Software revision      :: 4.8
            Features Annotated                :: Gene; CDS; rRNA; tRNA; ncRNA;
                                                 repeat_region
            Genes (total)                     :: 4,306
            CDSs (total)                      :: 4,254
            Genes (coding)                    :: 4,147
            CDSs (with protein)               :: 4,147
            Genes (RNA)                       :: 52
            rRNAs                             :: 1, 1, 2 (5S, 16S, 23S)
            complete rRNAs                    :: 1, 1, 1 (5S, 16S, 23S)
            partial rRNAs                     :: 1 (23S)
            tRNAs                             :: 45
            ncRNAs                            :: 3
            Pseudo Genes (total)              :: 107
            CDSs (without protein)            :: 107
            Pseudo Genes (ambiguous residues) :: 0 of 107
            Pseudo Genes (frameshifted)       :: 49 of 107
            Pseudo Genes (incomplete)         :: 65 of 107
            Pseudo Genes (internal stop)      :: 19 of 107
            Pseudo Genes (multiple problems)  :: 21 of 107
            CRISPR Arrays                     :: 2
            ##Genome-Annotation-Data-END##
FEATURES             Location/Qualifiers
     source          1..955
                     /organism="Mycobacterium tuberculosis"
                     /mol_type="genomic DNA"
                     /submitter_seqid="Contig39"
                     /strain="SBH162"
                     /isolation_source="sputum"
                     /host="Homo sapiens"
                     /db_xref="taxon:1773"
                     /country="Malaysia: Sabah"
                     /lat_lon="5.980 N 116.07 E"
                     /collection_date="2018"
                     /collected_by="Jaeyres"
                     /note="genotype: Lineage 4"
     gene            66..>955
                     /locus_tag="EZX46_00220"
     CDS             66..>955
                     /locus_tag="EZX46_00220"
                     /inference="COORDINATES: similar to AA
                     sequence:RefSeq:NP_216461.1"
                     /note="Derived by automated computational analysis using
                     gene prediction method: Protein Homology."
                     /codon_start=1
                     /transl_table=11
                     /product="DUF222 domain-containing protein"
                     /protein_id="TFB34226.1"
                     /translation="MRSDTREEISAALDAYHASLSRVLDLKCDALTTPELLACLQRLE
                     VERRRQGAAEHALINQLAGQACEEELGGTLRTALANRLHITPGEASRRIAEAEDLGER
                     RALTGEPLPAQLTATAAAQREGKIGREHIKEIQAFFKELSAAVDLGIREAAEAQLAEL
                     ATSRRPDHLHGLATQLMDWLHPDGNFSDQERARKRGITMGKQEFDGMSRISGLLTPEL
                     RATIEAVLAKLAAPGACNPDDQTPVVDDTPDADAVRRDTRSQAQRHHDGLLAGLRGLL
                     ASGELGQHRGLPVTVVVSTTL"
ORIGIN      
        1 tcactgatca ttccgagcct atgacggccc ggttcttgtc agtggtgctt cgtagaatcc
       61 gaggcatgag gtcggacacg cgcgaggaga tctccgcggc gttggatgcc taccacgcct
      121 cgttgtcgcg ggtgctcgat ctcaagtgcg atgcgttgac caccccggaa ttgctggcct
      181 gtttgcagcg actcgaggtc gaacggcgcc gccagggcgc cgccgagcac gccttgatca
      241 accaactcgc tgggcaagcc tgcgaggaag agctcggcgg gacgctgcgc acggcgttgg
      301 ccaaccggct acacatcact cccggtgagg ccagccgccg catcgccgaa gccgaagacc
      361 tcggtgagcg ccgcgccctg accggtgaac cgctgccagc gcagttgacc gcgaccgcgg
      421 ccgctcaacg tgagggcaag atcggccgag aacacattaa ggagatccag gccttcttca
      481 aggagttgtc cgccgcggtg gatctgggta tccgcgaggc cgccgaggcc cagctggccg
      541 aactggccac cagtcggcgt cccgatcacc tgcatggcct ggccacgcag ctgatggact
      601 ggctgcaccc cgacggcaac ttttccgacc aggagcgtgc ccgcaagcgc ggcatcacga
      661 tgggtaagca ggaatttgac gggatgtcac gtatcagcgg tctgctgacc ccggagttgc
      721 gggccaccat cgaggcggtg ttggccaaac tggccgcacc gggggcgtgc aaccccgatg
      781 accagacccc ggtcgtggat gacacaccgg atgcggacgc ggtgcgccgc gacacccgca
      841 gccaagccca acgacaccat gacggtttac tggccgggct gcgcgggttg ttggcctccg
      901 gtgagctagg gcagcatcgg gggttgccgg tgaccgtcgt ggtgagcacc acgct
//
LOCUS       SMOE01000040             979 bp    DNA     linear   BCT 26-MAR-2019
DEFINITION  Mycobacterium tuberculosis strain SBH162 Contig40, whole genome
            shotgun sequence.
ACCESSION   SMOE01000040 SMOE01000000
VERSION     SMOE01000040.1
DBLINK      BioProject: PRJNA524470
            BioSample: SAMN11026786
KEYWORDS    WGS.
SOURCE      Mycobacterium tuberculosis
  ORGANISM  Mycobacterium tuberculosis
            Bacteria; Actinobacteria; Corynebacteriales; Mycobacteriaceae;
            Mycobacterium; Mycobacterium tuberculosis complex.
REFERENCE   1  (bases 1 to 979)
  AUTHORS   Jani,J., Mustapha,Z.A., Jamal,N., Stanis,C.S., Chin,K.L., Avoi,R.,
            Naing,O.T., Rick Ong,T.H., Gantul,V. and Ahmed,K.
  TITLE     Whole Genome Sequencing Of Rifampicin Resistance of Mycobacterium
            tuberculosis strain SBH162 in Sabah, Malaysia
  JOURNAL   Unpublished
REFERENCE   2  (bases 1 to 979)
  AUTHORS   Jani,J., Mustapha,Z.A., Jamal,N., Stanis,C.S., Chin,K.L., Avoi,R.,
            Naing,O.T., Rick Ong,T.H., Gantul,V. and Ahmed,K.
  TITLE     Direct Submission
  JOURNAL   Submitted (08-MAR-2019) Tuberculosis, Borneo Medical and Health
            Research Centre, Jalan UMS, Kota Kinabalu, Sabah 88400, Malaysia
COMMENT     Bacteria and source DNA available from SBH162.
            Annotation was added by the NCBI Prokaryotic Genome Annotation
            Pipeline (released 2013). Information about the Pipeline can be
            found here: https://www.ncbi.nlm.nih.gov/genome/annotation_prok/
            
            ##Genome-Assembly-Data-START##
            Assembly Method        :: SPAdes v. FEB-2019
            Genome Representation  :: Full
            Expected Final Version :: Yes
            Genome Coverage        :: 332.0x
            Sequencing Technology  :: Illumina HiSeq
            ##Genome-Assembly-Data-END##
            
            ##Genome-Annotation-Data-START##
            Annotation Provider               :: NCBI
            Annotation Date                   :: 03/11/2019 20:54:20
            Annotation Pipeline               :: NCBI Prokaryotic Genome
                                                 Annotation Pipeline
            Annotation Method                 :: Best-placed reference protein
                                                 set; GeneMarkS-2+
            Annotation Software revision      :: 4.8
            Features Annotated                :: Gene; CDS; rRNA; tRNA; ncRNA;
                                                 repeat_region
            Genes (total)                     :: 4,306
            CDSs (total)                      :: 4,254
            Genes (coding)                    :: 4,147
            CDSs (with protein)               :: 4,147
            Genes (RNA)                       :: 52
            rRNAs                             :: 1, 1, 2 (5S, 16S, 23S)
            complete rRNAs                    :: 1, 1, 1 (5S, 16S, 23S)
            partial rRNAs                     :: 1 (23S)
            tRNAs                             :: 45
            ncRNAs                            :: 3
            Pseudo Genes (total)              :: 107
            CDSs (without protein)            :: 107
            Pseudo Genes (ambiguous residues) :: 0 of 107
            Pseudo Genes (frameshifted)       :: 49 of 107
            Pseudo Genes (incomplete)         :: 65 of 107
            Pseudo Genes (internal stop)      :: 19 of 107
            Pseudo Genes (multiple problems)  :: 21 of 107
            CRISPR Arrays                     :: 2
            ##Genome-Annotation-Data-END##
FEATURES             Location/Qualifiers
     source          1..979
                     /organism="Mycobacterium tuberculosis"
                     /mol_type="genomic DNA"
                     /submitter_seqid="Contig40"
                     /strain="SBH162"
                     /isolation_source="sputum"
                     /host="Homo sapiens"
                     /db_xref="taxon:1773"
                     /country="Malaysia: Sabah"
                     /lat_lon="5.980 N 116.07 E"
                     /collection_date="2018"
                     /collected_by="Jaeyres"
                     /note="genotype: Lineage 4"
     gene            52..979
                     /locus_tag="EZX46_00225"
                     /pseudo
     CDS             52..979
                     /locus_tag="EZX46_00225"
                     /inference="COORDINATES: similar to AA
                     sequence:RefSeq:WP_076612358.1"
                     /note="frameshifted; Derived by automated computational
                     analysis using gene prediction method: Protein Homology."
                     /pseudo
                     /codon_start=1
                     /transl_table=11
                     /product="IS5-like element ISMt1 family transposase"
ORIGIN      
        1 ctagggcgtg tctcccaaat ttttaggtta ctggccagcg aggattggcc ggtgacgcga
       61 gtgggtgtga tttcggacga gttctgggcc gtggtcgagc cgttgatgcc gtcgcatgag
      121 ggcaagcccg gcagacggtt tagcgatcac cggcttatcc tggaagggat cgcgtggcgg
      181 ttccgtacgg gaagtccgtg gcgggacctg cccgctgagt tcgggccgtg gcaaacggtg
      241 tggaagcgcc atcaccgttg gtcgctggat ggtacctgcg acgaggtgtt cgcccacgtt
      301 gccgcggtgt tcggggtgga cgctgaggtg gccgaggata tcgagaagct gctgtcggtg
      361 gattccacga acgtgcgggc acaccagcat tcggcgggcg cctgctcgga cacgctcgcc
      421 acagggggca ctgtcggatt acaagaaatc cgccgatgaa cccgacgatc atgcgatcgg
      481 ccgctcgcgc ggcgggctga ccaccaagat ccatgccctg accgatcagc gcgaagcccc
      541 ggtgcggatc cggttgaccg caggccaggc cggcgacaac ccgcaactgc tgcccctgct
      601 cgacgactat cgccatgcca gcaccgaata cgccctgggc agcacggatt tccgcttact
      661 cgccgacaag gcctactcac acccaagtac ccgtgccgca ttacggtcta agaagatcaa
      721 gcacaccatc cccgaacgcc aagatcagat cgaccggcgc aaggccaagg ggtctgccgg
      781 cgggcggcca ccagcattcg acgccgcgct ctacgggcta cgcaacaccg tcgaacgcgg
      841 cttccatcga ctcaagcagt ggcgcggcat cgcaacccgc tacgacaaat acgccctgac
      901 ctacctcggc ggcgtcctgc tggcctgcgc cgtcatccac gcccgagtgg gaactccgaa
      961 attgggagac acgccctag
//
LOCUS       SMOE01000041             993 bp    DNA     linear   BCT 26-MAR-2019
DEFINITION  Mycobacterium tuberculosis strain SBH162 Contig41, whole genome
            shotgun sequence.
ACCESSION   SMOE01000041 SMOE01000000
VERSION     SMOE01000041.1
DBLINK      BioProject: PRJNA524470
            BioSample: SAMN11026786
KEYWORDS    WGS.
SOURCE      Mycobacterium tuberculosis
  ORGANISM  Mycobacterium tuberculosis
            Bacteria; Actinobacteria; Corynebacteriales; Mycobacteriaceae;
            Mycobacterium; Mycobacterium tuberculosis complex.
REFERENCE   1  (bases 1 to 993)
  AUTHORS   Jani,J., Mustapha,Z.A., Jamal,N., Stanis,C.S., Chin,K.L., Avoi,R.,
            Naing,O.T., Rick Ong,T.H., Gantul,V. and Ahmed,K.
  TITLE     Whole Genome Sequencing Of Rifampicin Resistance of Mycobacterium
            tuberculosis strain SBH162 in Sabah, Malaysia
  JOURNAL   Unpublished
REFERENCE   2  (bases 1 to 993)
  AUTHORS   Jani,J., Mustapha,Z.A., Jamal,N., Stanis,C.S., Chin,K.L., Avoi,R.,
            Naing,O.T., Rick Ong,T.H., Gantul,V. and Ahmed,K.
  TITLE     Direct Submission
  JOURNAL   Submitted (08-MAR-2019) Tuberculosis, Borneo Medical and Health
            Research Centre, Jalan UMS, Kota Kinabalu, Sabah 88400, Malaysia
COMMENT     Bacteria and source DNA available from SBH162.
            Annotation was added by the NCBI Prokaryotic Genome Annotation
            Pipeline (released 2013). Information about the Pipeline can be
            found here: https://www.ncbi.nlm.nih.gov/genome/annotation_prok/
            
            ##Genome-Assembly-Data-START##
            Assembly Method        :: SPAdes v. FEB-2019
            Genome Representation  :: Full
            Expected Final Version :: Yes
            Genome Coverage        :: 332.0x
            Sequencing Technology  :: Illumina HiSeq
            ##Genome-Assembly-Data-END##
            
            ##Genome-Annotation-Data-START##
            Annotation Provider               :: NCBI
            Annotation Date                   :: 03/11/2019 20:54:20
            Annotation Pipeline               :: NCBI Prokaryotic Genome
                                                 Annotation Pipeline
            Annotation Method                 :: Best-placed reference protein
                                                 set; GeneMarkS-2+
            Annotation Software revision      :: 4.8
            Features Annotated                :: Gene; CDS; rRNA; tRNA; ncRNA;
                                                 repeat_region
            Genes (total)                     :: 4,306
            CDSs (total)                      :: 4,254
            Genes (coding)                    :: 4,147
            CDSs (with protein)               :: 4,147
            Genes (RNA)                       :: 52
            rRNAs                             :: 1, 1, 2 (5S, 16S, 23S)
            complete rRNAs                    :: 1, 1, 1 (5S, 16S, 23S)
            partial rRNAs                     :: 1 (23S)
            tRNAs                             :: 45
            ncRNAs                            :: 3
            Pseudo Genes (total)              :: 107
            CDSs (without protein)            :: 107
            Pseudo Genes (ambiguous residues) :: 0 of 107
            Pseudo Genes (frameshifted)       :: 49 of 107
            Pseudo Genes (incomplete)         :: 65 of 107
            Pseudo Genes (internal stop)      :: 19 of 107
            Pseudo Genes (multiple problems)  :: 21 of 107
            CRISPR Arrays                     :: 2
            ##Genome-Annotation-Data-END##
FEATURES             Location/Qualifiers
     source          1..993
                     /organism="Mycobacterium tuberculosis"
                     /mol_type="genomic DNA"
                     /submitter_seqid="Contig41"
                     /strain="SBH162"
                     /isolation_source="sputum"
                     /host="Homo sapiens"
                     /db_xref="taxon:1773"
                     /country="Malaysia: Sabah"
                     /lat_lon="5.980 N 116.07 E"
                     /collection_date="2018"
                     /collected_by="Jaeyres"
                     /note="genotype: Lineage 4"
     gene            74..>993
                     /locus_tag="EZX46_00230"
     CDS             74..>993
                     /locus_tag="EZX46_00230"
                     /inference="COORDINATES: similar to AA
                     sequence:RefSeq:WP_003903731.1"
                     /note="Derived by automated computational analysis using
                     gene prediction method: Protein Homology."
                     /codon_start=1
                     /transl_table=11
                     /product="polyketide synthase"
                     /protein_id="TFB34223.1"
                     /translation="MDAADLARLGREGVLALSTAEALELFDTAMIVDEPFLAPARIDL
                     TALRAHAVAVPPMFSDLASAPTRRQVDDSVAAAKSKSALAHRLHGLPEAEQHAVLLGL
                     VRLHIATVLGNITPEAIDPDKAFQDLGFDSLTAVEMRNRLKSATGLSLSPTLIFDYPT
                     PNRLASYIRTELAGLPQEIKHTPAVRTTSEDPIAIVGMACRYPGGVNSPDDMWDMLIQ
                     GRDVLSEFPADRGWDLAGLYNPDPDAAGACYTRTGGFVDGVGDFDPAFFGVGPSEALA
                     MDPQQRMLLELSWEALERAGIDPTGLRGSAT"
ORIGIN      
        1 gcgggcccat gggctgccgg ccatctccct gggctggggt ctgtgggatc aggccagcgc
       61 catgaccggc ggcctggacg ccgcagacct ggcccggctg ggtcgtgaag gggtgctggc
      121 gctgtccacc gctgaggcgc tggaactgtt cgacaccgca atgatcgtcg acgagccatt
      181 cctggcgccc gcccgcattg acctcaccgc actgcgagcc catgcggtgg cggtgccgcc
      241 catgttctcc gacctagcca gcgcgccgac ccgccgtcag gtcgacgact ccgtggccgc
      301 cgcaaagtcg aaatctgcgc tcgcgcatcg cctgcacggg ctgcccgaag ccgaacagca
      361 cgccgtcttg ctaggcctgg tgcgtttgca catcgccacc gtgctgggca acatcacgcc
      421 agaagccatc gaccccgaca aggcgttcca ggacctgggt tttgactcgt tgaccgcggt
      481 cgaaatgcgt aaccggctca aatccgccac cggcctttca ctttcaccca cgctcatctt
      541 cgactacccg acacccaatc ggctggcctc ctatatccgc accgaacttg ccggcctccc
      601 acaggaaatc aagcacacac ccgcggtacg caccacgagc gaggatccga tcgcgatcgt
      661 gggcatggcg tgccgctatc ccggcggggt gaattccccg gacgacatgt gggacatgct
      721 gatccagggc cgcgacgtgc tctccgaatt cccggcggac cgcgggtggg acctggccgg
      781 gctatacaac cccgaccccg acgccgcggg tgcgtgctac acccgcaccg gcggctttgt
      841 ggacggggtc ggcgacttcg accccgcctt cttcggggtg gggccgagcg aggccctcgc
      901 gatggacccc cagcaacgga tgttgctgga gttgtcctgg gaggcgttgg agcgggccgg
      961 tatcgatccg accggattgc gcggcagcgc cac
//
LOCUS       SMOE01000042            1106 bp    DNA     linear   BCT 26-MAR-2019
DEFINITION  Mycobacterium tuberculosis strain SBH162 Contig42, whole genome
            shotgun sequence.
ACCESSION   SMOE01000042 SMOE01000000
VERSION     SMOE01000042.1
DBLINK      BioProject: PRJNA524470
            BioSample: SAMN11026786
KEYWORDS    WGS.
SOURCE      Mycobacterium tuberculosis
  ORGANISM  Mycobacterium tuberculosis
            Bacteria; Actinobacteria; Corynebacteriales; Mycobacteriaceae;
            Mycobacterium; Mycobacterium tuberculosis complex.
REFERENCE   1  (bases 1 to 1106)
  AUTHORS   Jani,J., Mustapha,Z.A., Jamal,N., Stanis,C.S., Chin,K.L., Avoi,R.,
            Naing,O.T., Rick Ong,T.H., Gantul,V. and Ahmed,K.
  TITLE     Whole Genome Sequencing Of Rifampicin Resistance of Mycobacterium
            tuberculosis strain SBH162 in Sabah, Malaysia
  JOURNAL   Unpublished
REFERENCE   2  (bases 1 to 1106)
  AUTHORS   Jani,J., Mustapha,Z.A., Jamal,N., Stanis,C.S., Chin,K.L., Avoi,R.,
            Naing,O.T., Rick Ong,T.H., Gantul,V. and Ahmed,K.
  TITLE     Direct Submission
  JOURNAL   Submitted (08-MAR-2019) Tuberculosis, Borneo Medical and Health
            Research Centre, Jalan UMS, Kota Kinabalu, Sabah 88400, Malaysia
COMMENT     Bacteria and source DNA available from SBH162.
            Annotation was added by the NCBI Prokaryotic Genome Annotation
            Pipeline (released 2013). Information about the Pipeline can be
            found here: https://www.ncbi.nlm.nih.gov/genome/annotation_prok/
            
            ##Genome-Assembly-Data-START##
            Assembly Method        :: SPAdes v. FEB-2019
            Genome Representation  :: Full
            Expected Final Version :: Yes
            Genome Coverage        :: 332.0x
            Sequencing Technology  :: Illumina HiSeq
            ##Genome-Assembly-Data-END##
            
            ##Genome-Annotation-Data-START##
            Annotation Provider               :: NCBI
            Annotation Date                   :: 03/11/2019 20:54:20
            Annotation Pipeline               :: NCBI Prokaryotic Genome
                                                 Annotation Pipeline
            Annotation Method                 :: Best-placed reference protein
                                                 set; GeneMarkS-2+
            Annotation Software revision      :: 4.8
            Features Annotated                :: Gene; CDS; rRNA; tRNA; ncRNA;
                                                 repeat_region
            Genes (total)                     :: 4,306
            CDSs (total)                      :: 4,254
            Genes (coding)                    :: 4,147
            CDSs (with protein)               :: 4,147
            Genes (RNA)                       :: 52
            rRNAs                             :: 1, 1, 2 (5S, 16S, 23S)
            complete rRNAs                    :: 1, 1, 1 (5S, 16S, 23S)
            partial rRNAs                     :: 1 (23S)
            tRNAs                             :: 45
            ncRNAs                            :: 3
            Pseudo Genes (total)              :: 107
            CDSs (without protein)            :: 107
            Pseudo Genes (ambiguous residues) :: 0 of 107
            Pseudo Genes (frameshifted)       :: 49 of 107
            Pseudo Genes (incomplete)         :: 65 of 107
            Pseudo Genes (internal stop)      :: 19 of 107
            Pseudo Genes (multiple problems)  :: 21 of 107
            CRISPR Arrays                     :: 2
            ##Genome-Annotation-Data-END##
FEATURES             Location/Qualifiers
     source          1..1106
                     /organism="Mycobacterium tuberculosis"
                     /mol_type="genomic DNA"
                     /submitter_seqid="Contig42"
                     /strain="SBH162"
                     /isolation_source="sputum"
                     /host="Homo sapiens"
                     /db_xref="taxon:1773"
                     /country="Malaysia: Sabah"
                     /lat_lon="5.980 N 116.07 E"
                     /collection_date="2018"
                     /collected_by="Jaeyres"
                     /note="genotype: Lineage 4"
     gene            complement(113..643)
                     /locus_tag="EZX46_00235"
     CDS             complement(113..643)
                     /locus_tag="EZX46_00235"
                     /inference="COORDINATES: similar to AA
                     sequence:RefSeq:NP_217630.1"
                     /note="Derived by automated computational analysis using
                     gene prediction method: Protein Homology."
                     /codon_start=1
                     /transl_table=11
                     /product="nucleoside deaminase"
                     /protein_id="TFB34222.1"
                     /translation="MVAARLPFGWSADSGVTADIIEAAMELAIDTARHATAPFGAALL
                     DVTTLRAFSGGNTYFESGDRFAHAETNVLRAAMSTLPELSNHVLISTAEPCPMCAAAS
                     VLSGVRAIIFGTSIETLIQCGWFQIRISASDVVAASTRPTRPSVYSGFLSHKTDLLYR
                     NSENRRAMNPWTDPSH"
     gene            complement(660..1034)
                     /locus_tag="EZX46_00240"
                     /pseudo
     CDS             complement(660..1034)
                     /locus_tag="EZX46_00240"
                     /inference="COORDINATES: similar to AA
                     sequence:RefSeq:NP_217629.1"
                     /note="incomplete; partial in the middle of a contig;
                     missing N-terminus; Derived by automated computational
                     analysis using gene prediction method: Protein Homology."
                     /pseudo
                     /codon_start=1
                     /transl_table=11
                     /product="HAD family hydrolase"
     gene            complement(1031..1106)
                     /locus_tag="EZX46_00245"
                     /pseudo
     CDS             complement(1031..1106)
                     /locus_tag="EZX46_00245"
                     /inference="COORDINATES: similar to AA
                     sequence:RefSeq:WP_003914019.1"
                     /note="incomplete; partial in the middle of a contig;
                     missing N-terminus and C-terminus; Derived by automated
                     computational analysis using gene prediction method:
                     Protein Homology."
                     /pseudo
                     /codon_start=2
                     /transl_table=11
                     /product="transposase"
ORIGIN      
        1 cgatgaccgc ccactactgg gctacgacac gcccaccggc cttacctgcc cgtacaccac
       61 acccctggac gtaactctcc tcctgggtca gtgaggtagt cggcaagccg agtcaatgcg
      121 atggatcggt ccaggggttc attgctcgtc ggttttcgga gttccggtac aacaagtccg
      181 tcttgtggct gaggaaaccg ctatacaccg atggacgcgt gggacgagtg gaggccgcca
      241 ccacatccga agcgctgatg cggatttgga accaaccgca ctggataagg gtctcgattg
      301 atgtgccgaa gatgatggct ctcactccgc tgagcacgct ggccgccgcg cacatcgggc
      361 atggctcggc ggtggatatc agcacgtgat ttgaaagctc cggcaatgtg ctcattgcgg
      421 cccgtagaac gttggtttcg gcgtgagcga agcgatcccc cgattcaaaa taggtgttgc
      481 cacccgagaa tgctcggagt gtcgtaacat caagcagcgc agcgccaaac ggtgccgtgg
      541 catgtcgcgc tgtgtcgatc gcaagttcca tcgctgcctc gatgatgtcg gctgtcaccc
      601 cactgtcggc tgaccatccg aacggcaggc gcgccgccac cacctgcgta ccttcgtcgt
      661 caatcaccgt cgccacccgc gtactgcagt gcttgcttca gcgaactcgc aacgaagggc
      721 tgcaactgtt tgagcatgac tcggtcgggt ggctgcagtg aagctccggt gaccaagacg
      781 gaaatggctc cgaccgcgct ggcagcagcg gcgtcctcaa gcgaatcgcc gatgtgcacc
      841 acgcgagtgg gattcagaga gcgctgcatg atcagttctg ccagcatcat gggtttttct
      901 tggtcgggcc gagtccggcc acggattccg ttgaaccact tggcaatccc gtatttttgg
      961 acgaagtgca taagctcgtc gtgaggcgcc agcgataata agaactgccc agcggcgctg
     1021 cggtttccct gtgaaccgcc ccggtgagtc cggagactct ctgatctgag acctcagccg
     1081 gcggctggtc tctggcgttg agcgta
//
LOCUS       SMOE01000043            1106 bp    DNA     linear   BCT 26-MAR-2019
DEFINITION  Mycobacterium tuberculosis strain SBH162 Contig43, whole genome
            shotgun sequence.
ACCESSION   SMOE01000043 SMOE01000000
VERSION     SMOE01000043.1
DBLINK      BioProject: PRJNA524470
            BioSample: SAMN11026786
KEYWORDS    WGS.
SOURCE      Mycobacterium tuberculosis
  ORGANISM  Mycobacterium tuberculosis
            Bacteria; Actinobacteria; Corynebacteriales; Mycobacteriaceae;
            Mycobacterium; Mycobacterium tuberculosis complex.
REFERENCE   1  (bases 1 to 1106)
  AUTHORS   Jani,J., Mustapha,Z.A., Jamal,N., Stanis,C.S., Chin,K.L., Avoi,R.,
            Naing,O.T., Rick Ong,T.H., Gantul,V. and Ahmed,K.
  TITLE     Whole Genome Sequencing Of Rifampicin Resistance of Mycobacterium
            tuberculosis strain SBH162 in Sabah, Malaysia
  JOURNAL   Unpublished
REFERENCE   2  (bases 1 to 1106)
  AUTHORS   Jani,J., Mustapha,Z.A., Jamal,N., Stanis,C.S., Chin,K.L., Avoi,R.,
            Naing,O.T., Rick Ong,T.H., Gantul,V. and Ahmed,K.
  TITLE     Direct Submission
  JOURNAL   Submitted (08-MAR-2019) Tuberculosis, Borneo Medical and Health
            Research Centre, Jalan UMS, Kota Kinabalu, Sabah 88400, Malaysia
COMMENT     Bacteria and source DNA available from SBH162.
            Annotation was added by the NCBI Prokaryotic Genome Annotation
            Pipeline (released 2013). Information about the Pipeline can be
            found here: https://www.ncbi.nlm.nih.gov/genome/annotation_prok/
            
            ##Genome-Assembly-Data-START##
            Assembly Method        :: SPAdes v. FEB-2019
            Genome Representation  :: Full
            Expected Final Version :: Yes
            Genome Coverage        :: 332.0x
            Sequencing Technology  :: Illumina HiSeq
            ##Genome-Assembly-Data-END##
            
            ##Genome-Annotation-Data-START##
            Annotation Provider               :: NCBI
            Annotation Date                   :: 03/11/2019 20:54:20
            Annotation Pipeline               :: NCBI Prokaryotic Genome
                                                 Annotation Pipeline
            Annotation Method                 :: Best-placed reference protein
                                                 set; GeneMarkS-2+
            Annotation Software revision      :: 4.8
            Features Annotated                :: Gene; CDS; rRNA; tRNA; ncRNA;
                                                 repeat_region
            Genes (total)                     :: 4,306
            CDSs (total)                      :: 4,254
            Genes (coding)                    :: 4,147
            CDSs (with protein)               :: 4,147
            Genes (RNA)                       :: 52
            rRNAs                             :: 1, 1, 2 (5S, 16S, 23S)
            complete rRNAs                    :: 1, 1, 1 (5S, 16S, 23S)
            partial rRNAs                     :: 1 (23S)
            tRNAs                             :: 45
            ncRNAs                            :: 3
            Pseudo Genes (total)              :: 107
            CDSs (without protein)            :: 107
            Pseudo Genes (ambiguous residues) :: 0 of 107
            Pseudo Genes (frameshifted)       :: 49 of 107
            Pseudo Genes (incomplete)         :: 65 of 107
            Pseudo Genes (internal stop)      :: 19 of 107
            Pseudo Genes (multiple problems)  :: 21 of 107
            CRISPR Arrays                     :: 2
            ##Genome-Annotation-Data-END##
FEATURES             Location/Qualifiers
     source          1..1106
                     /organism="Mycobacterium tuberculosis"
                     /mol_type="genomic DNA"
                     /submitter_seqid="Contig43"
                     /strain="SBH162"
                     /isolation_source="sputum"
                     /host="Homo sapiens"
                     /db_xref="taxon:1773"
                     /country="Malaysia: Sabah"
                     /lat_lon="5.980 N 116.07 E"
                     /collection_date="2018"
                     /collected_by="Jaeyres"
                     /note="genotype: Lineage 4"
     gene            complement(<1..899)
                     /locus_tag="EZX46_00250"
     CDS             complement(<1..899)
                     /locus_tag="EZX46_00250"
                     /inference="COORDINATES: similar to AA
                     sequence:RefSeq:WP_014000707.1"
                     /note="Derived by automated computational analysis using
                     gene prediction method: Protein Homology."
                     /codon_start=1
                     /transl_table=11
                     /product="hypothetical protein"
                     /protein_id="TFB34220.1"
                     /translation="MSKTREQRLRRVLETMTRQHDRLRDPPAYGSWLLGWVSERPLRR
                     RVRIQIILTIALITANLVGIGLAVLLENVAFPTPSIVSDAPLWITFVAGPAYTVIGMA
                     LGSYYVKVQTLAALRWASEEHTPSRADQRNTLLAPLRVAVGTLILWAVGAALFTTLYG
                     LANRLFIPQVMFSTLFCGVLVATACYMLTEFALRPVAAQALEAGLPPGRFALGIIGRT
                     MVVWLLSSGVPLFGIALLGILEMVLQNFTDIQFAYGVLIVSSATLIGGFLLMWIMSWL
                     TAAPVRVVRAALKRVEQGDLRGDL"
     gene            complement(906..>1106)
                     /locus_tag="EZX46_00255"
     CDS             complement(906..>1106)
                     /locus_tag="EZX46_00255"
                     /inference="COORDINATES: similar to AA
                     sequence:RefSeq:WP_003900315.1"
                     /note="Derived by automated computational analysis using
                     gene prediction method: Protein Homology."
                     /codon_start=1
                     /transl_table=11
                     /product="adenylate/guanylate cyclase domain-containing
                     protein"
                     /protein_id="TFB34221.1"
                     /translation="PARLLASSDTLHAASETERAHWSLGETVTLHGYHQPTQLASPHR
                     RPPGSIHLTAEHAEEIRTDRLG"
ORIGIN      
        1 agatcccctc gcagatcccc ctgctcgaca cgcttgagcg cagcgcgcac cactcgcacc
       61 ggcgccgccg tcagccacga catgatccac atcaaaagga acccgccgat cagcgttgcc
      121 gacgacacga tcagcacacc gtatgcgaac tggatgtcgg tgaagttctg cagcaccatc
      181 tcaaggatcc ctagcaaggc gataccgaag agcggcacgc ccgagctgag cagccacacc
      241 accatggtcc ggccgatgat tcccagtgcg aaccgtcccg gcggtagccc ggcctcgagt
      301 gcctgggcgg ccaccgggcg cagagcgaac tcggtgagca tgtagcaggc ggtggcgacc
      361 agaacgccgc aaaacagtgt cgagaacatg acctgcggga tgaataggcg gttagccaac
      421 ccgtagaggg tggtaaacaa cgccgctccg actgcccaca ggatgagggt cccgaccgcc
      481 acccgcagcg gggccagcag ggtgttgcgt tggtcggccc gacttggcgt gtgttcctcg
      541 ctcgcccacc gtagcgcggc caaggtctgc accttgacgt agtagctgcc caacgccatc
      601 ccgatgaccg tataagcggg tccggccacg aacgtgatcc acaagggtgc gtcgctgacg
      661 atgctaggtg tcggaaaagc gacattttct aacagcacag ccaggccgat ccctaccagg
      721 tttgctgtga tgagggcgat ggtcaggatg atctgaatcc gcacccggcg gcggagcggg
      781 cgttctgaca cccacccaag cagccaggag ccgtacgcgg gcggatctcg cagccggtcg
      841 tgctgacggg tcatcgtctc cagaacccgg cgcaggcgtt gctcccgcgt cttggacatg
      901 gtgggtcagc ctaatctgtc ggtcctgatt tcctcggcat gctctgcggt gaggtggatg
      961 cttcccggtg gccgccgatg cggcgaggct agttgggtgg gctggtggta accgtgcagc
     1021 gtcacggttt cgcccaaaga ccaatgggca cgttcggttt cgctggcagc gtgcagtgtg
     1081 tccgaggatg ctagcaatcg cgcggg
//
LOCUS       SMOE01000044            1119 bp    DNA     linear   BCT 26-MAR-2019
DEFINITION  Mycobacterium tuberculosis strain SBH162 Contig44, whole genome
            shotgun sequence.
ACCESSION   SMOE01000044 SMOE01000000
VERSION     SMOE01000044.1
DBLINK      BioProject: PRJNA524470
            BioSample: SAMN11026786
KEYWORDS    WGS.
SOURCE      Mycobacterium tuberculosis
  ORGANISM  Mycobacterium tuberculosis
            Bacteria; Actinobacteria; Corynebacteriales; Mycobacteriaceae;
            Mycobacterium; Mycobacterium tuberculosis complex.
REFERENCE   1  (bases 1 to 1119)
  AUTHORS   Jani,J., Mustapha,Z.A., Jamal,N., Stanis,C.S., Chin,K.L., Avoi,R.,
            Naing,O.T., Rick Ong,T.H., Gantul,V. and Ahmed,K.
  TITLE     Whole Genome Sequencing Of Rifampicin Resistance of Mycobacterium
            tuberculosis strain SBH162 in Sabah, Malaysia
  JOURNAL   Unpublished
REFERENCE   2  (bases 1 to 1119)
  AUTHORS   Jani,J., Mustapha,Z.A., Jamal,N., Stanis,C.S., Chin,K.L., Avoi,R.,
            Naing,O.T., Rick Ong,T.H., Gantul,V. and Ahmed,K.
  TITLE     Direct Submission
  JOURNAL   Submitted (08-MAR-2019) Tuberculosis, Borneo Medical and Health
            Research Centre, Jalan UMS, Kota Kinabalu, Sabah 88400, Malaysia
COMMENT     Bacteria and source DNA available from SBH162.
            Annotation was added by the NCBI Prokaryotic Genome Annotation
            Pipeline (released 2013). Information about the Pipeline can be
            found here: https://www.ncbi.nlm.nih.gov/genome/annotation_prok/
            
            ##Genome-Assembly-Data-START##
            Assembly Method        :: SPAdes v. FEB-2019
            Genome Representation  :: Full
            Expected Final Version :: Yes
            Genome Coverage        :: 332.0x
            Sequencing Technology  :: Illumina HiSeq
            ##Genome-Assembly-Data-END##
            
            ##Genome-Annotation-Data-START##
            Annotation Provider               :: NCBI
            Annotation Date                   :: 03/11/2019 20:54:20
            Annotation Pipeline               :: NCBI Prokaryotic Genome
                                                 Annotation Pipeline
            Annotation Method                 :: Best-placed reference protein
                                                 set; GeneMarkS-2+
            Annotation Software revision      :: 4.8
            Features Annotated                :: Gene; CDS; rRNA; tRNA; ncRNA;
                                                 repeat_region
            Genes (total)                     :: 4,306
            CDSs (total)                      :: 4,254
            Genes (coding)                    :: 4,147
            CDSs (with protein)               :: 4,147
            Genes (RNA)                       :: 52
            rRNAs                             :: 1, 1, 2 (5S, 16S, 23S)
            complete rRNAs                    :: 1, 1, 1 (5S, 16S, 23S)
            partial rRNAs                     :: 1 (23S)
            tRNAs                             :: 45
            ncRNAs                            :: 3
            Pseudo Genes (total)              :: 107
            CDSs (without protein)            :: 107
            Pseudo Genes (ambiguous residues) :: 0 of 107
            Pseudo Genes (frameshifted)       :: 49 of 107
            Pseudo Genes (incomplete)         :: 65 of 107
            Pseudo Genes (internal stop)      :: 19 of 107
            Pseudo Genes (multiple problems)  :: 21 of 107
            CRISPR Arrays                     :: 2
            ##Genome-Annotation-Data-END##
FEATURES             Location/Qualifiers
     source          1..1119
                     /organism="Mycobacterium tuberculosis"
                     /mol_type="genomic DNA"
                     /submitter_seqid="Contig44"
                     /strain="SBH162"
                     /isolation_source="sputum"
                     /host="Homo sapiens"
                     /db_xref="taxon:1773"
                     /country="Malaysia: Sabah"
                     /lat_lon="5.980 N 116.07 E"
                     /collection_date="2018"
                     /collected_by="Jaeyres"
                     /note="genotype: Lineage 4"
     gene            complement(<1..1103)
                     /locus_tag="EZX46_00260"
     CDS             complement(<1..1103)
                     /locus_tag="EZX46_00260"
                     /inference="COORDINATES: similar to AA
                     sequence:RefSeq:WP_015287795.1"
                     /note="Derived by automated computational analysis using
                     gene prediction method: Protein Homology."
                     /codon_start=1
                     /transl_table=11
                     /product="DUF222 domain-containing protein"
                     /protein_id="TFB34218.1"
                     /translation="MFDQVRGRMPSPEAIAHFDERFECHAPRTTRVSAAFIDRICSAT
                     RAENRAAAAQLVALGELFAYRWSRCGGREEWVMDTMAAVAAEVAAALRISQGLAASRL
                     RYARAMRERLPKTAEVFSAGDIGYLMFATIVYRTDLIVDPDVLAAVDAQLAANVARWP
                     SMTKARLAGQVDKIVARADADAVRRRKEYQAQRQFWVGESQDGVCQIGGSLLAVDAHA
                     LDARLSALAGTVCEHDPRSREQRRADALGALAGGADRLGCGCGRADCAAGKRPAAPPV
                     VIHLIAEAATINGTGSAPASQMNADGLITAELVAELAKTATLVPLVHPGDAPPEPGYA
                     PSKALADFVRCRDLTCRWPGCDEPATNCDLDHT"
ORIGIN      
        1 atcgtatgat ccaggtcgca attggtggcg ggctcatcac agccgggcca gcgacacgtc
       61 agatcccggc agcgaacgaa atcggcgagc gctttcgacg gcgcataccc cggctcgggc
      121 ggcgcatcgc cgggatgaac cagcggcacc agcgtggccg tcttggccag ctcggccacc
      181 agttcggcgg tgatcagccc gtcggcgttc atctgcgatg ccggcgccga gcccgtgcca
      241 ttgatcgtgg ccgcctcggc gatcaggtga atcaccaccg gcggggccgc aggccgcttc
      301 ccggccgcac aatcagcgcg cccacagcca cagcccagcc gatcggcccc gcccgccaac
      361 gcccccaacg cgtccgcgcg gcgctgctca cggctgcgcg gatcgtgctc acacacggtg
      421 cccgccaacg cgctcaaccg cgcatcgagg gcgtgtgcgt cgacggccaa caggctgcca
      481 ccgatctggc acacaccgtc ttggctttcc ccgacccaga actggcgctg ggcctgatac
      541 tccttgcgcc gccgcaccgc atcggcatcg gcacgcgcca cgatcttatc gacctgccca
      601 gccaggcggg ccttggtcat cgagggccaa cgcgccacat tggcggccaa ctgcgcatcc
      661 accgccgcca aaacatcagg gtcaacgatc aagtcggtgc gatacacaat cgtggcaaac
      721 atcagatagc cgatgtcgcc ggcgctaaac acctcagccg tcttaggcag ccgctcacgc
      781 atcgcccgcg cataccgcaa ccggctggcc gccagaccct gactgatccg caacgccgcc
      841 gccacctcgg cggccaccgc cgccatggtg tccatcaccc actcctcgcg gcccccgcaa
      901 cgcgaccacc gataggcgaa caactccccc aacgccacca actgcgccgc agcggcccgg
      961 ttttcggccc gagtcgccga gcagatccga tcgatgaacg ccgccgacac cctcgtggtc
     1021 cgcggagcat ggcattcaaa ccgctcatca aaatgagcga tcgcctccgg tgaaggcatg
     1081 cgcccccgca cctgatcgaa catactttcg atactacca
//
LOCUS       SMOE01000045            1166 bp    DNA     linear   BCT 26-MAR-2019
DEFINITION  Mycobacterium tuberculosis strain SBH162 Contig45, whole genome
            shotgun sequence.
ACCESSION   SMOE01000045 SMOE01000000
VERSION     SMOE01000045.1
DBLINK      BioProject: PRJNA524470
            BioSample: SAMN11026786
KEYWORDS    WGS.
SOURCE      Mycobacterium tuberculosis
  ORGANISM  Mycobacterium tuberculosis
            Bacteria; Actinobacteria; Corynebacteriales; Mycobacteriaceae;
            Mycobacterium; Mycobacterium tuberculosis complex.
REFERENCE   1  (bases 1 to 1166)
  AUTHORS   Jani,J., Mustapha,Z.A., Jamal,N., Stanis,C.S., Chin,K.L., Avoi,R.,
            Naing,O.T., Rick Ong,T.H., Gantul,V. and Ahmed,K.
  TITLE     Whole Genome Sequencing Of Rifampicin Resistance of Mycobacterium
            tuberculosis strain SBH162 in Sabah, Malaysia
  JOURNAL   Unpublished
REFERENCE   2  (bases 1 to 1166)
  AUTHORS   Jani,J., Mustapha,Z.A., Jamal,N., Stanis,C.S., Chin,K.L., Avoi,R.,
            Naing,O.T., Rick Ong,T.H., Gantul,V. and Ahmed,K.
  TITLE     Direct Submission
  JOURNAL   Submitted (08-MAR-2019) Tuberculosis, Borneo Medical and Health
            Research Centre, Jalan UMS, Kota Kinabalu, Sabah 88400, Malaysia
COMMENT     Bacteria and source DNA available from SBH162.
            Annotation was added by the NCBI Prokaryotic Genome Annotation
            Pipeline (released 2013). Information about the Pipeline can be
            found here: https://www.ncbi.nlm.nih.gov/genome/annotation_prok/
            
            ##Genome-Assembly-Data-START##
            Assembly Method        :: SPAdes v. FEB-2019
            Genome Representation  :: Full
            Expected Final Version :: Yes
            Genome Coverage        :: 332.0x
            Sequencing Technology  :: Illumina HiSeq
            ##Genome-Assembly-Data-END##
            
            ##Genome-Annotation-Data-START##
            Annotation Provider               :: NCBI
            Annotation Date                   :: 03/11/2019 20:54:20
            Annotation Pipeline               :: NCBI Prokaryotic Genome
                                                 Annotation Pipeline
            Annotation Method                 :: Best-placed reference protein
                                                 set; GeneMarkS-2+
            Annotation Software revision      :: 4.8
            Features Annotated                :: Gene; CDS; rRNA; tRNA; ncRNA;
                                                 repeat_region
            Genes (total)                     :: 4,306
            CDSs (total)                      :: 4,254
            Genes (coding)                    :: 4,147
            CDSs (with protein)               :: 4,147
            Genes (RNA)                       :: 52
            rRNAs                             :: 1, 1, 2 (5S, 16S, 23S)
            complete rRNAs                    :: 1, 1, 1 (5S, 16S, 23S)
            partial rRNAs                     :: 1 (23S)
            tRNAs                             :: 45
            ncRNAs                            :: 3
            Pseudo Genes (total)              :: 107
            CDSs (without protein)            :: 107
            Pseudo Genes (ambiguous residues) :: 0 of 107
            Pseudo Genes (frameshifted)       :: 49 of 107
            Pseudo Genes (incomplete)         :: 65 of 107
            Pseudo Genes (internal stop)      :: 19 of 107
            Pseudo Genes (multiple problems)  :: 21 of 107
            CRISPR Arrays                     :: 2
            ##Genome-Annotation-Data-END##
FEATURES             Location/Qualifiers
     source          1..1166
                     /organism="Mycobacterium tuberculosis"
                     /mol_type="genomic DNA"
                     /submitter_seqid="Contig45"
                     /strain="SBH162"
                     /isolation_source="sputum"
                     /host="Homo sapiens"
                     /db_xref="taxon:1773"
                     /country="Malaysia: Sabah"
                     /lat_lon="5.980 N 116.07 E"
                     /collection_date="2018"
                     /collected_by="Jaeyres"
                     /note="genotype: Lineage 4"
     gene            29..862
                     /locus_tag="EZX46_00265"
     CDS             29..862
                     /locus_tag="EZX46_00265"
                     /inference="COORDINATES: similar to AA
                     sequence:RefSeq:NP_215330.1"
                     /note="Derived by automated computational analysis using
                     gene prediction method: Protein Homology."
                     /codon_start=1
                     /transl_table=11
                     /product="sulfurtransferase"
                     /protein_id="TFB34215.1"
                     /translation="MARCDVLVSADWAESNLHAPKVVFVEVDEDTSAYDRDHIAGAIK
                     LDWRTDLQDPVKRDFVDAQQFSKLLSERGIANEDTVILYGGNNNWFAAYAYWYFKLYG
                     HEKVKLLDGGRKKWELDGRPLSSDPVSRPVTSYTASPPDNTIRAFRDEVLAAINVKNL
                     IDVRSPDEFSGKILAPAHLPQEQSQRPGHIPGAINVPWSRAANEDGTFKSDEELAKLY
                     ADAGLDNSKETIAYCRIGERSSHTWFVLRELLGHQNVKNYDGSWTEYGSLVGAPIELG
                     S"
     gene            864..1166
                     /locus_tag="EZX46_00270"
     CDS             864..1166
                     /locus_tag="EZX46_00270"
                     /inference="COORDINATES: similar to AA
                     sequence:RefSeq:NP_215329.1"
                     /note="Derived by automated computational analysis using
                     gene prediction method: Protein Homology."
                     /codon_start=1
                     /transl_table=11
                     /product="DUF1416 domain-containing protein"
                     /protein_id="TFB34216.1"
                     /translation="MCSGPKQGLTLPASVDLEKETVITGRVVDGDGQAVGGAFVRLLD
                     SSDEFTAEVVASATGDFRFFAAPGSWTLRALSAAGNGDAVVQPSGAGIHEVDVKIT"
ORIGIN      
        1 caccgaacta tgcgaaagga ttcccgccat ggcacgctgc gatgtcctgg tctccgccga
       61 ctgggcggag agcaatctgc acgcgccgaa ggtcgttttc gtcgaagtgg acgaggacac
      121 cagtgcatat gaccgtgacc atattgccgg cgcgatcaag ttggactggc gcaccgacct
      181 gcaggatccg gtcaaacgtg acttcgtcga cgcccagcaa ttctccaagc tgctgtccga
      241 gcgtggcatc gccaacgagg acacggtgat cctgtacggc ggcaacaaca attggttcgc
      301 cgcctacgcg tactggtatt tcaagctcta cggccatgag aaggtcaagt tgctcgacgg
      361 cggccgcaag aagtgggagc tcgacggacg cccgctgtcc agcgacccgg tcagccggcc
      421 ggtgacctcc tacaccgcct ccccgccgga taacacgatt cgggcattcc gcgacgaggt
      481 cctggcggcc atcaacgtca agaacctcat cgacgtgcgc tctcccgacg agttctccgg
      541 caagatcctg gcccccgcgc acctgccgca ggaacaaagc cagcggcccg gacacattcc
      601 tggtgccatc aacgtgccgt ggagcagggc cgccaacgag gacggcacct tcaagtccga
      661 tgaggagttg gccaagcttt acgccgacgc cggcctagac aacagcaagg aaacgattgc
      721 ctactgccga atcggggaac ggtcctcgca cacctggttc gtgttgcggg aattactcgg
      781 acaccaaaac gtcaagaact acgacggcag ttggacagaa tacggctccc tggtgggcgc
      841 cccgatcgag ttgggaagct gatatgtgct ctggacccaa gcaaggactg acattgccgg
      901 ccagcgtcga cctggaaaaa gaaacggtga tcaccggccg cgtagtggac ggtgacggcc
      961 aggccgtggg cggcgcgttc gtgcggctgc tggactcctc cgacgagttc accgcggagg
     1021 tcgtcgcgtc ggccaccggc gatttccggt tcttcgccgc gcccggatcc tggacgctgc
     1081 gcgcgctgtc ggcggccggc aacggcgacg cggtggtgca gccctcgggc gcgggcatcc
     1141 acgaggtaga cgtcaagatc acctga
//
LOCUS       SMOE01000046            1248 bp    DNA     linear   BCT 26-MAR-2019
DEFINITION  Mycobacterium tuberculosis strain SBH162 Contig46, whole genome
            shotgun sequence.
ACCESSION   SMOE01000046 SMOE01000000
VERSION     SMOE01000046.1
DBLINK      BioProject: PRJNA524470
            BioSample: SAMN11026786
KEYWORDS    WGS.
SOURCE      Mycobacterium tuberculosis
  ORGANISM  Mycobacterium tuberculosis
            Bacteria; Actinobacteria; Corynebacteriales; Mycobacteriaceae;
            Mycobacterium; Mycobacterium tuberculosis complex.
REFERENCE   1  (bases 1 to 1248)
  AUTHORS   Jani,J., Mustapha,Z.A., Jamal,N., Stanis,C.S., Chin,K.L., Avoi,R.,
            Naing,O.T., Rick Ong,T.H., Gantul,V. and Ahmed,K.
  TITLE     Whole Genome Sequencing Of Rifampicin Resistance of Mycobacterium
            tuberculosis strain SBH162 in Sabah, Malaysia
  JOURNAL   Unpublished
REFERENCE   2  (bases 1 to 1248)
  AUTHORS   Jani,J., Mustapha,Z.A., Jamal,N., Stanis,C.S., Chin,K.L., Avoi,R.,
            Naing,O.T., Rick Ong,T.H., Gantul,V. and Ahmed,K.
  TITLE     Direct Submission
  JOURNAL   Submitted (08-MAR-2019) Tuberculosis, Borneo Medical and Health
            Research Centre, Jalan UMS, Kota Kinabalu, Sabah 88400, Malaysia
COMMENT     Bacteria and source DNA available from SBH162.
            Annotation was added by the NCBI Prokaryotic Genome Annotation
            Pipeline (released 2013). Information about the Pipeline can be
            found here: https://www.ncbi.nlm.nih.gov/genome/annotation_prok/
            
            ##Genome-Assembly-Data-START##
            Assembly Method        :: SPAdes v. FEB-2019
            Genome Representation  :: Full
            Expected Final Version :: Yes
            Genome Coverage        :: 332.0x
            Sequencing Technology  :: Illumina HiSeq
            ##Genome-Assembly-Data-END##
            
            ##Genome-Annotation-Data-START##
            Annotation Provider               :: NCBI
            Annotation Date                   :: 03/11/2019 20:54:20
            Annotation Pipeline               :: NCBI Prokaryotic Genome
                                                 Annotation Pipeline
            Annotation Method                 :: Best-placed reference protein
                                                 set; GeneMarkS-2+
            Annotation Software revision      :: 4.8
            Features Annotated                :: Gene; CDS; rRNA; tRNA; ncRNA;
                                                 repeat_region
            Genes (total)                     :: 4,306
            CDSs (total)                      :: 4,254
            Genes (coding)                    :: 4,147
            CDSs (with protein)               :: 4,147
            Genes (RNA)                       :: 52
            rRNAs                             :: 1, 1, 2 (5S, 16S, 23S)
            complete rRNAs                    :: 1, 1, 1 (5S, 16S, 23S)
            partial rRNAs                     :: 1 (23S)
            tRNAs                             :: 45
            ncRNAs                            :: 3
            Pseudo Genes (total)              :: 107
            CDSs (without protein)            :: 107
            Pseudo Genes (ambiguous residues) :: 0 of 107
            Pseudo Genes (frameshifted)       :: 49 of 107
            Pseudo Genes (incomplete)         :: 65 of 107
            Pseudo Genes (internal stop)      :: 19 of 107
            Pseudo Genes (multiple problems)  :: 21 of 107
            CRISPR Arrays                     :: 2
            ##Genome-Annotation-Data-END##
FEATURES             Location/Qualifiers
     source          1..1248
                     /organism="Mycobacterium tuberculosis"
                     /mol_type="genomic DNA"
                     /submitter_seqid="Contig46"
                     /strain="SBH162"
                     /isolation_source="sputum"
                     /host="Homo sapiens"
                     /db_xref="taxon:1773"
                     /country="Malaysia: Sabah"
                     /lat_lon="5.980 N 116.07 E"
                     /collection_date="2018"
                     /collected_by="Jaeyres"
                     /note="genotype: Lineage 4"
     gene            complement(137..340)
                     /locus_tag="EZX46_00275"
     CDS             complement(137..340)
                     /locus_tag="EZX46_00275"
                     /inference="COORDINATES: similar to AA
                     sequence:RefSeq:WP_003902396.1"
                     /note="Derived by automated computational analysis using
                     gene prediction method: Protein Homology."
                     /codon_start=1
                     /transl_table=11
                     /product="PE family protein"
                     /protein_id="TFB34211.1"
                     /translation="MRNLRRRRLRLGNRSYLQQLIEQKSGRWVWEAPKEGVCVVTLSV
                     VPEGLAAASAAVEALTARLAAAH"
     gene            complement(519..809)
                     /locus_tag="EZX46_00280"
     CDS             complement(519..809)
                     /locus_tag="EZX46_00280"
                     /inference="COORDINATES: similar to AA
                     sequence:RefSeq:NP_217535.1"
                     /note="Derived by automated computational analysis using
                     gene prediction method: Protein Homology."
                     /codon_start=1
                     /transl_table=11
                     /product="ESAT-6-like protein EsxR"
                     /protein_id="TFB34212.1"
                     /translation="MSQIMYNYPAMMAHAGDMAGYAGTLQSLGADIASEQAVLSSAWQ
                     GDTGITYQGWQTQWNQALEDLVRAYQSMSGTHESNTMAMLARDGAEAAKWGG"
     gene            complement(844..1137)
                     /locus_tag="EZX46_00285"
     CDS             complement(844..1137)
                     /locus_tag="EZX46_00285"
                     /inference="COORDINATES: similar to AA
                     sequence:RefSeq:YP_177919.1"
                     /note="Derived by automated computational analysis using
                     gene prediction method: Protein Homology."
                     /codon_start=1
                     /transl_table=11
                     /product="type VII secretion protein EsxS"
                     /protein_id="TFB34213.1"
                     /translation="MSLLDAHIPQLIASHTAFAAKAGLMRHTIGQAEQQAMSAQAFHQ
                     GESAAAFQGAHARFVAAAAKVNTLLDIAQANLGEAAGTYVAADAAAASSYTGF"
ORIGIN      
        1 cagcgccgaa tgcacctccg gcggcgacgc caaccacacc ggcgccgtca caacgaccca
       61 cccgaaacca gatacgtgcc caggacaccg aactcgaccg tgcggtgcga ggacaccgga
      121 tcacccgcta gcggaatcaa tgtgcggcgg ccagccgtgc ggtcaacgcc tccaccgccg
      181 cactggcggc cgccaaaccc tcaggaacca cgctcagcgt caccacgcac actccttcct
      241 taggcgcctc ccacacccat ctcccggatt tttgctctat caactgttgt aaatagctac
      301 gattacccag gcgtagacga cgacgccgca gattcctcac acccgcgcct gcgcaattgg
      361 ccacgcacca ccgccggcag cgaggccgcc agccacacac caagctcctc gccgaccaca
      421 tcggctaccg gatccaccaa cagcgcaacg gcattcggat gggggcccat caaacccacc
      481 gatcatcccg gcgtcgccga ccacgcccgc gccgtgtgct agccgcccca cttggcggct
      541 tcggccccat ctcgagccaa catcgccatg gtgttggact catgggtgcc agacatcgac
      601 tgataggccc gcaccagatc ctctagggcc tggttccact gggtctgcca gccctgatac
      661 gtgatcccgg tatcaccctg ccaagcactg gacagcacgg cctgctcact ggcgatatcg
      721 gcccccaagc tctgcagcgt gcccgcataa ccggccatgt ccccggcatg agccatcatc
      781 gccggatagt tgtacataat ctgcgacatc acaaacccct tttcattccg agcagcgact
      841 tttttaaaac ccggtgtagc tggacgcggc ggcggcatcg gcggccacat acgtgcccgc
      901 ggcctcaccc aaattggctt gcgcgatatc cagcaaggta ttgaccttgg cggccgcggc
      961 cacaaaccgg gcatgcgcac cctgaaacgc cgccgcggac tctccctgat gaaacgcctg
     1021 cgccgacatc gcctgctgct cggcctgacc gatcgtatgc cgcatcaacc ccgccttagc
     1081 ggcaaacgcc gtatgcgaag cgatcaactg cggaatatgg gcatccaaca aactcatcac
     1141 aattccttcc aattcgaatc accaattact cgccgtcaga tcgtcaaact gacaccaacc
     1201 ccccatcacc ggccacaccg accaaatccg gcccccagct gcccggca
//
LOCUS       SMOE01000047            1316 bp    DNA     linear   BCT 26-MAR-2019
DEFINITION  Mycobacterium tuberculosis strain SBH162 Contig47, whole genome
            shotgun sequence.
ACCESSION   SMOE01000047 SMOE01000000
VERSION     SMOE01000047.1
DBLINK      BioProject: PRJNA524470
            BioSample: SAMN11026786
KEYWORDS    WGS.
SOURCE      Mycobacterium tuberculosis
  ORGANISM  Mycobacterium tuberculosis
            Bacteria; Actinobacteria; Corynebacteriales; Mycobacteriaceae;
            Mycobacterium; Mycobacterium tuberculosis complex.
REFERENCE   1  (bases 1 to 1316)
  AUTHORS   Jani,J., Mustapha,Z.A., Jamal,N., Stanis,C.S., Chin,K.L., Avoi,R.,
            Naing,O.T., Rick Ong,T.H., Gantul,V. and Ahmed,K.
  TITLE     Whole Genome Sequencing Of Rifampicin Resistance of Mycobacterium
            tuberculosis strain SBH162 in Sabah, Malaysia
  JOURNAL   Unpublished
REFERENCE   2  (bases 1 to 1316)
  AUTHORS   Jani,J., Mustapha,Z.A., Jamal,N., Stanis,C.S., Chin,K.L., Avoi,R.,
            Naing,O.T., Rick Ong,T.H., Gantul,V. and Ahmed,K.
  TITLE     Direct Submission
  JOURNAL   Submitted (08-MAR-2019) Tuberculosis, Borneo Medical and Health
            Research Centre, Jalan UMS, Kota Kinabalu, Sabah 88400, Malaysia
COMMENT     Bacteria and source DNA available from SBH162.
            Annotation was added by the NCBI Prokaryotic Genome Annotation
            Pipeline (released 2013). Information about the Pipeline can be
            found here: https://www.ncbi.nlm.nih.gov/genome/annotation_prok/
            
            ##Genome-Assembly-Data-START##
            Assembly Method        :: SPAdes v. FEB-2019
            Genome Representation  :: Full
            Expected Final Version :: Yes
            Genome Coverage        :: 332.0x
            Sequencing Technology  :: Illumina HiSeq
            ##Genome-Assembly-Data-END##
            
            ##Genome-Annotation-Data-START##
            Annotation Provider               :: NCBI
            Annotation Date                   :: 03/11/2019 20:54:20
            Annotation Pipeline               :: NCBI Prokaryotic Genome
                                                 Annotation Pipeline
            Annotation Method                 :: Best-placed reference protein
                                                 set; GeneMarkS-2+
            Annotation Software revision      :: 4.8
            Features Annotated                :: Gene; CDS; rRNA; tRNA; ncRNA;
                                                 repeat_region
            Genes (total)                     :: 4,306
            CDSs (total)                      :: 4,254
            Genes (coding)                    :: 4,147
            CDSs (with protein)               :: 4,147
            Genes (RNA)                       :: 52
            rRNAs                             :: 1, 1, 2 (5S, 16S, 23S)
            complete rRNAs                    :: 1, 1, 1 (5S, 16S, 23S)
            partial rRNAs                     :: 1 (23S)
            tRNAs                             :: 45
            ncRNAs                            :: 3
            Pseudo Genes (total)              :: 107
            CDSs (without protein)            :: 107
            Pseudo Genes (ambiguous residues) :: 0 of 107
            Pseudo Genes (frameshifted)       :: 49 of 107
            Pseudo Genes (incomplete)         :: 65 of 107
            Pseudo Genes (internal stop)      :: 19 of 107
            Pseudo Genes (multiple problems)  :: 21 of 107
            CRISPR Arrays                     :: 2
            ##Genome-Annotation-Data-END##
FEATURES             Location/Qualifiers
     source          1..1316
                     /organism="Mycobacterium tuberculosis"
                     /mol_type="genomic DNA"
                     /submitter_seqid="Contig47"
                     /strain="SBH162"
                     /isolation_source="sputum"
                     /host="Homo sapiens"
                     /db_xref="taxon:1773"
                     /country="Malaysia: Sabah"
                     /lat_lon="5.980 N 116.07 E"
                     /collection_date="2018"
                     /collected_by="Jaeyres"
                     /note="genotype: Lineage 4"
     gene            complement(1..1074)
                     /locus_tag="EZX46_00290"
                     /pseudo
     CDS             complement(1..1074)
                     /locus_tag="EZX46_00290"
                     /inference="COORDINATES: similar to AA
                     sequence:RefSeq:NP_217844.1"
                     /note="internal stop; incomplete; missing C-terminus;
                     Derived by automated computational analysis using gene
                     prediction method: Protein Homology."
                     /pseudo
                     /codon_start=1
                     /transl_table=11
                     /product="IS110-like element IS1547 family transposase"
ORIGIN      
        1 cgagcaatag ctcctatggc aagcggccgc gggttgggtg tgttcggagc tgggctggtg
       61 gacggtgcgc agggcctgga agacggtgcg ggctaggcgg cgtttgaggc agcgtagtgc
      121 tgcgcgtttg gttttcccgg cgtcttgcag cctttggtag taggcctggc cccggctgtc
      181 ggtcatccgg atttgggtca gtgcgatgcg gtgtagggcg gcgttgagct ggcggttgcc
      241 cgagcggctg agccgcatct ggccggcggt gttgcccgac cacaccggga tgggagccac
      301 tgcggcatgg caggcgaagg cggcttcgct tttgaaccgg gtcactccgg cggcttcgcc
      361 gacgattttg gctgcagtca gctccgcgca gccagggatt tccagcagtg cgggggcgac
      421 ctggtggact cgggcgctga tgcgctgggc tagggtgttg atctcgccgg tgagccggat
      481 gatgtcggtc agctcggcgc gcgcgagttc ggcgaccaat cctggctggg tgtccagcca
      541 ggtccgcagg gcctgctggt gcttggcggc atcgagcgag cgtgctgccg gtgcccgctc
      601 gggatcgagt tcatggacga gccagcgcaa ccggttgatc gccgacgtgc gttgggccac
      661 aaggacatct cgacggtcag tcaacaactt caactcccgc gacgtctcgt cgtgggtggc
      721 caggggtagg tcggtttcac gcagcaccgc ccgcgccacc gccagcgcat cgatcggatc
      781 cgacttgccc cgactgcgcg ccgacttgcg ggtctgggcc atcagcttgg tgggtacccg
      841 caccacctgc tggccggccg ccagtaggtc acgctccaga cgcgccgaca tgttgcggca
      901 gtcctcgatg cctcagatca gctcgaggcc gaactgttca cgggcccaca tgatggctgt
      961 ggcgtgcccg gccgtggtgg ccttgacggt cttctcaccg agttggcgac ccacttcgtc
     1021 ggtggccaca aaggtgtggc tgtacttgtg cgcatcggtt ccaacaacaa ccatggtggt
     1081 tgcctccttc acttgagggg gtgttgaggt tgggccggtc ggcggacaca tctcagtcgg
     1141 ggcgaaagcc acgctcctat caagtcacgc cggccggtcc ttctcaccta gtgccggcaa
     1201 tactgctcaa cgccaacccc aagaggacgg cagacgcaaa gtgagccaga caccaggtga
     1261 tccggaacaa accaccgcga cacggcgtct gtcacaccga cacacccacc tcgcgg
//
LOCUS       SMOE01000048            1339 bp    DNA     linear   BCT 26-MAR-2019
DEFINITION  Mycobacterium tuberculosis strain SBH162 Contig48, whole genome
            shotgun sequence.
ACCESSION   SMOE01000048 SMOE01000000
VERSION     SMOE01000048.1
DBLINK      BioProject: PRJNA524470
            BioSample: SAMN11026786
KEYWORDS    WGS.
SOURCE      Mycobacterium tuberculosis
  ORGANISM  Mycobacterium tuberculosis
            Bacteria; Actinobacteria; Corynebacteriales; Mycobacteriaceae;
            Mycobacterium; Mycobacterium tuberculosis complex.
REFERENCE   1  (bases 1 to 1339)
  AUTHORS   Jani,J., Mustapha,Z.A., Jamal,N., Stanis,C.S., Chin,K.L., Avoi,R.,
            Naing,O.T., Rick Ong,T.H., Gantul,V. and Ahmed,K.
  TITLE     Whole Genome Sequencing Of Rifampicin Resistance of Mycobacterium
            tuberculosis strain SBH162 in Sabah, Malaysia
  JOURNAL   Unpublished
REFERENCE   2  (bases 1 to 1339)
  AUTHORS   Jani,J., Mustapha,Z.A., Jamal,N., Stanis,C.S., Chin,K.L., Avoi,R.,
            Naing,O.T., Rick Ong,T.H., Gantul,V. and Ahmed,K.
  TITLE     Direct Submission
  JOURNAL   Submitted (08-MAR-2019) Tuberculosis, Borneo Medical and Health
            Research Centre, Jalan UMS, Kota Kinabalu, Sabah 88400, Malaysia
COMMENT     Bacteria and source DNA available from SBH162.
            Annotation was added by the NCBI Prokaryotic Genome Annotation
            Pipeline (released 2013). Information about the Pipeline can be
            found here: https://www.ncbi.nlm.nih.gov/genome/annotation_prok/
            
            ##Genome-Assembly-Data-START##
            Assembly Method        :: SPAdes v. FEB-2019
            Genome Representation  :: Full
            Expected Final Version :: Yes
            Genome Coverage        :: 332.0x
            Sequencing Technology  :: Illumina HiSeq
            ##Genome-Assembly-Data-END##
            
            ##Genome-Annotation-Data-START##
            Annotation Provider               :: NCBI
            Annotation Date                   :: 03/11/2019 20:54:20
            Annotation Pipeline               :: NCBI Prokaryotic Genome
                                                 Annotation Pipeline
            Annotation Method                 :: Best-placed reference protein
                                                 set; GeneMarkS-2+
            Annotation Software revision      :: 4.8
            Features Annotated                :: Gene; CDS; rRNA; tRNA; ncRNA;
                                                 repeat_region
            Genes (total)                     :: 4,306
            CDSs (total)                      :: 4,254
            Genes (coding)                    :: 4,147
            CDSs (with protein)               :: 4,147
            Genes (RNA)                       :: 52
            rRNAs                             :: 1, 1, 2 (5S, 16S, 23S)
            complete rRNAs                    :: 1, 1, 1 (5S, 16S, 23S)
            partial rRNAs                     :: 1 (23S)
            tRNAs                             :: 45
            ncRNAs                            :: 3
            Pseudo Genes (total)              :: 107
            CDSs (without protein)            :: 107
            Pseudo Genes (ambiguous residues) :: 0 of 107
            Pseudo Genes (frameshifted)       :: 49 of 107
            Pseudo Genes (incomplete)         :: 65 of 107
            Pseudo Genes (internal stop)      :: 19 of 107
            Pseudo Genes (multiple problems)  :: 21 of 107
            CRISPR Arrays                     :: 2
            ##Genome-Annotation-Data-END##
FEATURES             Location/Qualifiers
     source          1..1339
                     /organism="Mycobacterium tuberculosis"
                     /mol_type="genomic DNA"
                     /submitter_seqid="Contig48"
                     /strain="SBH162"
                     /isolation_source="sputum"
                     /host="Homo sapiens"
                     /db_xref="taxon:1773"
                     /country="Malaysia: Sabah"
                     /lat_lon="5.980 N 116.07 E"
                     /collection_date="2018"
                     /collected_by="Jaeyres"
                     /note="genotype: Lineage 4"
     gene            93..1262
                     /gene="moeB"
                     /locus_tag="EZX46_00295"
     CDS             93..1262
                     /gene="moeB"
                     /locus_tag="EZX46_00295"
                     /inference="COORDINATES: similar to AA
                     sequence:RefSeq:YP_177929.1"
                     /note="Derived by automated computational analysis using
                     gene prediction method: Protein Homology."
                     /codon_start=1
                     /transl_table=11
                     /product="molybdopterin-synthase adenylyltransferase MoeB"
                     /protein_id="TFB34210.1"
                     /translation="MTEALIPAPSQISLTRDEVRRYSRHLIIPDIGVNGQQRLKDARV
                     LCIGAGGLGSPALLYLAAAGVGTIGIIDGDHVDESNLQRQIIHGTSDVGRPKVESAAE
                     AVAEINPHVRVTQYREMLTHDNALEIFGDHDLIVDGTDNFTTRYLINDAAVLAGKPYV
                     WGSIYRFNGQTSVFWPGRGPCYRCLHPAPPPPGLVPSCAEGGVLGAICATIASIQVTE
                     VLKLLTGVGTPLVGRLLMYEALDATYHQIRIAKNPDCAICGDAPTITELVDDSVSCAS
                     TQSVDPELVISCDELRTKQQSDQNFLLVDVREPAEFDIAHIPGSILIPKGEIGSAAGL
                     AQLPLDKEIVLYCKSGIRSAQALTTLKAAGLHNVKHLDGGIAEWTRTIDSSLLVY"
ORIGIN      
        1 gcactgacca cctagactgc cacccgaagg atcacgcgag gaaccttcac tcgtacacca
       61 cgtccctggc cttggccagg aggagagcaa tcatgactga agccttgatc ccggcaccgt
      121 cgcagatatc gctgacccgc gatgaggtgc gcaggtacag caggcacctc atcatcccgg
      181 atatcggcgt caacggccaa cagcggctga aggatgcgcg cgtattgtgt atcggcgccg
      241 gaggattggg ttcgcctgct ctcctgtatc ttgcggccgc cggagtcggt accatcggca
      301 tcatcgatgg agaccacgtg gatgagtcga atctgcaacg ccaaatcatt catggcacat
      361 ccgacgtggg taggccgaaa gtagaatcag cagccgaggc ggtggcggaa atcaacccgc
      421 acgtccgggt gacgcaatat cgcgaaatgc tcacccacga caacgcactg gaaatttttg
      481 gcgatcacga cctcattgtt gacggcacag acaacttcac gacgcgctac ctgatcaatg
      541 atgccgcggt cttggccggc aaaccatatg tttgggggtc gatctaccga ttcaacggcc
      601 agaccagtgt gttttggccc ggccgggggc cgtgttatcg atgccttcat ccagctccgc
      661 ccccgcccgg attggtgccg tcgtgcgctg aaggcggtgt actcggtgcc atctgcgcca
      721 cgattgcgtc gatccaggta actgaagtgc tgaagctcct taccggagtc ggaactcccc
      781 tcgtcggtcg cctgctcatg tatgaagctc tcgacgcgac ataccatcaa atccggatcg
      841 cgaagaatcc tgactgcgcc atttgcggcg atgcgcccac gatcaccgaa ttggtagatg
      901 acagcgtcag ctgcgcatcg acacaatcgg tggatcccga actagtgatc agttgtgatg
      961 agttgcgaac caaacagcag tcggaccaga acttcctctt ggtcgacgtg cgagagcccg
     1021 ccgagttcga catcgcgcac attccgggca gcatcttgat acccaaaggc gaaatcggct
     1081 cggcggcggg cctagcccag ctaccgctgg acaaggaaat tgtcctgtac tgcaagagtg
     1141 gaatccgatc ggcccaggcg ctaaccacgt tgaaagcagc cggactgcac aacgtgaagc
     1201 atctcgacgg cggtatcgcg gagtggacac gaaccatcga ctcctccttg ttggtgtact
     1261 agcaccgaac tatgcgaaag gattcccgcc atggcacgct gcgatgtcct ggtctccgcc
     1321 gactgggcgg agagcaatc
//
LOCUS       SMOE01000049            1355 bp    DNA     linear   BCT 26-MAR-2019
DEFINITION  Mycobacterium tuberculosis strain SBH162 Contig49, whole genome
            shotgun sequence.
ACCESSION   SMOE01000049 SMOE01000000
VERSION     SMOE01000049.1
DBLINK      BioProject: PRJNA524470
            BioSample: SAMN11026786
KEYWORDS    WGS.
SOURCE      Mycobacterium tuberculosis
  ORGANISM  Mycobacterium tuberculosis
            Bacteria; Actinobacteria; Corynebacteriales; Mycobacteriaceae;
            Mycobacterium; Mycobacterium tuberculosis complex.
REFERENCE   1  (bases 1 to 1355)
  AUTHORS   Jani,J., Mustapha,Z.A., Jamal,N., Stanis,C.S., Chin,K.L., Avoi,R.,
            Naing,O.T., Rick Ong,T.H., Gantul,V. and Ahmed,K.
  TITLE     Whole Genome Sequencing Of Rifampicin Resistance of Mycobacterium
            tuberculosis strain SBH162 in Sabah, Malaysia
  JOURNAL   Unpublished
REFERENCE   2  (bases 1 to 1355)
  AUTHORS   Jani,J., Mustapha,Z.A., Jamal,N., Stanis,C.S., Chin,K.L., Avoi,R.,
            Naing,O.T., Rick Ong,T.H., Gantul,V. and Ahmed,K.
  TITLE     Direct Submission
  JOURNAL   Submitted (08-MAR-2019) Tuberculosis, Borneo Medical and Health
            Research Centre, Jalan UMS, Kota Kinabalu, Sabah 88400, Malaysia
COMMENT     Bacteria and source DNA available from SBH162.
            Annotation was added by the NCBI Prokaryotic Genome Annotation
            Pipeline (released 2013). Information about the Pipeline can be
            found here: https://www.ncbi.nlm.nih.gov/genome/annotation_prok/
            
            ##Genome-Assembly-Data-START##
            Assembly Method        :: SPAdes v. FEB-2019
            Genome Representation  :: Full
            Expected Final Version :: Yes
            Genome Coverage        :: 332.0x
            Sequencing Technology  :: Illumina HiSeq
            ##Genome-Assembly-Data-END##
            
            ##Genome-Annotation-Data-START##
            Annotation Provider               :: NCBI
            Annotation Date                   :: 03/11/2019 20:54:20
            Annotation Pipeline               :: NCBI Prokaryotic Genome
                                                 Annotation Pipeline
            Annotation Method                 :: Best-placed reference protein
                                                 set; GeneMarkS-2+
            Annotation Software revision      :: 4.8
            Features Annotated                :: Gene; CDS; rRNA; tRNA; ncRNA;
                                                 repeat_region
            Genes (total)                     :: 4,306
            CDSs (total)                      :: 4,254
            Genes (coding)                    :: 4,147
            CDSs (with protein)               :: 4,147
            Genes (RNA)                       :: 52
            rRNAs                             :: 1, 1, 2 (5S, 16S, 23S)
            complete rRNAs                    :: 1, 1, 1 (5S, 16S, 23S)
            partial rRNAs                     :: 1 (23S)
            tRNAs                             :: 45
            ncRNAs                            :: 3
            Pseudo Genes (total)              :: 107
            CDSs (without protein)            :: 107
            Pseudo Genes (ambiguous residues) :: 0 of 107
            Pseudo Genes (frameshifted)       :: 49 of 107
            Pseudo Genes (incomplete)         :: 65 of 107
            Pseudo Genes (internal stop)      :: 19 of 107
            Pseudo Genes (multiple problems)  :: 21 of 107
            CRISPR Arrays                     :: 2
            ##Genome-Annotation-Data-END##
FEATURES             Location/Qualifiers
     source          1..1355
                     /organism="Mycobacterium tuberculosis"
                     /mol_type="genomic DNA"
                     /submitter_seqid="Contig49"
                     /strain="SBH162"
                     /isolation_source="sputum"
                     /host="Homo sapiens"
                     /db_xref="taxon:1773"
                     /country="Malaysia: Sabah"
                     /lat_lon="5.980 N 116.07 E"
                     /collection_date="2018"
                     /collected_by="Jaeyres"
                     /note="genotype: Lineage 4"
     gene            52..1313
                     /locus_tag="EZX46_00300"
     CDS             join(52..340,340..1313)
                     /locus_tag="EZX46_00300"
                     /inference="COORDINATES: similar to AA
                     sequence:RefSeq:WP_086558251.1"
                     /ribosomal_slippage
                     /note="programmed frameshift; Derived by automated
                     computational analysis using gene prediction method:
                     Protein Homology."
                     /codon_start=1
                     /transl_table=11
                     /product="IS3-like element IS987 family transposase"
                     /protein_id="TFB34208.1"
                     /translation="MSGGSSRRYPPELRERAVRMVAEIRGQHDSEWAAISEVARLLGV
                     GCAETVRKWVRQAQVDAGARPGTTTEESAELKRLRRDNAELRRANAILKTASGFLRGR
                     ARPASTLITRFIADHQGHREGPDGLRWGVESICTQLTELGVPIAPSTYYDHINREPSR
                     RELRDGELKEHISRVHAANYGVYGARKVWLTLNREGIEVARCTVERLMTKLGLSGTTR
                     GKARRTTIADPATARPADLVQRRFGPPAPNRLWVADLTYVSTWAGFAYVAFVTDAYAR
                     RILGWRVASTMATSMVLDAIEQAIWTRQQEGVLDLKDVIHHTDRGSQYTSIRFSERLA
                     EAGIQPSVGAVGSSYDNALAETINGLYKTELIKPGKPWRSIEDVELATARWVDWFNHR
                     RLYQYCGDVPPVELEAAYYAQRQRPAAG"
ORIGIN      
        1 tgaaccgccc cggcatgtcc ggagactcca gttcttggaa aggatggggt catgtcaggt
       61 ggttcatcga ggaggtaccc gccggagctg cgtgagcggg cggtgcggat ggtcgcagag
      121 atccgcggtc agcacgattc ggagtgggca gcgatcagtg aggtcgcccg tctacttggt
      181 gttggctgcg cggagacggt gcgtaagtgg gtgcgccagg cgcaggtcga tgccggcgca
      241 cggcccggga ccacgaccga agaatccgct gagctgaagc gcttgcggcg ggacaacgcc
      301 gaattgcgaa gggcgaacgc gattttaaag accgcgtcgg ctttcttcgc ggccgagctc
      361 gaccggccag cacgctaatt acccggttca tcgccgatca tcagggccac cgcgagggcc
      421 ccgatggttt gcggtggggt gtcgagtcga tctgcacaca gctgaccgag ctgggtgtgc
      481 cgatcgcccc atcgacctac tacgaccaca tcaaccggga gcccagccgc cgcgagctgc
      541 gcgatggcga actcaaggag cacatcagcc gcgtccacgc cgccaactac ggtgtttacg
      601 gtgcccgcaa agtgtggcta accctgaacc gtgagggcat cgaggtggcc agatgcaccg
      661 tcgaacggct gatgaccaaa ctcggcctgt ccgggaccac ccgcggcaaa gcccgcagga
      721 ccacgatcgc tgatccggcc acagcccgtc ccgccgatct cgtccagcgc cgcttcggac
      781 caccagcacc taaccggctg tgggtagcag acctcaccta tgtgtcgacc tgggcagggt
      841 tcgcctacgt ggcctttgtc accgacgcct acgctcgcag gatcctgggc tggcgggtcg
      901 cttccacgat ggccacctcc atggtcctcg acgcgatcga gcaagccatc tggacccgcc
      961 aacaagaagg cgtactcgac ctgaaagacg ttatccacca tacggatagg ggatctcagt
     1021 acacatcgat ccggttcagc gagcggctcg ccgaggcagg catccaaccg tcggtcggag
     1081 cggtcggaag ctcctatgac aatgcactag ccgagacgat caacggccta tacaagaccg
     1141 agctgatcaa acccggcaag ccctggcggt ccatcgagga tgtcgagttg gccaccgcgc
     1201 gctgggtcga ctggttcaac catcgccgcc tctaccagta ctgcggcgac gtcccgccgg
     1261 tcgaactcga ggctgcctac tacgctcaac gccagagacc agccgccggc tgaggtctca
     1321 gatcagagag tctccggact caccggggcg gttca
//
LOCUS       SMOE01000050            1408 bp    DNA     linear   BCT 26-MAR-2019
DEFINITION  Mycobacterium tuberculosis strain SBH162 Contig50, whole genome
            shotgun sequence.
ACCESSION   SMOE01000050 SMOE01000000
VERSION     SMOE01000050.1
DBLINK      BioProject: PRJNA524470
            BioSample: SAMN11026786
KEYWORDS    WGS.
SOURCE      Mycobacterium tuberculosis
  ORGANISM  Mycobacterium tuberculosis
            Bacteria; Actinobacteria; Corynebacteriales; Mycobacteriaceae;
            Mycobacterium; Mycobacterium tuberculosis complex.
REFERENCE   1  (bases 1 to 1408)
  AUTHORS   Jani,J., Mustapha,Z.A., Jamal,N., Stanis,C.S., Chin,K.L., Avoi,R.,
            Naing,O.T., Rick Ong,T.H., Gantul,V. and Ahmed,K.
  TITLE     Whole Genome Sequencing Of Rifampicin Resistance of Mycobacterium
            tuberculosis strain SBH162 in Sabah, Malaysia
  JOURNAL   Unpublished
REFERENCE   2  (bases 1 to 1408)
  AUTHORS   Jani,J., Mustapha,Z.A., Jamal,N., Stanis,C.S., Chin,K.L., Avoi,R.,
            Naing,O.T., Rick Ong,T.H., Gantul,V. and Ahmed,K.
  TITLE     Direct Submission
  JOURNAL   Submitted (08-MAR-2019) Tuberculosis, Borneo Medical and Health
            Research Centre, Jalan UMS, Kota Kinabalu, Sabah 88400, Malaysia
COMMENT     Bacteria and source DNA available from SBH162.
            Annotation was added by the NCBI Prokaryotic Genome Annotation
            Pipeline (released 2013). Information about the Pipeline can be
            found here: https://www.ncbi.nlm.nih.gov/genome/annotation_prok/
            
            ##Genome-Assembly-Data-START##
            Assembly Method        :: SPAdes v. FEB-2019
            Genome Representation  :: Full
            Expected Final Version :: Yes
            Genome Coverage        :: 332.0x
            Sequencing Technology  :: Illumina HiSeq
            ##Genome-Assembly-Data-END##
            
            ##Genome-Annotation-Data-START##
            Annotation Provider               :: NCBI
            Annotation Date                   :: 03/11/2019 20:54:20
            Annotation Pipeline               :: NCBI Prokaryotic Genome
                                                 Annotation Pipeline
            Annotation Method                 :: Best-placed reference protein
                                                 set; GeneMarkS-2+
            Annotation Software revision      :: 4.8
            Features Annotated                :: Gene; CDS; rRNA; tRNA; ncRNA;
                                                 repeat_region
            Genes (total)                     :: 4,306
            CDSs (total)                      :: 4,254
            Genes (coding)                    :: 4,147
            CDSs (with protein)               :: 4,147
            Genes (RNA)                       :: 52
            rRNAs                             :: 1, 1, 2 (5S, 16S, 23S)
            complete rRNAs                    :: 1, 1, 1 (5S, 16S, 23S)
            partial rRNAs                     :: 1 (23S)
            tRNAs                             :: 45
            ncRNAs                            :: 3
            Pseudo Genes (total)              :: 107
            CDSs (without protein)            :: 107
            Pseudo Genes (ambiguous residues) :: 0 of 107
            Pseudo Genes (frameshifted)       :: 49 of 107
            Pseudo Genes (incomplete)         :: 65 of 107
            Pseudo Genes (internal stop)      :: 19 of 107
            Pseudo Genes (multiple problems)  :: 21 of 107
            CRISPR Arrays                     :: 2
            ##Genome-Annotation-Data-END##
FEATURES             Location/Qualifiers
     source          1..1408
                     /organism="Mycobacterium tuberculosis"
                     /mol_type="genomic DNA"
                     /submitter_seqid="Contig50"
                     /strain="SBH162"
                     /isolation_source="sputum"
                     /host="Homo sapiens"
                     /db_xref="taxon:1773"
                     /country="Malaysia: Sabah"
                     /lat_lon="5.980 N 116.07 E"
                     /collection_date="2018"
                     /collected_by="Jaeyres"
                     /note="genotype: Lineage 4"
     gene            complement(<1..1297)
                     /locus_tag="EZX46_00305"
     CDS             complement(<1..1297)
                     /locus_tag="EZX46_00305"
                     /inference="COORDINATES: similar to AA
                     sequence:RefSeq:NP_215829.1"
                     /note="Derived by automated computational analysis using
                     gene prediction method: Protein Homology."
                     /codon_start=1
                     /transl_table=11
                     /product="ISL3-like element IS1557 family transposase"
                     /protein_id="TFB34206.1"
                     /translation="MRNVRLFRALLGVDKRTVIEDIEFEEDDAGDGARVIARVRPRSA
                     VLRRCGRCGRKASWYDRGAGLRQWRSLDWGTVEVFLEAEAPRVNCPTHGPTVVAVPWA
                     RHHAGHTYAFDDTVAWLAVACSKTAVCELMRIAWRTVGAIVARVWADTEKRIDRFANL
                     RRIGIDEISYKRHHRYLTVVVDHDSGRLVWAAPGHDKATLGLFFDALGAERAAQITHV
                     SADAADWIADVVTERCPDAIQCADPFHVVAWATEALDVERRRAWNDARAIARTEPKWG
                     RGRPGKNAAPRPGRERARRLKGARYALWKNPEDLTERQSAKLAWIAKTDPRLYRAYLL
                     KESLRHVFSVKGEEGKQALDRWISWAQRCRIPVFVELAARIKRHRVAIDAALDHGLSQ
                     GLIESTNTKIRLLTRIAFGFRSPQALIALAMLTLAGHRPT"
ORIGIN      
        1 gggtggggcg gtggccggcg agggtgagca tggctagggc gatgagggct tgtggtgagc
       61 ggaatccgaa cgcgatccgg gtcagtaggc ggatcttggt gttggtggat tcgatcaggc
      121 cttgggatag gccgtggtcg agggcggcgt cgatggccac ccggtggcgt ttgatgcggg
      181 cggcaagctc gacgaatacc gggatgcgac agcgctgggc ccaggagatc caccggtcca
      241 gggcctgttt accttcctcg cccttgaccg aaaacacatg ccgcaggctc tctttgagca
      301 ggtaggcgcg atacagacgg ggatcggtct tggcgatcca ggccagtttg gcgctttggc
      361 gttcggtgag gtcctcgggg ttcttccaca gcgcgtagcg ggcgcccttg agccgccgtg
      421 cccgctcgcg gcccggacgt ggtgcggcgt tcttaccggg ccggccccgg ccccacttgg
      481 gttcggtgcg cgcgatcgcc cgtgcgtcgt tccaggctcg gcgccgctcg acgtcgagcg
      541 cctcggtggc ccaggccacc acatgaaacg gatcggcgca ttgaatcgca tccgggcagc
      601 gctcggtgac cacgtcagcg atccagtccg cggcatcggc cgaaacgtga gtaatctggg
      661 cggcccgctc agcgcccagg gcatcgaaga acaagcccag ggtggccttg tcgtggcccg
      721 gggcggccca caccaaccgg ccgctgtcgt gatcgacgac caccgtcagg taccggtggt
      781 ggcgcttgta ggagatctca tcgataccga tgcggcgcaa gttcgcgaac cggtcaatgc
      841 gcttttcggt gtcggcccag acccgggcca cgatcgcccc gacggtgcgc caggcgatcc
      901 gcatcaactc gcacaccgcg gtcttcgaac acgccaccgc cagccaggcc accgtgtcat
      961 cgaaagcata cgtgtgcccg gcatgatgac gcgcccacgg caccgccacc accgtcggcc
     1021 catgggtggg gcagttcacc cgcggcgcct cggcctccaa gaacacctcg acggtgcccc
     1081 aatccagact gcgccattgg cgcaggcccg caccgcggtc ataccaggac gccttgcgac
     1141 cgcagcgacc acagcggcgc aacactgcac ttcgtggccg cacccgggcg atcacccgcg
     1201 caccgtctcc ggcgtcatcc tcctcgaatt cgatgtcctc aatcacggtg cgcttgtcga
     1261 cacccagcag cgcacgaaat agcctcacat tgcgcacgtc gttgtcggct ccttgtgttt
     1321 ctgatccttg acaagccaga aaccttaagc cacaacgacg tgcgcctact caggacacaa
     1381 actcacccac ggaagtgtca gaagagcc
//
LOCUS       SMOE01000051            1461 bp    DNA     linear   BCT 26-MAR-2019
DEFINITION  Mycobacterium tuberculosis strain SBH162 Contig51, whole genome
            shotgun sequence.
ACCESSION   SMOE01000051 SMOE01000000
VERSION     SMOE01000051.1
DBLINK      BioProject: PRJNA524470
            BioSample: SAMN11026786
KEYWORDS    WGS.
SOURCE      Mycobacterium tuberculosis
  ORGANISM  Mycobacterium tuberculosis
            Bacteria; Actinobacteria; Corynebacteriales; Mycobacteriaceae;
            Mycobacterium; Mycobacterium tuberculosis complex.
REFERENCE   1  (bases 1 to 1461)
  AUTHORS   Jani,J., Mustapha,Z.A., Jamal,N., Stanis,C.S., Chin,K.L., Avoi,R.,
            Naing,O.T., Rick Ong,T.H., Gantul,V. and Ahmed,K.
  TITLE     Whole Genome Sequencing Of Rifampicin Resistance of Mycobacterium
            tuberculosis strain SBH162 in Sabah, Malaysia
  JOURNAL   Unpublished
REFERENCE   2  (bases 1 to 1461)
  AUTHORS   Jani,J., Mustapha,Z.A., Jamal,N., Stanis,C.S., Chin,K.L., Avoi,R.,
            Naing,O.T., Rick Ong,T.H., Gantul,V. and Ahmed,K.
  TITLE     Direct Submission
  JOURNAL   Submitted (08-MAR-2019) Tuberculosis, Borneo Medical and Health
            Research Centre, Jalan UMS, Kota Kinabalu, Sabah 88400, Malaysia
COMMENT     Bacteria and source DNA available from SBH162.
            Annotation was added by the NCBI Prokaryotic Genome Annotation
            Pipeline (released 2013). Information about the Pipeline can be
            found here: https://www.ncbi.nlm.nih.gov/genome/annotation_prok/
            
            ##Genome-Assembly-Data-START##
            Assembly Method        :: SPAdes v. FEB-2019
            Genome Representation  :: Full
            Expected Final Version :: Yes
            Genome Coverage        :: 332.0x
            Sequencing Technology  :: Illumina HiSeq
            ##Genome-Assembly-Data-END##
            
            ##Genome-Annotation-Data-START##
            Annotation Provider               :: NCBI
            Annotation Date                   :: 03/11/2019 20:54:20
            Annotation Pipeline               :: NCBI Prokaryotic Genome
                                                 Annotation Pipeline
            Annotation Method                 :: Best-placed reference protein
                                                 set; GeneMarkS-2+
            Annotation Software revision      :: 4.8
            Features Annotated                :: Gene; CDS; rRNA; tRNA; ncRNA;
                                                 repeat_region
            Genes (total)                     :: 4,306
            CDSs (total)                      :: 4,254
            Genes (coding)                    :: 4,147
            CDSs (with protein)               :: 4,147
            Genes (RNA)                       :: 52
            rRNAs                             :: 1, 1, 2 (5S, 16S, 23S)
            complete rRNAs                    :: 1, 1, 1 (5S, 16S, 23S)
            partial rRNAs                     :: 1 (23S)
            tRNAs                             :: 45
            ncRNAs                            :: 3
            Pseudo Genes (total)              :: 107
            CDSs (without protein)            :: 107
            Pseudo Genes (ambiguous residues) :: 0 of 107
            Pseudo Genes (frameshifted)       :: 49 of 107
            Pseudo Genes (incomplete)         :: 65 of 107
            Pseudo Genes (internal stop)      :: 19 of 107
            Pseudo Genes (multiple problems)  :: 21 of 107
            CRISPR Arrays                     :: 2
            ##Genome-Annotation-Data-END##
FEATURES             Location/Qualifiers
     source          1..1461
                     /organism="Mycobacterium tuberculosis"
                     /mol_type="genomic DNA"
                     /submitter_seqid="Contig51"
                     /strain="SBH162"
                     /isolation_source="sputum"
                     /host="Homo sapiens"
                     /db_xref="taxon:1773"
                     /country="Malaysia: Sabah"
                     /lat_lon="5.980 N 116.07 E"
                     /collection_date="2018"
                     /collected_by="Jaeyres"
                     /note="genotype: Lineage 4"
     gene            98..1354
                     /locus_tag="EZX46_00310"
     CDS             98..1354
                     /locus_tag="EZX46_00310"
                     /inference="COORDINATES: similar to AA
                     sequence:RefSeq:NP_216531.1"
                     /note="Derived by automated computational analysis using
                     gene prediction method: Protein Homology."
                     /codon_start=1
                     /transl_table=11
                     /product="HNH endonuclease"
                     /protein_id="TFB34204.1"
                     /translation="MSSTATSGAAVVSPAERVEVLFEELAELAGQRNAIDGRIVEIVA
                     ELDRDGLWGVTGARSVAGLVAWKMGCSSGNAHTIATVARRLPEFPRCARGMREGRLSL
                     DQVGVIAGRAGEGSDAHYAQLAGVATVNQLRTALKLEPRPEPEPDFRPEPRPSITRSA
                     DEQFSCWRIKLPHVEAAKFDAALQSHLDALIAEYKRDHDNSDGVSDQRPPLPGNVEAF
                     LRLVEAGWDAEVARRPHGQHTTVVMHLDVQERAAGLHLGPLLSESERRYLLCDATFEA
                     WFERDGQVIGCGRTTRQINRRLRRALEHRDRTCVVPGCGATRGLHAHHIRHWQDGGAT
                     ELANLVLVCPYHHRAHHRGLITITGPADNLTVADSAGRPLSAGSLARASTKPPPAVAP
                     WPGPTGERADWWWYEPFQPQPPPISN"
ORIGIN      
        1 cggagccgag catctctttg cggggtgatg acggcacggc cccgggcgtg gattcgggtt
       61 ggccggagtt gtcagaccct gctgcgatga tgaactcatg tcctcgaccg cgacgtctgg
      121 cgcagcggta gtcagtcctg ccgagcgtgt ggaggtgttg tttgaggagt tggcggagtt
      181 ggccggtcag cgcaatgcga ttgatgggcg cattgtggag atcgtggctg agctggatcg
      241 cgacgggttg tggggtgtga cgggggcgcg gtcggtggcg gggttggtgg cctggaagat
      301 gggctgctcg tcaggcaacg cccacacgat cgccacggtg gcgcggcggt tgccggagtt
      361 tccgcgctgc gcccggggta tgcgggaggg gcggttgtcg ttggatcagg ttggggtgat
      421 cgcggggcgg gcgggtgagg gttcggatgc gcattatgcg cagttggccg gcgttgccac
      481 ggtgaatcag ctgcggaccg cgctcaagtt ggaaccgcga cccgaacccg aaccggattt
      541 tcggccggaa ccgcggccct cgatcaccag gagcgccgat gagcagttca gttgttggcg
      601 aatcaagctt ccgcacgtgg aggcggcgaa gttcgatgcg gcgttgcagt ctcatctgga
      661 tgcgttgatc gccgagtaca agcgtgatca cgacaacagc gacggtgtgt cggatcagcg
      721 gcccccgttg ccgggcaatg ttgaggcgtt tctgcgtctg gttgaggccg gctgggacgc
      781 cgaggtggct cgtcggccac atgggcagca caccaccgtg gtgatgcatc tagacgtgca
      841 ggagcgtgcc gctggcctgc acctgggtcc gctgctcagc gagtccgaac gccgatatct
      901 gctctgtgat gccacctttg aggcctggtt tgaacgtgac gggcaggtca ttggctgcgg
      961 tcgaacgact cgtcagatca atcgtcggtt gcgtcgtgcg cttgagcatc gcgaccgcac
     1021 gtgtgtggtt cccggttgtg gggccacccg gggtttgcac gcccaccaca tccgacattg
     1081 gcaggacggt ggggccaccg agctggccaa cctggtgctg gtgtgcccgt atcaccaccg
     1141 ggcacaccat cggggcctga tcaccattac cggaccggca gacaacctca ccgtcgccga
     1201 cagcgcgggc cgacctttga gcgcgggatc gttggcgcgg gcgtcgacga agccgccgcc
     1261 ggcggtagcg ccgtggcctg ggcccaccgg cgagcgcgcc gactggtggt ggtatgaacc
     1321 cttccagccg caaccaccac cgataagcaa ctaggcccgg cagcgggtcc cgctcggtac
     1381 ctgtaccctg cagtaacgct taaacggttt ggggcatcaa ggatttcgtt cgtgctaccc
     1441 gctggtggcg cccacccgct a
//
LOCUS       SMOE01000052            1567 bp    DNA     linear   BCT 26-MAR-2019
DEFINITION  Mycobacterium tuberculosis strain SBH162 Contig52, whole genome
            shotgun sequence.
ACCESSION   SMOE01000052 SMOE01000000
VERSION     SMOE01000052.1
DBLINK      BioProject: PRJNA524470
            BioSample: SAMN11026786
KEYWORDS    WGS.
SOURCE      Mycobacterium tuberculosis
  ORGANISM  Mycobacterium tuberculosis
            Bacteria; Actinobacteria; Corynebacteriales; Mycobacteriaceae;
            Mycobacterium; Mycobacterium tuberculosis complex.
REFERENCE   1  (bases 1 to 1567)
  AUTHORS   Jani,J., Mustapha,Z.A., Jamal,N., Stanis,C.S., Chin,K.L., Avoi,R.,
            Naing,O.T., Rick Ong,T.H., Gantul,V. and Ahmed,K.
  TITLE     Whole Genome Sequencing Of Rifampicin Resistance of Mycobacterium
            tuberculosis strain SBH162 in Sabah, Malaysia
  JOURNAL   Unpublished
REFERENCE   2  (bases 1 to 1567)
  AUTHORS   Jani,J., Mustapha,Z.A., Jamal,N., Stanis,C.S., Chin,K.L., Avoi,R.,
            Naing,O.T., Rick Ong,T.H., Gantul,V. and Ahmed,K.
  TITLE     Direct Submission
  JOURNAL   Submitted (08-MAR-2019) Tuberculosis, Borneo Medical and Health
            Research Centre, Jalan UMS, Kota Kinabalu, Sabah 88400, Malaysia
COMMENT     Bacteria and source DNA available from SBH162.
            Annotation was added by the NCBI Prokaryotic Genome Annotation
            Pipeline (released 2013). Information about the Pipeline can be
            found here: https://www.ncbi.nlm.nih.gov/genome/annotation_prok/
            
            ##Genome-Assembly-Data-START##
            Assembly Method        :: SPAdes v. FEB-2019
            Genome Representation  :: Full
            Expected Final Version :: Yes
            Genome Coverage        :: 332.0x
            Sequencing Technology  :: Illumina HiSeq
            ##Genome-Assembly-Data-END##
            
            ##Genome-Annotation-Data-START##
            Annotation Provider               :: NCBI
            Annotation Date                   :: 03/11/2019 20:54:20
            Annotation Pipeline               :: NCBI Prokaryotic Genome
                                                 Annotation Pipeline
            Annotation Method                 :: Best-placed reference protein
                                                 set; GeneMarkS-2+
            Annotation Software revision      :: 4.8
            Features Annotated                :: Gene; CDS; rRNA; tRNA; ncRNA;
                                                 repeat_region
            Genes (total)                     :: 4,306
            CDSs (total)                      :: 4,254
            Genes (coding)                    :: 4,147
            CDSs (with protein)               :: 4,147
            Genes (RNA)                       :: 52
            rRNAs                             :: 1, 1, 2 (5S, 16S, 23S)
            complete rRNAs                    :: 1, 1, 1 (5S, 16S, 23S)
            partial rRNAs                     :: 1 (23S)
            tRNAs                             :: 45
            ncRNAs                            :: 3
            Pseudo Genes (total)              :: 107
            CDSs (without protein)            :: 107
            Pseudo Genes (ambiguous residues) :: 0 of 107
            Pseudo Genes (frameshifted)       :: 49 of 107
            Pseudo Genes (incomplete)         :: 65 of 107
            Pseudo Genes (internal stop)      :: 19 of 107
            Pseudo Genes (multiple problems)  :: 21 of 107
            CRISPR Arrays                     :: 2
            ##Genome-Annotation-Data-END##
FEATURES             Location/Qualifiers
     source          1..1567
                     /organism="Mycobacterium tuberculosis"
                     /mol_type="genomic DNA"
                     /submitter_seqid="Contig52"
                     /strain="SBH162"
                     /isolation_source="sputum"
                     /host="Homo sapiens"
                     /db_xref="taxon:1773"
                     /country="Malaysia: Sabah"
                     /lat_lon="5.980 N 116.07 E"
                     /collection_date="2018"
                     /collected_by="Jaeyres"
                     /note="genotype: Lineage 4"
     gene            216..>1567
                     /locus_tag="EZX46_00315"
     CDS             216..>1567
                     /locus_tag="EZX46_00315"
                     /inference="COORDINATES: ab initio
                     prediction:GeneMarkS-2+"
                     /note="Derived by automated computational analysis using
                     gene prediction method: GeneMarkS-2+."
                     /codon_start=1
                     /transl_table=11
                     /product="hypothetical protein"
                     /protein_id="TFB34201.1"
                     /translation="MRPELVAVLDRYFSEIISCLFLGWVINFLLVCFCSTKSAFLLWA
                     AFLYVSYYILRFEFAYIVAPFLKTIYTNSSQYHVIDWENAYTAVPKGLWEQITDYNYC
                     FNFPPPSVEGFASIFSPRFTLKELEIMSEANITPVHTIPKDTLLKRASDYKLAVESKK
                     SILPKVQDLYEMDKWHTLKSKLSKNAPSYVTTSEIAVGAMSGAGNTKLAIPIVEKYTE
                     EVADDRLPDKVRAKADQIMVAAIELVADGFASVNSDVTMAGALYDKRHKTIASSFKGA
                     FASRASGVPSHVIYFPMHRVPASDDPNTTLELSMVSRDSDFDEGYTLANISARTLYVR
                     AKGPEKVTETRHLLKAKTEDVVKARQFASEAQVVFATPRLFPEVNLDNYNLPGPSNVQ
                     QTEAITTDRGIFFPKPKFKGNEVVLNYTGPAKINAHGSQRFEKKDSSNDQFVRSVEDL
                     G"
ORIGIN      
        1 gctttcgttc cgagaaaaca gctttcagtt actaaaacag ctttcagtta caaaacagct
       61 ttcagatact ttggaatttt caaatagaac ccggaaaaag ggagtgtgat tcaaagcgca
      121 ccatataatt tgaagatttc ctttcttttc tttcaatttt gtgtcgtttt cattgacgta
      181 tcacacaatc aaaatttagt tttgagtgtg ttgtaatgcg tcctgagctc gttgcagttt
      241 tagacagata cttttcagaa atcataagtt gtcttttctt gggttgggta ataaattttt
      301 tactcgtttg tttttgttct acaaaaagtg cattcttgtt gtgggcagct ttcttgtatg
      361 tttcttatta catattgaga tttgaatttg catatatcgt tgcgcccttc cttaaaacga
      421 tatacacaaa tagttctcaa taccacgtta ttgattggga aaacgcatac acagctgtgc
      481 ctaaaggatt gtgggagcaa attactgatt acaattattg tttcaacttc cctccccctt
      541 ctgtagaagg ttttgcatca atattttcac cgagattcac attgaaagag cttgaaatca
      601 tgagtgaggc aaatatcact ccagtgcata cgattccaaa agacactttg ctaaagagag
      661 caagtgatta caaactggct gtggagagca agaaatccat tttgcccaaa gtgcaagact
      721 tgtatgagat ggataaatgg cataccctga agagcaaatt gagtaagaat gctcccagct
      781 acgttacaac gtctgagata gcagtcggtg caatgtcagg tgcaggaaat acaaagttgg
      841 caataccgat tgtcgaaaag tacactgagg aagtagcaga tgacagattg cctgataaag
      901 ttcgtgctaa ggctgatcag ataatggttg cagctattga attagtggca gatggttttg
      961 cctcggtcaa ttcagatgtg actatggctg gtgcacttta tgacaaacgt cataaaacta
     1021 ttgcaagttc ttttaaaggt gcttttgcat cgagagctag tggggttcca tcgcacgtca
     1081 tttactttcc gatgcataga gttcctgcaa gcgatgatcc aaacacaact ctggaacttt
     1141 caatggtgag ccgggattcg gacttcgatg aaggatacac actggccaac atttcagctc
     1201 gcactcttta tgttcgtgca aagggacctg aaaaggttac tgagacaagg catcttttga
     1261 aagccaagac tgaggatgtg gtcaaagcgc gccagtttgc tagtgaagcg caagtcgtgt
     1321 ttgctacacc ccggttgttt cccgaagtga atttggacaa ttataatttg cctggaccta
     1381 gcaatgtgca gcaaacagag gctataacaa ctgacagagg aatattcttc ccgaagccaa
     1441 aattcaaagg aaatgaagtg gtgcttaact acacaggacc agcgaagatt aatgctcatg
     1501 gctcacagag atttgaaaag aaagactctt ctaatgatca attcgtcagg agtgttgaag
     1561 atctagg
//
LOCUS       SMOE01000053            1732 bp    DNA     linear   BCT 26-MAR-2019
DEFINITION  Mycobacterium tuberculosis strain SBH162 Contig53, whole genome
            shotgun sequence.
ACCESSION   SMOE01000053 SMOE01000000
VERSION     SMOE01000053.1
DBLINK      BioProject: PRJNA524470
            BioSample: SAMN11026786
KEYWORDS    WGS.
SOURCE      Mycobacterium tuberculosis
  ORGANISM  Mycobacterium tuberculosis
            Bacteria; Actinobacteria; Corynebacteriales; Mycobacteriaceae;
            Mycobacterium; Mycobacterium tuberculosis complex.
REFERENCE   1  (bases 1 to 1732)
  AUTHORS   Jani,J., Mustapha,Z.A., Jamal,N., Stanis,C.S., Chin,K.L., Avoi,R.,
            Naing,O.T., Rick Ong,T.H., Gantul,V. and Ahmed,K.
  TITLE     Whole Genome Sequencing Of Rifampicin Resistance of Mycobacterium
            tuberculosis strain SBH162 in Sabah, Malaysia
  JOURNAL   Unpublished
REFERENCE   2  (bases 1 to 1732)
  AUTHORS   Jani,J., Mustapha,Z.A., Jamal,N., Stanis,C.S., Chin,K.L., Avoi,R.,
            Naing,O.T., Rick Ong,T.H., Gantul,V. and Ahmed,K.
  TITLE     Direct Submission
  JOURNAL   Submitted (08-MAR-2019) Tuberculosis, Borneo Medical and Health
            Research Centre, Jalan UMS, Kota Kinabalu, Sabah 88400, Malaysia
COMMENT     Bacteria and source DNA available from SBH162.
            Annotation was added by the NCBI Prokaryotic Genome Annotation
            Pipeline (released 2013). Information about the Pipeline can be
            found here: https://www.ncbi.nlm.nih.gov/genome/annotation_prok/
            
            ##Genome-Assembly-Data-START##
            Assembly Method        :: SPAdes v. FEB-2019
            Genome Representation  :: Full
            Expected Final Version :: Yes
            Genome Coverage        :: 332.0x
            Sequencing Technology  :: Illumina HiSeq
            ##Genome-Assembly-Data-END##
            
            ##Genome-Annotation-Data-START##
            Annotation Provider               :: NCBI
            Annotation Date                   :: 03/11/2019 20:54:20
            Annotation Pipeline               :: NCBI Prokaryotic Genome
                                                 Annotation Pipeline
            Annotation Method                 :: Best-placed reference protein
                                                 set; GeneMarkS-2+
            Annotation Software revision      :: 4.8
            Features Annotated                :: Gene; CDS; rRNA; tRNA; ncRNA;
                                                 repeat_region
            Genes (total)                     :: 4,306
            CDSs (total)                      :: 4,254
            Genes (coding)                    :: 4,147
            CDSs (with protein)               :: 4,147
            Genes (RNA)                       :: 52
            rRNAs                             :: 1, 1, 2 (5S, 16S, 23S)
            complete rRNAs                    :: 1, 1, 1 (5S, 16S, 23S)
            partial rRNAs                     :: 1 (23S)
            tRNAs                             :: 45
            ncRNAs                            :: 3
            Pseudo Genes (total)              :: 107
            CDSs (without protein)            :: 107
            Pseudo Genes (ambiguous residues) :: 0 of 107
            Pseudo Genes (frameshifted)       :: 49 of 107
            Pseudo Genes (incomplete)         :: 65 of 107
            Pseudo Genes (internal stop)      :: 19 of 107
            Pseudo Genes (multiple problems)  :: 21 of 107
            CRISPR Arrays                     :: 2
            ##Genome-Annotation-Data-END##
FEATURES             Location/Qualifiers
     source          1..1732
                     /organism="Mycobacterium tuberculosis"
                     /mol_type="genomic DNA"
                     /submitter_seqid="Contig53"
                     /strain="SBH162"
                     /isolation_source="sputum"
                     /host="Homo sapiens"
                     /db_xref="taxon:1773"
                     /country="Malaysia: Sabah"
                     /lat_lon="5.980 N 116.07 E"
                     /collection_date="2018"
                     /collected_by="Jaeyres"
                     /note="genotype: Lineage 4"
     gene            <1..1089
                     /locus_tag="EZX46_00320"
     CDS             <1..1089
                     /locus_tag="EZX46_00320"
                     /inference="COORDINATES: similar to AA
                     sequence:RefSeq:YP_177982.1"
                     /note="Derived by automated computational analysis using
                     gene prediction method: Protein Homology."
                     /codon_start=1
                     /transl_table=11
                     /product="hypothetical protein"
                     /protein_id="TFB34196.1"
                     /translation="RVLFRSGSSGAGGTGGTGGSGGAGGSGGANFNGGTGGTGGTGGK
                     GGLNTDGLSSATSGTGGTGGTGGKGGTGGAGDDSAGGTGGTGGAGGNAGAGGLANTGG
                     TAGNAGIGGDGGQGGNGGQGDSGSGLGGQPGFAGGPGGKDGAGGNAGTGGTNGSGAGG
                     AGGQGGAGGAGISFSNGSNGGTGGTGGVGGTGGDGGNAGTGAGDPGKGGTGGTGGTGG
                     SGGTGGTGGKGGMGGIAGDGGPGGDGGNAGVGGKGGTNGNGGSGGTGGTGGPGGSGGA
                     PTGSGTGGKGGAGGDGGDGADGGAATGVGDGGDGGNGGNGGNGGTGVGSPGGLGGAGG
                     TGGLGGAGAGGGADGDDGDDGQPGNNGS"
     gene            complement(1435..1653)
                     /locus_tag="EZX46_00325"
     CDS             complement(1435..1653)
                     /locus_tag="EZX46_00325"
                     /inference="COORDINATES: similar to AA
                     sequence:RefSeq:WP_003908265.1"
                     /note="Derived by automated computational analysis using
                     gene prediction method: Protein Homology."
                     /codon_start=1
                     /transl_table=11
                     /product="hypothetical protein"
                     /protein_id="TFB34197.1"
                     /translation="MMGAAATGSGHPARKVDMGRLSCLSGAEPTSMWMEVRHGCSRAS
                     RNSCGGFAEAGPHLIDGHRAALPGVAIG"
ORIGIN      
        1 cgtgtgctct tccgatctgg tagcagcggt gccggcggca ccggcggcac cggcggcagc
       61 ggcggggccg gcggtagcgg cggggccaac ttcaacggcg gcaccggcgg caccggcggc
      121 accggcggca aaggcggcct aaacaccgac ggactcagca gcgccaccag cggcaccggc
      181 ggcaccggcg gcaccggcgg caaaggcggc accggcgggg ccggcgacga ctccgccggc
      241 gggaccggcg gcacaggcgg ggccggcggc aacgccggcg ccggcggcct agccaacacc
      301 ggcggcaccg caggcaacgc gggcatcggc ggtgacggcg gccaaggcgg taacggcggc
      361 caaggagaca gcggttccgg attgggcggc cagcccggct ttgccggcgg ccccggcggc
      421 aaagacgggg ccggcggcaa cgccggcacc ggcggcacca acggctccgg cgccggcggg
      481 gccggcggac aaggcggcgc cgggggtgct ggcatcagct tcagcaacgg cagcaacggc
      541 ggcaccggcg gcaccggggg cgtgggcggc accgggggcg acggcggcaa cgcaggcacc
      601 ggcgccggcg accccggcaa aggcggcacc ggcggcaccg gcggcaccgg cggcagcggc
      661 ggcaccggcg gcaccggcgg caaaggcggc atgggcggca tcgctggcga cggcgggccc
      721 ggcggtgacg gcggcaacgc cggggtcgga ggaaaaggcg gcaccaacgg caacggcggc
      781 agcggcggga ccggcggcac aggcgggccc ggcggcagcg gcggcgcgcc caccggcagc
      841 ggcaccggcg gcaaaggcgg cgccggcggt gacggcggcg atggcgccga cggaggggca
      901 gccaccggcg tcggcgacgg cggcgacggt ggtaacggtg gtaacggtgg taacggcggc
      961 acgggcgtcg gctcgcccgg cggcctcggc ggggcaggag gcactggagg cctcggcggc
     1021 gccggtgcag gcggcggagc cgacggcgat gatggcgacg acggccaacc cggcaacaac
     1081 ggcagctgaa gcaccacctg ccaccagaca acgccgtcga tgtggcgctc cggcgtgcgc
     1141 aaggcaaatc ggtgcgatcc tgaccagcca ggtgattacc tggttcgact catgccgagc
     1201 gaccgtccca gcgccgcagt ggatgcatac acggtaggtt cgacggacac cctgggctgg
     1261 ctgaccgaat ggccgccgca gctccccgac cgaaccgtca gcggcaacat gtcacctgca
     1321 tcgtcgccaa gcccaggcga tcgcccggcc ccgcaagcgg atgtgttctc ctgccctccg
     1381 tgggcagcgc gcccgacacc cgtaagcgga tgtccccgac ggactccggc cggcctagcc
     1441 gatggctacc ccagggagtg ccgcacgatg gccgtcgatc aagtgcggtc cggcttcggc
     1501 gaaccctccg cagctatttc gcgacgcgcg agaacacccg tgccttactt ccatccacat
     1561 cgatgtcggc tcggcccccg agaggcacga cagccgaccc atgtcgacct tccgtgcggg
     1621 gtgtccggag ccggtcgcag ccgcacccat cacccaccgc tcgtcacgtg tcccgcatgc
     1681 acgtcatcgg ctggccgcgc ctcggtctgc tccttggccc agcggtagtc cg
//
LOCUS       SMOE01000054            1968 bp    DNA     linear   BCT 26-MAR-2019
DEFINITION  Mycobacterium tuberculosis strain SBH162 Contig54, whole genome
            shotgun sequence.
ACCESSION   SMOE01000054 SMOE01000000
VERSION     SMOE01000054.1
DBLINK      BioProject: PRJNA524470
            BioSample: SAMN11026786
KEYWORDS    WGS.
SOURCE      Mycobacterium tuberculosis
  ORGANISM  Mycobacterium tuberculosis
            Bacteria; Actinobacteria; Corynebacteriales; Mycobacteriaceae;
            Mycobacterium; Mycobacterium tuberculosis complex.
REFERENCE   1  (bases 1 to 1968)
  AUTHORS   Jani,J., Mustapha,Z.A., Jamal,N., Stanis,C.S., Chin,K.L., Avoi,R.,
            Naing,O.T., Rick Ong,T.H., Gantul,V. and Ahmed,K.
  TITLE     Whole Genome Sequencing Of Rifampicin Resistance of Mycobacterium
            tuberculosis strain SBH162 in Sabah, Malaysia
  JOURNAL   Unpublished
REFERENCE   2  (bases 1 to 1968)
  AUTHORS   Jani,J., Mustapha,Z.A., Jamal,N., Stanis,C.S., Chin,K.L., Avoi,R.,
            Naing,O.T., Rick Ong,T.H., Gantul,V. and Ahmed,K.
  TITLE     Direct Submission
  JOURNAL   Submitted (08-MAR-2019) Tuberculosis, Borneo Medical and Health
            Research Centre, Jalan UMS, Kota Kinabalu, Sabah 88400, Malaysia
COMMENT     Bacteria and source DNA available from SBH162.
            Annotation was added by the NCBI Prokaryotic Genome Annotation
            Pipeline (released 2013). Information about the Pipeline can be
            found here: https://www.ncbi.nlm.nih.gov/genome/annotation_prok/
            
            ##Genome-Assembly-Data-START##
            Assembly Method        :: SPAdes v. FEB-2019
            Genome Representation  :: Full
            Expected Final Version :: Yes
            Genome Coverage        :: 332.0x
            Sequencing Technology  :: Illumina HiSeq
            ##Genome-Assembly-Data-END##
            
            ##Genome-Annotation-Data-START##
            Annotation Provider               :: NCBI
            Annotation Date                   :: 03/11/2019 20:54:20
            Annotation Pipeline               :: NCBI Prokaryotic Genome
                                                 Annotation Pipeline
            Annotation Method                 :: Best-placed reference protein
                                                 set; GeneMarkS-2+
            Annotation Software revision      :: 4.8
            Features Annotated                :: Gene; CDS; rRNA; tRNA; ncRNA;
                                                 repeat_region
            Genes (total)                     :: 4,306
            CDSs (total)                      :: 4,254
            Genes (coding)                    :: 4,147
            CDSs (with protein)               :: 4,147
            Genes (RNA)                       :: 52
            rRNAs                             :: 1, 1, 2 (5S, 16S, 23S)
            complete rRNAs                    :: 1, 1, 1 (5S, 16S, 23S)
            partial rRNAs                     :: 1 (23S)
            tRNAs                             :: 45
            ncRNAs                            :: 3
            Pseudo Genes (total)              :: 107
            CDSs (without protein)            :: 107
            Pseudo Genes (ambiguous residues) :: 0 of 107
            Pseudo Genes (frameshifted)       :: 49 of 107
            Pseudo Genes (incomplete)         :: 65 of 107
            Pseudo Genes (internal stop)      :: 19 of 107
            Pseudo Genes (multiple problems)  :: 21 of 107
            CRISPR Arrays                     :: 2
            ##Genome-Annotation-Data-END##
FEATURES             Location/Qualifiers
     source          1..1968
                     /organism="Mycobacterium tuberculosis"
                     /mol_type="genomic DNA"
                     /submitter_seqid="Contig54"
                     /strain="SBH162"
                     /isolation_source="sputum"
                     /host="Homo sapiens"
                     /db_xref="taxon:1773"
                     /country="Malaysia: Sabah"
                     /lat_lon="5.980 N 116.07 E"
                     /collection_date="2018"
                     /collected_by="Jaeyres"
                     /note="genotype: Lineage 4"
     gene            complement(147..>1968)
                     /locus_tag="EZX46_00330"
     CDS             complement(147..>1968)
                     /locus_tag="EZX46_00330"
                     /inference="COORDINATES: protein
                     motif:HMM:PF02247.14,HMM:PF02248.14"
                     /note="Derived by automated computational analysis using
                     gene prediction method: Protein Homology."
                     /codon_start=2
                     /transl_table=11
                     /product="hypothetical protein"
                     /protein_id="TFB32456.1"
                     /translation="KDYRYGQGLMEEDVLNVQTNTFAIESATETMRLLFSGYASIPLN
                     VIPGTKITVAYLNELSKHSAVHTGLLNMLSKIPGSLKVKINCQVAPTCGIGLAVSYVE
                     GNESANLGSSLGRLLGIQHYKWNPAIEPFVEFIFKPFSCADWWNMHYLGSLKYAPVVV
                     IQTLSKWLNAPKVDARISFAIYYEPSIVLPKQIATLEHAPAFMFRKELGTLAFKQGER
                     VAYSFEVNFGKPQTDGKEVTSTFASSYCGLSQYMQSDVILDFTLMSSPMIGGTFSIAY
                     VAGAYIEKIGNMQILDSLPHIDFTFSAGSKSTRSVRFPKEVFGVYQALDRWDLDSARG
                     DDVSGNFVLYQRDTVSSALEGELTFRIAARLSGDINFIGVSAGYPTTITRIGKGKTVG
                     RSLDPEIRKPLRYMLGQAHATPKDFSSVRFVMGRWKYKAGLYPGSKSDEDIHPFSLKM
                     RLDGSKSSENFEIIHSPFVRLLQNCAWMRGTLKFYIVARASSDYMSYRRTSQLTVSAH
                     ENSLSSNQFYSGVLTSPSGELSFSREVVGPVDGFASMGWNVRGSKKFYKIHVEMGNVH
                     EYDTVVLYGQFGSDVEFAGQQKGGHYLLEKETPIFKTIKY"
ORIGIN      
        1 ctttaaccta acacagcaca catgtgtttt gaaagtagta aatattacaa atgaaacaaa
       61 taaaggtcat ggaacccatt ttaatgggag gctagtgacc tacgcctttt tattagaatt
      121 caaatgccaa acaattactt aaattattaa tatttaatag ttttgaaaat gggagtttcc
      181 ttctctagta aataatgtcc tcctttttgt tggccagcaa attcgacatc agagccaaat
      241 tgtccgtaca acactacagt atcgtactcg tgaacatttc ccatctccac atgaattttg
      301 taaaacttct tgctcccacg aacattccaa cccatagaag caaagccatc aacagggcca
      361 accacttctc tagaaaagct caactcgcca cttggactcg tcaaaactcc actgtaaaat
      421 tggtttgaac tgagactatt ctcatgggct gaaaccgtca actgggatgt tcttctgtag
      481 ctcatgtaat cagaactggc acgagcaaca atgtaaaatt tcaacgtacc tctcatccat
      541 gcacaattct gcaacaggcg tacaaaaggg gagtgtataa tctcaaagtt ctcactgctt
      601 ttagatccat caaggcgcat cttcaaggag aatggatgga tgtcctcatc cgacttactt
      661 ccaggataca aaccagcctt gtacttccag cggcccatca caaaacgcac tgagctaaaa
      721 tctttaggcg ttgcatgggc ttgtccaagc atgtatctca gaggtttcct gatctcagga
      781 tcaagtgacc ttcctacagt cttgcctttc cctatgcgcg ttatcgtcgt tggataaccc
      841 gcactgactc caatgaaatt gatatctccg gataaacggg cagctatcct gaatgtgagt
      901 tcaccttcca gagcactaga tactgtatct ctctggtaga gcacaaaatt gcctgaaacg
      961 tcatctcctc ttgctgagtc taaatcccat ctatcaagtg cctgatacac cccaaaaacc
     1021 tctttaggaa agcgcacaga acgggtgctc ttagatcctg ccgagaatgt gaagtcaatg
     1081 tggggcaatg aatcaaggat ttgcatgttt ccaatctttt caatgtaggc accagcaaca
     1141 tatgcaatcg agaaagttcc tccaatcata gggctgctca taagagtaaa atccaaaatg
     1201 acatctgatt gcatatattg actgagacca caataagaag aggcaaaagt tgaagttacc
     1261 tctttcccat cagtttgtgg tttgccaaaa ttgacttcaa aagaataagc cacacgctct
     1321 ccttgcttga aagccagagt tcccagttcc ttgcgaaaca taaacgctgg ggcatgctcc
     1381 aaagtagcta tctgtttggg caacacaatg gaaggttcat aatagattgc aaaactaatt
     1441 ctagcatcaa cttttggagc attcagccac ttagacagtg tctgaatgac caccacagga
     1501 gcatacttta gagatcccag gtagtgcatg ttccaccagt ccgcacagga aaaaggcttg
     1561 aaaataaatt ccacgaacgg ttctatggcc ggattccact tatagtgttg aatgcctaac
     1621 aagcgtccca aactagagcc caaatttgcg ctctcattgc cttcaacata gctgactgcc
     1681 aaccctatac cacatgttgg agccacctga caattgattt tgaccttcaa agaacctggg
     1741 attttactca acatattcaa caaaccagta tgaacagcac tgtgtttgga caactcattc
     1801 aaataagcca cagtaatttt ggtcccaggt attacgttta aaggaatgct tgcatatcca
     1861 ctaaacagta aacgcatggt ctccgtggct gattctatag caaaagtgtt cgtttgcaca
     1921 ttcaggacat cctcctccat caagccttga ccatatctat aatccttg
//
LOCUS       SMOE01000055            2503 bp    DNA     linear   BCT 26-MAR-2019
DEFINITION  Mycobacterium tuberculosis strain SBH162 Contig55, whole genome
            shotgun sequence.
ACCESSION   SMOE01000055 SMOE01000000
VERSION     SMOE01000055.1
DBLINK      BioProject: PRJNA524470
            BioSample: SAMN11026786
KEYWORDS    WGS.
SOURCE      Mycobacterium tuberculosis
  ORGANISM  Mycobacterium tuberculosis
            Bacteria; Actinobacteria; Corynebacteriales; Mycobacteriaceae;
            Mycobacterium; Mycobacterium tuberculosis complex.
REFERENCE   1  (bases 1 to 2503)
  AUTHORS   Jani,J., Mustapha,Z.A., Jamal,N., Stanis,C.S., Chin,K.L., Avoi,R.,
            Naing,O.T., Rick Ong,T.H., Gantul,V. and Ahmed,K.
  TITLE     Whole Genome Sequencing Of Rifampicin Resistance of Mycobacterium
            tuberculosis strain SBH162 in Sabah, Malaysia
  JOURNAL   Unpublished
REFERENCE   2  (bases 1 to 2503)
  AUTHORS   Jani,J., Mustapha,Z.A., Jamal,N., Stanis,C.S., Chin,K.L., Avoi,R.,
            Naing,O.T., Rick Ong,T.H., Gantul,V. and Ahmed,K.
  TITLE     Direct Submission
  JOURNAL   Submitted (08-MAR-2019) Tuberculosis, Borneo Medical and Health
            Research Centre, Jalan UMS, Kota Kinabalu, Sabah 88400, Malaysia
COMMENT     Bacteria and source DNA available from SBH162.
            Annotation was added by the NCBI Prokaryotic Genome Annotation
            Pipeline (released 2013). Information about the Pipeline can be
            found here: https://www.ncbi.nlm.nih.gov/genome/annotation_prok/
            
            ##Genome-Assembly-Data-START##
            Assembly Method        :: SPAdes v. FEB-2019
            Genome Representation  :: Full
            Expected Final Version :: Yes
            Genome Coverage        :: 332.0x
            Sequencing Technology  :: Illumina HiSeq
            ##Genome-Assembly-Data-END##
            
            ##Genome-Annotation-Data-START##
            Annotation Provider               :: NCBI
            Annotation Date                   :: 03/11/2019 20:54:20
            Annotation Pipeline               :: NCBI Prokaryotic Genome
                                                 Annotation Pipeline
            Annotation Method                 :: Best-placed reference protein
                                                 set; GeneMarkS-2+
            Annotation Software revision      :: 4.8
            Features Annotated                :: Gene; CDS; rRNA; tRNA; ncRNA;
                                                 repeat_region
            Genes (total)                     :: 4,306
            CDSs (total)                      :: 4,254
            Genes (coding)                    :: 4,147
            CDSs (with protein)               :: 4,147
            Genes (RNA)                       :: 52
            rRNAs                             :: 1, 1, 2 (5S, 16S, 23S)
            complete rRNAs                    :: 1, 1, 1 (5S, 16S, 23S)
            partial rRNAs                     :: 1 (23S)
            tRNAs                             :: 45
            ncRNAs                            :: 3
            Pseudo Genes (total)              :: 107
            CDSs (without protein)            :: 107
            Pseudo Genes (ambiguous residues) :: 0 of 107
            Pseudo Genes (frameshifted)       :: 49 of 107
            Pseudo Genes (incomplete)         :: 65 of 107
            Pseudo Genes (internal stop)      :: 19 of 107
            Pseudo Genes (multiple problems)  :: 21 of 107
            CRISPR Arrays                     :: 2
            ##Genome-Annotation-Data-END##
FEATURES             Location/Qualifiers
     source          1..2503
                     /organism="Mycobacterium tuberculosis"
                     /mol_type="genomic DNA"
                     /submitter_seqid="Contig55"
                     /strain="SBH162"
                     /isolation_source="sputum"
                     /host="Homo sapiens"
                     /db_xref="taxon:1773"
                     /country="Malaysia: Sabah"
                     /lat_lon="5.980 N 116.07 E"
                     /collection_date="2018"
                     /collected_by="Jaeyres"
                     /note="genotype: Lineage 4"
     gene            complement(<1..76)
                     /locus_tag="EZX46_00335"
     CDS             complement(<1..76)
                     /locus_tag="EZX46_00335"
                     /inference="COORDINATES: similar to AA
                     sequence:RefSeq:NP_217344.1"
                     /note="Derived by automated computational analysis using
                     gene prediction method: Protein Homology."
                     /codon_start=1
                     /transl_table=11
                     /product="DUF1802 family protein"
                     /protein_id="TFB32452.1"
                     /translation="MTPALKEWSAAVHALLDGRQTVLLR"
     gene            complement(348..1232)
                     /locus_tag="EZX46_00340"
     CDS             complement(348..1232)
                     /locus_tag="EZX46_00340"
                     /inference="COORDINATES: similar to AA
                     sequence:RefSeq:NP_217342.1"
                     /note="Derived by automated computational analysis using
                     gene prediction method: Protein Homology."
                     /codon_start=1
                     /transl_table=11
                     /product="hypothetical protein"
                     /protein_id="TFB32451.1"
                     /translation="MAGLTRALVARHALGRAEAYDAALLDVAQDHLLYLLSQTVQFGD
                     NRLVFKGGTSLRKCRLGNVGRFSTDLDFSAPDDEVVLEVCELIDGARVGGFEFGVQST
                     RGDGRHWQLRVRHTELGEPRIVASVEFARRPLALPSELLAFIQLPIHKAYGFGLPTLP
                     VVAEAEACAEKLARYRRVALARDLYDLNHFASRTIDEPLVRRLWVLKVWGDVVDDRRG
                     TRPLRVEDVLAARSEHDFQPDSIGVLTRPVAMAAWEARVRKRFAFLTDLDADEQRWAA
                     CDERHRREVENALAVLRS"
     gene            complement(1235..2122)
                     /locus_tag="EZX46_00345"
     CDS             complement(1235..2122)
                     /locus_tag="EZX46_00345"
                     /inference="COORDINATES: similar to AA
                     sequence:RefSeq:NP_217343.1"
                     /note="Derived by automated computational analysis using
                     gene prediction method: Protein Homology."
                     /codon_start=1
                     /transl_table=11
                     /product="hypothetical protein"
                     /protein_id="TFB32453.1"
                     /translation="MVSPAGADRRIPTWASRVVSGLARDRPVVVTKEDLTQRLTEAGC
                     GRDPDSAIRELRRIGWLVQLPVKGTWAFIPPGEAAISDPYLPLRSWLARDQNAGFMLA
                     GASAAWHLGYLDRQPDGRIPIWLPPAKRLPDGLASYVSVVRIPWNAADTALLAPRPAL
                     LVRRRLDLVAWATGLPALGPEALLVQIATRPASFGPWADLVPHLDDLVADCSDERLER
                     LLSGRPTSAWQRASYLLDSGGEPARGQALLAKRHTEVMPVTRFTTAHSRDRGESVWAP
                     EYQLVDELVVPLLRVIGKA"
ORIGIN      
        1 tacgcagcag caccgtctgc cggccgtcca gcagcgcgtg caccgccgcg ctccactcct
       61 tcagcgctgg cgtcaccacg atcccgcgag ccggaccgat gtccgaatga cgccagcacc
      121 gcagggttcc gaggggacgc cgatcatctc cgagacgttt tgccccgggc agttccattg
      181 gtcctgctga atcaggccgg tcatccagtg catccaatag tgatgacagt actcgtgtct
      241 tgctcaccac cacagccgga ttcgtgccca actgctctca tctagtcgat tcagccgcgt
      301 ccagccgcaa ccgtgccagc ggaacggcac gatcgccggc aggttgatca ggaccgcagc
      361 accgccagcg cgttctccac ttcgcggcgg tgccgttcgt cgcaggcggc ccaccgctgc
      421 tcgtcggcgt cgaggtcagt gaggaacgca aatcgcttcc gaacgcgagc ttcccaggca
      481 gccatagcga caggacgggt cagcacgccg atcgagtcgg gctggaagtc gtgctcgctg
      541 cgggcggcga ggacgtcttc gacgcgtagt ggccgggtgc cgcgccggtc atcgacgaca
      601 tcaccccaca ccttgagcac ccacagccgc cgcacgagcg gttcgtcaat cgttcgcgag
      661 gcgaagtggt tcaggtcgta caggtcccgt gccagcgcaa cgcggcggta ccgcgcgagt
      721 ttctctgcgc aggcttccgc ttctgccacg accggcagtg tcggcagccc aaaaccgtaa
      781 gccttatgga tcggcaactg gatgaatgcg agcagctcag acggcaaagc caacggccgc
      841 cgtgcgaact cgacgctggc gacgatccgg ggctcgccca attccgtgtg ccgcacccgc
      901 aactgccaat gccggccgtc gcctcgtgtg ctctgcacgc cgaattcgaa gccgccgaca
      961 cgggcgccgt cgatcagctc gcacacctcc agcacgacct catcgtcggg cgcgctgaag
     1021 tccagatcag tggagaaccg cccgacgttg cccagccggc acttccgtaa gctggtaccg
     1081 cctttgaaca ccaggcggtt atcgccgaac tggacggtct gcgacagcag gtacagcagg
     1141 tggtcctggg cgacgtcgag cagagcggcg tcgtatgcct cggcccgacc aagagcgtga
     1201 cgcgcaacga gcgcacgggt cagaccggcc acagtcacgc cttgccgatc acgcgcagca
     1261 gcggtacgac gagctcgtcg acaagctgat actcgggagc ccagacactc tcgccacggt
     1321 cgcggctgtg cgcggtggtg aatcgagtca ccggcatcac ttcggtgtgc cgcttggcca
     1381 gcagcgcctg gcctcgtgcc ggttcaccgc ccgagtccag caggtagctt gcacgctgcc
     1441 aggccgatgt cggccggccc gacagtagac gctccaggcg ctcgtcactg cagtcggcga
     1501 cgaggtcgtc aaggtggggg acaaggtcgg cccacggccc gaacgaggcc gggcgcgtgg
     1561 cgatttgcac aagtaatgct tctggtccta gcgccggtaa cccggtcgcc cacgcgacga
     1621 ggtcgagccg ccgccggacc agcaacgcgg gacgcggagc cagcagtgcg gtgtccgccg
     1681 cgttccaggg gatgcgcacg acggacacat acgatgctag gccgtcgggc agccttttgg
     1741 ccggcggcag ccagatcggg atgcggccgt cgggttggcg gtccaggtat ccgaggtgcc
     1801 acgctgcgga tgcaccggcc agcatgaagc ccgcgttctg gtcacgggcc agccacgagc
     1861 gcagcggtag atacgggtcc gagatggcgg cctcgccggg gggaatgaat gcccaggtgc
     1921 ctttcaccgg cagttggacc agccacccaa tgcggcgcag ttcgcggatg gcggagtcgg
     1981 ggtcgcgtcc acacccagcc tctgtaagcc gttgcgtcag atcctctttc gtgacgacta
     2041 cgggccgatc gcgagcgagg ccggacacca cccgtgacgc ccacgtgggg atgcgccgat
     2101 cggcgccggc tgggctcacc accgaacttg aattcacacc ggaaactata ctatatctgt
     2161 acgcaacaat gttcaaactc aagaaatcac ttgatttagg aacgggcttc ggtcagtgac
     2221 agtacgaaac ccgttccaaa ctcaagtgcc ctgtacgggc tggcggcgat gcggtgcaac
     2281 ggcgagagac aaaacgcgct tcgcggacga ccggccgacg cgccggagag tcgccaagaa
     2341 cgtcacccct gaaatcaagt gggaccagga tgcactgacg cgttgctcgg accagtcacc
     2401 caggcgatgc gcctcggctc aaaaactcaa cccacggcct cgcggacccg ggcggcgacc
     2461 tcggccagcg cggcctcgtc gtgcaccggc gccgccaacg tcg
//
LOCUS       SMOE01000056            2572 bp    DNA     linear   BCT 26-MAR-2019
DEFINITION  Mycobacterium tuberculosis strain SBH162 Contig56, whole genome
            shotgun sequence.
ACCESSION   SMOE01000056 SMOE01000000
VERSION     SMOE01000056.1
DBLINK      BioProject: PRJNA524470
            BioSample: SAMN11026786
KEYWORDS    WGS.
SOURCE      Mycobacterium tuberculosis
  ORGANISM  Mycobacterium tuberculosis
            Bacteria; Actinobacteria; Corynebacteriales; Mycobacteriaceae;
            Mycobacterium; Mycobacterium tuberculosis complex.
REFERENCE   1  (bases 1 to 2572)
  AUTHORS   Jani,J., Mustapha,Z.A., Jamal,N., Stanis,C.S., Chin,K.L., Avoi,R.,
            Naing,O.T., Rick Ong,T.H., Gantul,V. and Ahmed,K.
  TITLE     Whole Genome Sequencing Of Rifampicin Resistance of Mycobacterium
            tuberculosis strain SBH162 in Sabah, Malaysia
  JOURNAL   Unpublished
REFERENCE   2  (bases 1 to 2572)
  AUTHORS   Jani,J., Mustapha,Z.A., Jamal,N., Stanis,C.S., Chin,K.L., Avoi,R.,
            Naing,O.T., Rick Ong,T.H., Gantul,V. and Ahmed,K.
  TITLE     Direct Submission
  JOURNAL   Submitted (08-MAR-2019) Tuberculosis, Borneo Medical and Health
            Research Centre, Jalan UMS, Kota Kinabalu, Sabah 88400, Malaysia
COMMENT     Bacteria and source DNA available from SBH162.
            Annotation was added by the NCBI Prokaryotic Genome Annotation
            Pipeline (released 2013). Information about the Pipeline can be
            found here: https://www.ncbi.nlm.nih.gov/genome/annotation_prok/
            
            ##Genome-Assembly-Data-START##
            Assembly Method        :: SPAdes v. FEB-2019
            Genome Representation  :: Full
            Expected Final Version :: Yes
            Genome Coverage        :: 332.0x
            Sequencing Technology  :: Illumina HiSeq
            ##Genome-Assembly-Data-END##
            
            ##Genome-Annotation-Data-START##
            Annotation Provider               :: NCBI
            Annotation Date                   :: 03/11/2019 20:54:20
            Annotation Pipeline               :: NCBI Prokaryotic Genome
                                                 Annotation Pipeline
            Annotation Method                 :: Best-placed reference protein
                                                 set; GeneMarkS-2+
            Annotation Software revision      :: 4.8
            Features Annotated                :: Gene; CDS; rRNA; tRNA; ncRNA;
                                                 repeat_region
            Genes (total)                     :: 4,306
            CDSs (total)                      :: 4,254
            Genes (coding)                    :: 4,147
            CDSs (with protein)               :: 4,147
            Genes (RNA)                       :: 52
            rRNAs                             :: 1, 1, 2 (5S, 16S, 23S)
            complete rRNAs                    :: 1, 1, 1 (5S, 16S, 23S)
            partial rRNAs                     :: 1 (23S)
            tRNAs                             :: 45
            ncRNAs                            :: 3
            Pseudo Genes (total)              :: 107
            CDSs (without protein)            :: 107
            Pseudo Genes (ambiguous residues) :: 0 of 107
            Pseudo Genes (frameshifted)       :: 49 of 107
            Pseudo Genes (incomplete)         :: 65 of 107
            Pseudo Genes (internal stop)      :: 19 of 107
            Pseudo Genes (multiple problems)  :: 21 of 107
            CRISPR Arrays                     :: 2
            ##Genome-Annotation-Data-END##
FEATURES             Location/Qualifiers
     source          1..2572
                     /organism="Mycobacterium tuberculosis"
                     /mol_type="genomic DNA"
                     /submitter_seqid="Contig56"
                     /strain="SBH162"
                     /isolation_source="sputum"
                     /host="Homo sapiens"
                     /db_xref="taxon:1773"
                     /country="Malaysia: Sabah"
                     /lat_lon="5.980 N 116.07 E"
                     /collection_date="2018"
                     /collected_by="Jaeyres"
                     /note="genotype: Lineage 4"
     gene            complement(<1..78)
                     /locus_tag="EZX46_00350"
     CDS             complement(<1..78)
                     /locus_tag="EZX46_00350"
                     /inference="COORDINATES: similar to AA
                     sequence:RefSeq:YP_177833.1"
                     /note="Derived by automated computational analysis using
                     gene prediction method: Protein Homology."
                     /codon_start=1
                     /transl_table=11
                     /product="PPE domain-containing protein"
                     /protein_id="TFB32449.1"
                     /translation="MDFGALPPEINSGRMYCGPGSGPMLA"
     gene            complement(190..492)
                     /locus_tag="EZX46_00355"
     CDS             complement(190..492)
                     /locus_tag="EZX46_00355"
                     /inference="COORDINATES: similar to AA
                     sequence:RefSeq:WP_003903617.1"
                     /note="Derived by automated computational analysis using
                     gene prediction method: Protein Homology."
                     /codon_start=1
                     /transl_table=11
                     /product="hypothetical protein"
                     /protein_id="TFB32445.1"
                     /translation="MVRCGWQLVGAEISVGYLRWDFFPKPGSAPDFLTVPRLNGTAPS
                     ASSGGVDRGIHAGGDGAARLVVCAEAQGTWRLWLPGCSWPPNVPQRRGQRRSSTAI"
     gene            complement(532..1713)
                     /locus_tag="EZX46_00360"
     CDS             complement(532..1713)
                     /locus_tag="EZX46_00360"
                     /inference="COORDINATES: similar to AA
                     sequence:RefSeq:YP_177835.1"
                     /note="Derived by automated computational analysis using
                     gene prediction method: Protein Homology."
                     /codon_start=1
                     /transl_table=11
                     /product="type VII secretion system ESX-5 target PPE26"
                     /protein_id="TFB32446.1"
                     /translation="MDFGALPPEVNSVRMYAGPGSAPMVAAASAWNGLAAELSSAATG
                     YETVITQLSSEGWLGPASAAMAEAVAPYVAWMSAAAAQAEQAATQARAAAAAFEAAFA
                     ATVPPPLIAANRASLMQLISTNVFGQNTSAIAAAEAQYGEMWAQDSAAMYAYAGSSAS
                     ASAVTPFSTPPQIANPTAQGTQAAAVATAAGTAQSTLTEMITGLPNALQSLTSPLLQS
                     SNGPLSWLWQILFGTPNFPTSISALLTDLQPYASFFYNTEGLPYFSIGMGNNFIQSAK
                     TLGLIGSAAPAAVAAAGDAAKGLPGLGGMLGGGPVAAGLGNAASVGKLSVPPVWSGPL
                     PGSVTPGAAPLPVSTVSAAPEAAPGSLLGGLPLAGAGGAGAGPRYGFRPTVMARPPFA
                     G"
     gene            complement(1727..2026)
                     /locus_tag="EZX46_00365"
     CDS             complement(1727..2026)
                     /locus_tag="EZX46_00365"
                     /inference="COORDINATES: similar to AA
                     sequence:RefSeq:YP_177834.1"
                     /note="Derived by automated computational analysis using
                     gene prediction method: Protein Homology."
                     /codon_start=1
                     /transl_table=11
                     /product="type VII secretion system ESX-5 target PE18"
                     /protein_id="TFB32447.1"
                     /translation="MSFVTTQPEALAAAAGSLQGIGSALNAQNAAAATPTTGVVPAAA
                     DEVSALTAAQFAAHAQIYQAVSAQAAAIHEMFVNTLQMSSGSYAATEAANAAAAG"
     gene            complement(2105..>2572)
                     /locus_tag="EZX46_00370"
     CDS             complement(2105..>2572)
                     /locus_tag="EZX46_00370"
                     /inference="COORDINATES: similar to AA
                     sequence:RefSeq:YP_177833.1"
                     /note="Derived by automated computational analysis using
                     gene prediction method: Protein Homology."
                     /codon_start=1
                     /transl_table=11
                     /product="type VII secretion system ESX-5 target PPE25"
                     /protein_id="TFB32448.1"
                     /translation="WLVRLLGSITPTERTTIVRLLGQSYFATGMAQFFASIAQQLTFG
                     PGGTTAGSGGAWYPTPQFAGLGASRAVSASLARANKIGALSVPPSWVKTTALTESPVA
                     HAVSANPTVGSSHGPHGLLRGLPLGSRITRRSGAFAHRYGFRHSVVARPPSAG"
ORIGIN      
        1 agccagcatc ggccccgacc ccggaccgca atacatacgg cccgaattga tctccggcgg
       61 taacgccccg aagtccattc cgaacccttt ctccggttgc ggagtcgcaa acgacatctg
      121 aggtgccttt caatggctcg acggggattg agccgctggg aaacgcgagc tagctgctcg
      181 gttgtgaggc taaatcgccg tgctgctccg ccgctgaccc cgacgctgcg ggacgttggg
      241 cggccagcta catcccggga gccacaaccg ccaagtaccc tgtgcttcag cgcacacgac
      301 cagtctcgcc gcgccatcac cacctgcatg gataccgcga tcaacaccac cggaacttgc
      361 tgacggcgcg gtgccgttga gtcgcgggac cgttaggaaa tccggtgctg aacccggctt
      421 cgggaaaaaa tcccaccgca aataacccac cgagatctcg gcgccgacca attgccaccc
      481 gcagcggacc acaccagccg aggccggcgc gttaatacgt tgcggcagcg actatccggc
      541 gaagggtggg cgagccatga cggtgggacg gaatccgtag cgtggacccg cgccggcccc
      601 gcccgcacca gctagcggca ggccgcccaa caggcttccg ggcgccgcct ccggggcggc
      661 actgaccgta ctcaccggta gcggagcagc ccccggagtc accgacccgg gcaacggtcc
      721 actccacacc ggcggcaccg acagcttgcc aaccgaagcc gcattgccca gacccgccgc
      781 caccggcccg ccaccgagca tcccgcccag tccaggcaag cccttggcgg catccccagc
      841 agccgcgacc gcagccggtg ccgccgagcc gatcaatccc agggtcttgg ccgactgaat
      901 gaagttgttg cccatgccga tgctgaagta cggcaggccc tcggtgttat agaagaagct
      961 cgcgtagggc tgcaggtcgg tcagcagtgc cgaaattgag gtggggaaat tgggcgtgcc
     1021 gaacaagatc tgccacagcc acgacagcgg accgttagac gactgcaaca gaggtgaggt
     1081 gaggctttgc agcgcgttgg gtagcccggt gatcatctcc gtcagcgtcg actgggcggt
     1141 accggcggcg gtggccacgg ccgcggcctg cgtaccctga gcggtcgggt tggcaatctg
     1201 cggcggcgtg ctaaacggcg tgaccgccga ggcgctcgcc gaactgcccg cgtaggcata
     1261 catcgccgcg gagtcttggg cccacatctc gccgtactga gcttcggcgg ccgcgatcgc
     1321 cgaggtgttc tgaccaaaga cattcgtcga gatcagctgc atcaacgaag cccggttggc
     1381 cgcgatcaac ggcggaggca ccgtcgcggc aaacgccgcc tcaaaagcgg ccgcggcggc
     1441 cctggcctgt gtggccgcct gctcggcttg cgccgcagcg gcactcatcc acgccacata
     1501 cggcgcaact gcctcggcca tcgccgctga cgccggacct agccacccct cactgctgag
     1561 ctgagtgatc accgtctcat aaccggtggc cgccgaactc agctccgcgg ccaacccgtt
     1621 ccaggccgac gccgcagcga ccattggtgc cgagccagga ccggcataca tccgcaccga
     1681 attgacctcc ggcggcaacg ccccaaaatc catcgcagtg actcctctag ccggccgcgg
     1741 ccgcgttggc ggcctcggta gcagcatacg accctgagct catctgtaga gtgttgacga
     1801 acatctcgtg aatcgccgcg gcctgggcgc tgacggcctg atagatctgg gcgtgtgccg
     1861 cgaactgagc cgccgtcagc gccgacactt catcggcggc cgccgggacc acccccgtcg
     1921 tgggagtcgc cgcagccgca ttctgggcgt tcaatgcgga gccgattccc tgcagactgc
     1981 cggccgccgc cgccagtgct tctggttggg tagtcacaaa cgacatgcga tctcctgctt
     2041 agttgtcttc gggtgctcac gcctttggga gcattgtcat ttctgccgag ctgaggtcat
     2101 ggcgttatcc ggccgatggc gggcgggcaa ccacactgtg acggaaccca tatcggtggg
     2161 caaaggcgcc gctacgccga gtgatccgcg accctagcgg cagtccgcgg agcaggccat
     2221 gcggtccgtg tgacgaaccg acggtagggt tggcgctcac cgcgtgggcg accgggcttt
     2281 cggtcagtgc agtcgttttg acccagctcg gcggaaccga cagagcccca atcttgttgg
     2341 cccgcgccaa actcgccgac accgcccggc ttgcacccag gccggcgaat tgcggcgttg
     2401 ggtaccaggc tccgccggag ccagccgttg tgccccctgg gccgaaggtc agctgctgtg
     2461 cgatcgaggc gaagaactgc gccatgcccg tcgcgaagta cgactgaccg agcaaacgaa
     2521 cgatcgtcgt cctttccgtg ggggtaatcg agcccagcaa ccgcacgagc ca
//
LOCUS       SMOE01000057            2616 bp    DNA     linear   BCT 26-MAR-2019
DEFINITION  Mycobacterium tuberculosis strain SBH162 Contig57, whole genome
            shotgun sequence.
ACCESSION   SMOE01000057 SMOE01000000
VERSION     SMOE01000057.1
DBLINK      BioProject: PRJNA524470
            BioSample: SAMN11026786
KEYWORDS    WGS.
SOURCE      Mycobacterium tuberculosis
  ORGANISM  Mycobacterium tuberculosis
            Bacteria; Actinobacteria; Corynebacteriales; Mycobacteriaceae;
            Mycobacterium; Mycobacterium tuberculosis complex.
REFERENCE   1  (bases 1 to 2616)
  AUTHORS   Jani,J., Mustapha,Z.A., Jamal,N., Stanis,C.S., Chin,K.L., Avoi,R.,
            Naing,O.T., Rick Ong,T.H., Gantul,V. and Ahmed,K.
  TITLE     Whole Genome Sequencing Of Rifampicin Resistance of Mycobacterium
            tuberculosis strain SBH162 in Sabah, Malaysia
  JOURNAL   Unpublished
REFERENCE   2  (bases 1 to 2616)
  AUTHORS   Jani,J., Mustapha,Z.A., Jamal,N., Stanis,C.S., Chin,K.L., Avoi,R.,
            Naing,O.T., Rick Ong,T.H., Gantul,V. and Ahmed,K.
  TITLE     Direct Submission
  JOURNAL   Submitted (08-MAR-2019) Tuberculosis, Borneo Medical and Health
            Research Centre, Jalan UMS, Kota Kinabalu, Sabah 88400, Malaysia
COMMENT     Bacteria and source DNA available from SBH162.
            Annotation was added by the NCBI Prokaryotic Genome Annotation
            Pipeline (released 2013). Information about the Pipeline can be
            found here: https://www.ncbi.nlm.nih.gov/genome/annotation_prok/
            
            ##Genome-Assembly-Data-START##
            Assembly Method        :: SPAdes v. FEB-2019
            Genome Representation  :: Full
            Expected Final Version :: Yes
            Genome Coverage        :: 332.0x
            Sequencing Technology  :: Illumina HiSeq
            ##Genome-Assembly-Data-END##
            
            ##Genome-Annotation-Data-START##
            Annotation Provider               :: NCBI
            Annotation Date                   :: 03/11/2019 20:54:20
            Annotation Pipeline               :: NCBI Prokaryotic Genome
                                                 Annotation Pipeline
            Annotation Method                 :: Best-placed reference protein
                                                 set; GeneMarkS-2+
            Annotation Software revision      :: 4.8
            Features Annotated                :: Gene; CDS; rRNA; tRNA; ncRNA;
                                                 repeat_region
            Genes (total)                     :: 4,306
            CDSs (total)                      :: 4,254
            Genes (coding)                    :: 4,147
            CDSs (with protein)               :: 4,147
            Genes (RNA)                       :: 52
            rRNAs                             :: 1, 1, 2 (5S, 16S, 23S)
            complete rRNAs                    :: 1, 1, 1 (5S, 16S, 23S)
            partial rRNAs                     :: 1 (23S)
            tRNAs                             :: 45
            ncRNAs                            :: 3
            Pseudo Genes (total)              :: 107
            CDSs (without protein)            :: 107
            Pseudo Genes (ambiguous residues) :: 0 of 107
            Pseudo Genes (frameshifted)       :: 49 of 107
            Pseudo Genes (incomplete)         :: 65 of 107
            Pseudo Genes (internal stop)      :: 19 of 107
            Pseudo Genes (multiple problems)  :: 21 of 107
            CRISPR Arrays                     :: 2
            ##Genome-Annotation-Data-END##
FEATURES             Location/Qualifiers
     source          1..2616
                     /organism="Mycobacterium tuberculosis"
                     /mol_type="genomic DNA"
                     /submitter_seqid="Contig57"
                     /strain="SBH162"
                     /isolation_source="sputum"
                     /host="Homo sapiens"
                     /db_xref="taxon:1773"
                     /country="Malaysia: Sabah"
                     /lat_lon="5.980 N 116.07 E"
                     /collection_date="2018"
                     /collected_by="Jaeyres"
                     /note="genotype: Lineage 4"
     gene            <1..1326
                     /locus_tag="EZX46_00375"
     CDS             <1..1326
                     /locus_tag="EZX46_00375"
                     /inference="COORDINATES: similar to AA
                     sequence:RefSeq:YP_177813.1"
                     /note="Derived by automated computational analysis using
                     gene prediction method: Protein Homology."
                     /codon_start=1
                     /transl_table=11
                     /product="PE family protein"
                     /protein_id="TFB32441.1"
                     /translation="VAGAAGEDLSPHGTSGGVGGDAGDGGAGGRGGWLAGAGGAGGDG
                     GIGGAGGAGGGGHSLVIATGQAGGAGGSGGAGGVGGVGGAGGLISLLGGQGAGGAGGT
                     GGAGGVGGDRGAGANGNQAFNAGAGGHGGNGGNPGTGGAGGTGGAGSITGAQGAIGAT
                     PTSGGNGGAGGNGANATTAGTNGANGGPGGHGGLVGNGGAGGNGANGAAGTNASDSGA
                     VGGKGNSGGNGGQGGAGGDGGTLAGNGGAGGTGGRGADGGLGGSGAEGANATTAGERG
                     QDGGKGGNGGVGGTGGNAVAPGANGGHGGNGGNPGFSGAGGLGGLSGDGVTRAAQGAT
                     PDFADTGGKGGNGGNGANAVAPGGTGASGGAGGNAGAGGKGGENIIGDGGGGNGGAGG
                     KGGAGTLLGLTVFGDNGGAGVLGDSTDPDGSGGAGGAGGAGGAGGDPTI"
     gene            complement(1375..2301)
                     /locus_tag="EZX46_00380"
     CDS             complement(1375..2301)
                     /locus_tag="EZX46_00380"
                     /inference="COORDINATES: similar to AA
                     sequence:RefSeq:NP_215967.1"
                     /note="Derived by automated computational analysis using
                     gene prediction method: Protein Homology."
                     /codon_start=1
                     /transl_table=11
                     /product="protoheme IX farnesyltransferase"
                     /protein_id="TFB32442.1"
                     /translation="MNVRGRVAPRRVTGRAMSTLLAYLALTKPRVIELLLVTAIPAML
                     LADRGAIHPLLMLNTLVGGMMAAAGANTLNCVADADIDKVMKRTARRPLAREAVPTRN
                     ALALGLTLTVISFFWLWCATNLLAGVLALVTVAFYVFVYTLWLKRRTSQNVVWGGAAG
                     CMPVMIGWSAITGTIAWPALAMFAIIFFWTPPHTWALAMRYKQDYQVAGVPMLPAVAT
                     ERQVTKQILIYTWLTVAATLVLALATSWLYGAVALVAGGWFLTMAHQLYAGVRAGEPV
                     RPLRLFLQSNNYLAVVFCALAVDSVIALPTLH"
ORIGIN      
        1 gtggccggcg cagccggtga ggacttgtcc ccgcacggta cgtccggtgg ggtcggcggc
       61 gacgccggcg atggcggggc cgggggccgg ggtggctggc tggccggtgc cggcggggcc
      121 ggcggggacg gcggtatcgg cggggccggt ggggccggcg ggggcggcca ttctctggtg
      181 attgccaccg gacaggccgg cggtgccggt ggtagcggcg gtgccggtgg ggtcggcggg
      241 gtcggcgggg ccggcggcct gatcagcctg ctgggcggcc aaggcgccgg cggggccggc
      301 gggaccggcg gcgctggtgg cgtcggcggt gaccgcggag ccggcgccaa cggcaaccag
      361 gccttcaacg caggtgccgg cggtcacggc ggcaacggcg gcaaccccgg caccggcggg
      421 gccggaggca ccggcggagc cggctccatc accggcgctc agggcgccat cggcgccacc
      481 cccaccagcg gcggcaacgg cggtgccggc ggcaacggcg ccaacgccac caccgcgggc
      541 accaacggcg ccaacggcgg acccggcggc catggcgggc tggtcggcaa cggcggcgcc
      601 ggcggcaacg gcgccaacgg cgccgcaggg acgaacgcga gcgattcggg cgcagtcggt
      661 ggcaaaggca atagcggcgg caacggcggc cagggcggcg ccggcggcga cggcggaact
      721 ctcgccggca atggcggggc cggtgggact ggcggccgcg gcgcagacgg cgggctcggt
      781 ggtagtggtg ccgagggtgc caatgccacc accgcgggcg agcgtggcca ggacggtggt
      841 aaaggcggca acggtggggt cggcgggacc ggcggcaacg ccgtcgcacc cggtgccaac
      901 ggcggccatg gcggcaacgg cggcaatcct ggcttcagcg gcgctggcgg gctcgggggg
      961 ctcagcggtg acggcgtgac ccgcgccgcg cagggtgcga cccccgactt tgcagacacc
     1021 gggggcaaag gcggcaacgg cggtaacggc gccaacgccg ttgcacccgg cggcaccggc
     1081 gccagtggcg gagccggcgg gaacgctggg gctggcggca agggcgggga aaacatcatc
     1141 ggcgatggcg gcggcggaaa cggcggggcc ggcggcaagg gcggcgccgg caccctgcta
     1201 ggtctcacgg tatttggcga caatggcggc gccggcgtcc tcggcgactc gacggaccca
     1261 gatggcagcg gcggtgctgg tggcgcgggc ggcgccggtg gcgccggtgg cgatccaacc
     1321 atctgactac gttggccgag cagggccggc accgcagcgg aactgggccc ccaatcagtg
     1381 cagcgtgggc agcgcgatca ccgagtcgac ggccagtgcg cagaacacca ccgccagata
     1441 gttgttcgac tgcagaaaca gccgcagcgg cctgaccggc tcgccggcgc gcaccccggc
     1501 atacaactgg tgggccatcg tcaggaacca cccaccggcc accagggcca ccgcgccgta
     1561 aagccaactg gtcgccaacg ccagcaccag cgtcgcggcc acggtcagcc aggtgtagat
     1621 caagatctgc ttggtgacct gacgctcggt cgccaccgcc ggcagcatcg gcaccccggc
     1681 cacttggtag tcctgcttgt agcgcatcgc caatgcccag gtgtgtggcg gcgtccagaa
     1741 gaagatgatc gcgaacatcg ccagcgccgg ccaggctatg gtgccggtga tggccgacca
     1801 gccgatcatc accggcatac agccggccgc cccaccccac accacgttct gtgacgtgcg
     1861 tcgcttgagc caaagcgtgt agacgaacac ataaaacgcg acggtgacca gggccagcac
     1921 ccccgccagc aggttcgtgg cgcaccatag ccagaagaac gagatcaccg tcaacgtcaa
     1981 cccgagtgcc aacgcgtttc gggtcggcac cgcttcccgc gccaagggcc ggcgcgcggt
     2041 tcgcttcatc accttgtcga tatcggcgtc ggcgacgcag ttgagcgtgt tggcgccggc
     2101 ggcggccatc atcccgccga cgagcgtgtt gagcatgagc agcggatgaa tggcgccgcg
     2161 gtcggccagc agcatcgccg gtatcgcggt gaccaacagc agctcgatga ctcgcggctt
     2221 ggttaacgcc aggtaggcca gcagggtgct cattgcccta ccagtcactc ggcgcggcgc
     2281 gacgcgcccg cgaacgttca cgcactaact cctcgggaat cgcagccgcg cgcagcttct
     2341 actacgcacg atggtagacc gggtaactgt ggcagcagag ccgcagggtc gattcacacg
     2401 acttcgccgg catatcggca ccgctcgcca gcccgaaccg cggtcaggac aattttcaca
     2461 ccagcccgat gaaaatcgct atctgggatt gatcagtgtg acgccctaag gattgggccc
     2521 gaagaccaac cgttgctagc cgcaatgcca cgagccgata gtagggcgaa tgtgcactgt
     2581 gcacagcaga ttcgtgctgg ttatggggat tttgac
//
LOCUS       SMOE01000058            2907 bp    DNA     linear   BCT 26-MAR-2019
DEFINITION  Mycobacterium tuberculosis strain SBH162 Contig58, whole genome
            shotgun sequence.
ACCESSION   SMOE01000058 SMOE01000000
VERSION     SMOE01000058.1
DBLINK      BioProject: PRJNA524470
            BioSample: SAMN11026786
KEYWORDS    WGS.
SOURCE      Mycobacterium tuberculosis
  ORGANISM  Mycobacterium tuberculosis
            Bacteria; Actinobacteria; Corynebacteriales; Mycobacteriaceae;
            Mycobacterium; Mycobacterium tuberculosis complex.
REFERENCE   1  (bases 1 to 2907)
  AUTHORS   Jani,J., Mustapha,Z.A., Jamal,N., Stanis,C.S., Chin,K.L., Avoi,R.,
            Naing,O.T., Rick Ong,T.H., Gantul,V. and Ahmed,K.
  TITLE     Whole Genome Sequencing Of Rifampicin Resistance of Mycobacterium
            tuberculosis strain SBH162 in Sabah, Malaysia
  JOURNAL   Unpublished
REFERENCE   2  (bases 1 to 2907)
  AUTHORS   Jani,J., Mustapha,Z.A., Jamal,N., Stanis,C.S., Chin,K.L., Avoi,R.,
            Naing,O.T., Rick Ong,T.H., Gantul,V. and Ahmed,K.
  TITLE     Direct Submission
  JOURNAL   Submitted (08-MAR-2019) Tuberculosis, Borneo Medical and Health
            Research Centre, Jalan UMS, Kota Kinabalu, Sabah 88400, Malaysia
COMMENT     Bacteria and source DNA available from SBH162.
            Annotation was added by the NCBI Prokaryotic Genome Annotation
            Pipeline (released 2013). Information about the Pipeline can be
            found here: https://www.ncbi.nlm.nih.gov/genome/annotation_prok/
            
            ##Genome-Assembly-Data-START##
            Assembly Method        :: SPAdes v. FEB-2019
            Genome Representation  :: Full
            Expected Final Version :: Yes
            Genome Coverage        :: 332.0x
            Sequencing Technology  :: Illumina HiSeq
            ##Genome-Assembly-Data-END##
            
            ##Genome-Annotation-Data-START##
            Annotation Provider               :: NCBI
            Annotation Date                   :: 03/11/2019 20:54:20
            Annotation Pipeline               :: NCBI Prokaryotic Genome
                                                 Annotation Pipeline
            Annotation Method                 :: Best-placed reference protein
                                                 set; GeneMarkS-2+
            Annotation Software revision      :: 4.8
            Features Annotated                :: Gene; CDS; rRNA; tRNA; ncRNA;
                                                 repeat_region
            Genes (total)                     :: 4,306
            CDSs (total)                      :: 4,254
            Genes (coding)                    :: 4,147
            CDSs (with protein)               :: 4,147
            Genes (RNA)                       :: 52
            rRNAs                             :: 1, 1, 2 (5S, 16S, 23S)
            complete rRNAs                    :: 1, 1, 1 (5S, 16S, 23S)
            partial rRNAs                     :: 1 (23S)
            tRNAs                             :: 45
            ncRNAs                            :: 3
            Pseudo Genes (total)              :: 107
            CDSs (without protein)            :: 107
            Pseudo Genes (ambiguous residues) :: 0 of 107
            Pseudo Genes (frameshifted)       :: 49 of 107
            Pseudo Genes (incomplete)         :: 65 of 107
            Pseudo Genes (internal stop)      :: 19 of 107
            Pseudo Genes (multiple problems)  :: 21 of 107
            CRISPR Arrays                     :: 2
            ##Genome-Annotation-Data-END##
FEATURES             Location/Qualifiers
     source          1..2907
                     /organism="Mycobacterium tuberculosis"
                     /mol_type="genomic DNA"
                     /submitter_seqid="Contig58"
                     /strain="SBH162"
                     /isolation_source="sputum"
                     /host="Homo sapiens"
                     /db_xref="taxon:1773"
                     /country="Malaysia: Sabah"
                     /lat_lon="5.980 N 116.07 E"
                     /collection_date="2018"
                     /collected_by="Jaeyres"
                     /note="genotype: Lineage 4"
     gene            70..>2907
                     /locus_tag="EZX46_00385"
     CDS             70..>2907
                     /locus_tag="EZX46_00385"
                     /inference="COORDINATES: similar to AA
                     sequence:RefSeq:WP_019284157.1"
                     /note="Derived by automated computational analysis using
                     gene prediction method: Protein Homology."
                     /codon_start=1
                     /transl_table=11
                     /product="acyltransferase domain-containing protein"
                     /protein_id="TFB32439.1"
                     /translation="MGIELLDTAPAFAQQIDACAEAFAEFVDWSLVDVLRGAPGAPGL
                     DRVDVVQPVLFAVMVSLAELWKSVAVHPDAVIGHSQGEIAAAYVAGALSLRDAARVVT
                     LRSKLLAGLAGPGGMVSIACGADQARDLLAPFGDRVSIAVVNGPSAVVVSGEVGALEE
                     LIAVCSTKELRTRRIEVDYASHSVEVEAIRGPLAEALSGIEPRSTRTVFFSTVTGNRL
                     DTAGLDADYWYRNVRQTVLFDQAVRNACEQGYRTFIESSPHPALITGVEETFAACTDG
                     DSEAIVVPTLGRGDGGLHRFLLSAASAFVAGVAVNWRGTLDGAGYVELPTYAFDKRRF
                     WLSAEGSGADVSGLGLGASEHPLLGAVVDLPASGGVVLTGRLSPNVQPWLADHAVSDV
                     VLFPGTGFVELAIRAGDEVGCSVLDELTLAAPLLLPATGSVAVQVVVDAGRDSNSRGV
                     SIFSRADAQAGWLLHAEGILRPGSVEPGADLSVWPPAGAVTVDVADGYERLATRGYRY
                     GPAFRGLTAMWARGEEIFAEVRLPEAAGGVGGFGVHPALLDAVLHAVVIAGDPDELAL
                     PFAWQGVSLHATGASAVRARIAPAGPSAVSVELADGLGLPVLSVASMVARPVTERQLL
                     AAVSGSGPDRLFEVIWSPASAATSPGPTPAYQIFESVAADQDPVAGSYVRSHQALAAV
                     QSWLTDHESGVLVVATRGAMALPREDVADLAGAAVWGLVRSAQTEHPGRIVLVDSDAA
                     TDDAAIAMALATGEPQVVLRGGQVYTARVRGSRAADAILVPPGDGPWRLGLGSAGTFE
                     NLRLEPVPNADAPLGPGQVRVAMRAIAANFRDIMITLGMFTHDALLGGEGAGVVVEVG
                     PGVTEFSVGDSVFGFFPDGSGTLVAGDVRLLLPMPADWSYAEAAAISAVFTTAYYAFI
                     HLADVQPGQRVLIHAGTGGVGMAAVQLARHLG"
ORIGIN      
        1 cggggcacgg cgactgcggc gggtaagacg gtgttcgtct tccccggcca aggctcccaa
       61 tggctgggca tgggaatcga actgctcgat accgcaccgg cattcgcgca gcagatcgac
      121 gcgtgtgccg aggcgttcgc ggaatttgtc gactggtcgc tggtggacgt gctgcgtggc
      181 gcccccggtg caccgggact ggatcgcgtg gatgtggtgc agcccgtgct gttcgcggtg
      241 atggtgtcac tggccgagct gtggaagtcg gtcgcagtgc atccggatgc ggtgatcggt
      301 cattcgcaag gcgagatcgc tgccgcctac gttgccggcg cgctgtcgct gcgcgacgcc
      361 gcacgggtgg tcacgctgcg cagcaagttg ctggccggac tggccggccc gggcggcatg
      421 gtgtccatcg cgtgcggtgc cgaccaggcg cgggatttgt tggcgccctt cggcgatcgg
      481 gtcagcatcg ccgtcgtcaa cggcccctcg gcggtggtgg tgtcgggcga agtgggcgcg
      541 ctggaggagc tgatcgcggt gtgctccacc aaggaactgc ggacccgccg gatcgaggtg
      601 gactatgcct cgcattcggt ggaggtcgag gcgatccgtg gcccactcgc cgaagctctg
      661 tccggcatcg aaccgcgatc cacgcgtacc gtcttcttct ctacggtgac cggaaatcgt
      721 ttggatacag ctggtttgga cgccgactac tggtaccgca acgtccgcca gaccgtgcta
      781 ttcgaccagg cggtgcgcaa cgcctgcgag cagggctacc gcacgttcat cgaatccagc
      841 ccgcatccgg cgttgattac cggtgtcgag gaaacattcg ccgcgtgcac cgacggtgac
      901 agcgaggcca ttgtcgtccc cacgctgggg cgtggagatg gtgggctgca ccgattcctg
      961 ctctcggcgg cgtccgcgtt tgtggcgggg gtggctgtga actggcgggg cacgctggac
     1021 ggagcgggct atgtggagct gccgacgtat gcctttgaca agcgccggtt ttggctctcg
     1081 gccgagggct caggcgccga cgtatccggt ttggggttgg gtgcgagcga acacccgttg
     1141 ctgggcgcgg tggtcgacct gcccgcctcc ggcggggtgg tgttgacggg tcggttgtcg
     1201 cccaacgtgc agccgtggtt ggccgaccac gccgtttcag acgtggtgct gttcccgggc
     1261 accggattcg tggagctggc gatccgcgcc ggcgacgaag tcggctgctc ggtgcttgac
     1321 gagctgacgc tggccgcacc cctgctgttg cccgccaccg gctccgttgc ggtgcaggtg
     1381 gtagtcgacg ctggccggga ttcgaattcc cgtggtgtgt cgatattttc ccgagctgac
     1441 gcgcaagcgg gctggctttt gcatgccgag ggtatcctgc ggcccgggtc ggttgaacca
     1501 ggcgcggacc tatcggtgtg gccaccggca ggtgccgtga cggtggacgt ggccgatggc
     1561 tatgagcggt tggcgacacg cggctaccgg tacggaccgg cgtttcgcgg gctgaccgcg
     1621 atgtgggccc gcggcgagga aatattcgcc gaggtgaggc tgccggaggc ggccggggga
     1681 gtcggtgggt tcggtgtgca tccggctttg ttggacgccg tcttgcatgc ggtcgtgatc
     1741 gccggcgacc cggacgaact cgcattgccg ttcgcttggc agggcgtgtc gttgcatgcc
     1801 acgggggcct cggcggtgcg ggcccggatc gcgccggcgg ggccgtcggc ggtgtcggtg
     1861 gagttggcgg acgggctggg tctgccggta ttgtcggtgg cctcgatggt ggcccgcccg
     1921 gtgaccgagc ggcagctgct ggcggcggtg tcgggctcgg gtcccgaccg gctgttcgaa
     1981 gtgatctggt cgcccgcgtc ggcggccacg tccccggggc ctacccccgc ctaccagatc
     2041 tttgaatcgg ttgcggctga ccaagatccg gtagccggca gctacgtgcg cagccaccag
     2101 gctctggccg cagtgcagtc gtggctgacc gaccatgaat ccggggtgct ggtggtggcg
     2161 acccggggcg cgatggcgct gccccgcgaa gacgtcgccg atctggcggg cgcggccgtg
     2221 tgggggctgg tgcggtcggc gcagaccgag catccgggcc ggatcgtgct ggtcgattcc
     2281 gatgcggcca ccgacgacgc ggcgatcgcg atggcgttgg cgactggcga gccgcaggta
     2341 gtgctgcggg gcggacaggt gtacaccgcg cgcgtgcgcg gcagccgcgc ggcggatgcc
     2401 atcttggtgc cgccgggcga tgggccatgg cggttgggtc tgggcagcgc gggcaccttc
     2461 gaaaatctgc ggctcgagcc ggttcccaac gccgacgcac cgttggggcc cggccaggtc
     2521 cgggtggcca tgcgcgccat cgccgcgaac ttccgcgaca tcatgatcac cctaggcatg
     2581 ttcacccacg acgcgctgct cggcggcgaa ggcgcgggcg tggtcgtcga ggtcggcccc
     2641 ggtgtcaccg aattctcggt cggtgattcg gtgttcggat tcttccccga cggcagcggc
     2701 accctggtgg ccggcgacgt ccggctgctg ctgccgatgc ccgccgactg gtcctacgcc
     2761 gaagccgccg ccatctcggc tgtcttcacc accgcgtact acgcattcat acatttggcc
     2821 gacgtacaac cgggccagcg cgtgttgatc catgccggca ccggcggggt gggcatggcg
     2881 gcggtgcagc tggctcggca tctgggg
//
LOCUS       SMOE01000059            2928 bp    DNA     linear   BCT 26-MAR-2019
DEFINITION  Mycobacterium tuberculosis strain SBH162 Contig59, whole genome
            shotgun sequence.
ACCESSION   SMOE01000059 SMOE01000000
VERSION     SMOE01000059.1
DBLINK      BioProject: PRJNA524470
            BioSample: SAMN11026786
KEYWORDS    WGS.
SOURCE      Mycobacterium tuberculosis
  ORGANISM  Mycobacterium tuberculosis
            Bacteria; Actinobacteria; Corynebacteriales; Mycobacteriaceae;
            Mycobacterium; Mycobacterium tuberculosis complex.
REFERENCE   1  (bases 1 to 2928)
  AUTHORS   Jani,J., Mustapha,Z.A., Jamal,N., Stanis,C.S., Chin,K.L., Avoi,R.,
            Naing,O.T., Rick Ong,T.H., Gantul,V. and Ahmed,K.
  TITLE     Whole Genome Sequencing Of Rifampicin Resistance of Mycobacterium
            tuberculosis strain SBH162 in Sabah, Malaysia
  JOURNAL   Unpublished
REFERENCE   2  (bases 1 to 2928)
  AUTHORS   Jani,J., Mustapha,Z.A., Jamal,N., Stanis,C.S., Chin,K.L., Avoi,R.,
            Naing,O.T., Rick Ong,T.H., Gantul,V. and Ahmed,K.
  TITLE     Direct Submission
  JOURNAL   Submitted (08-MAR-2019) Tuberculosis, Borneo Medical and Health
            Research Centre, Jalan UMS, Kota Kinabalu, Sabah 88400, Malaysia
COMMENT     Bacteria and source DNA available from SBH162.
            Annotation was added by the NCBI Prokaryotic Genome Annotation
            Pipeline (released 2013). Information about the Pipeline can be
            found here: https://www.ncbi.nlm.nih.gov/genome/annotation_prok/
            
            ##Genome-Assembly-Data-START##
            Assembly Method        :: SPAdes v. FEB-2019
            Genome Representation  :: Full
            Expected Final Version :: Yes
            Genome Coverage        :: 332.0x
            Sequencing Technology  :: Illumina HiSeq
            ##Genome-Assembly-Data-END##
            
            ##Genome-Annotation-Data-START##
            Annotation Provider               :: NCBI
            Annotation Date                   :: 03/11/2019 20:54:20
            Annotation Pipeline               :: NCBI Prokaryotic Genome
                                                 Annotation Pipeline
            Annotation Method                 :: Best-placed reference protein
                                                 set; GeneMarkS-2+
            Annotation Software revision      :: 4.8
            Features Annotated                :: Gene; CDS; rRNA; tRNA; ncRNA;
                                                 repeat_region
            Genes (total)                     :: 4,306
            CDSs (total)                      :: 4,254
            Genes (coding)                    :: 4,147
            CDSs (with protein)               :: 4,147
            Genes (RNA)                       :: 52
            rRNAs                             :: 1, 1, 2 (5S, 16S, 23S)
            complete rRNAs                    :: 1, 1, 1 (5S, 16S, 23S)
            partial rRNAs                     :: 1 (23S)
            tRNAs                             :: 45
            ncRNAs                            :: 3
            Pseudo Genes (total)              :: 107
            CDSs (without protein)            :: 107
            Pseudo Genes (ambiguous residues) :: 0 of 107
            Pseudo Genes (frameshifted)       :: 49 of 107
            Pseudo Genes (incomplete)         :: 65 of 107
            Pseudo Genes (internal stop)      :: 19 of 107
            Pseudo Genes (multiple problems)  :: 21 of 107
            CRISPR Arrays                     :: 2
            ##Genome-Annotation-Data-END##
FEATURES             Location/Qualifiers
     source          1..2928
                     /organism="Mycobacterium tuberculosis"
                     /mol_type="genomic DNA"
                     /submitter_seqid="Contig59"
                     /strain="SBH162"
                     /isolation_source="sputum"
                     /host="Homo sapiens"
                     /db_xref="taxon:1773"
                     /country="Malaysia: Sabah"
                     /lat_lon="5.980 N 116.07 E"
                     /collection_date="2018"
                     /collected_by="Jaeyres"
                     /note="genotype: Lineage 4"
     gene            70..>2928
                     /locus_tag="EZX46_00390"
     CDS             70..>2928
                     /locus_tag="EZX46_00390"
                     /inference="COORDINATES: similar to AA
                     sequence:RefSeq:WP_019283774.1"
                     /note="Derived by automated computational analysis using
                     gene prediction method: Protein Homology."
                     /codon_start=1
                     /transl_table=11
                     /product="acyltransferase domain-containing protein"
                     /protein_id="TFB32434.1"
                     /translation="MGMGLHAGYPVFAEAFNTVVGELDRHLLRPLREVMWGHDENLLN
                     STEFAQPALFAVEVALFRLLGSWGVRPDFVMGHSIGELSAAHVAGVLSLENAAVLVAA
                     RGRLMQALPAGGAMVAVQAAEEEVRPLLSAEVDIAAVNGPASLVISGAQNAVAAVADQ
                     LRADGRRVHQLAVSHAFHSPLMDPMIDEFAAVAAGIAIGRPTIGVISNVTGQLAGDDF
                     GSAAYWRRHIRQAVRFADSVRFAQAAGGSRFLEVGPSGGLVASIEESLPDVAVTTMSA
                     LRKDRPEPATLTNAVAQGFVTGMDLDWRAVVGEAQFVELPTYAFQRRRFWLSGDGVAA
                     DAAGLGLAASEHALLGAVIDLPASGGVVLTGRLSPSVQGWLADHSVAGVTIFPGAGFV
                     ELAIRAGDEVGCGVVDELTLAAPLVLPASGSVAVQVVVNGPDESGVRGVSVYSRGDVG
                     TGWVLHAEGALRAGSAEPTADLAMWPPAGAVPVEVADGYQQLAERGYGYGPAFRGLTA
                     MWRRGDEVFAEVALPADAGVSVTGFGVHPVLLDAALHAVVLSAESAERGQGSVLVPFS
                     WQGVSLHAAGASAVRARIAPVGPSAVSIELADGLGLPVLSVASMLARPVTDQQLRAAV
                     SSSGPDRLFEVTWSPQPSAAVEPLPVCAWGTTEDSAAVVFESVPLAGDVVAGVYAATS
                     SVLDVLQSWLTRDGAGVLVVMTRGAVALPGEDVTDLAGAAVWGLVRSAQTEHPGRIVL
                     VDSDAPLDDSALAAVVTTGEPQVLWRRGEVYTARVHGSRAVGGLLVPPSDRPWRLAMS
                     TAGTFENLRLELIPDADAPLGPGQVRVAVSAIAANFRDVMIALGLYPDPDAVMGVEAC
                     GVVIETSLNKGSFAVGDRVMGLFPEGTGTVASTDQRLLVKVPAGWSHTAAATTSVVFA
                     TAHYALVDLAAARSGQRVLIHAGTGGVGMAAVQLARHLG"
ORIGIN      
        1 cggggcacgg cgactgcggc gggtaagacg gtgttcgtct tccccggcca aggctcccaa
       61 tggctgggca tgggaatggg attgcacgcc ggatacccgg tgttcgccga ggcgttcaac
      121 accgtagtgg gcgaacttga ccggcatctg ctgcgcccac tgcgcgaagt gatgtggggt
      181 cacgacgaaa acctactgaa cagcacggaa ttcgcgcagc ccgcgctgtt cgcggtggaa
      241 gttgccctgt tccggttgct gggatcctgg ggtgtacgac cggattttgt catgggccac
      301 tcgatcggtg agttgtctgc ggcacatgtc gccggtgtcc tgtcgttgga gaacgctgcg
      361 gtgttggtgg ctgcccgcgg ccggctcatg caggcgttgc cggccggtgg ggcgatggtc
      421 gccgtgcaag ccgccgagga agaggtgcgg ccgctgctga gcgctgaggt tgacatcgct
      481 gcggtcaacg gtccagcgtc actggtgatt tcgggtgcac aaaacgccgt ggccgcggtg
      541 gccgaccagc tgcgcgccga cggacgacga gtccaccagc tggcggtttc ccacgcgttc
      601 cactcgccgt tgatggatcc gatgatcgac gaattcgcag ccgtcgctgc cggaatcgcc
      661 atcggccggc ccaccatcgg agtcatctcc aacgtgaccg ggcagttggc gggcgacgat
      721 ttcggatcag cggcctactg gcgacgtcac atccggcaag ccgtgcggtt cgccgacagt
      781 gtgcgcttcg cgcaggcggc cggaggcagc cgattcctcg aagtcgggcc cagcggtggc
      841 cttgttgcgt cgatcgaaga gtcgttgccc gacgttgcgg tgacaacgat gtctgcgctg
      901 cgcaaggatc gccccgagcc ggcgacgttg accaacgccg tcgcgcaagg gtttgtcacc
      961 ggtatggacc tggattggcg cgctgtggta ggcgaggcgc agtttgtcga gttgccgacg
     1021 tatgccttcc aacggcggcg gttttggctg tccggtgatg gtgtcgcggc ggacgcggcc
     1081 ggcttggggt tggcggccag tgagcacgcg ctcttgggcg cggtgatcga tctgccggcc
     1141 tcgggcgggg tggtgttgac gggtcggctg tcgcccagcg tgcagggctg gttggccgac
     1201 cactccgttg ccggcgtgac gatcttcccg ggagcgggat ttgtggagtt ggcgatccgc
     1261 gccggcgacg aagtgggttg tggcgttgtc gacgaattaa cgctggccgc gccgttggtg
     1321 ttgcccgcat ccggttcggt ggcggttcag gtggtcgtca atggtcccga cgagtccggc
     1381 gtgcgcgggg tgtcggtgta ttcgcgtggt gacgtcggta ccggctgggt gttgcacgcc
     1441 gagggcgcgc tgcgcgccgg gtcggcggaa ccgaccgcgg atctagcgat gtggccgccg
     1501 gcgggcgccg tcccggttga ggtggcggac ggctatcagc agctggccga gcgcggatac
     1561 ggctacgggc cggcgtttcg gggactgacc gcgatgtggc gccggggtga tgaggtgttc
     1621 gcggaggtgg cgttgcccgc cgatgccggg gtctcggtca ccggcttcgg ggtgcatccg
     1681 gtgctgctgg atgcggcctt gcacgcggtg gtgttgagcg cggaaagcgc cgagcgtggc
     1741 caaggttcgg tgttggtccc gttctcctgg cagggggtct cgttgcatgc agcgggggcg
     1801 tcggcggtgc gggcccgcat cgcgccagtg ggtccgtcgg cggtgtcgat cgagctggcc
     1861 gatgggttgg gattgccggt gttgtcagtc gcttccatgc tggcccgacc ggtgaccgat
     1921 cagcaattgc gggcggcggt gtcgagctcg ggtccggacc ggctattcga ggtcacctgg
     1981 tcgccgcagc catcggccgc ggtggagccg ctaccggtgt gcgcctgggg gacaacggag
     2041 gactcggcgg cggtggtgtt tgagtcggtg cctctggccg gtgacgtagt ggcgggcgtg
     2101 tatgccgcca cgagttcggt gcttgatgtg ttgcagtcgt ggctaacccg tgatggggca
     2161 ggggttttgg tggtgatgac ccgcggtgcg gtggcattgc cgggcgaaga tgtcaccgat
     2221 ttggcgggtg ccgccgtatg gggattggtg cggtcggcgc agaccgagca tccgggccgg
     2281 atcgtgctgg tcgattccga tgcgccgctc gacgattcgg ccctggcggc ggtagtgacg
     2341 acaggcgagc cgcaggtgtt gtggcggcgc ggggaggttt atacggcgcg ggtgcacggt
     2401 agccgcgcgg tgggcgggct gttggttcct ccgagtgacc ggccgtggcg gttggcgatg
     2461 agcaccgccg gcaccttcga gaatctgcgg ctggagctga ttcccgatgc cgacgcgccg
     2521 ctgggccccg ggcaggttcg agttgcggtg tccgcgattg ccgccaactt ccgcgacgtc
     2581 atgatcgcgc tgggtctgta tcccgatccg gacgcggtca tgggcgttga ggcctgcggc
     2641 gtcgttatcg aaaccagctt gaacaaggga tctttcgcgg tcggagaccg ggtaatgggc
     2701 ctgttccccg agggcaccgg aaccgtcgcc agcaccgacc agcggctgct ggtcaaggtg
     2761 ccggcggggt ggtcgcacac ggccgccgcc accacctcgg tggtgttcgc caccgcccac
     2821 tacgcgctgg tggatttggc cgctgctagg tcgggccagc gcgtgttgat ccatgccggc
     2881 accggcgggg tgggcatggc ggcggtgcag ctggctcggc atctgggg
//
LOCUS       SMOE01000060            3054 bp    DNA     linear   BCT 26-MAR-2019
DEFINITION  Mycobacterium tuberculosis strain SBH162 Contig60, whole genome
            shotgun sequence.
ACCESSION   SMOE01000060 SMOE01000000
VERSION     SMOE01000060.1
DBLINK      BioProject: PRJNA524470
            BioSample: SAMN11026786
KEYWORDS    WGS.
SOURCE      Mycobacterium tuberculosis
  ORGANISM  Mycobacterium tuberculosis
            Bacteria; Actinobacteria; Corynebacteriales; Mycobacteriaceae;
            Mycobacterium; Mycobacterium tuberculosis complex.
REFERENCE   1  (bases 1 to 3054)
  AUTHORS   Jani,J., Mustapha,Z.A., Jamal,N., Stanis,C.S., Chin,K.L., Avoi,R.,
            Naing,O.T., Rick Ong,T.H., Gantul,V. and Ahmed,K.
  TITLE     Whole Genome Sequencing Of Rifampicin Resistance of Mycobacterium
            tuberculosis strain SBH162 in Sabah, Malaysia
  JOURNAL   Unpublished
REFERENCE   2  (bases 1 to 3054)
  AUTHORS   Jani,J., Mustapha,Z.A., Jamal,N., Stanis,C.S., Chin,K.L., Avoi,R.,
            Naing,O.T., Rick Ong,T.H., Gantul,V. and Ahmed,K.
  TITLE     Direct Submission
  JOURNAL   Submitted (08-MAR-2019) Tuberculosis, Borneo Medical and Health
            Research Centre, Jalan UMS, Kota Kinabalu, Sabah 88400, Malaysia
COMMENT     Bacteria and source DNA available from SBH162.
            Annotation was added by the NCBI Prokaryotic Genome Annotation
            Pipeline (released 2013). Information about the Pipeline can be
            found here: https://www.ncbi.nlm.nih.gov/genome/annotation_prok/
            
            ##Genome-Assembly-Data-START##
            Assembly Method        :: SPAdes v. FEB-2019
            Genome Representation  :: Full
            Expected Final Version :: Yes
            Genome Coverage        :: 332.0x
            Sequencing Technology  :: Illumina HiSeq
            ##Genome-Assembly-Data-END##
            
            ##Genome-Annotation-Data-START##
            Annotation Provider               :: NCBI
            Annotation Date                   :: 03/11/2019 20:54:20
            Annotation Pipeline               :: NCBI Prokaryotic Genome
                                                 Annotation Pipeline
            Annotation Method                 :: Best-placed reference protein
                                                 set; GeneMarkS-2+
            Annotation Software revision      :: 4.8
            Features Annotated                :: Gene; CDS; rRNA; tRNA; ncRNA;
                                                 repeat_region
            Genes (total)                     :: 4,306
            CDSs (total)                      :: 4,254
            Genes (coding)                    :: 4,147
            CDSs (with protein)               :: 4,147
            Genes (RNA)                       :: 52
            rRNAs                             :: 1, 1, 2 (5S, 16S, 23S)
            complete rRNAs                    :: 1, 1, 1 (5S, 16S, 23S)
            partial rRNAs                     :: 1 (23S)
            tRNAs                             :: 45
            ncRNAs                            :: 3
            Pseudo Genes (total)              :: 107
            CDSs (without protein)            :: 107
            Pseudo Genes (ambiguous residues) :: 0 of 107
            Pseudo Genes (frameshifted)       :: 49 of 107
            Pseudo Genes (incomplete)         :: 65 of 107
            Pseudo Genes (internal stop)      :: 19 of 107
            Pseudo Genes (multiple problems)  :: 21 of 107
            CRISPR Arrays                     :: 2
            ##Genome-Annotation-Data-END##
FEATURES             Location/Qualifiers
     source          1..3054
                     /organism="Mycobacterium tuberculosis"
                     /mol_type="genomic DNA"
                     /submitter_seqid="Contig60"
                     /strain="SBH162"
                     /isolation_source="sputum"
                     /host="Homo sapiens"
                     /db_xref="taxon:1773"
                     /country="Malaysia: Sabah"
                     /lat_lon="5.980 N 116.07 E"
                     /collection_date="2018"
                     /collected_by="Jaeyres"
                     /note="genotype: Lineage 4"
     gene            91..1263
                     /locus_tag="EZX46_00395"
     CDS             91..1263
                     /locus_tag="EZX46_00395"
                     /inference="COORDINATES: similar to AA
                     sequence:RefSeq:NP_218377.1"
                     /note="Derived by automated computational analysis using
                     gene prediction method: Protein Homology."
                     /codon_start=1
                     /transl_table=11
                     /product="ATPase"
                     /protein_id="TFB32421.1"
                     /translation="MYERDEFLRDRIRPHQPGTPRGYSPRPPSGDRCPAPPPGRHAAA
                     ATPPGPPRLPSAPLRPLPDPAWPRQPEAPPPSPWADPALAPIRSRTRPGERGWRRMVR
                     LVTFGLVGLGRSGMQRQEAQFEATIRTVLHGNHKVAVLGKGGVGKTSVAACVGSILAE
                     LRQQDRIVGIDADTAFGRLSSRIDPRAAGSFWELTTDTNLRSFTDITARLGRNSAGLY
                     VLAGQPASGPRRVLDPAIYREAALRLDHHFAISVIDCGSSMEAAVTQEVLRDVDALIV
                     VSSPWADGASAAANTIEWLSDYGLTGLLRRSIVVLNDSDGHADKRTKSLLAQEFIDHG
                     QPVVEVPFDPHLRPGGVIDMSHEMAPTTRLKILQVAATVTAYFASRPADAHGSPPR"
     gene            1260..1586
                     /locus_tag="EZX46_00400"
     CDS             1260..1586
                     /locus_tag="EZX46_00400"
                     /inference="COORDINATES: similar to AA
                     sequence:RefSeq:NP_218378.1"
                     /note="Derived by automated computational analysis using
                     gene prediction method: Protein Homology."
                     /codon_start=1
                     /transl_table=11
                     /product="hypothetical protein"
                     /protein_id="TFB32422.1"
                     /translation="MTWLADPVGNSRIARAQACKTSISAPIVESWRAQRGAQCGQREK
                     SCRCSRAVHIQGISPPLFRRPLEPAVQAAVASCRLGRHPVVAHRVTVALGQGSQLAQR
                     ECPRPA"
     gene            complement(1485..1835)
                     /locus_tag="EZX46_00405"
     CDS             complement(1485..1835)
                     /locus_tag="EZX46_00405"
                     /inference="COORDINATES: similar to AA
                     sequence:RefSeq:NP_218379.1"
                     /note="Derived by automated computational analysis using
                     gene prediction method: Protein Homology."
                     /codon_start=1
                     /transl_table=11
                     /product="transcriptional regulator"
                     /protein_id="TFB32423.1"
                     /translation="MRYAFAAEATTCNAFWRNVDMTVTALYEVPLGVCTQDPDRWTTT
                     PDDEAKTLCRACPRRWLCARDAVESAGAEGLWAGVVIPESGRARAFALGQLRSLAERN
                     GYPVRDHRVSAQSA"
     gene            2162..>3054
                     /locus_tag="EZX46_00410"
     CDS             2162..>3054
                     /locus_tag="EZX46_00410"
                     /inference="COORDINATES: similar to AA
                     sequence:RefSeq:NP_218380.1"
                     /note="Derived by automated computational analysis using
                     gene prediction method: Protein Homology."
                     /codon_start=1
                     /transl_table=11
                     /product="FHA domain-containing protein"
                     /protein_id="TFB32424.1"
                     /translation="MAGERKVCPPSRLVPANKGSTQMSKAGSTVGPAPLVACSGGTSD
                     VIEPRRGVAIIGHSCRVGTQIDDSRISQTHLRAVSDDGRWRIVGNIPRGMFVGGRRGS
                     SVTVSDKTLIRFGDPPGGKALTFEVVRPSDSAAQHGRVQPSADLSDDPAHNAAPVAPD
                     PGVVRAGAAAAARRRELDISQRSLAADGIINAGALIAFEKGRSWPRERTRAKLEEVLQ
                     WPAGTIARIRRGEPTEPATNPDASPGLRPADGPASLIAQAVTAAVDGCSLAIAALPAT
                     EDPEFTERAAPILADLRQLEA"
ORIGIN      
        1 tgggcgatct taccgtgggg ctcatcagcc gcgagctcgc ctcagccggc caccggcgcg
       61 acaatcgatc gcctgtcacc tgaggagctt atgtacgagc gtgacgaatt cctgcgcgat
      121 cggatccgac cacaccagcc cggcaccccg cggggatact cgccccgtcc gccgtccgga
      181 gatcgctgcc ccgcgccacc gcctggccgg cacgctgctg ccgctacgcc accagggccg
      241 ccgcgcctgc cttcagctcc actgcgtcca ttgccggacc cggcttggcc acgccagccg
      301 gaggccccgc caccgagccc ctgggccgac cccgccctgg cgccgatacg cagtcggacg
      361 cgacccggcg agcgtggttg gcgacgcatg gtgcggctgg tcacctttgg ccttgtcggc
      421 ctgggccggt cgggcatgca gcgccaggag gcccaattcg aagcaacgat acgaaccgtc
      481 ctgcatggca accacaaggt cgccgtgctg ggcaaaggag gtgtgggaaa gacgtcggtt
      541 gcggcgtgcg tcggatcgat ccttgccgaa ctgcgccagc aggaccgtat cgtcgggatc
      601 gacgccgaca ccgccttcgg caggctgagc agccgaatcg atcctcgagc agctggttcg
      661 ttctgggagc tgaccaccga cacgaatctg cggtccttca ccgatatcac cgcgcgcctg
      721 ggccgaaatt ccgcgggact gtacgtcctg gcaggccagc cggcatccgg tccgcgccgg
      781 gtgctcgatc cggccatcta ccgcgaagcc gccctaaggt tggatcacca tttcgcaatc
      841 tcggtgatcg actgcggttc ctccatggag gcggcggtca cccaggaagt attgcgcgat
      901 gtggatgctc tgatcgtggt gtcctcgccc tgggcggatg gtgcctccgc tgccgccaac
      961 accatcgaat ggctgtcgga ttatggcctg acaggtttgt tgcgacgcag catcgtggtg
     1021 ctcaacgatt cggacggaca cgccgacaag cgcaccaagt cattgctggc ccaggaattc
     1081 atcgaccacg ggcagcctgt ggtcgaggtg cccttcgatc cccatttgcg gcccgggggg
     1141 gtcatcgata tgagccacga aatggccccg acgacgcggc tgaaaatcct gcaggtcgcc
     1201 gcgacggtga cggcgtactt cgcgtcgcga cccgccgacg cacacggcag cccgccccgg
     1261 tgacctggct ggctgacccg gtcggcaaca gcaggatcgc ccgagcgcag gcctgcaaaa
     1321 cgtcaatctc ggcgcccatc gtcgaatcct ggcgggcgca acgcggcgcg caatgtggac
     1381 agcgcgagaa atcttgtcga tgttctcgcg ctgtccacat ccagggcatc tcaccgccac
     1441 tgttccgcag acccctcgaa ccagcggtcc aggcggcggt tgcgtcatgc cgattgggca
     1501 gacacccggt ggtcgcgcac cgggtaaccg ttgcgctcgg ccagggatcg cagctggccc
     1561 aacgcgaatg cccgcgcccg gcctgattcg ggaattacga cccctgccca cagcccttcc
     1621 gcacccgcgg actcgacggc gtcgcgtgca cacagccacc ggcgcgggca agcccggcac
     1681 agggtcttgg cctcgtcgtc gggagtcgtc gtccaacgat cgggatcttg cgtgcaaacg
     1741 ccgagcggga cctcatacag ggcggttact gtcatgtcta cgttcctcca gaaagcgttg
     1801 caggttgtag cctctgccgc gaaagcgtat cgcattaacc atagcgatgc aacagtttcc
     1861 tcctctgcct gcctagcggt gctgcggctc cggttcggcg agctccgagt ctagtgcgcg
     1921 caccgccgag taccagggca tagatcctgt taatcagctg tgtatctggc ctcgccggcg
     1981 cgtatccgac cccttcgggc agatcttcca ggaaaagtgt tctgacatgc gacagttcag
     2041 gtgtaaagtg aactgtagcg gcagttcggt ttggctagga aactatttcc atagcgggcc
     2101 gtcgcgtcgc tagatccaaa atgtagcgaa gtcatagcag tagaagggtg caacggttag
     2161 gatggcgggc gagcggaaag tctgcccacc gtcccggcta gtacccgcga ataagggatc
     2221 aacgcagatg tctaaagcag ggtcgactgt cggaccggcg ccgctggtcg cgtgcagcgg
     2281 cggcacatca gacgtgattg agccccgtcg cggtgtcgcg atcattggcc actcgtgccg
     2341 agtcggcacc cagatcgacg attctcgaat ctctcagaca catctgcgag cggtatccga
     2401 tgatggacgg tggcggatcg tcggcaacat cccgagaggt atgttcgtcg gcggacgacg
     2461 cggcagctcg gtgaccgtca gcgataagac cctaatccga ttcggcgatc cccctggagg
     2521 caaggcgttg acgttcgaag tcgtcaggcc gtcggattcc gctgcacagc acggccgcgt
     2581 acaaccatca gcggacctgt cggacgaccc ggcgcacaac gctgcgccgg tcgcaccgga
     2641 ccccggcgtg gttcgcgcag gggcggccgc ggctgcgcgc cgtcgtgaac ttgacatcag
     2701 ccaacgcagc ttggcggccg acgggatcat caacgcgggc gcgctcatcg cgttcgagaa
     2761 aggccgtagt tggccccggg aacggacccg ggcaaaactc gaagaagtgc tgcagtggcc
     2821 cgctggaacc atcgcgcgaa tccgtcgggg cgagcccacc gagcccgcaa caaaccccga
     2881 cgcgtccccc ggactccggc ctgccgacgg cccggcgtcc ttgatcgcgc aggctgtcac
     2941 cgccgccgta gacggctgca gtctggctat cgcagcgttg ccggcgaccg aggaccccga
     3001 gttcaccgaa cgtgccgcgc cgatccttgc tgatttgcgc cagctcgagg cgat
//
